# Supplementary material for: Mitochondrial Genome-Based Phylogeny of Turbellarians and Evidence for Accelerated Mitochondrial Evolution in Symbiotic Species
Source: bioRxiv preprint, doi:10.1101/2025.07.01.662465, version 1 (2025-07-04)
Supplement: Supplementary [file 662465_file02.zip › Supplementary/reannotated_result/first_re annotation/Discocelis tigrina MF993333/Discocelis tigrina MF993333.gb]

LOCUS       MF993333               14873 bp    DNA     linear   INV 28-MAR-2018
DEFINITION  UNVERIFIED: Discocelis tigrina mitochondrion sequence.
ACCESSION   MF993333
VERSION     MF993333.1
KEYWORDS    UNVERIFIED.
SOURCE      mitochondrion Discocelis tigrina
  ORGANISM  Discocelis tigrina
            Eukaryota; Metazoa; Spiralia; Lophotrochozoa; Platyhelminthes;
            Rhabditophora; Polycladida; Acotylea; Cryptoceloidea; Discocelidae;
            Discocelis.
REFERENCE   1  (bases 1 to 14873)
  AUTHORS   Kenny,N.J., Norena,C., Damborenea,C. and Grande,C.
  TITLE     Probing recalcitrant problems in polyclad evolution and systematics
            with novel mitochondrial genome resources
  JOURNAL   Genomics (2018) In press
   PUBMED   29486209
  REMARK    Publication Status: Available-Online prior to print
REFERENCE   2  (bases 1 to 14873)
  AUTHORS   Kenny,N.J., Norena,C., Damborenea,C. and Grande,C.
  TITLE     Direct Submission
  JOURNAL   Submitted (21-SEP-2017) Life Sciences, The Natural History Museum,
            Cromwell Road, London, London SW7 5BD, United Kingdom
COMMENT     GenBank staff is unable to verify sequence and/or annotation
            provided by the submitter.
            
            ##Assembly-Data-START##
            Assembly Method       :: Velvet v. 1.2.10
            Sequencing Technology :: Sanger dideoxy sequencing; Illumina
            ##Assembly-Data-END##
FEATURES             Location/Qualifiers
     source          1..14873
                     /organism="Discocelis tigrina"
                     /organelle="mitochondrion"
                     /mol_type="genomic DNA"
                     /db_xref="taxon:52060"
                     /collected_by="Cristina Damborenea, Francisco Brusa,
                     Fernando Angel Fernandez Alvarez, Bruno Almon y Jacinto
                     Perez"
     gene            2..1555
                     /gene="COX1"
     misc_feature    2..1555
                     /gene="COX1"
                     /note="similar to cytochrome c oxidase subunit I"
     tRNA            1566..1630
                     /product="tRNA-Gly"
     rRNA            1755..2642
                     /product="16S ribosomal RNA"
     tRNA            2658..2722
                     /product="tRNA-Leu"
     tRNA            2723..2789
                     /product="tRNA-Ser"
     tRNA            2792..2858
                     /product="tRNA-Glu"
     gene            2872..3360
                     /gene="ND6"
     CDS             2872..3360
                     /gene="ND6"
                     /codon_start=1
                     /transl_table=9
                     /product="NADH dehydrogenase subunit 6"
                     /protein_id="AVP74404.1"
                     /translation="MSIWFLLLVVNYFCLLSLNSLILGIFIFICSLCVSLLISIYSLS
                     WYSLIFFLVYIGGLLVLFIYISSLNFNPVFYFSKLSPLANILLKANIFFFLFFIITQI
                     TWNFSTISWSNSDMNNFSLNLFNETEVLFLINVGILLLIVLWVITKLSFRNRSALRPF
                     FG"
     gene            3434..5068
                     /gene="ND5"
     misc_feature    3434..5068
                     /gene="ND5"
                     /note="similar to NADH dehydrogenase subunit 5"
     tRNA            5075..5141
                     /product="tRNA-Asp"
     gene            5199..5972
                     /gene="COX3"
     misc_feature    5199..5972
                     /gene="COX3"
                     /note="similar to cytochrome c oxidase subunit III"
     tRNA            5977..6041
                     /product="tRNA-Leu"
     tRNA            6042..6104
                     /product="tRNA-Gln"
     tRNA            6104..6167
                     /product="tRNA-Lys"
     tRNA            6168..6233
                     /product="tRNA-Pro"
     gene            6245..6592
                     /gene="ND3"
     CDS             6245..6592
                     /gene="ND3"
                     /codon_start=1
                     /transl_table=9
                     /product="NADH dehydrogenase subunit 3"
                     /protein_id="AVP74405.1"
                     /translation="MGVISILIFMIFSLLVILWIVWMTRKNFSNSREKASPFECGFDP
                     KDKARIPFSLRFFLIVILFLIFDVELSLLLQLPYQLDYEHFKGRIGVIIFTWILLIGT
                     LEEWRRGVLNWKN"
     tRNA            6598..6665
                     /product="tRNA-Ser"
     gene            6669..7775
                     /gene="ND2"
     CDS             6669..7775
                     /gene="ND2"
                     /codon_start=1
                     /transl_table=9
                     /product="NADH dehydrogenase subunit 2"
                     /protein_id="AVP74406.1"
                     /translation="MSVANIRFLPSMWGSSVGLIFCLSIGILISLVSNNIFLVWFGLE
                     LNMFGIIPFINSSPNQTNNILFLTPQEVNVSFFYFFVQVIGSLLFAWGGILSDWYIVS
                     IIGLTIKVGVAPFFWWVPPLLTRLDWLSIGVVSTIQKIPAILLIRLVFDLNLEICLLF
                     SVLGFLVATVGINFSSNNLKQLIAWSSISNMSILVVLIILNNSLGLLYYVFYSVLVLI
                     FCICLNFTNSDNLCNSFINGENENINTISSLLLLVFSGLPPLVSFLLKIFFLSGFFLN
                     DCSFLIMDIDMNGNSISFFYLLGSYLNSWNIVTLYISLIILQSIGYIKAFISINSSKY
                     SRLNIISNSVNNTNKIILISLGILYFISLILIWL"
     tRNA            7780..7846
                     /product="tRNA-Thr"
     tRNA            7855..7919
                     /product="tRNA-Ala"
     tRNA            7920..7986
                     /product="tRNA-Ile"
     gene            7987..8676
                     /gene="ATP6"
     CDS             7987..8676
                     /gene="ATP6"
                     /codon_start=1
                     /transl_table=9
                     /product="ATP synthase F0 subunit 6"
                     /protein_id="AVP74407.1"
                     /translation="MVYDLFTSADFCYSNFTFINIIVWFLGLFWLYWSINLFFFSSSR
                     LNTIISYLLTWHYENIKSDCLQTIKGSYILISGLFVIILGSNIWGLFPYVFGVTTQMV
                     LTFTLSLIIWLAIVVSSIEYSFMGFLCHLTPQGAPGYLAPILNLIELVSNFIRPFTLA
                     LRLSINMTTGHVLISLMATSGVISLFTFKFFWVLMTLLITGYILFEMGICFIQGFVFS
                     LLSTNYLGEHT"
     tRNA            8682..8752
                     /product="tRNA-His"
     gene            8754..11318
                     /gene="CYTB"
     misc_feature    8754..11318
                     /gene="CYTB"
                     /note="similar to cytochrome b"
     gene            9987..11318
                     /gene="ND4"
     CDS             9987..11318
                     /gene="ND4"
                     /codon_start=1
                     /transl_table=9
                     /product="NADH dehydrogenase subunit 4"
                     /protein_id="AVP74408.1"
                     /translation="MYSILLPIICTIIFSDLNYIVSLFSILIILCVPFLSASNISPFF
                     HSYGLCWDNLSVFLVILSIWITLLMCISMNNAPSLNNLFLCFTSLNTILVLSFLSSSL
                     LGFYIFFELSLIPTLIIILGWGAQPERIRAGSYLMIYTLVGSLPLLGAIIYMDFHCGS
                     VKMFSPLIDIFFFSSFDYSLFCILWILAFLIKLPIYGVHLWLPKAHVEAPVAGSMVLA
                     GVLLKLGAYGLVRSLRFLSLDLSFWSDTLFIWAIFSMCLVGIMCFRQCDLKSLVAYSS
                     VAHMSLILASCFSCDIIGINGVMGMLISHGLCSSGLFFGVQCLYENSGSRNIFLNRGI
                     LCISPLFSFFWLLLCVGNASAPPSLNLLSEFFLVSGILNFGGSLSAVFCILSVFLGGL
                     FSIYLYVLICHGKWNSSNNYWSLHSMRNYMVLFLHFFPLYGLLFLSNYIFF"
     tRNA            11323..11387
                     /product="tRNA-Val"
     gene            11391..12287
                     /gene="ND1"
     misc_feature    11391..12287
                     /gene="ND1"
                     /note="similar to NADH dehydrogenase subunit 1"
     gene            12365..12619
                     /gene="ND4L"
     CDS             12365..12619
                     /gene="ND4L"
                     /codon_start=1
                     /transl_table=9
                     /product="NADH dehydrogenase subunit 4L"
                     /protein_id="AVP74409.1"
                     /translation="MNCLLLTFRLKNMLIILFAFEFMMVNMLFAFVYLSIPFDPLSLL
                     VFLAVAAGEASMGLSLLVSILRQSGNDNITSYSLNSFEGY"
     tRNA            12622..12687
                     /product="tRNA-Arg"
     tRNA            12941..13008
                     /product="tRNA-Phe"
     tRNA            13009..13076
                     /product="tRNA-Tyr"
     tRNA            13077..13138
                     /product="tRNA-Cys"
     rRNA            13126..13913
                     /product="12S ribosomal RNA"
     tRNA            13913..13983
                     /product="tRNA-Asn"
     tRNA            13986..14049
                     /product="tRNA-Met"
     gene            14065..14784
                     /gene="COX2"
     CDS             14065..14784
                     /gene="COX2"
                     /codon_start=1
                     /transl_table=9
                     /product="cytochrome c oxidase subunit II"
                     /protein_id="AVP74410.1"
                     /translation="MFGSGLIYGINLQNACSPVSRETVLFHDENLIILIVIACLVGGS
                     LFMLWSIKFSSFDFVDHKWLEVGWTLLPVFILISLALPSLELLYYMDSPSSITPFATL
                     KAIGRQWYWSYEISVLSSDEVSSFSYDSYMLQEGSENDIDTDLAGFRLLEVDNPIFLP
                     RAEYIRLLVTGGDVIHSFCIPSLGIKVDAVPGRLNQTYFFPLNLGSYYGQCSEICGAN
                     HSFMPINVEVIPTNIFLNFFN"
     tRNA            14785..14849
                     /product="tRNA-Trp"
ORIGIN      
        1 atgaatatct cgttggttat attctactaa tcataaggat ataggaacgt tatatttaat
       61 tttcggtata tgatccgggt ttataggaac ggcttttagt tttttaatcc gttccgagtt
      121 ggctcaaccg ggaagtatat tgaatgaccc acaactgtat aaaagaatta tcaccgcaca
      181 cggtttaata atgattttct tctttgtaat gccagtactt ataggaggtt tcggaaaatg
      241 gttaatacca ctatatttaa ccagtccaga tatggctttc ccccgactca aaaaaatgag
      301 gttttgatta ttaccacccg cactgttctt actactagga tcttttattg ttgagggtgg
      361 tgtaggtacc ggctggacag tctacccccc attatcaaga aatatagctc aaaggggacc
      421 aagagttgat atggctattt tctctctaca tttggcagga gtaagatcta tattaggttc
      481 tataaacttt attactacaa tggtaaaagc taaggttcaa gtttcttgag gacaaatgcc
      541 attattttta tgggctgtga tggtaacagc ttatatgttg gtattatcac taccagtctt
      601 agctggtgga ttaactatgt tattaactga tcgaaacttt aataccacct tctttgatcc
      661 ggggggtggg ggagacccta tattatttca acatatattt tgattttttg gacatccaga
      721 agtatatatc ttaatcctcc ccggatttgg tatgatttca caaatagtta catattacag
      781 tggaaaggaa agtgcttttg gtcatatggg tatggtatat gctattttgg gaatagggtt
      841 tctaggattt atcgtttggg ctcatcatat gtatactgtc ggtctagata tagatacacg
      901 agcgtatttc acaggagcta ctatgattat agctgtacct acaggtataa agatatttag
      961 ttggttagct actttttacg gccgaccctt aggggaaggt atggatagcg caggtccaat
     1021 atgagcaaca ggatttatct tcctatttac tttaggtggt ttaactggag tggtcttagc
     1081 tagagcaagt ttagatataa gactacatga tacatattat gtggttgcac atttccatta
     1141 cgtactatca atgggagctg tgttctctat atttgctggg gtagtacact gatggtctct
     1201 gtttactgga acagtactaa atacaaagat ggctatagct cagttttgag tactatttac
     1261 aggggtaaat ctaacctttt tccctcagca tttcttagga ttgagaggga tgccccgacg
     1321 ttatacagat tatccggatg gtttcgcata ttgaaaaagt gtatcgtcat ttggttcatt
     1381 aatatcagtt ataggtgtag tatttttcgt agtaattata tgggaagcta tgttaagaga
     1441 acgtttagta atttatatag tctctcctag ctcacaggtt gagtggattt gttcagacaa
     1501 ttacccattt agtttccata caaatgaagt tgttagaaag gtttatgtaa aataaatata
     1561 aaagattctt tctagtttat aaagaatatt tgtcttccaa acaaagggac cttaatataa
     1621 gggaaagaaa aaaaattaca cttgagattt cgtaatgtct aaaatcttga taaagatatt
     1681 atatacactt attatattgg ttaaatctta ccttttgtat catgatctaa taaattttta
     1741 taaatattaa tatacccgaa acttttggat tatatatcat ctagttagga acaaattttt
     1801 tccagggttt tgttaaaaaa agatggagag ataagaataa atattatagt cggcaaaagt
     1861 tatatctggt tagaagatta ataatttctt tttaagatgt ggggttcaag tttcacattt
     1921 tatatatagg taagattata taattattgt tttagatgag aagtgtctat taactaataa
     1981 gtattataac tgtaatacgt tttattttat accttagtta gagttttcta aatcaacata
     2041 taaatatatt gttagaataa gtaaaataaa taaattcata agaactcaat gtttttacaa
     2101 ctgtttatca aaaacatttc ctttagtaaa tatttaaagg tattacctgc tcaatgttta
     2161 aatataaatt gctgcggtat cttaactgca ctaaggtagc ataattaatt gtcttttaaa
     2221 tggtgacttg tttgaatggt tatatgagaa aagaattttt tttgaattaa tatgaaatta
     2281 tattctttgg tcaaaatacc aagatataaa agaaagacga gaagaccctg ttgagtttta
     2341 caatacattt attgtttaat gggaaatttg atttcatttt gaaatctatt agatcctaaa
     2401 ttttttattt ggaaatagga taaagttacc acagggataa caggataata ttgactaaga
     2461 gttctaatcg aagtctgtga ttattacctc gatgttgaat cgaaatatct atttaatgca
     2521 gcaattaaat aagagggtct gttcgacctt tgaaatttca cgtgatttga gttaagaccg
     2581 gcgtgagcca ggtcggtttc tatcttcttt tgaatcagtt ttgtacgaaa ggaattgatg
     2641 atttaatact ttttaaattc ggggtggcag agtatatgcg gcagaattag aatctgcaga
     2701 tgagtgaaaa actcccctga aagatcttta agaagtttag ttcgttttgt tttgaaaaca
     2761 aaaagaggga tatatattcc caaagatctc ccttatttta gtgtataact ggcacattaa
     2821 gttttctcct taaaagagtt ctattagaac aaatgagatt aacgattgtc aatgagcatt
     2881 tgatttttat tattagttgt taaatatttt tgccttcttt ccttaaaatc tttaatttta
     2941 ggcattttca tatttatatg tagtttgtgt gttagactat taataagaat atattcttta
     3001 tcctgatact ctttgatatt tttcttggtt tatataggtg ggttgctagt attatttata
     3061 tatatatcat cattgaaatt caatccagta ttctattttt ctaagttatc tcctcttgct
     3121 aaaatattat taaaggccaa tatatttttt ttcttatttt ttataataac tcaaatcacg
     3181 tgaaatttca gaaccattag gtggagaaat agagatatga aaaattttag tttaaattta
     3241 tttaatgaaa ccgaagtact atttctaata aatgtgggaa tattattatt aattgtttta
     3301 tgggtaataa caaagctgtc tttccgaaat cggagagcac tccgaccttt ttttggttaa
     3361 tattatggaa cgacactata cagtgaatgt aattaattac aatttaaagt ttggatttcc
     3421 ttatacttgt tccaaagtat tctttttatt aagaatttta ttcagcttgt tatttatgct
     3481 taataaaaaa agttatttat tgatattaag tatattagat acttcatcat taaacctaga
     3541 tttttgtatc ttagtagatt gaattagatt actttttttt gccactttgt gtattatagt
     3601 atcttgtgtt ttaaagtttt catgtgtata tatggaaaaa gatccatttc aagtgcggtt
     3661 tacatgattg gtcttaagtt ttgttttatc aatggcatgc ttaatatttt tcccccattt
     3721 cttcttttta ctgatagggt gggacggttt aggaataaca agatttctgt tagtaatata
     3781 ttacttaagg gattcttctt gagctgcagg aatgaagacc tatttaatta atcgagtggg
     3841 ggacggattt tttatagtag gcttagtatt atttttatat aaaggtcatt gagatataaa
     3901 aagtataaga gaaaataata tcttaggcat tataatagtt ttagggtgtt ttacaaagag
     3961 ggctcaattt cccttttcaa gatggttgcc agccgcaatg gccgcaccca cccccgtgtc
     4021 atctttagtg cactcatcta cattagttac tgctggtata tatttaatga ttcgatttgc
     4081 tgatatattt tcacaagaag tattcatcct aattgggata tgtgggttgt gaactcttta
     4141 ttcggccagg ttagctgctt gttctgaata tgatggtaag aaggtggttg catattctac
     4201 tttgagacag ttaggcttaa tggcagttgc aatttcatta aatcttccta tattcgcttt
     4261 ctttcattta ataactcatg caatgttcaa ggctttaata tttatatgtg taggatattt
     4321 aattaataaa atgggacatt tccaagatct ccggagctta aaagggttgt ggattacatc
     4381 accaacatta gctataactt taatggttag gagattgtcc ttattaggct tcccattctt
     4441 ggcaggcttc ttctccaagg agttaatatt agagaatcaa attttggtag taaataacct
     4501 ttttaattat ttggtgttac tatcattacc tttaacatca tattacagct ctcggctaac
     4561 atttaatata ttaaatgggg ttaaatataa aagaataagc tgtaaaaatg atggaaaagt
     4621 attattattt tctatatttc ctctatatat ggggtgtatc tttatagggt gtgctatatc
     4681 ccccacaata cccagtttta gtggggttgt atccgcctgt catttaagta agttctttac
     4741 aaggttcttc attttgtccg gcataatatt atgttggttt gacgtaaaga taaaaaaaaa
     4801 tagttttatt tggttttgca gctcaataag ttttttaacc ccatttaata ggaggtttat
     4861 aaatgataag ctcagaaaaa caggtagaaa ttactattat atattagatc aaggaatatt
     4921 acaacaaacc ataaggtcat tagataaggg gttaacaaaa agaggtagtt gattatccag
     4981 ttcattaaga tactttacgt ttcctcgagt tggctattat gtgataaaaa tattatcttt
     5041 aagattttta ctaggaattg taacttaaag attcaaagag ttagtatata tattataatt
     5101 ggttgtcggc ctttagaagg aatatttatt tccacttttt gttgaaagca tctattataa
     5161 aacgagtaaa catatcaaag agtagatata gaacgccatt tcatttagtt gaggtaagcc
     5221 catggccctt attcgcttca attagtgcat tgggcttaac tttcggaggt atttattggt
     5281 gacattataa taaaacaaga atagttatat tagcatttat atttaattta atcatctcct
     5341 tctgttgatt tggagatgta ataaaggaaa aaatgactgg ttatcataat agggtagtaa
     5401 tgtttgggtt tcgatttggg atgatactat ttatattatc agaggttctt ttcttctttt
     5461 cttttttctg agcttatttt cataattgct ggggtccaca gagagagctt gggttttctt
     5521 gaccccctta tgattttaat aatatagtta ttgatccatt ttctatacct ttattaaaaa
     5581 cggtagtact attgtcctcc ggagggagag ttacttgagc acatcatgct ttggttaatc
     5641 aagatcatga tcaagctgct ataggccttt ttgctacagt atttttggga gcttatttct
     5701 tgttcctcca aggaaaagaa tacttcttaa gaacattttc tattaataga acagtatatg
     5761 gaacagtctt ttttatgttg actggatttc atggatttca tgtaactata ggcactattt
     5821 tattgttagt atgttttttt cgacatattt tagtacattt ttctaaaaac caacatgttg
     5881 gctttgaggc ctcggcttga tattgacact ttgttgacgt ggtttgatta tttttatact
     5941 tcttcatata ttgatatggt tttaatttat aaatatttta gggtggcaga taatatgcac
     6001 tagatttaag ctctagggat gagtataatt actcctctaa atatgggaga gtgtattcag
     6061 cacgttagtt tttggtacta agagtaaacg tagttttctc ataaatttga aagcgaataa
     6121 tagcagcgga ttcttactcc gtaggtgggt tgcattaccc tcaaatttta ggggtagttt
     6181 aataaaatat taactttggg agttaaagat cgaaagtcct attcgtccct aaattatgtt
     6241 atcaatggga gtaatttcta tcttaatatt tatgatattc agtttattag taatattatg
     6301 aattgtatgg atgacccgaa agaaattttc aaaatcacgg gaaaaggcaa gaccttttga
     6361 atgtggtttt gatccgaagg ataaggcacg aatacccttt tccctccgct tttttttaat
     6421 agtgatacta ttccttattt ttgatgtaga attgtcatta ctattacaat tgccttatca
     6481 attagattat gagcatttta agggacgaat aggagtgata atatttactt ggattctact
     6541 aatagggacc ttagaggaat ggcgacgggg agttttaaat tgaaagaaat aattttaggg
     6601 aagttcaaat tgattcaaag agctgctaac tctttaaaga gtaattaata attattcact
     6661 tcccttaaat gtcagttgca aatattcgct ttctgccaag aatgtgagga agatcggtgg
     6721 gattaatatt ttgtttatct ataggaatat taatatctct agttaggaat aaaatatttt
     6781 tggtttgatt tggacttgaa ttaaatatgt ttggtattat accatttatt aattcaagtc
     6841 caaatcaaac caaaaatatt ttattcctaa ctcctcagga agttaaagta tctttctttt
     6901 atttttttgt acaggtgata ggaaggctac tttttgcttg ggggggaata ttaagggatt
     6961 ggtatatagt aagtattata ggtttaacta ttaaggtggg agttgctccc ttcttttggt
     7021 gagtaccacc tttattaact cgtttagatt gattgtctat aggagttgtt agaactattc
     7081 aaaagattcc tgctatatta ttaattcggt tggtgtttga tttaaaatta gaaatatgct
     7141 tactgtttag tgttttgggg tttttggtgg ctacggtagg cataaaattt tcttctaaaa
     7201 aattgaagca gttaatagct tgatcatcaa taaggaaaat gaggatatta gtagttttaa
     7261 taatcctaaa taataggtta ggattattat attatgtttt ttacagagta ttagttttga
     7321 ttttttgtat ttgtcttaaa tttactaatt ctgacaatct ttgcaattct tttattaaag
     7381 gggaaaaaga aaaaatcaaa actattagaa gtctacttct ccttgttttc tccggcctcc
     7441 cacccttagt aagtttcctt ttaaagatct ttttcttaag cggtttcttt ttgaaagact
     7501 gttcctttct gataatggat attgatatga aaggtaaaag aatctccttc ttttatttat
     7561 taggcaggta tttaaataga tgaaatatag tgacgcttta tataagatta ataattctac
     7621 agtctatagg atatataaag gctttcataa gtataaaatc tagtaagtat tcacgtctta
     7681 atataatatc aaattctgta aaaaaaacaa aaaagataat tttaatatct ttaggtatat
     7741 tatattttat cagtcttata ttgatatggt tataattatt gcttcaaagt caaaatagag
     7801 acgtaagtct tgtaaactta aaattgaata ttatcttctg aagcaaaatt aaatcaaacg
     7861 gtagtttaaa aataaaacgc caattttgca tgttggtaat tggccaatcc actgtttgaa
     7921 atgtgaggac tgcgaatgca ggttactgtg atatagtaaa ctttggataa aaatatctcc
     7981 acattaatgg tgtatgattt attcactaga gcagattttt gttattctaa ttttacattt
     8041 ataaaaataa ttgtatggtt tttaggacta ttttgattat attgaagaat aaatttattc
     8101 ttcttttcct catcccggtt aaatactatt atatcttatt tacttacatg acattatgaa
     8161 aatattaagt ctgactgttt acaaacaatt aagggatctt atatattgat ttccggcctg
     8221 tttgtaatta ttttaggtag taacatatga ggccttttcc cttatgtctt tggggttact
     8281 actcagatgg tgctaacttt tacactatct ttaattatat gattagctat agtagtttct
     8341 tcaatagagt actcatttat gggattttta tgtcatttaa ctccacaagg agctcctggt
     8401 tacttagctc ccatattaaa tttgattgaa ttagtaagta attttattcg tccctttact
     8461 ttagctttac gattgagaat aaaaatgacc acaggtcatg tattaattag tttgatggca
     8521 acttcagggg taatatcttt atttacattt aagttttttt gagttttgat gactttatta
     8581 attacaggtt acatactttt tgaaatgggt atatgtttta tacagggatt tgtatttagc
     8641 ttattaagta ctaattactt aggagaacat acttaatata taagagtagt agttcaattt
     8701 tagaatcttg ctttgtggtt gcaaaggtat acaattatat gtatctctct tcaatgaaaa
     8761 gtaataattt atctataaat tcttttcgac gggataagac cgttcttaaa acagtcaaaa
     8821 aagcaattta tgatttacct tctcccaaga aaatatcgta tttgtgaaaa tttggctccc
     8881 tattaggttt atttttggtt atacaaatat taactggttt atttttagca atgcactatg
     8941 tttcggattt aaaagtagcc ttcctatcag tcgactctat aagtcgagaa atagattttg
     9001 gttggttaat acgaagtata catgctaacg gggcatcctc ctttttctta ttcttatatt
     9061 tacatattgg tcggggtata tattatggct cctacttatt tattcatact tgaaatagag
     9121 gtgtaatgat atatatatta tccatggcta ctgccttttt aggctatgtg cttccttgag
     9181 gacaaatgtc ctattgaggg gcaacggtta taactaaatt tttctctact gttccttatg
     9241 ttggaaagga tttagtgcag tggatttgag gggggttcgc cgttggttat cccactttaa
     9301 cccgcttctt ctctttacat tatattttac ctttggtgat agccgcattt gtggttattc
     9361 atcttgtgtt tttgcatgac acgggctcta ataatccttt gggattaagt tctgcaggag
     9421 ataaggttcc tttccacccc tattttacaa taaaggatgc ctttgggttc agtataatat
     9481 taggcgcgtt cttttctatt gcggttatgg cacctgacta ttttggtgac ccagagaaat
     9541 atatagaggc taaccctctg gttactcctg tacatattca acctgaatgg tactttttac
     9601 ccgcttatgc tatattgcga gctataccta ataagttggg tggggtggtt gcactattaa
     9661 tgtcaatttt ggtgttattt ctatttccta tagtatcttc attttgtaat cggggatact
     9721 tttattcatc gggccatcaa gtattatatt ggctatgaat aagtaaaata ttagtactat
     9781 tatggattgg ggctcggcct gttgaagaac cttatgttag tattggttga tataggacag
     9841 taatatactt tatgtttttt ttgttaaccc ctttattaag tctgaggtac aataatatat
     9901 ttagaaattc agatacttct tctttgaatc ttaccccaaa atggagctta aaacctcatt
     9961 tggaccggaa atccaagatt catataatgt ataggatatt attaccaatt atatgcacaa
    10021 ttatatttag ggacttaaaa tatattgtaa gtttatttag gattcttatc atactatgtg
    10081 tacctttttt aagagcctcc aaaataaggc ctttctttca ttcatatgga ttgtgttggg
    10141 ataacttatc ggttttttta gtaatattat ctatatggat aaccttatta atgtgtattt
    10201 ctatgaaaaa agcacccagg ttaaaaaaat tatttctatg tttcactagt ttaaatacca
    10261 ttttagtctt atccttttta agcaggagcc ttttgggttt ttatatattt tttgaattat
    10321 ctttgatacc cacccttata ataattttgg gatgaggagc tcaaccggaa cgtattcggg
    10381 ctggaagata tcttatgatt tatacgttag tagggtccct ccccctatta ggggccataa
    10441 tatatatgga ttttcattgc gggagggtaa agatgtttag gcccctaata gatatatttt
    10501 tttttagtag attcgactat aggttgttct gtatactttg aatcttagcc tttttaataa
    10561 agttaccaat atacggtgtt cacttatgat tgcctaaggc tcatgtagag gctccagtag
    10621 caggctctat ggttttagca ggggtactgt taaagttagg cgcttatggg ttagttcgct
    10681 ctttgcgctt tcttagattg gatttatcat tttgaaggga taccttattt atatgagcta
    10741 tttttagtat gtgtttagtg ggaataatgt gtttccgtca atgtgatcta aagtctttgg
    10801 ttgcatattc ttctgtagca catatgtcat taatacttgc atcttgtttc tcatgtgaca
    10861 ttataggtat taacggtgtt atgggtatgt taatatccca cggattgtgt tcttctggct
    10921 tattctttgg cgtccaatgt ttatatgaaa aaagaggatc ccggaaaatt tttttaaatc
    10981 ggggaatatt gtgtatttcc cccctctttt ccttcttttg attattatta tgtgtgggta
    11041 atgcctccgc acccccctca ttaaatttat taagggagtt ctttttagta tcaggaatat
    11101 taaactttgg tggtagacta tccgctgtgt tttgtatttt atcggtcttt ttaggtgggc
    11161 tatttaggat atatttatac gtattaatat gtcatggtaa gtgaaaatca tcaaataaat
    11221 attgatcatt acactctatg cgaaaatata tggtattatt tctacatttc tttcctttat
    11281 acggtttatt gtttttgaga aattatatat ttttttaatc atagatttat attttattta
    11341 aaatatgttg cttacaccaa caagaaagat accttatctt aaatctaaat ttgaatccat
    11401 tcatattatt cccctgagta ttaataatat taaatatatt tatagcggta ccttttttaa
    11461 ccttattaga gcgtaagata ttaggctatg tccaatctcg aaagggcccc aaaaaggtaa
    11521 gttatttagg gattttacaa cccataaggg atggatttaa gttaatattg aaggaattag
    11581 gtactcctaa aatggcaaaa gccttatttt tttggataag tcctgtaata tcattattat
    11641 taatgatctt ggcttggtct ttatttccct ccccctatag gttctatact tttaatttag
    11701 gaatggtatt ttttctatgt atagctagct tacaagtata tacattgtta ggttcggggt
    11761 ggggttcaaa atcaaagtat gcccttctag ggtctgtgcg cggagccgcg caaacaatat
    11821 cttatgaggt atctttaatt tttattatct ttttcccttg tagattggaa tttagttata
    11881 atatacatac atttttagac aagagtattc cctatctttt tttcctattt cccatatttt
    11941 gcatgtggtt tatttcatgt ttggctgaaa ctaatcgagc tcccttcgac tttgctgagg
    12001 gggagagtga gttggtatca ggttttaaca tagaattttc tgcgttagaa tttacttgtt
    12061 tatttttatc agagtatggc aacattcttt taatgagatt tctcacggca atattatttt
    12121 tccccaccac taatttatca tttatagctt ttggttcgct cttagctttt agttttgtat
    12181 gagtgcgggg cactctcccc cgactccgct atgatttatt aatggatatg gcatggaaga
    12241 tatttttacc atcagtatta ttaacgctgt tcattatatt agtttagttc aagattggat
    12301 atattttggt atttagcccc atcttatttt gtttagtttg gatatctttt tttttatatt
    12361 tataatgaaa tgcctattac ttacatttcg acttaagaaa atgctaataa tattattcgc
    12421 tttcgaattt atgatggtaa aaatgttatt tgcttttgta tacttaagta taccgtttga
    12481 cccattatct ttattagtct tcctggcggt tgcggctgga gaggcaagaa tgggattaag
    12541 tctattagta tctattttac gacagagagg aaaagacaaa attactagat actctctgaa
    12601 ttcttttgag ggctattaaa tcacgagaaa ttcaaaaagc gaagaatggt ttcgacccat
    12661 ttattgggta cacataccct cttgtgtttg ccacaaatgt ctaatattcc atttattcca
    12721 gttagaggta taattatgat tactatagga ttgtgagttt tattagtatt ttttactgtt
    12781 atagtccctt tcgaagatat taagaatggg ggagcaagct cctcatccca aaatggttta
    12841 tctaattgac cttggaacta aattcaagtt ttaaataatc cagatgtacg tagtaaaata
    12901 aatattttaa tggaactggg tgacttttag tctaaacaaa tctttgatag ctaaaatttt
    12961 tatagtgtgg tcttgaagcg gccgaggtga agatatcttc tcaaagaaaa tggggtagtc
    13021 taattatgaa gatattggat tgtagctcta atgatgagaa taaatctctc ccatgagggc
    13081 tggtagcata taaagtgtat tgaattgcag attcaagggt gtttagaaac ccagccctaa
    13141 tagttatttg gttttggtta gataaagatt tgatgttaaa accagcataa aagaattata
    13201 attattaaga taaacacaat atataaatta tcatatttag tggtggattt ttataaataa
    13261 aagtgagagc ttgtttaagt taatatcaat gaggggcaaa tattaggtgc cagcagctgc
    13321 ggttatacct attcttctcc tttatttttg ggctaaatat aaaattttat tttcagatta
    13381 aaagatctta gttaggttaa atttttaaga tattttttta tattctgaaa aactaaatta
    13441 tcaaaattat tataaaaacc aagattaggt accttattat taataagagt aaatatgaat
    13501 acccagagta gtaatatttt gaaactcaaa agacctggcg gtgttaagat ttcctaccag
    13561 aggagtgtgc taagtaatag acaatccgct aattaataaa cccttaaatg atttagtcag
    13621 tgtacggccg ctatggtcaa ttttattaga atatcgaaat tggcactata tttctacttt
    13681 aactagttaa aacaggtcaa tgtgctgctg atgtaagggg ttgaaggtgc gctattttaa
    13741 ttaagataaa agattatatg ttttaacaca tatatgaatt cagatttggt agtaacaaaa
    13801 tataaaatac gtttttgtga acataggtaa agcttcgtgt acacatcgcc cgtcgctctt
    13861 tttaaaagaa aagagaagtc gtaacatggt aatcttaata gaaattgagg tttaaaaggt
    13921 agtataaaaa aaattatata aagctgttaa ctttgtgatg tgctctacca agcacccttt
    13981 tagtttagag gataagttat ttataaacta tagggctcat gaccctaaaa agattttgat
    14041 ctcctctaat tgaaaacaaa aggaatgttt ggtagaggac tgatatatgg tatcaaatta
    14101 cagaaagcct gtagaccagt atctcgtgaa acagtattat tccatgatga gaacttaata
    14161 atattaatag tgatagcttg tttggtgggg ggaagtctat ttatgttatg atctattaag
    14221 ttctcatcat ttgactttgt agatcataag tggttagagg tagggtggac cctattacct
    14281 gtttttattt taataagtct agccttaccc tccttagaat tattatatta tatggataga
    14341 ccatcatcaa ttacaccttt tgctacttta aaggcaatag gccgccaatg atattgatca
    14401 tatgagataa gcgttttaag ctcagatgag gtatccagtt ttagatacga ttcatatatg
    14461 ttacaagagg gtagtgaaaa agatatagat actgatttag caggcttccg tttattggaa
    14521 gtggataatc ctattttctt accccgagct gaatatattc ggttattagt aaccgggggg
    14581 gatgtaattc atagtttttg tattccaagg ctgggtataa aggtagatgc tgtacctggt
    14641 cgtttaaatc aaacatattt tttcccgtta aatctaggca gatattatgg ccaatgttcc
    14701 gagatttgtg gagctaacca tagttttatg cctattaaag tagaagttat acctacaaat
    14761 atatttttaa atttctttaa ttaaagattc ttaggttata tagaccataa gccttcaaag
    14821 cttatagaga aaagtttttt cagattctga ttgaaagaat attttaaaag tgg
//
