# Supplementary material for: Mitochondrial Genome-Based Phylogeny of Turbellarians and Evidence for Accelerated Mitochondrial Evolution in Symbiotic Species
Source: bioRxiv preprint, doi:10.1101/2025.07.01.662465, version 1 (2025-07-04)
Supplement: Supplementary [file 662465_file02.zip › Supplementary/assembled_result/Promesostoma_caligulatum/Promesostoma_caligulatum.result/Promesostoma_caligulatum.Promesostoma_caligulatum.megahit.mitogenome.fa.result/Promesostoma_caligulatum_Promesostoma_caligulatum.megahit.mitogenome.fa_mitoscaf.fa.gbf]

LOCUS       k99_311936             14361 bp    DNA     linear       09-JUN-2025
DEFINITION  topology=linear.
ACCESSION   
VERSION
KEYWORDS    .
SOURCE      mitochondrion Promesostoma_caligulatum
  ORGANISM  Promesostoma_caligulatum
            Unclassified.
REFERENCE   1  (bases 1 to 14361)
  AUTHORS   MENG,G.
  TITLE     MitoZ: a toolkit for animal mitochondrial genome assembly,
            annotation and visualization
  JOURNAL   Unpublished
REFERENCE   2  (bases 1 to 14361)
  AUTHORS   MENG,G.
  TITLE     Direct Submission
  JOURNAL   Submitted (09-JUN-2025) China National GeneBank, BGI-Shenzhen,
            Beishan Industrial Zone, Beishan Road, Yantian District, Shenzhen,
            Guangdong 518083, China
FEATURES             Location/Qualifiers
     source          1..14361
                     /organism="Promesostoma_caligulatum"
                     /organelle="mitochondrion"
                     /mol_type="genomic DNA"
     gene            1..738
                     /gene="s-rRNA"
     rRNA            1..738
                     /gene="s-rRNA"
                     /product="12S ribosomal RNA"
     gene            788..850
                     /gene="trnM(cau)"
     tRNA            788..850
                     /gene="trnM(cau)"
                     /product="tRNA-Met"
     gene            856..919
                     /gene="trnR(ucg)"
     tRNA            856..919
                     /gene="trnR(ucg)"
                     /product="tRNA-Arg"
     gene            1006..1776
                     /gene="COX3"
     CDS             1006..1776
                     /gene="COX3"
                     /codon_start=1
                     /transl_table=9
                     /product="cytochrome c oxidase subunit III"
                     /translation="MSYWPIIGSVVGLGLTCSGVYWWHTGGYFWFILNFLFLLLIMNC
                     WWSDIFLENKLGFHTNLVNNLLRFGMILFITSEVMFFFSFFWAYFHCCLGPATMHGLC
                     WPPVEFNGIIVDSFSIPLLNTVLLVSSGASVTWTHGALINRQQFYSSATSSLVVTVIF
                     GVIFLILQVFEYSNSFFSFNSSTYGSCFFILTGFHGLHVTIGIIFLSVCLIRMWFSLS
                     YNNQDMLSFECASWYWHFVDVVWLFLFIFVYLLFGSYF"
     gene            1791..3162
                     /gene="l-rRNA"
     rRNA            1791..3162
                     /gene="l-rRNA"
                     /product="16S ribosomal RNA"
     gene            1847..1912
                     /gene="trnW(uca)"
     tRNA            1847..1912
                     /gene="trnW(uca)"
                     /product="tRNA-Trp"
     gene            1914..1977
                     /gene="trnN(guu)"
     tRNA            1914..1977
                     /gene="trnN(guu)"
                     /product="tRNA-Asn"
     gene            1985..2052
                     /gene="trnH(gug)"
     tRNA            1985..2052
                     /gene="trnH(gug)"
                     /product="tRNA-His"
     gene            2053..2116
                     /gene="trnG(ucc)"
     tRNA            2053..2116
                     /gene="trnG(ucc)"
                     /product="tRNA-Gly"
     gene            3111..3173
                     /gene="trnV(uac)"
     tRNA            3111..3173
                     /gene="trnV(uac)"
                     /product="tRNA-Val"
     gene            3176..3404
                     /gene="ND4L"
     CDS             3176..3404
                     /gene="ND4L"
                     /note="TAA stop codon is completed by the addition of 3'
                     Aresidues to the mRNA"
                     /codon_start=1
                     /transl_table=9
                     /product="NADH dehydrogenase subunit 4L"
                     /translation="MQSFFFLTLFFISICLLVTSCNSVVYFIIYSELILMLLVFFVCF
                     LNGCWDISSIVYLAVLIVCEASIGLSLVVSLT"
     gene            3436..4734
                     /gene="ND4"
     CDS             3436..4734
                     /gene="ND4"
                     /codon_start=1
                     /transl_table=9
                     /product="NADH dehydrogenase subunit 4"
                     /translation="MILINSQIIVGLFIIFLILLFFFLVGVNNMGYNISTIIYWDNIS
                     SFLVILTIIISILCFISVYSYFTKNINLFSINMFIFSLLTCLTFTSNNILLFFIFFEL
                     TLIPTAYMIFMWGKQPERIQAFVYFLVYSLIGSLPLLVNILSVEVTSNIYFFNELYSF
                     SSFHSTEVTMWILIFWTLGFFIKLPVWGVHVWLPKAHVEAPVYGSMVLAALLLKLGVY
                     GIYRSFGLLSVSFNGFNNYILIWGAISLIVVGLLCFRQADLKALIAYSSIAHMAVIFI
                     GFSLISFMHVNGGLMISVAHGFVSSALFFFANSVYTFTNSRSLHINLSILRANSVLLF
                     IGILILSFNSSLPPTLNFIGEFLVIIKILNYNIILLGFITISILLSGLFCIYCYLLLS
                     QSKVINNNYNNQSLNNDYLILFTHLVITMFIIFFLNILWA"
     gene            4745..4808
                     /gene="trnF(gaa)"
     tRNA            4745..4808
                     /gene="trnF(gaa)"
                     /product="tRNA-Phe"
     gene            4811..5518
                     /gene="ATP6"
     CDS             4811..5518
                     /gene="ATP6"
                     /codon_start=1
                     /transl_table=9
                     /product="ATP synthase F0 subunit 6"
                     /translation="MVFDIFSSLDFSSTSNVLYFLTLGTINISLIYFIFTVLINVKFI
                     SNYLIQALLNINYLGGANFKVNNHVNLKFSFLCIVSIFMTILGFNLLGLLPYLFSVTS
                     QVVISISISLIVWVAINSSSVNFNLVSYWAHLTPLGSPNLLNPILNVIELVSNIIRFL
                     TLSLRLSINITTGHVFLTLISIFVCFTSFSFKIVICLLIFSIGVGYLLFELAIGGIQA
                     FVFALLSSQYLDEHSAN"
     gene            5519..6402
                     /gene="ND1"
     CDS             5519..6402
                     /gene="ND1"
                     /codon_start=1
                     /transl_table=9
                     /product="NADH dehydrogenase subunit 1"
                     /translation="MIWVINIVGIILCVPFYTLLERKVLSYSQNRKGPNKVSIIGLLQ
                     PISDGIKLIIKSSGAPISANFILFYIFPLVSFLLTVGCIFFYPSLSNGLLLNLGVLGI
                     ICLSSLGVYTLLGAGWSSNSKYSLLGCLRGAAQVISYEINLIFLVLLPCSIYNTYNLN
                     YVYLNLGFLILFIIVVFLWVFSLLCETNRAPFDFAEGESELVSGFNTEYSSLLFTFLF
                     LSEYGNIIFFCWFLSCFFCIGGYFITSFFFFFFFFYLGFYGLALLFPGFVTIF*WFFR
                     GVYAYLWLL*YSGYHLYF"
     gene            6403..6468
                     /gene="trnS(uga)"
     tRNA            6403..6468
                     /gene="trnS(uga)"
                     /product="tRNA-Ser"
     gene            <6427..7128
                     /gene="COX2"
     CDS             <6427..7128
                     /gene="COX2"
                     /note="can not determine the start codon"
                     /codon_start=1
                     /transl_table=9
                     /product="cytochrome c oxidase subunit II"
                     /translation="IGLNLILEGEPHCFMLFYSINLQNGLSPVMIEINKFHDTLLIVL
                     IVVAALIGVSLCSLYLSNNVSTSVYHNDTLEVVWTLGPAFIILLLATPSLMLLYFLDY
                     NSNSNDECLPVKVVGHQWYWHYEYEVLGESIENDSYMVPDSEISLTGFRNLETDINVV
                     LPAQTNIRFLVTGKDVLHSFALPSMGVKVDAVPGRLNQQVVQSLTVGKVYGQCSEICG
                     ANHSFMPIEIEFILD"
     gene            7125..7190
                     /gene="trnE(uuc)"
     tRNA            7125..7190
                     /gene="trnE(uuc)"
                     /product="tRNA-Glu"
     gene            7189..7255
                     /gene="trnA(ugc)"
     tRNA            7189..7255
                     /gene="trnA(ugc)"
                     /product="tRNA-Ala"
     gene            7256..8648
                     /gene="ND5"
     CDS             7256..8648
                     /gene="ND5"
                     /note="TAA stop codon is completed by the addition of 3'
                     Aresidues to the mRNA"
                     /codon_start=1
                     /transl_table=9
                     /product="NADH dehydrogenase subunit 5"
                     /translation="MLSKFNQWNKSYSMSSLLIISLVLCSCLINFTLNHVESAIYYLN
                     LFEVNNINVDLILIVDWINVNFFLILMIIVASVYLFSLDYLSGDQYYYRFIGVLSIFV
                     ISMILLLFTPHFIFMLVGWDGLGLSSFLLIAYYSSSSSFSSSIKTYLINRLGDGLIIV
                     SLCIVISNNIYWFFEDNLWISISISLIFLLSLFTKSAHFPFSSWLPDAMAAPTPVSAL
                     VHSSTLVTAGIYIIIRVFYLFSSELQSLIVVLGLWTLLIASFSACFENDLKKIIAYST
                     MSQLGLMTLGLISNNNMFSCYHLFTHALIKALLFISAGYILVINSHIQDYRVSNISNL
                     SNPLLFVFLLFSGLILSGVDFFSIFYSKELIINNLYIVSNISLNLIFYLSLALTAYYS
                     FRLIKSCFYFINSSMSFINYNNSFSVLSSIGLFINSIIIGVNFYNYLLEFIMCSLLIE
                     VSVFVIVYTALIVI"
     gene            9106..9171
                     /gene="trnY(gua)"
     tRNA            9106..9171
                     /gene="trnY(gua)"
                     /product="tRNA-Tyr"
     gene            9184..9248
                     /gene="trnL(uaa)"
     tRNA            9184..9248
                     /gene="trnL(uaa)"
                     /product="tRNA-Leu"
     gene            9249..10832
                     /gene="COX1"
     CDS             9249..10832
                     /gene="COX1"
                     /codon_start=1
                     /transl_table=9
                     /product="cytochrome c oxidase subunit I"
                     /translation="MYSLQVFFYRWLASTNHKDIGTLYFILGIWMGLVGSCFSFLIRL
                     ELGVPGGLINNPLFYNAVITAHGLIMIFFFVMPILIGGFGNWLIPLSLNTLDMAFPRL
                     NNMSFWLLIPAVFLLFISLFINTGVGAGWTVYPPLSSNLAMEGASMDLAIFSLHIAGV
                     SSILGALNFITTVTNLKGNVGWGRLSLFIWAVFVTAYLLLLSLPVLAGGLTMLLTDRN
                     FNTCFFDPSGGGDPILFQHVFWFFGHPEVYILILPGFGIISQLVIFYSGKGEAFGHTG
                     MIYAIIGIGFLGFIVWAHHMYTVGLDLDTRAYFTGATLIIAVPTGIKVFSWLATIYGY
                     PNLSAKDSPAMLWVMGFIFLFTLGGLTGVVLANASIDVSLHDTYYVVAHFHYVLSMGA
                     VFSIFAGVIHWWSLFTGYMLDNNHLVTQFWLMFIGVNVTFFPQHFLGLSGMPRRISDY
                     PEGFIFWNQVSSIGSLLSVIAVFYFFFIMWESFYNERTFVNPINPQSHSEWAFLWYPV
                     NQHENEFNNYYLIASVKTR"
     gene            10901..10966
                     /gene="trnK(cuu)"
     tRNA            10901..10966
                     /gene="trnK(cuu)"
                     /product="tRNA-Lys"
     gene            10970..11035
                     /gene="trnD(guc)"
     tRNA            10970..11035
                     /gene="trnD(guc)"
                     /product="tRNA-Asp"
     gene            11047..11112
                     /gene="trnI(gau)"
     tRNA            11047..11112
                     /gene="trnI(gau)"
                     /product="tRNA-Ile"
     gene            11113..11574
                     /gene="ND6"
     CDS             11113..11574
                     /gene="ND6"
                     /codon_start=1
                     /transl_table=9
                     /product="NADH dehydrogenase subunit 6"
                     /translation="MWYDVYFIILVFSISLLYYSNSLHLTLFLVLILSLLISGIIYIS
                     VSSWMAVIILLLYAGGLLILFFYLLSLCANNELNTSNSIIFWLLSGGIVSFYLSSDLL
                     NNGIAQFNYSEYFIQDLFINVGVILLLSLLLVLWSVTKVTLNCSGPLRPWF"
     gene            11582..12703
                     /gene="CYTB"
     CDS             11582..12703
                     /gene="CYTB"
                     /codon_start=1
                     /transl_table=9
                     /product="cytochrome b"
                     /translation="MFFNNIRGDSSQVKPLSAMVYDLPSPSNISYSWNFGSLLGLMLG
                     IQVLTGIIISMHYNSSASVAFEVVLNITREVNEGWYLRNIHVLGASFYFLLMYIHIAR
                     GLWNNSFSLNSNVWLSGVTIFLLSMAAAFFGYVLPWGQMSFWGASVITNFLSVIPLIG
                     GDFILWLWGGFSVNETTLIRFYTFHFLIPFIILFFVIIHVILLHENGSTNPLGVFNNE
                     KITFFPYFSLKDIFGFTFIFFLGIWSYFWYPEIVAEEQNFINANPLVTPEHIQPEWYF
                     LPAYAVLRCVPNKAGGVVALVIFVLILYILPLLSVESLVANKYSVSGGFILWSLNYLF
                     LVWCGAQVVEDPFIFLSQIGFIFYFGFYLALFLLNSVSK"
     gene            12702..12760
                     /gene="trnQ(uug)"
     tRNA            12702..12760
                     /gene="trnQ(uug)"
                     /product="tRNA-Gln"
     gene            12761..12826
                     /gene="trnP(ugg)"
     tRNA            12761..12826
                     /gene="trnP(ugg)"
                     /product="tRNA-Pro"
     gene            <12833..13190
                     /gene="ND3"
     CDS             <12833..13190
                     /gene="ND3"
                     /note="can not determine the start codon"
                     /codon_start=1
                     /transl_table=9
                     /product="NADH dehydrogenase subunit 3"
                     /translation="LLTLWFITLSVFVLLNILWVVWMNNYFFSNCREDASPFECGFDP
                     KDNARLPFSIRFYFILILFLIFDIELGFILHYPLINTSYYNSIMIIFSVVIFIITIGL
                     FEEWRRGLIAWVYNSGS"
     gene            13176..13242
                     /gene="trnL(uag)"
     tRNA            13176..13242
                     /gene="trnL(uag)"
                     /product="tRNA-Leu"
     gene            13250..13309
                     /gene="trnS(ucu)"
     tRNA            13250..13309
                     /gene="trnS(ucu)"
                     /product="tRNA-Ser"
     gene            13388..>14071
                     /gene="ND2"
     CDS             13388..>14071
                     /gene="ND2"
                     /codon_start=1
                     /transl_table=9
                     /product="NADH dehydrogenase subunit 2"
                     /translation="MDSALLYYWLLLEVNFFCVIPLIVLNVSSQSSNYQSSLIYFFTF
                     NVLASLMFSWGLSFASFQFLIPFAFLMKLSIIPGFIWFPYFLASINWSLFFFFSFFQK
                     FLVLSFSLFNLISDGSLFVLVLLISSIIAFYYVSSVELGPKPFLGYLGIIDSVLIIIL
                     CFYSNVAGVYYFIFYGVSLAVLCCIINLYEDNNKLINSSLGVIVVVLLVLNLAGFPGF
                     PLFLAKLDLL"
ORIGIN      
        1 aatagtaaca aaaacaataa ttgtcaagca tcacaagaca acaagcggat attccttcga
       61 tttccttaca tcaatgaaaa cagctgtaat gctataagat atgaaattaa gagatcgatc
      121 agggggagaa ttaaatatag tcaatttagg tgccagcaac tgcggttata cttaaatatt
      181 aaaaaataat tctttggggt aaaaaataga tttaaaaaaa attaagttaa tggtttaata
      241 taacttggta aattactaat taaatctaaa gattatacaa atttagaata aaaactaaga
      301 ttagagacct tattatttct aaattgaata aaagccctaa agggttaacc taaaattttt
      361 ggcggtttat tatctcttta ttaggggagg atgagaagta atgtatgatc caacaaaatt
      421 tttacttttt ttctttgagt aagtgtacgt ccgtattaat aaatatcttt tagagtttaa
      481 taatattttt aataatgatt taaagcaggt caatgtgctg tttatagaaa agtagatctt
      541 gtgctacagt tgggtaataa aataagaaaa tagttaaaaa aattaataaa aactaatggc
      601 ttaggactta agagtaaaaa tagcataatt aggctgtttg aattaagttt tagtatttgt
      661 acacaccgcc cgtcaatcct ttagttaaag gataagtcgt aacaaggtag ttttaatgga
      721 aattgaaact aataaaattt tatctaattt agtgaggctg tttataaaac agagggttaa
      781 aatataagga aaaataggtt aaataaaact ataagattca tgatcttaag atgagactac
      841 tcttttttct tgaaaagtta taaacctgaa taggatttgg tttcgaccca aaacatagat
      901 aaattatatc ttgtaactaa atttgttgtt tgaacaagta taaatatgtt agttaataat
      961 aatttagact taagtcattt tccgacttcc tcccatgctg tccaagtgag gtattgacct
     1021 attataggtt ctgttgttgg cctaggattg acttgtagag gtgtttattg atgacacaca
     1081 ggagggtatt tttgatttat ccttaaattt ttatttttat tattaataat gaaatgctgg
     1141 tgatcagata tttttttaga gaataagtta ggattccata caaaattagt aaataatcta
     1201 ttacgatttg gtatgatttt atttattact tctgaggtaa tgtttttttt ttcttttttt
     1261 tgagcttatt tccattgttg cttagggccc gctactatgc atggcctatg ttgacctcca
     1321 gttgagttta aaggtataat agtagattct ttttctatac cccttttaaa tacagtatta
     1381 ttagtatctt ctggggcaag tgttacatga actcatgggg ctctaataaa tcggcaacaa
     1441 ttttattcta gagcaacgag atctcttgta gtaactgtaa tttttggagt tatttttttg
     1501 atacttcagg tgtttgagta tagaaactct tttttttctt tcaattcgtc tacttatggg
     1561 tcctgttttt ttatattaac tggttttcat gggttacacg taactatagg aataatattt
     1621 ttgagggttt gtttaatacg aatgtgattt agtttaagat ataaaaatca ggatatgtta
     1681 agatttgagt gtgcaaggtg atattgacat tttgtcgatg tagtatgatt atttttattt
     1741 atttttgtct atttattatt tggtagttat ttttaaatat tctctttttt gtattaaatt
     1801 ttgtaaattt aatctggtaa ttagtattac cgtggagaat ttgaggtatt ttataggtta
     1861 aatagaccat ggattttcaa aatctaaagt tactaagaat tgtataaaat aggaaatata
     1921 tagtgtaaat aagcacgcaa agctgttaac tttgaagaat ttaagaagtt gtatttaaga
     1981 aagtgtaggc ttagttaaaa aataaaaata ttaagttgtg gtcttaaaga tgtaatagtg
     2041 ttacagctta caactagttt attttaaaaa aaatatttgt tttccaaaca gaagattgaa
     2101 aggtttcaaa ttagtaataa taatttagtt aaataaaagt gtgtagttta ttttattaaa
     2161 tttacttttt gtttcacggc ttatttatat aattcagaaa gtgaatttcc cgaaataaaa
     2221 caatataaaa aatagtatgg tagacttaaa aaatttaaag tgtatttaat aattaattat
     2281 tttttaatta tgaaaagtaa atttgggttt tataatagct ggttgattat aagataggat
     2341 atattgttaa agcaataggt tcttttctat taagattaat taaaataata aagtattaga
     2401 agtttataaa ctaaaaaagt gttaaaactt tagtattctg gtaataatag cagattatat
     2461 aatcaaaata aatttagtaa attaatactg gtaggattag taataataaa ttttgtatat
     2521 ttttactcgt gttattctcg gactgtttat taaaaacatt ttttttatga ttaaagataa
     2581 cccctgctca atgagaataa tgagaattat ttttaaatag ctgcagtatt ttgactgtac
     2641 ttaggtagca taattggtcg ccttttaatt agaggcttgt ttgaaaggga ggaccaggga
     2701 ataactatat aattatacaa gtaaataaat ttatagtaaa gttaataata actttaataa
     2761 taaaaaagac gataagaccc ctaaatcctt aactttaaaa ttttaataat aagtttttat
     2821 tgggataata gctattaata taatagtaag aaaatctttt tttaaaaaaa attaaaggtt
     2881 acttagggga taacaggata attttttttg agagttctta acttaaaaaa agcttattac
     2941 ctcgatgttg aattgtaaat aaaagtcact tgcagtaggg gacaatttta gcctgttcgg
     3001 ctattaaaaa tacacatgat ttgagtttaa accggcgtaa gccaggttgg tttctatctt
     3061 ttttgactaa aattgtgtac gaaaggaaaa tttttagtat taaaaaaata ttttctatag
     3121 tttataaaaa aatttttctc ttacaaagaa aagaaatcta agggttagaa aatttatgca
     3181 aaggtttttt tttttgactc tattttttat taggatatgt cttttggtta caaggtgtaa
     3241 atcagtggtg tattttataa tttacaggga acttatattg atgctactag tattttttgt
     3301 gtgtttttta aatggctgct gggatatttc ttctatagtt tacttagctg tcttgattgt
     3361 ttgtgaggca aggataggct taagacttgt tgtaaggctt acattaaata gctctgagtt
     3421 gttcagaaag ttaagatgat attaattaat agacaaataa tagttgggtt gtttattatt
     3481 tttttaatat tacttttttt tttcctagta ggggtaaaaa atatggggta caaaattagt
     3541 acaataattt attgggataa tataaggtct tttttggtta ttttaactat aattataaga
     3601 atattatgtt ttattagggt ttattcctat tttacaaaga aaataaatct atttagtata
     3661 aaaatgttta tttttagatt attgacttgt ttaacattta ctaggaaaaa aatattatta
     3721 ttttttattt tttttgaatt aactttgata ccaacagctt atatgatttt tatgtggggc
     3781 aagcagccgg aacgtataca agcatttgtt tattttcttg tttatagatt aattggttcg
     3841 cttccccttt tagttaaaat attaagtgta gaggttactt caaatattta ttttttcaat
     3901 gaactatata gatttagaag ctttcatagt acagaagtga ctatgtggat attaatattt
     3961 tggactttag gtttttttat taagttgcct gtttgagggg ttcatgtatg gttacctaag
     4021 gctcatgtag aggctccagt ttatggctct atggtattag cagccctttt actaaagttg
     4081 ggggtgtatg ggatataccg tagttttggc ctgctaagag tgagttttaa agggtttaaa
     4141 aaatatatac taatatgagg tgcgattaga ttaatagttg taggtttatt atgttttcgt
     4201 caggctgatt taaaggctct aatagcttat tcatctattg ctcacatggc agtcatattt
     4261 attggcttta gtttaataag ctttatgcat gtaaaagggg gtttaatgat cagggtagcc
     4321 catggttttg taagaagggc cctttttttt tttgctaata gggtttatac ttttacaaat
     4381 agccgtagat tacatataaa attaagtata ttacgggcga atagggtgtt actttttatt
     4441 ggtatactaa tattatcttt taatagctct cttcccccta cattaaattt tattggggag
     4501 tttttagtta taataaagat attaaaatat aaaattatac ttttaggatt tattactata
     4561 tcaatactac ttaggggttt attctgtata tattgctatc tgttgttgtc tcaaagaaag
     4621 gtaataaata aaaattataa taaccagaga ctaaaaaatg attatttaat attatttact
     4681 catttagtta taactatgtt tattatattt tttttaaaaa tattatgggc ttagggtaat
     4741 tagtgttttt atagcttaaa ttaaagtgat tctttgaaga ggaatagata tagtaattat
     4801 taagaacatt atggtatttg atatcttttc tagattggat tttagctcaa cgaggaaagt
     4861 cttatatttt ttaacattag gtactataaa tattagtttg atctatttta tttttacagt
     4921 acttattaaa gtaaagttta ttaggaatta tttaatccaa gccttattaa atataaatta
     4981 tttaggcggt gcaaatttta aggttaataa tcatgtaaat ctaaagtttt cattcttatg
     5041 tattgtaagg atatttatga ctattttagg gtttaaatta ctggggcttt taccttatct
     5101 ttttagggta actagacaag tggtaataag aattagaatt tcattaattg tttgagttgc
     5161 tattaatagt tcaagagtaa aatttaatct tgtatcttat tgagcacatt taactccttt
     5221 aggtagaccc aaactattaa accctatact taaagtaata gaattggtaa gaaatataat
     5281 tcggttttta acattatctt tacgacttag gattaaaatt accacaggtc atgtcttttt
     5341 gacattaatt agaatttttg tctgtttcac aagttttagt tttaagatag taatttgttt
     5401 acttatattt aggataggtg tcggctatct attatttgaa ttagctattg gaggaattca
     5461 agcatttgtg tttgctcttt tatcttctca atatttagat gagcacaggg ctaaatagat
     5521 gatttgagta ataaaaatag tggggataat tctttgtgta cccttttata ccttactaga
     5581 gcgcaaggtt ttatcttata gccaaaatcg taagggccct aataaggtta gtataatagg
     5641 tttattacag cctataagtg acgggataaa gttaattata aagtcgtcgg gggcacctat
     5701 aagagctaaa tttatattat tttatatttt ccctttggtc agatttttac ttacagtagg
     5761 atgcatattt ttttatccaa gcttaagtaa aggcttatta ctaaaattgg gggtattagg
     5821 aattatatgt ctatcctccc ttggggttta taccttacta ggggcaggct gaagaagaaa
     5881 atcaaagtat agtttattag gatgtttacg aggggctgcc caagttattt cttatgaaat
     5941 aaaattaatt tttttagtgt tgttaccctg tagaatttat aatacttaca aattaaaata
     6001 tgtatatttg aaattaggat ttttaattct tttcattata gtagtatttt tatgggtatt
     6061 tagacttcta tgtgaaacaa atcgggctcc atttgatttt gcagaagggg agagtgaatt
     6121 ggtatctgga tttaaaacag agtattcttc tttgctgttt acatttcttt ttttaagaga
     6181 gtacggaaat attatcttct tttgttggtt cctaagatgt ttcttttgta ttggggggta
     6241 ttttataact aggttttttt tttttttttt cttcttttat ttaggttttt atgggctcgc
     6301 actacttttc cccggtttcg ttacgatttt ttaatgattt tttcgtggtg tatatgctta
     6361 cctgtggtta ctttaatatt ctggttatca tttatatttt aaaagcagta taaccaatgg
     6421 ttaaaaattg gcttgaaact aattttagag ggggaacctc attgctttat gttattttat
     6481 tctattaatc tacaaaaagg attgagaccg gtgatgattg agattaataa gtttcatgat
     6541 actctattaa ttgtattaat agtagtagca gcacttatag gagtaagact atgttcactt
     6601 tacttaagaa ataaagtatc tactagggtg tatcataatg ataccttaga agtagtatga
     6661 acattaggac ctgcttttat tatattacta ttagccacac catctttaat gcttttatat
     6721 tttttagact ataaaagtaa aagtaatgat gagtgtttac cagtaaaggt agtaggccat
     6781 caatggtatt gacattacga atatgaggta ttaggggagt ctatagaaaa tgatagatac
     6841 atggttcctg acagggaaat aagattaaca gggtttcgta atttagaaac tgatattaat
     6901 gtagtactcc ctgctcagac taatatacga tttttagtta ctggaaagga tgttttacat
     6961 tcatttgctt taccaagaat gggtgtaaag gttgatgctg tccctggtcg gcttaatcag
     7021 caggttgttc agtctttaac tgttggtaag gtctatggtc agtgttcaga gatttgtggt
     7081 gctaatcata gatttatgcc aatagaaatt gaatttatat tagattaaga ttagtgttta
     7141 ttagcatttt atattttctc tataaaggaa ggtcttgtgc ctatcttaaa ctttataatt
     7201 taattaaaaa tttttgcttt gcatgtaaaa tataggtgct taaaccttaa agttagtgtt
     7261 atctaagttt aaacaatgga ataagtctta tagaatgagg agattattaa taataagatt
     7321 agtattatgt aggtgtttaa taaaatttac acttaatcat gtggaaaggg ctatttatta
     7381 tttaaaatta tttgaggtta ataaaataaa agtagattta attttaattg tagactgaat
     7441 aaaagttaat ttttttttaa ttcttatgat tatagttgct tctgtttatt tgttttcgtt
     7501 agattattta aggggagacc agtattatta tcgttttatt ggggtgttaa gaatttttgt
     7561 gatttcaatg atattactac tttttacacc tcactttatc tttatgttag taggctggga
     7621 tggattaggt ttaagatcct ttttgttaat agcctattat agttcaagaa gatctttcag
     7681 tagatcaata aagacttatt tgattaatcg cttaggggat gggctaataa tagttagttt
     7741 atgcatagta ataagaaata atatctattg attttttgaa gataaattgt ggattagaat
     7801 aagaataagt ctaatatttt tattatcact attcacaaag agggcacatt ttccttttag
     7861 atcttgatta cctgacgcta tggcggctcc gacaccagta tcagctttag ttcattcttc
     7921 tacacttgta actgcaggga tatacataat aatacgagtg ttctatttat ttagtagtga
     7981 gctacaaagt cttatagtag tattgggcct ttgaacccta ctgatagcta gattctctgc
     8041 ttgtttcgaa aaagatttaa agaagattat agcttattct acaatgaggc agttaggttt
     8101 aatgacgttg ggacttataa ggaaaaataa tatgtttagg tgttatcatt tatttacgca
     8161 tgctttaatt aaggctttat tatttataag agcgggctat atattagtta taaacaggca
     8221 tattcaagat tatcgtgtaa gaaatatttc taaattaagt aaacctttat tatttgtctt
     8281 tttattattt agaggtttaa tattatctgg agtggatttt tttagtatat tctattcaaa
     8341 ggagctcata ataaataact tatatatagt aagaaaaata aggcttaaat taatatttta
     8401 tctgtcttta gctttaacag catattatag ctttcggcta ataaagagat gtttttattt
     8461 tattaattca tctatgagtt ttataaatta taaaaaaaga ttttctgttt tgtctagtat
     8521 cggtttattc attaaaagaa taattatagg tgtaaaattt tataattact tgttagaatt
     8581 tattatgtgt agcctattaa tagaagtttc tgtatttgtt atagtataca ctgccctaat
     8641 agtaatctct ttaccattaa aaaatataat taagtattct aggctattaa gaagatcctt
     8701 atctggcttg tactggatta aagggcctat aagaagtgga agggggtctt tattaagaaa
     8761 tagtataatc aataatgtgg ataaaggttg gttaattttt gtcaagacta agccgggcct
     8821 taaattgata cttgataaaa aattttcttt gtataattta atgatccaag gttatttaat
     8881 attcactata gtaaggattc tgtttattat attaatataa aaaattaaaa ttaatttttt
     8941 aattccgcat ttctctaaac tgcctgtttt tattttgttt tttattaatg tatattttat
     9001 tacaagaata attcagtata attgatttat gtctatcact agaaggatag gaagaaaaaa
     9061 gggtacttct acaagggtgc caggtttaaa gtgaaacttt gtttatgtta agtaatcaaa
     9121 ttgatactaa attgtaaatt taggtatgtc cataattgtg ggccttaata aaagggagag
     9181 cgtcttaaaa tggcagaatt aatgtattag atttaagatc taaaaatagg atataatcct
     9241 ttttaagtat gtatagatta caagtatttt tctaccgttg actagcatca actaaccata
     9301 aggatatagg taccttatat tttattcttg gtatttgaat gggcttagta ggctcatgct
     9361 tttcgttttt aatacgatta gaattaggtg ttcctggggg tttaattaat aaccccttat
     9421 tctacaaagc cgttattaca gctcatggct taattatgat tttctttttt gttatgccga
     9481 tattaattgg gggttttgga aattgattaa ttcctctatc tctgaatact ttagatatgg
     9541 ctttccctcg gcttaaaaaa atgaggtttt gattattaat tcctgcagtt tttttattat
     9601 ttattagcct ttttataaat acaggggtag gggcaggctg aacggtgtac cccccgctgt
     9661 cttctaattt agcaatggaa ggggcaagaa tggatttggc catattctct ttgcatatag
     9721 ctggagttag atcaatttta ggtgctctta attttattac aactgtgaca aaattaaagg
     9781 ggaatgttgg ttgaggccgc ctatctttat ttatatgagc agtctttgtt actgcctact
     9841 tacttttact ttctttaccc gtattagctg gggggcttac catgttatta acagaccgta
     9901 actttaatac gtgttttttt gacccttcag gaggtggtga cccaatttta tttcaacatg
     9961 tattttgatt ttttgggcat ccagaggtgt atattctaat tttacccggg tttggtataa
    10021 tttctcagct tgtaattttt tatagtggaa agggtgaagc ttttggtcac actgggatga
    10081 tttatgctat tattggtatt gggtttttag gttttatagt atgagctcat catatgtata
    10141 cagtgggttt agatttagat actcgtgctt atttcacggg ggcaactctt attattgctg
    10201 ttccaacagg gataaaggtc ttttcttggt tagcaactat ttacggttat ccaaatttaa
    10261 gtgctaagga ttctccagcg atgctgtgag taatgggatt catttttctt ttcactcttg
    10321 gtggtttaac aggtgttgtt ttagctaaag ctaggattga tgtgaggcta catgacactt
    10381 attacgtagt tgcccacttc cattatgtat tatctatggg ggcagtgttt tcaatttttg
    10441 ctggggtaat acactggtga agactgttta ctggctatat gttagataat aatcatctag
    10501 taactcagtt ttgactaatg tttattgggg ttaaagtaac tttctttccg cagcatttct
    10561 taggattaag aggtatgcct cggcgtattt ctgattaccc agagggtttt attttttgaa
    10621 atcaagtttc aagaataggg agattactat cagttattgc agttttttat ttttttttta
    10681 ttatgtgaga aaggttttat aaagaacgta catttgtgaa tcctatcaac ccgcaaagtc
    10741 atagggaatg agcatttctg tggtaccctg taaaccaaca tgagaaagaa tttaataatt
    10801 attatttaat tgcttctgtt aagacacgct aataaattga aattacttgg taataagtaa
    10861 aaattttatt aaagcaaatt ggccctgatt taactaaaaa ttaggtatag cttaaaaaaa
    10921 gcaccagatt cttactctgg ggatatagaa attaatatta cttaagaaaa aagagttagt
    10981 taaaaaagaa tatttcgttg tcaatgagaa ggtaaagcat agaatttact ctttgggaaa
    11041 gaaaaaagtg caaggactgc gttatgcagg ttactccgat aaagtaaatt ttaggctttg
    11101 gcctcttcac tagtgtgata tgatgtatat tttattattt tagttttttc catcagactg
    11161 ctatattata gaaattcact gcatttaaca ttatttttag tactaatttt aaggctgcta
    11221 ataagtggta ttatctatat atctgtaaga aggtgaatgg ctgtaataat attattgcta
    11281 tacgcagggg gtttattaat attatttttt taccttctct ccctatgtgc taaaaaagag
    11341 ttaaaaacga ggaatagcat aatattctgg ttattaagag ggggaatagt aagattttat
    11401 ttaagtaggg atctactaaa taatggtata gcacaattta actattctga gtattttata
    11461 caagacttat ttataaatgt aggtgtaatt ctattactta gattattgtt agtattgtga
    11521 tcagtaacaa aggtaacttt gaaatgttct gggccgttgc gtccatgatt ttaaaatatt
    11581 tatgtttttt aaaaatatac gaggagactc aagtcaagta aagcctttaa gagcaatggt
    11641 gtatgacctg ccatcaccaa gaaaaataag gtatagctgg aaattcgggt cattattagg
    11701 actaatgttg ggaatccaag tattaaccgg tataattatt tcaatgcatt ataattctag
    11761 ggctagagtg gcctttgaag ttgtattaaa tattactcgg gaagtaaatg aaggatgata
    11821 tttacggaat atacatgtat tgggagcttc attctatttt ctattaatgt atatacacat
    11881 agctcgtggt ttatgaaata aatcttttag acttaactca aaagtatgat taagaggggt
    11941 aactattttt ctgttatcaa tggcagctgc tttttttggt tatgtcctcc cttgggggca
    12001 aatgagtttt tggggagctt cagtaattac taaatttctc tcagtaatac cactaattgg
    12061 gggagatttt atattatgac tatgaggggg ttttagggtt aaagaaacta ctcttattcg
    12121 attttatact tttcattttt tgataccttt tattatatta ttttttgtta ttatacatgt
    12181 aattttactt catgagaatg gctcaaccaa tcctttaggt gtgtttaaaa aagaaaagat
    12241 tacttttttt ccttacttta gattgaagga tatatttgga tttactttta tattcttttt
    12301 aggaatttgg agttattttt gataccctga aatagtagca gaagaacaaa attttattaa
    12361 tgctaaccca ttagtaacac ctgaacatat tcagccagag tggtattttt tgccagccta
    12421 tgccgtatta cgttgtgtac ctaacaaggc aggaggggtt gtagccctag taatatttgt
    12481 tcttatatta tatatattac cccttctatc tgtagagtct cttgtagcaa ataagtattc
    12541 tgtaagtggg ggttttatcc tatggtcact taaatattta tttttagtat ggtgtggtgc
    12601 tcaagtagta gaagaccctt ttatattttt gtctcaaata gggtttatat tttattttgg
    12661 tttttattta gctctttttt tactaaatag ggtaagcaag taaaagagag tgtttatgca
    12721 tatgaaattt tgattttcaa ggagagtagt tctttctttt ttaaaaatag tttaagaaaa
    12781 ataatgattt tggggatcat agatcaaagc ttcttttgtt tttaaaattt ggctgctaac
    12841 attgtgattt attacgctta gtgtttttgt attacttaat attctatggg tagtatgaat
    12901 gaataaatat tttttttcta aatgtcggga ggatgcatct ccctttgagt gtggctttga
    12961 cccaaaggat aaagctcgtc tcccattctc aatacggttt tattttattt taattctatt
    13021 tcttatattt gacatagagt taggatttat actacactac ccccttataa aaacaaggta
    13081 ttacaaatca attatgatta tctttagagt agtgattttt ataattacta taggtttatt
    13141 tgaggagtgg cggcggggcc ttatagcttg agtttataaa agtggcagat gatatgcatt
    13201 aggtttagga cctaaagata atacctttag tattttttta tattagttga gactataaag
    13261 aaggtggctt ctaaccatta ctcagagtat aaaaaatact catagtctta tgtatgcgat
    13321 acctcgagta acttgggtaa attttatagt agtagcaatt agcctgtatg caattttctc
    13381 attttttatg gactcagcat tattatacta ttggctacta ttagaggtaa attttttttg
    13441 tgtgattcct ttaatagtgt tgaaagtaag aagccagagt agaaaatacc aaaggagact
    13501 tatttatttt ttcaccttta aagtattggc ctcactgatg tttagctggg ggctttcttt
    13561 tgcctctttt cagtttttaa tcccatttgc atttttaatg aagttatcaa taatcccagg
    13621 atttatatga tttccttatt ttttggccag tataaattga agccttttct tttttttttc
    13681 tttttttcag aagtttcttg tcttaaggtt tagtttattt aacttaataa gagatgggag
    13741 gttatttgtt cttgtattat taatcagaag aataatagct ttttattatg tgagtagagt
    13801 agaattaggc ccaaagcctt ttctgggtta tctaggtatt attgactctg ttcttattat
    13861 aatcttgtgt ttttatagaa atgtggcagg ggtttattac ttcatatttt atggggtttc
    13921 tttagctgta ttatgttgta taatcaattt atatgaggac aataaaaagt tgattaatag
    13981 ttcattaggg gttatagtag tagtactatt agttttaaac ttagcaggat ttccagggtt
    14041 tccattattt ttggcaaagc tagatttatt aatagtaatt aatgagaaag ttatgactaa
    14101 gggtattctg gacattacta ggctcatagt attaatacta gtaatccaaa cttttagtta
    14161 catagtattt ttttcttctt atattaactt cagaaagtta gtaatgaaaa aaattaaaat
    14221 tgtaaaaatt ttattattta gacttacatt gttagtaata acaaaaattt tagtttttta
    14281 agtagtatgg aaaaaactgt taaaatctta ttttaaagag gctaataaaa attagaagag
    14341 tataaagaat taataatata t
//
