# Supplementary material for: Mitochondrial Genome-Based Phylogeny of Turbellarians and Evidence for Accelerated Mitochondrial Evolution in Symbiotic Species
Source: bioRxiv preprint, doi:10.1101/2025.07.01.662465, version 1 (2025-07-04)
Supplement: Supplementary [file 662465_file02.zip › Supplementary/assembled_result/Provortex_tubiferus/Provortex_tubiferus.result/Provortex_tubiferus.Provortex_tubiferus.megahit.mitogenome.fa.result/Provortex_tubiferus_Provortex_tubiferus.megahit.mitogenome.fa_mitoscaf.fa.gbf]

LOCUS       k119_241833            13682 bp    DNA     linear       11-JUN-2025
DEFINITION  topology=linear.
ACCESSION   
VERSION
KEYWORDS    .
SOURCE      mitochondrion Provortex_tubiferus
  ORGANISM  Provortex_tubiferus
            Unclassified.
REFERENCE   1  (bases 1 to 13682)
  AUTHORS   MENG,G.
  TITLE     MitoZ: a toolkit for animal mitochondrial genome assembly,
            annotation and visualization
  JOURNAL   Unpublished
REFERENCE   2  (bases 1 to 13682)
  AUTHORS   MENG,G.
  TITLE     Direct Submission
  JOURNAL   Submitted (11-JUN-2025) China National GeneBank, BGI-Shenzhen,
            Beishan Industrial Zone, Beishan Road, Yantian District, Shenzhen,
            Guangdong 518083, China
FEATURES             Location/Qualifiers
     source          1..13682
                     /organism="Provortex_tubiferus"
                     /organelle="mitochondrion"
                     /mol_type="genomic DNA"
     gene            1..63
                     /gene="trnA(ugc)"
     tRNA            1..63
                     /gene="trnA(ugc)"
                     /product="tRNA-Ala"
     gene            39..780
                     /gene="s-rRNA"
     rRNA            39..780
                     /gene="s-rRNA"
                     /product="12S ribosomal RNA"
     gene            862..924
                     /gene="trnM(cau)"
     tRNA            862..924
                     /gene="trnM(cau)"
                     /product="tRNA-Met"
     gene            935..2477
                     /gene="COX1"
     CDS             935..2477
                     /gene="COX1"
                     /note="TAA stop codon is completed by the addition of 3'
                     Aresidues to the mRNA"
                     /codon_start=1
                     /transl_table=9
                     /product="cytochrome c oxidase subunit I"
                     /translation="MNFQWSWRWLFSTNHKDIGSIYFLFGVWSGIVGSILSLFIRLDL
                     GVVGGLFSDGNLYNSMITAHGLLMIFFFVMPVLIGGFGNWLVPLYLQSPDMAFPRLNN
                     MSFWLLPFSLSLLLSSFSVDQGVGAGWTIYPPLSGLTGHNSMSVDLAIFSLHVAGASS
                     ILGALNFITTVANFKGDQSWVELSLFVWSVFVTAYLLLLSLPVLAGGLTMLLTDRNFN
                     TSFFDPAGGGDPILFQHIFWFFGHPEVYILILPGFGIVSQLIIYYSGKDAAFGHLGMI
                     YAIVGIGLLGFIVWAHHMYTVGMDVDTRAYFTGATMIIAVPTGIKVFSWIATLYGFPS
                     KQDQSPAILWVVGFIFLFTVGGLTGVVLANASIDIALHDTYYVVAHFHYVLSMGAVFA
                     IFAGAVHWWPLISGLEFNNAWLNIQYWVMFTGVNLTFFPQHFLGLAGMPRRYMDYSDS
                     YYLWNQVSSIGALMSIGALWMFFFIVWESVWASRESVDLIAPVAQTEWAGDIFPPLFH
                     ENEEVA"
     gene            2269..3693
                     /gene="l-rRNA"
     rRNA            2269..3693
                     /gene="l-rRNA"
                     /product="16S ribosomal RNA"
     gene            2496..2559
                     /gene="trnK(cuu)"
     tRNA            2496..2559
                     /gene="trnK(cuu)"
                     /product="tRNA-Lys"
     gene            2559..2612
                     /gene="trnR(ucg)"
     tRNA            2559..2612
                     /gene="trnR(ucg)"
                     /product="tRNA-Arg"
     gene            2618..2678
                     /gene="trnG(ucc)"
     tRNA            2618..2678
                     /gene="trnG(ucc)"
                     /product="tRNA-Gly"
     gene            3618..3683
                     /gene="trnY(gua)"
     tRNA            3618..3683
                     /gene="trnY(gua)"
                     /product="tRNA-Tyr"
     gene            3685..3747
                     /gene="trnH(gug)"
     tRNA            3685..3747
                     /gene="trnH(gug)"
                     /product="tRNA-His"
     gene            3745..3807
                     /gene="trnS(ucu)"
     tRNA            3745..3807
                     /gene="trnS(ucu)"
                     /product="tRNA-Ser"
     gene            4673..4734
                     /gene="trnS(uga)"
     tRNA            4673..4734
                     /gene="trnS(uga)"
                     /product="tRNA-Ser"
     gene            4735..5529
                     /gene="COX3"
     CDS             4735..5529
                     /gene="COX3"
                     /codon_start=1
                     /transl_table=9
                     /product="cytochrome c oxidase subunit III"
                     /translation="MEKSLHWAHLVSFNPNPFYGGVVGWGLTVGGVAYWQYADISLVF
                     LSLIAFLSVGLSWWLNVVQESENGDHTRSVTGGLRSGMVLFITSEVLFFFSFFWAFFH
                     CSLSAAEETGLVWPPHEFIGVVVDPFSIPLLNSILLVSSGFTVTCSHHSFFLRDMQNS
                     WVFLFMTIFLGFVFLGLQVFEYSASSLSFNSGVYGSTFFLLTGFHGLHVTIGVIFLVV
                     CLARLYDLEFSQEQHTGFEAAAWYWHFVDVVWLFLFFFLYYYGFYC"
     gene            5530..5589
                     /gene="trnQ(uug)"
     tRNA            5530..5589
                     /gene="trnQ(uug)"
                     /product="tRNA-Gln"
     gene            5591..5652
                     /gene="trnL(uag)"
     tRNA            5591..5652
                     /gene="trnL(uag)"
                     /product="tRNA-Leu"
     gene            5654..5716
                     /gene="trnV(uac)"
     tRNA            5654..5716
                     /gene="trnV(uac)"
                     /product="tRNA-Val"
     gene            5720..6380
                     /gene="COX2"
     CDS             5720..6380
                     /gene="COX2"
                     /note="TAA stop codon is completed by the addition of 3'
                     Aresidues to the mRNA"
                     /codon_start=1
                     /transl_table=9
                     /product="cytochrome c oxidase subunit II"
                     /translation="MVINDYGLQDSGSPSAQECFLFHEYGLGVILLVFVMVLIVLLVI
                     SNGSQVNMGVLEDKKLEIFWTILPSVILVVLAFPSLKLLYVLENQVGGGGLNLKVLGH
                     QWYWSYDLAVNDEVLEYDSYMVANDDLPTGGFRSLEVDNPVVWEFQEYNNLLVSSSDV
                     LHSFAVPAMGVKVDAVPGRLNSQSVFPYILGVFYGQCSEICGASHAFMPISVEVGCQG
                     AS"
     gene            6369..6430
                     /gene="trnD(guc)"
     tRNA            6369..6430
                     /gene="trnD(guc)"
                     /product="tRNA-Asp"
     gene            6433..6493
                     /gene="trnI(gau)"
     tRNA            6433..6493
                     /gene="trnI(gau)"
                     /product="tRNA-Ile"
     gene            6499..7576
                     /gene="CYTB"
     CDS             6499..7576
                     /gene="CYTB"
                     /codon_start=1
                     /transl_table=9
                     /product="cytochrome b"
                     /translation="MLNSVLSGVREVSVPIPRSINYLYNFGSLVGGAMLIQVVSGIIL
                     SFYYASDVSVSFFVIDQLSREFESGLVFRLFHVWGASLVFLFILFHLGRAILQYSYLK
                     TSTWVSGVVILILVVASAFLGYVLPWGQMSYWGASVITNFFSVIPFVGVNVVEWLWGG
                     FSVGGPTLMRFFSLHFLLPLVSMGMLGVHLIVLHLEGGSNPLGVGSHTYKLSFYPYYI
                     IKDLITIVGGLGGMYLLLNGFPLSFLEAQNAIEANPLVTPPHIQPEWYYLAAYAVLRS
                     IPNKGGGVVSLVLFVAFIAILPLFRNVSVMSEQHDLAGKLVSVFWFVNFFFLNVVSGL
                     CCSSTFY*YGPVKSSIVLYLLFGQV"
     gene            7567..7630
                     /gene="trnF(gaa)"
     tRNA            7567..7630
                     /gene="trnF(gaa)"
                     /product="tRNA-Phe"
     gene            7632..7898
                     /gene="ND4L"
     CDS             7632..7898
                     /gene="ND4L"
                     /codon_start=1
                     /transl_table=9
                     /product="NADH dehydrogenase subunit 4L"
                     /translation="MWVQLSWLLLGSGIVSFILFNESSHFFLLLLKLEFLVGALVGVV
                     SVWGWWVGMVGLLSIFCVEAALGFSLLVGLAASGGGSNSEYATF"
     gene            8038..8101
                     /gene="trnE(uuc)"
     tRNA            8038..8101
                     /gene="trnE(uuc)"
                     /product="tRNA-Glu"
     gene            8102..8164
                     /gene="trnN(guu)"
     tRNA            8102..8164
                     /gene="trnN(guu)"
                     /product="tRNA-Asn"
     gene            8169..8233
                     /gene="trnW(uca)"
     tRNA            8169..8233
                     /gene="trnW(uca)"
                     /product="tRNA-Trp"
     gene            8234..9439
                     /gene="ND4"
     CDS             8234..9439
                     /gene="ND4"
                     /codon_start=1
                     /transl_table=9
                     /product="NADH dehydrogenase subunit 4"
                     /translation="MQNILIGGGLAAILCLDSLSLVVLVSILGFTSGWWGENLGLSVL
                     GQWFLILSCFIIMVCLILQFQSTEVVYASLIPLLYFFSSWGWWGFYISFELCLLPIVF
                     IILQSGYNVERFNAFYYLSVYTLVGSLPLLISITLGGWEGWLGLCWILAFLVKLAVFG
                     AHSWLPRAHVEAPTVGSVILAALLLKLGSYGLISFNMYVIESWSSSVSTVLLVGALVS
                     ALVCLGRSDSKVFVAYSSINHMSFSSVVVLVGIWSGNWGAILLGVGHGLISAAMFLFV
                     GQVSKSVGSRSLLLSFGSFNSNAVISLATASIFFFNCATPPSLNFLSEAILVWGVVVS
                     MGALGGIISGLNVLIVGVLMVLLWINYSQGPSRDGGSWLTVVENMMLVILGVVAGVMP
                     IFIGALGLS"
     gene            9603..10647
                     /gene="ND5"
     CDS             9603..10647
                     /gene="ND5"
                     /note="TAA stop codon is completed by the addition of 3'
                     Aresidues to the mRNA"
                     /codon_start=1
                     /transl_table=9
                     /product="NADH dehydrogenase subunit 5"
                     /translation="MYLDWSNSIFLISLLSIIFAVFVFSVDYLEGDPYYWRFISVLSL
                     FSGSMIILLVSSNVWLIFLGWDGLGVTSFLLIAYYNAASSWSSSLKTYLINRGGDGFM
                     MISLVLLLSMGGWELMGNGWSVSSLGFMCFALGCLTKSAQYPFSAWLPVAMAAPTPVS
                     ALVHSSTLVTAGIYLLFRFWNNLGGGEFLISVAVLTIVAGAVNALSELDSKKLIAFST
                     LSQMGFLLFALVCTTPDICLMYIVFHAVVKAGLFLAMGYVLMGSDHNQDLRLLGMQGS
                     MASGSGIFLLGLFSLSLAGILPLAGHVAKGTMEEDLLLSSSLFVNIFMALSMLFTGWY
                     AIRLYRSGTSSQSA"
     gene            11059..11121
                     /gene="trnP(ugg)"
     tRNA            11059..11121
                     /gene="trnP(ugg)"
                     /product="tRNA-Pro"
     gene            11113..11475
                     /gene="ND3"
     CDS             11113..11475
                     /gene="ND3"
                     /codon_start=1
                     /transl_table=9
                     /product="NADH dehydrogenase subunit 3"
                     /translation="MLNVLLNFMSGGIVVLTVISLILLWGVWQGVVGLSWNREKISHF
                     ESGLELTESGRSPFSVRFFLVLLVFLIFDVEVSFFLVSFYLSGGWWSAILFFWGVALG
                     FLEEWRRGCLAWEGGNLV"
     gene            11461..11520
                     /gene="trnC(gca)"
     tRNA            11461..11520
                     /gene="trnC(gca)"
                     /product="tRNA-Cys"
     gene            11521..12144
                     /gene="ATP6"
     CDS             11521..12144
                     /gene="ATP6"
                     /codon_start=1
                     /transl_table=9
                     /product="ATP synthase F0 subunit 6"
                     /translation="MSFDLFSSMDYSVGGSWVWWVSIVGGLIILLVSSNWAPQLGLSG
                     LGKDTLGLVCGGLVVMLVLLNLLGLWGCLFSVTTQFLLLLQIAVPLWLAINCSSFNWH
                     FLKGLSHFAPLGSPLGLAFPLSIIELVSSLIRPITLTLRLGINITTGHIMLGLLAASS
                     VAVSGKLVLGLSLLALQVFYLGFEFGICLVQGVVFGLLVSEYGSEHT"
     gene            12146..12212
                     /gene="trnL(uaa)"
     tRNA            12146..12212
                     /gene="trnL(uaa)"
                     /product="tRNA-Leu"
     gene            12210..12264
                     /gene="trnT(ugu)"
     tRNA            12210..12264
                     /gene="trnT(ugu)"
                     /product="tRNA-Thr"
     gene            12250..12547
                     /gene="ND6"
     CDS             12250..12547
                     /gene="ND6"
                     /note="TAA stop codon is completed by the addition of 3'
                     Aresidues to the mRNA"
                     /codon_start=1
                     /transl_table=9
                     /product="NADH dehydrogenase subunit 6"
                     /translation="MLNALESIVEVNINDSNSFAGSSILLLVLISLAIASVGVGLSVV
                     GSSGEIMSLLIIFSGCIGILVGVLAEPIIAMIFFLVYIGGLLVLVFYVFSLYPNM"
     gene            12265..12330
                     /gene="trnL(caa)"
     tRNA            12265..12330
                     /gene="trnL(caa)"
                     /product="tRNA-Leu"
     gene            12761..13642
                     /gene="ND1"
     CDS             12761..13642
                     /gene="ND1"
                     /codon_start=1
                     /transl_table=9
                     /product="NADH dehydrogenase subunit 1"
                     /translation="MNFSECLIPWVLGVVGVIVIIPFYTLLERKVLSYIQLRKGPNKV
                     GMAGIIQPVGDGLKLLIKGFSVPSNSNQVLFFSTPILVFLGMVVVVLSLPGSSFETFW
                     SLGLYLCIVSVSVYFMIGVSWSSFSKYCMLSTLRVMAQVVSYEVAFVTILCLVIFYSS
                     SFSWSQVSESGVGAVSLFIGVAGLVCFTLESNRAPFDFAEGESELVSGFNTEYASFIF
                     ALLFLGEYGLMALSSILLGVLVSSYWSLWAWGGVFLIVLLWLRGALPRFRFDLLMEWS
                     WNSGLLWVLFFSFLIFC"
ORIGIN      
        1 tactgagggg tgttagttta gcatacttgc tttgcaggca aggggacctt ataggctcag
       61 taggtttagc tttggcccta ggctattgag aaaaactttg ttttcacatc tatagtatac
      121 taattaaaag agctatttat taatgatttt tagagtggtg atatttaaag aaaatttgaa
      181 agaagttggg agaaagtttt aagaagagga tactagtgcc agcatctgcg gttatactag
      241 ttcttatact tatgattagg ctagaacaat tgagttaaaa gacttcagtt taagttaaat
      301 ttactgatga gtatgtggga ttctcaatga ttaagtaaag ttaaaaattc agattagata
      361 cctggttatt cttttattta ctcttttagg cctggtagtg tcaaatggtt tggcggttac
      421 tcaacctggt tagaggagta tggggcttaa taggatgtgc ctctttgcaa tttaccctcc
      481 ctttacgtta gtgtatatcc acggatggta atactgagtg gtaaatgggt ttagctaata
      541 aataagattt taaagtaggt cgatatgcta ctaatgggag ggggctttct gttctactga
      601 aaagaatttt aaatgactag agtgtaaagg ttattggaaa aggatttaat agtatgtaag
      661 gattaattta agcctttcag aacaagtatt gagtttcgta cacaccgccc gtcaatttga
      721 ggtgttccct caaaaaagtc gtaacatggt agccccactg gaaggtgggg ctaatctatt
      781 cctgtataag agagtagaaa aggtaggggg gaatatcttt ataataaatg ctgagtggct
      841 taggctaggc cagtgtaaaa gagctgagta agttaatgca aactataaga ttcatgatct
      901 taaaatgagg aaactccttt gctataaagt gagaatgaac tttcaatgaa gttggcggtg
      961 attattttca actaatcaca aggatattgg atctatttat tttctttttg gggtatggag
     1021 gggtattgta ggtaggatat tgtctctttt tattcgttta gatttggggg tagtgggtgg
     1081 attattttct gatggcaaat tgtataacag aatgattaca gcccacgggt tattaatgat
     1141 tttctttttt gtaatgcctg tgctaatagg cgggtttggg aactggctgg ttcctcttta
     1201 tttgcagtct ccggacatgg catttcctcg attaaataat atgtcatttt gacttcttcc
     1261 attttcgttg aggctactgt taagatcttt tagtgtggat caaggggtag gagcaggttg
     1321 aaccatctac ccccctcttt cagggttgac tggtcacaat tcaatgaggg tggatttagc
     1381 tatcttttca ttgcacgtcg ctggggcttc ttctattctt ggggcactaa aatttattac
     1441 gaccgtagct aaatttaagg gggatcagag atgagtagaa ttatccttgt ttgtttgaag
     1501 ggtgtttgtt acagcttatt tacttctcct ttctttaccc gtcctagcag ggggtttgac
     1561 aatgcttcta acagatcgaa attttaatac ttcatttttt gatcctgcgg gaggaggaga
     1621 tcctattttg tttcagcata tattttggtt ttttggacat cccgaggtat acattttgat
     1681 tctacccggc tttggtatag tttcacagct tattatatat tatagaggaa aggatgcagc
     1741 atttggacat ttgggtatga tttatgctat tgtaggaata ggtttacttg gcttcattgt
     1801 ctgggctcat cacatgtaca cagtaggaat ggatgtggac acccgagctt attttacggg
     1861 agctacaatg attattgctg ttcctactgg aattaaggta ttttcttgaa tagccaccct
     1921 atacggtttc ccgtctaagc aggatcagtc tcctgctatt ttatgagttg taggatttat
     1981 atttcttttt acagtcgggg gcttgacagg agtagtccta gcaaatgcta gtattgatat
     2041 agcgctgcat gatacctatt atgtagtagc tcactttcat tatgtcctgt caatgggggc
     2101 tgtgtttgct atatttgcag gggcagttca ttgatggcct ttaatttcag gtttagagtt
     2161 taataatgca tggttaaaaa ttcagtattg ggtcatgttt acgggggtta atttaacctt
     2221 cttcccacag cattttttag ggctggcagg aatgcctcga cgttatatgg attacagtga
     2281 ctcttactat ctgtgaaacc aggtttcatc aattggagct ctcatgtcta taggagcttt
     2341 atgaatgttt ttttttattg tgtgggagag tgtttgagct tctcgggaaa gagtagactt
     2401 gattgctcca gtggcacaga cagaatgagc aggggatatt ttccctcctc tttttcatga
     2461 gaatgaagaa gttgcttgag ggatttactt agagtttata gaaaacagtt aaatgtatta
     2521 gactcttaat ctaaaggtgg ggtttgaacc ctctataaaa gtgatagaag ctggtttcga
     2581 cccagctgca gaagacacat attttccact tttagtttca tttttagtgt atacagcatg
     2641 cttcccttcc aaggaaaagg atccgatgga aaaatgaaat acataaaaag tttgctggat
     2701 agtgttcctt ttgcatcatg agctaattaa tgtgttctag agagaaaagc tcgaaggaaa
     2761 ggaagaataa gtaagacagt ttagggctga ggggttaaaa tgattttatc ccgagatctt
     2821 gcttagaatg ataagtggag ggtcctttca atagctagtt ggtaaatagg ataagacaat
     2881 tacttggttg aagttaagtt cagctaagca aatctttaga aatatttaga gaatgtgtaa
     2941 ggtatggaaa ctgtacttta aataaaaagt gtcaagactg tttgattaga tgggctaaag
     3001 tctgatattt acctggtaac tactagtaaa attctgttag tattagtata aaaaaaatca
     3061 aaaaagaact cgagagacct ttaactgttt ataaaaacat ttcccccctt ataggggggt
     3121 atcccctgcc cagagccctg agtaaatggc cgcagtattt tgactgtgca aaggtagcat
     3181 aattatttgt ttcttaaata gaaacttgtt tgaatggggg aataaaaggt tttctttttt
     3241 tttggttaga taaatttata gaaaaattta aaataatttt aaagtttata aagaagagaa
     3301 gaccccataa atttttgttg attctcagaa ttttcaactt tagtggggtg ctagtttatt
     3361 gcaataacta taatgtgagt ggactaaaat aaaatacttt ggggataaca gggcaatcta
     3421 aagtttgaga tcacattgga ctttaggttt gctacctcga tgttgaatca gcagtattag
     3481 ttggagcaga ttctaagcta atgggcctgt tcggccttta aattgctacg tgatttgagt
     3541 tgagaccggc gtgagccagg ttggtttcta tcttataggg cctggtcctt gtacgaaagg
     3601 actggactgg ggttttgagt gggatagtct atataggaca atagattgta aatcttttag
     3661 agggcttaag ttacctccca caagttaggg ttagcttata agtaaaagta ttaatttgtg
     3721 gtgttaaaga aggagatcca ctctaagagt aatagtgtag ttttgcttct aacaaaataa
     3781 ggaggggttg acgaccctct actctttatg ctaaggaaaa agaataaatt tcttttattg
     3841 ggggtcaggt ttttatgcct gtcggggctc ttgtattcaa actcggtttt agagttttgg
     3901 gtcttgttgg aagctttagg cttaaggact atccccctca tgttaaagtg agaaggggat
     3961 agaggtaaat gggttattcc atattttctg cttaatgttt tggggggctt tgtaatttta
     4021 ctgggactct ggagcgcaat taattgactt gttgtaagag gcttgatgat taaggcaggg
     4081 ttagcaccct gtttttgggc tttttactat ttctcaatta atgccccgtt atgagtagtt
     4141 actgtaatgg tgtcgggttt aaaggtcccc ccccttctgt taagatgatg ggggtgatgg
     4201 agatgatttc agttagtatg cctaatggca gtaggatggg ggggatccct ctatgcctat
     4261 aggatgggat tttgagggga aaacttagag agtcgggctc tgctggcagg aagctcaata
     4321 tttgacagaa gttttctaat gattatattt ggagcaaatg aaagattagg attaggttat
     4381 ttattagtgt atatatcaaa cttagtttta tttgtgttca ggctttcttg attgggtagc
     4441 aaaggtgtgt taggacttct aaggctagga ggttttcctc ctttagtaag attcttcctt
     4501 aagttagaag tagtgtggtt gttaggacaa gggatgggac atgtattagc tattgttctg
     4561 tcactaaata ttatacttta ttttttattc cttccttctt ttttaaaagg tagagatagc
     4621 tcttttcttt gggtgagggt tagagtttta caatgaagct tatgaggatt ttagtttctt
     4681 aggctaagtt aagcttattg ttttgaaagc aatagatgga gataccagga acttatggaa
     4741 aagagtttac attgagctca tttggttagg tttaaaccta atccatttta tgggggggtt
     4801 gttggatggg ggttaactgt aggaggcgta gcctattggc agtatgccga tatctcttta
     4861 gtatttcttt ctttaatagc ttttttgaga gtagggctgt cttgatggtt aaaagtggtc
     4921 caagaaagag agaaagggga tcacacacga agagttacgg gaggacttcg gtcaggaatg
     4981 gtcctattca taacttcaga agttttgttt tttttctctt ttttttgagc attctttcac
     5041 tgtagattga gtgcagctga ggaaacgggg cttgtgtgac ctccgcatga gtttattggg
     5101 gtggtggtgg atcccttttc tattcctctt ttgaaaagaa ttttattggt ctcctcgggt
     5161 ttcactgtaa cttgttcaca ccattcattt ttcttgcggg atatgcaaaa atcttgagtc
     5221 tttcttttca tgactatctt tctcggtttt gtgtttttgg ggctccaagt atttgagtat
     5281 tctgcaaggt ctctatcctt taataggggg gtgtatggtt ctaccttttt tttattgact
     5341 ggatttcacg gactgcatgt tacgatagga gtaatttttt tggtggtttg tttagctcga
     5401 ctctacgact tagagttttc gcaagaacag catacagggt ttgaagctgc ggcatgatat
     5461 tgacactttg ttgacgttgt atgattgttc ttgttttttt tcctttatta ctacggattt
     5521 tactgttaat ataagaaagt gtagttgcat aacagccttt gaagctgtgg gtggggattc
     5581 ctcttataaa cttaaggtgg tagaataaat ataaaacatt taggatgttt agatggagaa
     5641 gtccccttaa ggggtcggca tagtttatgc agaacatttt gtttacacca aaaaggagtt
     5701 aattttactg ctggctataa tggtgattaa tgattatggg cttcaagaca ggggttcccc
     5761 aagagcacaa gagtgttttt tgtttcatga gtatggttta ggtgttattt tactagtctt
     5821 tgttatggtt ttaattgtgt tgttagtaat ttcaaaagga aggcaggtaa acatgggggt
     5881 attagaggat aagaagttag aaatattttg aacaatactc ccaagggtaa tcttagtagt
     5941 attagctttt ccttcattaa agttactcta tgttttagag aatcaagtgg gggggggtgg
     6001 actaaactta aaggttttag gacatcaatg gtattgatct tatgatttag cagtgaatga
     6061 tgaagtactg gagtacgact cctatatggt agcaaaagat gacctaccta ctggaggatt
     6121 tcgttctcta gaggtggata acccagtagt ttgggagttt caagaataca ataatctcct
     6181 agttagttct tcagatgtac tgcatagttt tgctgttcca gccatggggg taaaggtaga
     6241 tgctgtccct ggacgtttaa aatctcaaag agttttccct tatatactag gggtatttta
     6301 cggtcagtgc tcggagattt gtggggcttc ccacgccttt atgcctataa gagtagaagt
     6361 tgggtgtcag ggggctagtt tatataaaat attagcttgt catgctaaag acgcctaagg
     6421 gtgcctccta tcatagaggt agtgtaaaag catgttactc cgataaagta aaggaagatt
     6481 tagtctccct atgattagat gcttaatagg gtattaagag gggttcgtga ggtttcagtg
     6541 cctatccctc gaagaatcaa ttatttgtat aaatttggat ctttggtggg gggtgctatg
     6601 ttgatacagg tggtgtctgg gataattcta agattttatt atgcttcaga tgtttctgta
     6661 tcattctttg taatagatca attgtctcgg gaatttgaga gtggcttagt ttttcgacta
     6721 ttccatgttt gaggagcttc cttagtattc ttgttcattt tgtttcatct aggacgagca
     6781 atactacagt actcgtatct aaagactagc acttgggtgt cgggggtagt aattttaatc
     6841 ctggtagtag ctagggcttt tttaggttat gtcttacctt gagggcaaat gtcttattga
     6901 ggggcttcag ttattactaa ttttttttct gtaattcctt ttgtgggggt taatgtagta
     6961 gagtgattgt ggggagggtt ctcggtagga gggccaaccc ttatgcgatt tttttccttg
     7021 catttccttc tacctctggt tagtatgggg atgttaggtg tccatttaat agtgcttcat
     7081 ttagaaggag gaagtaaacc tttaggtgta ggaaggcaca cgtataagtt aagcttctac
     7141 ccctattata ttataaagga cttgattact atagttgggg gtctgggtgg aatgtatcta
     7201 ctgcttaatg ggtttcctct aagatttctt gaggcccaaa atgccataga ggctaacccc
     7261 ttggtaaccc ctccccacat tcagccagag tggtactatt tagcagctta cgcagtactt
     7321 cgttcaattc ctaataaggg gggaggagtg gtatctttgg tattatttgt tgcctttata
     7381 gctatcctcc ccctttttcg taatgttagg gttatgtcag agcagcacga tttggcggga
     7441 aagttggtta gagttttttg atttgtaaat tttttttttc ttaacgtggt taggggcttg
     7501 tgttgtagaa gaacctttta ttagtatggc ccagttaaga ggagtattgt actttattta
     7561 ctttttggtc aggtagctta aattaagagt atagtgttga agccgctagg gtggttttga
     7621 cccctggcca tatgtgagtc caactgagat ggcttctatt aggtagtgga attgtaagat
     7681 ttattttatt caatgaaagt tctcattttt ttttattatt attaaagtta gaatttcttg
     7741 taggtgcgtt agtaggagtt gttagggtat gggggtgatg ggttggaatg gtagggcttc
     7801 taagaatatt ttgtgtcgaa gctgcgttag gatttagttt attagtggga ttagcagcta
     7861 gggggggagg aaggaaatca gagtatgcca cattttagaa aatttcccgt aatgggagca
     7921 ggcctattgt ttgtaggggg gtttattaga gtactagtaa agggattttg agggtgagta
     7981 tcaggaggaa gagtcagtga taataaggtg atagggtgca gtacttgagg attgtagcta
     8041 ggtttagtgt aatagcatat tgggttttct cctcaaagga ggactattag tccaacttag
     8101 gtaaggtagg gtgtgatagc ataaatggcc gttaaccatt aggatgtctc aagatgtgcc
     8161 ttagaaagga aaaattaagt tatgctagac tattagtttt caaaactaaa agagctcaaa
     8221 taagcatttt ttggtgcaaa aaattttgat tggggggggt ttagctgcca tactctgctt
     8281 agatagttta agcttagtgg tattggttag aattcttggt ttcacgagag gctggtgggg
     8341 ggaaaaattg gggctgagag ttttgggtca atggtttttg attctatcct gttttattat
     8401 tatggtttgt ttaatacttc agtttcagtc cactgaggta gtttacgctt ccttaattcc
     8461 cttgttatac ttttttagaa gttgggggtg gtgggggttc tacattaggt ttgagttgtg
     8521 tcttcttcct attgtattta taatactgca gagggggtat aacgtagaac gatttaatgc
     8581 tttttattat ttatcagtgt atactttagt gggttcactc cccctattaa tcagtattac
     8641 tttaggggga tgggaggggt ggttggggct atgttggatt ttagcttttc ttgtaaagtt
     8701 agcagttttc ggagctcatt cttggcttcc tcgagctcac gttgaggctc ctactgtggg
     8761 ttcagttata ctagcagcac ttcttttgaa gttaggcagg tatggcttaa ttaggtttaa
     8821 catgtatgtt atagagagat ggagaagaag ggtaagaaca gtattattgg taggagcctt
     8881 ggttagagca ctagtgtgtt taggccgtag agactcaaag gtttttgtag cttattcctc
     8941 cataaaacat atgagatttt caagggtagt ggtattggta gggatttgga gtggtaattg
     9001 gggcgctatc cttttagggg ttgggcatgg tttaatatct gctgcaatgt tcttgttcgt
     9061 aggacaagtt tcaaagaggg taggatctcg aagactttta ctaagatttg gaagattcaa
     9121 cagtaaagca gttattagcc tagctacagc ttctattttt ttttttaatt gtgccacgcc
     9181 tccttcacta aaatttctaa gggaagctat actagtgtgg ggggttgttg ttagaatggg
     9241 tgctttaggg ggtattatta gagggttaaa tgttttaata gtgggggtgt taatggtgtt
     9301 gttatgaata aaatataggc agggtcctag gcgggatggg ggtagatgac taacagttgt
     9361 tgaaaatatg atgttagtca tactaggagt tgtggctgga gttatgccta tattcatagg
     9421 agctctaggg cttaggtagg tgtatcataa tgagaagacg agttaaatta agaatggggt
     9481 gagtgggggg agtattactg tctatccttc tcgtccttag gtgatctcct caaagaggaa
     9541 caaagtgaat tcaaaggagt gagcttctag agttaggggt taatagatta gcaaggtttc
     9601 aagtgtactt agattggtct aatagaatat tcttaataag cttattaaga attatttttg
     9661 ctgtttttgt attttcggtt gattacttag agggggaccc atactattga cgatttatta
     9721 gggtgttaag tttattttca ggaagaatga ttatcttact tgtttcatca aaagtttgat
     9781 taatatttct aggttgagac gggttaggtg tgactagctt cttgttgatt gcttactata
     9841 aagcagcatc ttcgtggagg tcttcattaa agacgtattt gattaatcgg gggggggacg
     9901 ggttcatgat gattagttta gttcttcttt taagaatggg aggttgagag ctgatgggaa
     9961 aaggttgaag ggtgtctagg ctaggattta tgtgctttgc attaggatgc ttaactaaga
    10021 gggctcagta ccccttctca gcttggctcc ctgtagctat ggcagcacct accccagttt
    10081 cagccttagt tcattcctct actctagtca cggctggaat ttatcttctg tttcggtttt
    10141 gaaataattt gggcggggga gaattcttaa taagggtagc tgtgttgact atagtagcgg
    10201 gagctgtgaa tgcgttaaga gaattggata gaaagaagtt aattgctttt tcgactttgt
    10261 cccagatggg atttttacta ttcgcacttg tttgtactac tccggacatt tgtttaatgt
    10321 atatagtgtt tcatgccgta gttaaggctg ggctgttcct ggctatgggc tatgtactga
    10381 tgggttctga tcacaaccaa gaccttcgct tgttaggcat gcaaggtaga atggcgaggg
    10441 gaagaggaat atttctgctc ggtttgttta gattgaggtt agcaggaatt cttcctctcg
    10501 ctgggcatgt agccaagggg actatggagg aagatttatt attaagtagg tcactctttg
    10561 taaacatttt tatggcttta agaatgttgt ttacggggtg gtatgctatt cgattgtacc
    10621 gaagaggaac taggagtcaa agagcatcaa gaactaacat gttttattat cctcagaaca
    10681 gttggttagg ccttggctta atagttcttt tggtactaaa cctatggtca ggctactggt
    10741 gatggataat gtggccggtg gcagattctt ggtttgaaag cgtctggtac cgagagttgt
    10801 ttgtatctat tgcctttata ggtatgttct taggcatgag gcatgatgct aggaggcgag
    10861 gggttgaagg atgaattgat ggagtctgaa ggggatgatg gtgaggtgtt tgaggggaag
    10921 aaagaataac tagggttcag ggggtagaaa ctattctgag acttaacggg ttcacatccc
    10981 atggggtaag cttgccatgg gggtgaggat tatggggctt agtaggggca ttaatttgtg
    11041 gagggatatt aattcttttt aggcatagtt taaaaaaata aaggttttgg ggaccttaga
    11101 tcaccttagg gtgtgcttaa agtgctttta aatttcatga gaggagggat tgtagtatta
    11161 actgttataa gccttatact actgtgagga gtgtggcagg gggtggttgg gctatcctgg
    11221 aatcgggaaa agattagtca ctttgaaaga ggtttagaat taactgaaag gggtcgaaga
    11281 ccattttctg ttcgattttt tcttgtttta ttagtatttt taatttttga tgttgaggta
    11341 tcattttttt tagtaagatt ttacttaagg ggagggtgat gaagggcaat tttgtttttt
    11401 tggggggtag cattaggatt tttggaagaa tggcggcggg gatgtctagc gtgagagggg
    11461 ggaaacttag tataataagt atactagctt gcagagctgg gggtgaaatt tcagtttcct
    11521 atgaggtttg acttgtttag aagaatggat tatagagtag gggggtcttg agtgtgatga
    11581 gtaaggattg tggggggatt aattatttta ttagtatcca ggaaatgagc tccgcaatta
    11641 ggtcttagag ggcttggaaa ggatacttta ggattagttt gtgggggttt ggttgtcatg
    11701 ttggtgttat tgaatttgct agggctatgg gggtgtttgt tttcagtaac aactcagttt
    11761 ctgctattac tccaaatagc agttcccctg tgattagcta ttaactgctc ctcatttaat
    11821 tgacattttt taaagggttt atcccatttt gcacccctag gaaggccgtt aggtttagct
    11881 tttcctttaa gaattattga gttagtaaga agtttaattc gtcctattac tcttactctt
    11941 cggttaggga taaatattac cacagggcat attatgttag gacttttagc agcatcctca
    12001 gttgcagtct caggaaagtt agtattgggt ttaagcctct tggcacttca ggtcttttac
    12061 ctagggttcg agtttggtat ttgcttagtt caaggtgtag tgtttggttt attggtcagg
    12121 gagtatggta gagagcatac ttaggttaag gatggcagaa agttaatgca gtaggcttaa
    12181 gatctaaaga tgggttactc ctccttttta aggcagttta attatgaata taggttttgt
    12241 aagcctaagg tgctaaaagc ccttgaaagg atagtagaag ttaatataaa agattcaaaa
    12301 tcttttgctg gatctagtat cctccttttg gtgttaatta ggttggcaat tgcaagggta
    12361 ggagtggggt taagtgtcgt ggggtcttct ggagagataa tgagcctatt aatcatattt
    12421 tcaggctgca ttgggattct tgtgggggtc ttggcagagc cgataattgc tatgattttt
    12481 tttttagttt atataggggg tttgcttgtg ctagtattct atgtattttc tttataccca
    12541 aacatgttag tggaaggaaa gggatgaagt ttaacaatgt tattattatt agggggatgg
    12601 gttaggggct gctttcaagg atcgggaggg ggtggagaag atatgatgat gttagtaata
    12661 tgattctctg cttatttttt cgtaaggctg tgatgagtat attctgccaa aagtggcttc
    12721 tttggttctg ctcgatgtta ttcgaagtaa gtataaagta atgaaattta gtgaatgtct
    12781 tatcccctga gtattagggg ttgtgggggt aatagttata attccttttt acactctgtt
    12841 agagcgtaag gtactgaggt atatacaatt acgaaaggga cccaataagg taggtatggc
    12901 cgggattatt caacctgtgg gtgatggttt aaagttgtta ataaagggat tttcagtgcc
    12961 tagaaatagt aatcaagtct tattttttag gacacccata ttagtatttc tgggtatggt
    13021 agttgttgtt ttaaggcttc ccgggaggag atttgaaact ttctgaaggt taggactata
    13081 tctatgcatt gtgtctgttt ctgtatactt catgattgga gtctcctgaa gaagtttttc
    13141 taagtactgt atgcttagaa ctcttcgagt aatggcccag gtcgtttcct atgaagtagc
    13201 gtttgtaact atcctatgtt tagttatctt ttactcgtct agtttcaggt ggaggcaagt
    13261 tagtgaaaga ggagtaggag cagtgagatt atttattggg gtagcaggat tagtttgttt
    13321 tacgcttgaa aggaatcgag ctccatttga ttttgccgag ggggaaaggg agttagttag
    13381 tggatttaaa acagagtatg catcatttat ttttgctttg ttatttttag gcgaatacgg
    13441 tcttatggct ttatctagta ttttattggg agtactagtt agaaggtatt ggagactatg
    13501 ggcatggggg ggagtatttt tgatagtatt attatggctc cggggggcac tacctcggtt
    13561 tcggtttgat ctactaatgg agtggtcctg gaatagagga ctattatggg tcctcttttt
    13621 taggttttta attttttgtt aaactcttaa aaggtttagt caatatatgt aaaaggtagg
    13681 tg
//
