# Supplementary material for: Mitochondrial Genome-Based Phylogeny of Turbellarians and Evidence for Accelerated Mitochondrial Evolution in Symbiotic Species
Source: bioRxiv preprint, doi:10.1101/2025.07.01.662465, version 1 (2025-07-04)
Supplement: Supplementary [file 662465_file02.zip › Supplementary/reannotated_result/first_re annotation/Cryptocelis alba MF993331/annotationCryptocelis alba.gbf]

LOCUS       Cryptocelis_alba       15268 bp    DNA     circular     21-JAN-2025
DEFINITION  Cryptocelis alba mitochondrion, complete genome.
ACCESSION   
VERSION
KEYWORDS    .
SOURCE      mitochondrion Cryptocelis alba
  ORGANISM  Cryptocelis alba
            Unclassified.
FEATURES             Location/Qualifiers
     source          1..15268
                     /organism="Cryptocelis alba"
                     /organelle="mitochondrion"
                     /mol_type="genomic DNA"
     gene            210..1574
                     /gene="cox1"
     CDS             210..1574
                     /gene="cox1"
                     /codon_start=1
                     /transl_table=9
                     /product="cytochrome c oxidase subunit 1"
                     /translation="MIFFFVMPVLIGGFGNWLIPLYLTAPDMAFPRLNNMSFWLLPPS
                     FFLLLGSFVVESGVGTGWTIYPPLSGNIAHSGPSVDMAIFSLHLAGVSSILGSLNFIT
                     TMVNAKLQMLWSNFPLFLWAIIITAYMLVLSLPVLAGGLTMLLTDRNFNTTFFDPGGG
                     GDPILFQHIFWFFGHPEVYILILPGFGMVSQVVTFYSGKDSAFGHMGMVYAILGIGLL
                     GFIVWAHHMYTVGLDIDTRAYFTGATMIIAVPTGIKIFSWLATFYGRPLRELIDNTGP
                     MWATGFIFLFTLGGLTGVVLASASLDISLHDTYYVVAHFHYVLSMGAVFSIFAGIVHW
                     WPLFVGTGLDSKMSMAQFWILFTGVNLTFFPQHFLGLGGMPRRYTDYPDGFGYWNGIS
                     SFGSLISVIGVVAFLVIIWESVLSERVLLYVVSPNSQSEWTGSWYFPFSFHTGDSVTV
                     MYLE"
     tRNA            1580..1643
                     /product="tRNA-Gly"
     rRNA            1770..2667
                     /product="16S ribosomal RNA"
     tRNA            2684..2748
                     /product="tRNA-Leu"
                     /note="codons recognized: CUN"
     tRNA            2751..2818
                     /product="tRNA-Glu"
     gene            2829..3332
                     /gene="nad6"
     CDS             2829..3332
                     /gene="nad6"
                     /codon_start=1
                     /transl_table=9
                     /product="NADH dehydrogenase subunit 6"
                     /translation="MSSFLWFVLIVANFLSLFFINTLGLAFYIFLASVSICLLMAFHG
                     SIWYALIFFLIYVGGVLVLFIYISSLNFNPVFRNQSIWTGWVGNTIKFQLFFILFSVL
                     LFNPHEGKGTNWIALTSKEYSYDLFLQTETLFLVSVGALLLFVLWAISKLTFRTRASL
                     RPFFDNL"
     gene            3388..5064
                     /gene="nad5"
     CDS             3388..5064
                     /gene="nad5"
                     /codon_start=1
                     /transl_table=9
                     /product="NADH dehydrogenase subunit 5"
                     /translation="MDLVKTNCSLAIISSNIFFFLSILFGVLYSFNTNSYLITLNILD
                     FCGLSIDLSFFVDWISLLFFSVLCVIVSCVLKFSEIYMANDIFNTRFTWLVLSFVFSM
                     FCLIFFPHFFFLLVGWDGLGITSFLLVIYYLSDSSWAAGMKTYLLNRVGDSFFIIALV
                     LFLHNGSWDINSIDSNNLLALLIVLGSFTKSAQFPFSSWLPAAMAAPTPVSALVHSST
                     LVTAGIYLMVRFSSIFPDWLFFLIGISGMWTLYSASLAACSEFDAKKVVAFSTLSQLG
                     LMAVSISLNLPMVAFFHLITHAMFKALIFICVGYLINNSGHFQDLRSLNGLWLTSPLL
                     AITLIVSSLSLMGFPFLAGFFSKELILENNILIINQVFHLLLLFSLPLTSYYSCRLVF
                     NILNGCNYNSVSCQNDDNVLLFSLLPLYLGSILVGSALYPQFYSLSSIYPCHMMKFFV
                     ALFIFSGVFLSWKDVKINNNSFIWFSSTICFLVPFNSSFWNNKFGNVGSDLYYLLDQG
                     ILSNLIYHLDNNIQNYGSFFTSSLSLFDTVNGKYYVMGILGLGGFIGILT"
     tRNA            5081..5147
                     /product="tRNA-Ser"
                     /note="codons recognized: UCN"
     tRNA            5149..5216
                     /product="tRNA-Asp"
     gene            5216..6046
                     /gene="cox3"
     CDS             5216..6046
                     /gene="cox3"
                     /codon_start=1
                     /transl_table=9
                     /product="cytochrome c oxidase subunit 3"
                     /translation="MNNNNNHLRGFPKDIYNTPFHLVEVSPWPLFASVSALGLTFGGI
                     FWWHYNNTTIITLGLILNILIAFSWFFDIIKENMSGFHNSSVMFGFRLGMILFILSEI
                     LFFFSFFWSYFHNCWGPNSEVGFFWPPYEFGTIIIDPFSIPLLNTVILLSSGASVTWA
                     HHSLVNQSYNDALLGLLITVFLGSYFLFLQGTEYFLAEFSLNSTVYGTVFFMLTGFHG
                     FHVTMGTVLLLVCFLRHYYMHFSENQHVGFEASAWYWHFVDVVWLFLYFFIYWYGFMV
                     "
     gene            6211..7458
                     /gene="nad4"
     CDS             6211..7458
                     /gene="nad4"
                     /codon_start=1
                     /transl_table=9
                     /product="NADH dehydrogenase subunit 4"
                     /translation="MCPYLSGFHSHFIYFHSFGLCLDNMSSFLIILTFWITMLMILSM
                     WEADNLKWLLFCFTSLNLILTLAFMSSSLLGFYIFFELSLIPTLIIILGWGVQPERIR
                     AGSYLMIYTLLGSLPLLGCLVFLDSHCGSVKIFSPLVDIFFFSYNDYSLFCLLWILAF
                     LIKMPIYGVHLWLPKAHVEAPVAGSMVLAGILLKLGAYGLIRSLRFLDLDYCFWSDFF
                     FIWALFSMCLVGLMCFRQCDLKSLVAYSSVAHMSLVFAACFSCDVIGMNGIMSMLVSH
                     GLCSSGLFFGVQCLYENSGSRSIYLNRGMISLSPLFCFFWFLLCVGNASAPPSLNLLS
                     EFMLISSIVSYGGPIAAFLCGVSVFLGGLFSIYLYVSVCHGKWSTLSNYWMPFTLRHQ
                     LVMFLHVLPLYGLVFLSNYIFYF"
     tRNA            7462..7525
                     /product="tRNA-Val"
     gene            7528..8424
                     /gene="nad1"
     CDS             7528..8424
                     /gene="nad1"
                     /codon_start=1
                     /transl_table=9
                     /product="NADH dehydrogenase subunit 1"
                     /translation="MELEVLLPWAIVVINMLIAIPFLVMFERKALGYTQDRKGPNKVS
                     FLGVLQPIADGGKLVLKEFGSPNLGNIVLLWISPILSFVLMILAWFIYPTENLSFSFS
                     LGMVFFICISSMQVYTLLGSGWGSNSKYALVGAVRGAAQTISYEVSLIALIFLPCALQ
                     HSYNLYEFVNKTYPYVLIFLPLVLVWFVSCTAETNRAPFDFAEGESELVSGFNIEYSA
                     FEFACLFLAEYGNILLMSFLTAILFFPAINGSFFYFGAFFTFSFVWARACFPRFRYDF
                     LMNIAWKTFLPIALCYLFLVIL"
     gene            8478..8765
                     /gene="nad4L"
     CDS             8478..8765
                     /gene="nad4L"
                     /codon_start=1
                     /transl_table=9
                     /product="NADH dehydrogenase subunit 4L"
                     /translation="MVGLEFFYFLFFLNLLLVVFRLKSILVILFAFEFIIVNIFFLLA
                     FLSTPLDSSYVLIFLAIMACEASIGLTLMVSILRQGGNDNVNVSSSLAIDS"
     tRNA            8772..8836
                     /product="tRNA-Arg"
     tRNA            9007..9072
                     /product="tRNA-Phe"
     tRNA            9076..9143
                     /product="tRNA-Tyr"
     tRNA            9146..9207
                     /product="tRNA-Cys"
     rRNA            9209..9987
                     /product="12S ribosomal RNA"
     tRNA            9986..10051
                     /product="tRNA-Asn"
     tRNA            10058..10134
                     /product="tRNA-Lys"
     tRNA            10139..10205
                     /product="tRNA-Pro"
     gene            10205..10561
                     /gene="nad3"
     CDS             10205..10561
                     /gene="nad3"
                     /codon_start=1
                     /transl_table=9
                     /product="NADH dehydrogenase subunit 3"
                     /translation="MSIGLLIAVIISNILVLLIIAWMVWTTRFNYASWKEKAIAFECG
                     FDVKDFARMPFSLRFFLLIILFLIFDVELSFLLQLPFYYEGEYSKGRIGLLIFTWILY
                     LGAVEEWRRGILSWKI"
     tRNA            10565..10632
                     /product="tRNA-Ser"
                     /note="codons recognized: AGN"
     gene            10700..11749
                     /gene="nad2"
     CDS             10700..11749
                     /gene="nad2"
                     /codon_start=1
                     /transl_table=9
                     /product="NADH dehydrogenase subunit 2"
                     /translation="-
                     VAASFGVFISIFSSNIFLIWFGLEINMFSIIPFINISAEDENERQLTKSNQVNVSFFY
                     FFVQVLGSLLFAWGSVASDAFFLGLIGLIIKMGVVPFFWWVPPLISRLDWLSIGVMST
                     IQKIPGLFLFRLLFDISFNMCIAIGLIGLIISAIGINLSYNNFKQLIAWSSISNMSIL
                     FVLVVINSSLGLIYYIFYSLMILMFCCILAYSDNKEISHSFTQGNTTIIDMLVGSLLL
                     IFSGLPPFISFILKVYFLSGIYSLDSVFVLNDLELNSSNMTFFYSLSNSLSSWNLAII
                     FLFLMVLQSVGYIKAFINMYSSNESRLLNSCKGPWTFLSCFTSISLLIYLFSVFTILF
                     "
     tRNA            11762..11829
                     /product="tRNA-Thr"
     tRNA            11850..11911
                     /product="tRNA-Ala"
     tRNA            11915..11979
                     /product="tRNA-Ile"
     gene            11985..12671
                     /gene="atp6"
     CDS             11985..12671
                     /gene="atp6"
                     /codon_start=1
                     /transl_table=9
                     /product="ATP synthase F0 subunit 6"
                     /translation="-
                     YDLFTSADFCYSNFSLLNIAVWYLGLVWLFWNINLFFYSSSRLNSLLAFLINWHYENV
                     KSYFLNKVKGSYIIISGSFLIILGCNIWGLFPYIFGITTQMVLTFTMSMIIWSCIVFS
                     SLDYSFIGFLSHLTPQGSPGYLAPILNLIELVSNIIRPLTLALRLSINITTGHVFISL
                     MGTSGTACLFPFKIFWILFVILMSGYLLFEIGICFIQGFVFSLLSVQYLSEHT"
     tRNA            12671..12740
                     /product="tRNA-His"
     gene            12788..13963
                     /gene="cytb"
     CDS             12788..13963
                     /gene="cytb"
                     /codon_start=1
                     /transl_table=9
                     /product="cytochrome b"
                     /translation="MLKSVNGGVYDLPSPKNISYWWGFGSLLGLFLVIQILTGLFLSM
                     HYVSDLNVAFLSVDSISREIDFGWLIRSVHANGASSFFLFLYLHIGRGIYYGSYLFKH
                     TWNTGVVIYILSMATAFLGYVLPWGQMSYWGATVITNFFSTVPYVGTDLVQWIWGGFA
                     VGYPTLTRFFSLHFLLPFVITGLIVIHLIFLHDTGSNNPLGLSSAGDKIPFHPYFTVK
                     DILGFGIVFFIFFLIAIGTPDYFGDPENYIEANPLVTPIHIQPEWYFLPAYAILRAIP
                     NKLGGVVALLMSILVLFLFPVVSSFCNRGYFYSVGHQLLFWSWVSDILILLWIGARPV
                     EEPYISIGAFCTLYYFLFFLLTPIVSLIYGKLFSKGSLNVSYVTVSENPESKSLMLS"
     tRNA            13970..14034
                     /product="tRNA-Leu"
                     /note="codons recognized: UUR"
     tRNA            14040..14105
                     /product="tRNA-Gln"
     tRNA            14401..14463
                     /product="tRNA-Met"
     gene            14463..15197
                     /gene="cox2"
     CDS             14463..15197
                     /gene="cox2"
                     /codon_start=1
                     /transl_table=9
                     /product="cytochrome c oxidase subunit 2"
                     /translation="MKIGSFVGSGFIYGMNLQDACSPVMREAVFFHDENLVVLIVIAS
                     LVGGSIAMLWILDSSSCDFIDHKWLEVGWTLFPVVVLLVLALPSLELLYYSDSPSTIT
                     PLATLKAIGRQWYWSYEVSVRGSEGPTGFCYDSYMLPQGQENEAEGDLSGFRLLEVDN
                     PIFLPRGEYIRLLVTGGDVIHSFCVPSLGVKIDAVPGRLNQTFFFPLNLGSFFGQCSE
                     ICGANHSFMPINIEIITPDVFSRFFT"
     tRNA            15196..15265
                     /product="tRNA-Trp"
ORIGIN      
        1 atgacaccag tcataggact tgaatttcgc ggtgactata ttctactaaa cataaggata
       61 taggaacttt atatcttata tttggtatat gagcaggcct agcaggtact gcatttagtt
      121 ttttaattcg ttctgagctc gcacaacccg gtagaattct gaaagacccc caactttata
      181 atagaatcat tactgcccat ggattagtaa tgatcttctt ctttgtaatg ccagtattga
      241 tagggggatt tgggaaatga ttaatacctt tatatttgac agctccagat atggcttttc
      301 cccgattaaa aaatatgagt ttttggcttt tgcctccttc atttttttta ttattagggt
      361 ctttcgtagt agagtctggt gtgggtactg gttgaacaat atatcctcct ttatcaggta
      421 aaatagcgca tagtgggcca agagtggata tggctatttt ctcattacat ttagcaggag
      481 ttagatcaat attaggttct ctaaatttta ttacaacaat ggtaaatgct aagttgcaga
      541 tgttatgaag aaactttcct ctatttttat gagcaataat cataacggcc tatatgttgg
      601 tattatcctt gcctgtactg gcagggggct taactatgct tttaactgac cgtaaattta
      661 ataccacgtt ttttgaccca ggaggggggg gagaccccat cttatttcaa catatattct
      721 gattctttgg gcatccagag gtatatatct taatattacc tggctttggg atggtgtccc
      781 aagtcgtgac cttttataga ggaaaggata gagcctttgg tcatatggga atggtgtatg
      841 caattttggg aataggactt ctaggattca tagtatgagc acatcacatg tatactgtag
      901 gattagacat agatactcgt gcctatttta ctggagccac tatgattatt gctgtaccta
      961 caggtataaa gatatttaga tggttggcaa ctttttatgg ccgtccttta cgagagttaa
     1021 tagataacac aggaccaatg tgggctacag gcttcatttt tctattcact ttagggggct
     1081 taaccggggt agttctagct agagcaagtt tagatataag cctacatgat acttattatg
     1141 tggtagctca ctttcattat gtgctctcta tgggagccgt tttttctatt tttgctggga
     1201 tagttcattg atgaccattg ttcgttggaa caggcttaga ttctaagatg tcaatggccc
     1261 aattctgaat actgtttaca ggggttaatt taactttttt cccccaacac tttttaggtc
     1321 ttgggggtat gcctcggcgt tatacggatt atcctgacgg gtttggttat tgaaatggta
     1381 tttcttcttt cggttcctta atttctgtaa taggagtagt tgctttctta gtaattatat
     1441 gagaatcagt gttaagtgaa cgggtgttat tatatgttgt ttctcccaat tcacaatccg
     1501 aatggactgg gtcttggtat tttcctttct ctttccatac aggagattca gtaacagtaa
     1561 tgtatcttga ataaatcact tctttttagt ttaaaaagag aatgtttgcc ttccaagcaa
     1621 aaggtcctaa aaaggaaaag aaatacatta taatttacgt tttggttctc gaaaattaac
     1681 tggtaaaagg taaattatta ataatattgt gtagagataa ttaccttttg aatcatgttc
     1741 taataaatac tattagtgag gctatatttc cgaaactcta ggattataag ttctttagtt
     1801 cagaatttaa atattaaaag ggcatttata ttaaaaaaga tcttaagtac agaaattgta
     1861 aatcggctag agtcatatct gattaaaagt actgaatttc atgattcctt tcccacgtaa
     1921 atcgtgggaa atgtagtttt agcttagagt attaataaat tcattgttta agatgagagg
     1981 tgtctaaaat taattgagtg ttataacttt agttaatcaa aataatgcta aatatattaa
     2041 ctttgaaatc aacttataat ttatactgat agaattagta tactaaataa aaccatggga
     2101 actcgatatt tttacaactg tttatcaaaa acatctcctt tagtaaataa ttaaaggtaa
     2161 gacctgctca atgttatgta ttaatagctg cggtatctta actgcacaaa ggtagcataa
     2221 ttaattgtct tttaaatggt gacgggtttg aaaggtttaa tgagagaaat aatatccttg
     2281 gtttaattat aaattatatt tagaggttaa aatacccttt tatataagaa agacgagaag
     2341 accctgttga gttttacaaa tatataaata tttgttttga tgggaaattt ggattctaat
     2401 tgaatacttt gttgatcctg gaaataattt ctggaaaaag gattaaatta ccgcagggat
     2461 aacaggacta tatttactga gagttcttat tgaagtaaat gattgttacc tcgatgttga
     2521 atcgaaaatt actcaccgac gcagcagttg gctaagagta ggtctgttcg acctgtagat
     2581 tttcacgtga tttgagttaa gaccggcgtg agccaggttg gtttctatct tcttttgttt
     2641 ttttactgta cgaaaggaac taaaaaattg ggatgaccaa atattcaaaa tggcagataa
     2701 tatgcattag atttaggttc tagagatggg gagtttcccc ttttgaaata ctagtataag
     2761 tgtaatttag cacattaagt tttctcctta aaagggttct aattaagaac atattagaaa
     2821 atagataaat gtcctctttt ttatggtttg tcttgatagt cgcaaaattt ctttcgttat
     2881 tttttattaa tactttagga ttggcctttt atattttttt agctagggta tctatttgtt
     2941 tactgatggc tttccatggg agcatatgat atgctttaat attctttctt atatatgtag
     3001 gaggagtatt agtactcttt atttacatat cctcattaaa cttcaaaccc gtctttcgaa
     3061 atcaatccat ttgaacagga tgggtaggaa aaacaatcaa gtttcagctt ttctttattc
     3121 tttttagggt tctattattt aaccctcatg agggtaaggg aacaaaatga atagcgttaa
     3181 cgtctaagga gtatagatat gatctatttc ttcaaacgga aactttattt ttagttagtg
     3241 tgggggcatt attgttattt gttctgtggg caataagaaa gttaaccttt cgaacgcgag
     3301 ctagacttcg cccctttttt gataatttat aattatataa acctaatccc aaagcttaga
     3361 agatcattgg ctctcccaga attacggatg gacttagtta agactaaatg tagattagca
     3421 ataatcagct ccaaaatatt cttcttcctt tctatactct ttggggtctt atatagcttt
     3481 aatacaaaaa gttatttaat tactctaaaa atcttagatt tttgtggatt aagaatagat
     3541 cttaggttct ttgtggactg gattaggctg ttatttttta gtgtgctgtg cgtcatcgtg
     3601 tcatgtgtat tgaagttttc cgaaatttac atggccaaag atatttttaa aacacgtttt
     3661 acctgattag ttctgagttt tgtgttttca atgttctgct taattttctt tcctcatttc
     3721 ttctttttat tagtagggtg agatggttta ggcataacaa gtttcctact agtgatctat
     3781 tatttaagtg attcttcctg agctgcgggg atgaagacat acttactaaa ccgggttggg
     3841 gatagattct ttataatagc tctagtattg tttttacata atggaagatg ggatataaaa
     3901 agcatagata ggaaaaattt gttagcctta ctaattgtac taggaaggtt tacaaagagt
     3961 gcacagtttc ctttctctag ttgattacct gcagcaatgg cagcacctac tcctgtatct
     4021 gccttggtgc attcttccac attggttacc gccgggatat atttgatggt acgtttcagt
     4081 agaattttcc cagattgatt atttttcttg ataggtataa gaggtatgtg aactttatat
     4141 tccgccagtt tagcagcctg tagtgaattt gatgcaaaga aggtcgtagc tttttctacg
     4201 ctaagacaat tgggattaat ggcagtatct atttctttaa atctcccaat ggtagctttc
     4261 tttcatttaa taactcatgc aatgttcaag gcattaatat tcatatgtgt aggttattta
     4321 ataaataata gaggacattt tcaagatctt cgcagtttga aaggtttatg attgactagt
     4381 ccattattag caattacttt aatagtaaga agcttatctt taatggggtt tccattttta
     4441 gcaggcttct tctctaagga attaatatta gaaaataata tactgataat taaccaagtt
     4501 tttcatcttt tattattgtt ttccctaccc ttaacatctt attatagctg tcgtcttgtg
     4561 tttaatatat taaatgggtg caaatataac agagtatctt gtcaaaaaga tgataatgtc
     4621 ttattattct ctttgctacc tttatattta ggtagaatac tggtaggaag tgcgttatat
     4681 cctcaatttt atagattaag ttcaatttat ccgtgtcata tgatgaagtt ttttgtagct
     4741 ctttttatat tcagaggagt atttcttagt tgaaaggatg taaagataaa aaaaaattca
     4801 tttatatgat ttagaagcac catctgtttt ttggtacctt ttaaaagttc tttttggaat
     4861 aacaagtttg gtaacgtagg aagtgactta tactatcttt tagaccaagg aattttaagg
     4921 aaattaattt atcacttaga taataaaatc caaaaatatg gaagattttt tacttcttct
     4981 ttaagccttt ttgatactgt taaagggaag tattatgtaa tgggaattct aggattaggt
     5041 ggatttatag gcatcctaac ttagatcatt tagtgttggc gattttcaag aaaaataatt
     5101 tcgttttgtt ttgaaagcaa aaagaggggt taaaaccccg aaaatctcaa aaagttagta
     5161 tataataatt ataattggtt gtcggccaat agatgagagt ttactcccac tttttgtgaa
     5221 caaaaataat aaacatttac gaggatttcc taaggatatt tataaaactc ctttccattt
     5281 agtagaagtt agcccttgac ccttatttgc ctccgtaaga gctttagggc taacgtttgg
     5341 gggaatattt tggtggcatt ataataatac tactattata actttaggtc taattttaaa
     5401 tatattaata gctttctcct gattctttga tattataaag gaaaatatga gaggctttca
     5461 caaaagtagg gtaatgtttg ggtttcgtct tggaatgata ttatttatct tgtcagaaat
     5521 acttttcttt ttctccttct tttgaagata ttttcacaac tgttgaggtc caaactcaga
     5581 agttgggttt ttctggcccc cttatgaatt tgggactatt ataatagatc cattttcaat
     5641 accattatta aatacagtca tattattatc ttctggggcg agagttactt gagctcatca
     5701 ctccttggtt aaccagagat ataatgatgc tttattgggt ttattaatta ccgttttttt
     5761 aggaagatat ttcttatttt tgcaaggaac agagtatttc ttagctgaat tctctttaaa
     5821 aagcacagta tatggaacag tcttcttcat gttgactgga ttccatggat ttcatgtaac
     5881 tatgggaact gtattattat tagtttgttt tctccggcat tattatatgc acttttctga
     5941 aaatcaacat gtagggtttg aggcttctgc atgatattga cacttcgtag atgtagtttg
     6001 attattctta tatttcttca tttattgata cggatttatg gtttagatag gttaaaaaag
     6061 tttaaattat taaacactac acttaactgt agagatgagt attttactct ttgacctttg
     6121 ctgttggcta tgatagtttc tctgagaatt tctttatttt ttgttgatgg aggggcaatt
     6181 atagctttac taatggttct gatattattc atgtgcccat atttaagagg gtttcactca
     6241 cattttatct attttcactc gtttggcctg tgtctggata aaatgtcatc tttcttaatt
     6301 atattgactt tttgaattac aatgttaatg atactgtcga tgtgggaagc tgataaattg
     6361 aagtgactat tattctgttt tacatcttta aatctaattt taaccctagc ttttatgagc
     6421 agaaggttac taggatttta tatattcttt gagttatctc tgatacctac tttgattata
     6481 atattaggtt gaggagttca acccgaacga attcgggcgg ggagttattt aatgatctat
     6541 acattattag ggtctctgcc tctactagga tgcctagtct tcttagatag tcattgtgga
     6601 agggtgaaga tattttcccc tctagtagac atatttttct tttcctataa agattacaga
     6661 ctcttttgtc tgttatgaat tttggccttt ttaataaaga tgccaattta tggtgtacat
     6721 ttgtggctgc cgaaggccca tgtagaggcg ccagtagccg ggtctatggt tttagcgggt
     6781 attttactaa agttaggagc atatggccta atacgatcac ttcgattctt agatttagat
     6841 tactgttttt gaagagactt cttctttata tgagccttat ttagaatgtg cttagtagga
     6901 ttaatgtgtt tccggcaatg tgacttaaag tcacttgtag cttactcctc tgtggctcat
     6961 atgtctttgg tatttgctgc ttgtttctct tgtgatgtaa taggaatgaa agggataatg
     7021 agaatgttag tatctcatgg attatgttcc tctgggttgt ttttcggcgt gcaatgcttg
     7081 tatgaaaaaa gtggctcccg tagaatatat ttaaatcgag gaatgataag cttatcccct
     7141 ttattctgtt tcttttgatt cctattatgt gtagggaatg cttcagctcc cccaagatta
     7201 aatttattaa gagaatttat gctaatctca agaatagtga gatatggggg tcctatagct
     7261 gcttttcttt gtggggtatc tgtattttta ggaggactat tcagaatata cttatatgtt
     7321 tccgtttgtc acggtaagtg atccacatta agaaaatatt gaatgccttt tactctccgt
     7381 catcaattag ttatgttctt gcatgtacta cctctttatg gattagtttt tttaagaaaa
     7441 tatattttct atttttaaaa aaaatctgta gtttaataaa aacatattgc ttacaccaat
     7501 aagatggggt ttactcccag atttaatatg gaattagaag ttttacttcc ttgagcaata
     7561 gtagtgataa atatgttgat agctatacct tttttagtaa tgtttgagcg aaaggcatta
     7621 ggttataccc aagatcggaa gggtccaaaa aaggtaagat ttttaggtgt tctacagcct
     7681 attgccgatg gtggtaagtt agttttaaag gaattcggtt cccccaactt aggaaaaata
     7741 gttctcctat gaatcaggcc aattctgtct tttgtattaa tgattttggc ctgattcata
     7801 taccctactg aaaacttaag gtttagattc agattaggaa tggtattctt tatttgcata
     7861 tctagaatgc aagtatatac tcttttgggc tcaggttgag gctctaactc aaagtacgct
     7921 ctagttgggg ctgtacgagg agccgcccaa acaatttctt atgaagtctc tcttatagct
     7981 ttgatttttt tgccttgtgc acttcaacat agttataatc tttatgagtt cgtaaataag
     8041 acataccctt atgtactaat attcctccct ctagtacttg tatgatttgt atcctgcaca
     8101 gccgagacca atcgagcacc ttttgacttc gcggaaggtg aaagtgaact ggtgtcggga
     8161 tttaatattg agtactctgc gttcgagttt gcttgtttat ttttagcaga atatggtaaa
     8221 atattattaa tgagttttct gacagccatt ttattttttc ctgcaattaa aggaagattt
     8281 ttttattttg gtgcgttttt tactttttca ttcgtatgag ctcgggcatg tttcccccga
     8341 ttccggtatg atttcttgat gaaaatcgcc tggaagacat tcttaccaat agctctctgt
     8401 tatttatttt tagtaatatt ataaaaggga ttacaatttt aacaatgtta aaaatgagct
     8461 aaagctctct cttttaagtg gttggtctgg aattcttcta ttttctattt tttttgaaat
     8521 tgttattggt agtttttcgt ttaaagagca tcttagtcat tttatttgcc tttgaattta
     8581 taatagttaa aatattcttc ttattggctt ttcttagaac tccccttgat agttcatatg
     8641 ttctaatatt tttagcaatc atggcttgtg aagccagtat aggtctaacc ttaatggtat
     8701 caatattacg acaaggaggc aaagataaag ttaaagtatc ttctagtctg gctatagata
     8761 gttaggaatt tcgtgagaaa ttcataagaa gaatggtttc ggcccattat ttgagtaaac
     8821 cagtactctc tcatgtatat gccacaaatg tctaaagtac cctttttatt agtaaggatt
     8881 acaatctttc ttttctttat tttatgaata gtaaatgtgt gatttaacat tttttctttg
     8941 tcagaaaaaa gctcacaatc aaaccaaagg aatagagttt cttctgtttg gcctttgaaa
     9001 taaatatctt cgatagctaa aggatagcgt agtcttgaag cggctaaggt gataattttt
     9061 attctcgaag aataaagtgg ggtattctaa aattttaaga ggttggattg tagctccgaa
     9121 gatgaataat atatccccca caaaggaact aatagtataa ttattacgtt gaattgcaga
     9181 ttcaaaggtg ttataaaact tagttcttaa tttatttggt tttggtaaga taaaggatgg
     9241 acattaaaac gagcataaaa aaattttaga agtttataac tttaagtttt aggttataga
     9301 atttagtcgt gaatttttat taataaaaac gaaagtttgt ttaagttgat gtcagaaagg
     9361 ggctaatagt aggtgccagc agctgcggtt aaacctattc ttatctttat tttcgggtta
     9421 aatacaaata aattatggtt agtttgggag aaaataaatt atttcggtta aatggtaata
     9481 attttattat tcaaacccca aatatgtaaa ttgtgaaaat caccacaaaa actaagatta
     9541 gataccttat tattggtgaa ggtaaataaa catacccaga gtagtaagtg ttttgaaact
     9601 caaaagacct ggcggtggat gcttcctacc agaggagcgt gctaggtaat agatagtccg
     9661 ctaagtaata aacctttctt attttagtca gtgtacggcc gcttgcaggt atttcttatt
     9721 ggaaacataa actccctata acatactact agctagttaa gacaggtcaa tgtgctgctg
     9781 atagaaaggg tcagaaggtt cgctatttta atattaggca aaagatatta cgctgtaaag
     9841 tttgatggaa ttcagatttg gaagtaacaa gatataaaat atgtatctgt gaataaaagg
     9901 taaagctctg tgtacacatc gcccgtcgtt cttttccaac gaaaagagaa gtcgtaacat
     9961 ggtagcctta atagaaattg aggcttaagg gatagtataa taatattata taaagctgtt
    10021 aactttatga tgtgcttaag cactctctta gtgaaatggt tctagaagcg ataaaaattt
    10081 aatagcagca gattcttact ctgtaggtgg ataatttaat taatccctga gccaccattt
    10141 aaaagtagtt tatattaaaa tgcttacttt gggggtaagc gaacaaggaa aaccttgctt
    10201 ttaaatgtct ataggtttat tgattgctgt aataatatcg aaaattttag tattgctaat
    10261 aatagcttga atggtatgaa ctactcgatt taattatgct aggtgaaagg aaaaggcgat
    10321 agccttcgaa tgtggatttg acgtaaagga ctttgctcgt atgccatttt ccctccgatt
    10381 ttttctacta ataatattat ttctgatttt tgacgtggaa ttatcctttt tattacaact
    10441 ccctttctat tacgaaggag aatatagaaa gggacgaata ggcctattaa tttttacctg
    10501 aattctatat ttaggagctg tcgaagaatg gcgtcgaggg atactaagtt gaaagattta
    10561 gtttgaggtg gtcaaataag atagtaaaag ctgctaactt tagctagagg acattgtacc
    10621 cttcccacct ctattgctaa ctagagtaaa caaccgcgcg tattttttac cccgattttg
    10681 gcttagaaga tttttattaa tagtcgcggc cagtttcggg gtttttatat ctatatttag
    10741 aagaaatata ttcttaatct ggtttggatt agaaatcaaa atgttcagca taattccctt
    10801 tattaatata agggctgaag atgaaaaaga acgacaatta actaagagta atcaagtaaa
    10861 agtgtcattt ttctacttct ttgtacaagt tcttggaagc ctcttatttg cctgggggag
    10921 agtcgcgaga gatgccttct tcttaggttt aataggccta ataattaaga tgggagtagt
    10981 acctttcttc tgatgagtac cccctctaat ttctcgcctt gactgactat ctataggagt
    11041 aatgagtact atacaaaaga tacctggatt atttcttttt cgcctgttat ttgatatatc
    11101 tttcaatatg tgtattgcca taggtttaat aggtctaata atctctgcta tagggattaa
    11161 tctatcttat aaaaacttca agcaattaat agcctggtca tctataagta atatgagaat
    11221 actattcgta ctagttgtga ttaatagaag attaggtcta atctactata tattttacag
    11281 attaatgatt ttaatgtttt gctgtattct agcttattcc gataaaaagg aaataagtca
    11341 ctcctttact caaggtaaca ccactataat agatatgttg gtaggaagac tattattaat
    11401 attttcaggt ctccctccct ttataagatt tatacttaag gtgtattttc taagaggtat
    11461 ctattcctta gattccgtgt tcgtattaaa tgatctggaa ttgaaaagta gaaaaatgac
    11521 attcttttat tcattaagaa aatctttaag aagctgaaac ttagcaatta tatttttatt
    11581 cttaatggtt ttacaatctg taggttatat aaaggctttt attaatatgt atagttccaa
    11641 agagtctcga ttattaaata gatgcaaggg accctgaaca tttttaagat gttttacctc
    11701 aataagccta ttaatatatt tatttagagt attcacaata ttattttagt gagacgatac
    11761 ctgcttaaaa gtcaaaaatg cgacgtaagt cttgtaaact taagattgaa tctattgatt
    11821 cttaagcaaa acattataat tatttatttc tcctagtagt ttattcaaaa tattagtttt
    11881 gcgtactaaa gatggtgagg acccttggtg gcataacgtg aggactgcga atgcaggtca
    11941 ctgtgatata gtgaacttta gattagaatc tccacgttat tttgatttat gatttattta
    12001 ctagtgcgga tttttgttat tccaattttt cattactgaa catagctgtt tgatatttag
    12061 gtttagtatg attattttga aaaataaatt tgttttttta ctcaagctct cggttaaata
    12121 gattattagc ctttttaata aattgacatt atgaaaaagt aaagtcttat tttttaaaaa
    12181 aggtaaaggg ttcttatatt attatttctg gttcttttct aattatacta ggatgtaata
    12241 tatggggtct attcccttat atatttggaa ttactaccca aatggtctta acctttacga
    12301 tgtcaatgat aatatgatct tgcatagtat tttcaagttt agattactcc tttataggct
    12361 tcctttctca cttaactcct caaggttctc ctggatactt agcccctatt ttaaacttaa
    12421 tagagctagt aagcaaaatt attcggcccc taactttagc cttacggtta agaattaaaa
    12481 ttactacagg tcatgtattt ataagtttaa tgggaacaag aggaacagca tgtttatttc
    12541 cttttaagat cttctgaata ctctttgtga ttttaatgag aggctactta ttattcgaga
    12601 taggtatatg ttttattcaa ggttttgttt tcagtttatt aagagtacaa tatctaagag
    12661 aacatacgta aagaattagt agtttaaatt agaattctgc tttgtgggtg caggggtata
    12721 cctttagagt atcattcttc tgtttctttc taagctatat ataaattcaa tacgtcgaga
    12781 tcggtctgtg ttaaagagag ttaacggagg agtttatgat ttaccctccc caaagaaaat
    12841 atcatactga tggggatttg gttctctatt aggcttattt ttagtgatac aaatattaac
    12901 tggattattc ttatccatgc attatgtttc ggacttaaat gtggcttttc tctctgtaga
    12961 ctcaatcagg cgagaaattg attttggttg attaatacga agtgtacatg ctaaaggagc
    13021 atcttcgttt tttctatttt tatacttaca tattgggcgc ggaatttatt atggttctta
    13081 tttatttaag cacacctgaa aaacaggagt agttatatat atattgtcta tggctactgc
    13141 tttcctagga tacgtattac cctgaggtca aatgtcctat tgaggcgcta cagtaataac
    13201 taattttttc tccacagtac cttatgtagg aacagattta gtgcaatgaa tctgaggagg
    13261 ttttgctgta ggatatccca cactaacacg ctttttctct ttacattttc tattaccttt
    13321 tgtaattaca gggctaatag taatacattt aatattttta catgatactg ggtctaataa
    13381 tcctttagga ttaagttctg ctggagataa gatccctttc cacccatatt tcacggtgaa
    13441 ggatatttta ggatttggaa tcgttttttt cattttcttt ttaattgcga taggtactcc
    13501 agattatttc ggagatcctg aaaactatat tgaagccaaa cctttggtaa ctccaatcca
    13561 tattcaacca gaatgatatt ttttaccagc ttacgccatt cttcgagcca ttccaaataa
    13621 gttaggaggg gtagttgctc ttttgatgtc catcctggta ttatttttat tccctgtagt
    13681 ttcttctttt tgtaatcgag gatattttta ttctgtagga catcagctat tattttgaag
    13741 gtgagtaaga gatatactaa tattattatg aataggagct cgacctgtgg aagagcccta
    13801 tatctcaata ggagctttct gtactctata ttacttctta tttttcctgc taactccaat
    13861 agttagacta atttatggta agctattctc aaagggaagc ctaaacgtaa gatatgttac
    13921 cgtttcagaa aatcctgaaa gaaagaggtt aatgttgagt taaaaataat ctggagtggc
    13981 agaaaatatg cgctggattt aagctccaga aatgaacaat ttgttcctcc agagttaagt
    14041 ataaggcggt gttactagct gcacgtaagt ttttggtact taaagaaaac gtagtttcct
    14101 tataaaatta taggccaatt aaacatagcc gtttacctca cttaaaatga gcttaaatag
    14161 aagtctaatt taatccttgg cctataagta tatataccct ccctctatta atataattaa
    14221 agaaaaaaat ttcttccaaa aaattttatt aaaatattat ctgattgagt aaataaaatt
    14281 ataggccaat taaacatagc cgtttacctc acttaaaatg agctccctca tttcacataa
    14341 ggggaccccc ttatgtgaaa aacaggtcct ctttattgac ttagatattt acaccaaaaa
    14401 tagataataa gttataatta aactataggg ctcatgcccc taaaaagatc caatcttatc
    14461 taatgaagat cggtagattt gtcggaagtg gttttattta tggtatgaat ttacaagatg
    14521 cttgcagacc ggtaatgcgt gaagcggtat tttttcatga cgaaaaatta gtggttttaa
    14581 ttgtaatagc ttctctagta ggaggaagca tagcaatgtt atgaatttta gatagaagat
    14641 cctgtgattt tattgatcat aagtgattag aagtagggtg gacattattc ccagtggttg
    14701 tattattagt actagctctc ccctctttag aacttttata ttatagggat agaccttcaa
    14761 ctattacacc tctggccaca ttaaaggcaa taggtcgtca atgatattgg tcttacgaag
    14821 ttagagttcg tggaagcgaa ggtcctacag gtttctgtta tgattcttat atgctacctc
    14881 agggacaaga aaaagaagct gagggagact tatcaggctt tcgtttatta gaagttgata
    14941 accctatatt cttacctcga ggtgaatata ttcgtctcct tgtgacggga ggggatgtaa
    15001 ttcatagatt ttgtgtacct agtttaggtg taaagatcga tgcagtacct ggccggctaa
    15061 accaaacctt ttttttccca ttaaatttag gaagattttt tggccagtgt tcagaaatat
    15121 gtggagctaa tcatagtttt atgcctatta atattgaaat aataactcca gatgttttct
    15181 ctcgcttttt tacctagact tttaggttaa tttagatcat tagccttcaa agctagggga
    15241 gagaaactgg aattctcaga gtctgtgt
//
