# Supplementary material for: Mitochondrial Genome-Based Phylogeny of Turbellarians and Evidence for Accelerated Mitochondrial Evolution in Symbiotic Species
Source: bioRxiv preprint, doi:10.1101/2025.07.01.662465, version 1 (2025-07-04)
Supplement: Supplementary [file 662465_file02.zip › Supplementary/reannotated_result/first_re annotation/Cryptocelis alba MF993331/Cryptocelis alba MF993331.gb]

LOCUS       MF993331               15268 bp    DNA     linear   INV 28-MAR-2018
DEFINITION  UNVERIFIED: Cryptocelis alba mitochondrion sequence.
ACCESSION   MF993331
VERSION     MF993331.1
KEYWORDS    UNVERIFIED.
SOURCE      mitochondrion Cryptocelis alba
  ORGANISM  Cryptocelis alba
            Eukaryota; Metazoa; Spiralia; Lophotrochozoa; Platyhelminthes;
            Rhabditophora; Polycladida; Acotylea; Cryptoceloidea;
            Cryptocelidae; Cryptocelis.
REFERENCE   1  (bases 1 to 15268)
  AUTHORS   Kenny,N.J., Norena,C., Damborenea,C. and Grande,C.
  TITLE     Probing recalcitrant problems in polyclad evolution and systematics
            with novel mitochondrial genome resources
  JOURNAL   Genomics (2018) In press
   PUBMED   29486209
  REMARK    Publication Status: Available-Online prior to print
REFERENCE   2  (bases 1 to 15268)
  AUTHORS   Kenny,N.J., Norena,C., Damborenea,C. and Grande,C.
  TITLE     Direct Submission
  JOURNAL   Submitted (21-SEP-2017) Life Sciences, The Natural History Museum,
            Cromwell Road, London, London SW7 5BD, United Kingdom
COMMENT     GenBank staff is unable to verify sequence and/or annotation
            provided by the submitter.
            
            ##Assembly-Data-START##
            Assembly Method       :: Velvet v. 1.2.10
            Sequencing Technology :: Sanger dideoxy sequencing; Illumina
            ##Assembly-Data-END##
FEATURES             Location/Qualifiers
     source          1..15268
                     /organism="Cryptocelis alba"
                     /organelle="mitochondrion"
                     /mol_type="genomic DNA"
                     /db_xref="taxon:2115975"
                     /collected_by="Cristina Damborenea, Francisco Brusa,
                     Fernando Angel Fernandez Alvarez, Bruno Almon y Jacinto
                     Perez"
     gene            6..1574
                     /gene="COX1"
     misc_feature    6..1574
                     /gene="COX1"
                     /note="similar to cytochrome c oxidase subunit I"
     tRNA            1580..1643
                     /product="tRNA-Gly"
     rRNA            1770..2667
                     /product="16S ribosomal RNA"
     tRNA            2684..2748
                     /product="tRNA-Leu"
     tRNA            2751..2818
                     /product="tRNA-Glu"
     gene            2829..3332
                     /gene="ND6"
     CDS             2829..3332
                     /gene="ND6"
                     /codon_start=1
                     /transl_table=9
                     /product="NADH dehydrogenase subunit 6"
                     /protein_id="AVP74391.1"
                     /translation="MSSFLWFVLIVANFLSLFFINTLGLAFYIFLASVSICLLMAFHG
                     SIWYALIFFLIYVGGVLVLFIYISSLNFNPVFRNQSIWTGWVGNTIKFQLFFILFSVL
                     LFNPHEGKGTNWIALTSKEYSYDLFLQTETLFLVSVGALLLFVLWAISKLTFRTRASL
                     RPFFDNL"
     gene            3388..5064
                     /gene="ND5"
     CDS             3388..5064
                     /gene="ND5"
                     /codon_start=1
                     /transl_table=9
                     /product="NADH dehydrogenase subunit 5"
                     /protein_id="AVP74392.1"
                     /translation="MDLVKTNCSLAIISSNIFFFLSILFGVLYSFNTNSYLITLNILD
                     FCGLSIDLSFFVDWISLLFFSVLCVIVSCVLKFSEIYMANDIFNTRFTWLVLSFVFSM
                     FCLIFFPHFFFLLVGWDGLGITSFLLVIYYLSDSSWAAGMKTYLLNRVGDSFFIIALV
                     LFLHNGSWDINSIDSNNLLALLIVLGSFTKSAQFPFSSWLPAAMAAPTPVSALVHSST
                     LVTAGIYLMVRFSSIFPDWLFFLIGISGMWTLYSASLAACSEFDAKKVVAFSTLSQLG
                     LMAVSISLNLPMVAFFHLITHAMFKALIFICVGYLINNSGHFQDLRSLNGLWLTSPLL
                     AITLIVSSLSLMGFPFLAGFFSKELILENNILIINQVFHLLLLFSLPLTSYYSCRLVF
                     NILNGCNYNSVSCQNDDNVLLFSLLPLYLGSILVGSALYPQFYSLSSIYPCHMMKFFV
                     ALFIFSGVFLSWKDVKINNNSFIWFSSTICFLVPFNSSFWNNKFGNVGSDLYYLLDQG
                     ILSNLIYHLDNNIQNYGSFFTSSLSLFDTVNGKYYVMGILGLGGFIGILT"
     tRNA            5081..5147
                     /product="tRNA-Ser"
     tRNA            5149..5216
                     /product="tRNA-Asp"
     gene            5273..6046
                     /gene="COX3"
     misc_feature    5273..6046
                     /gene="COX3"
                     /note="similar to cytochrome c oxidase subunit III"
     gene            6211..7458
                     /gene="ND4"
     CDS             6211..7458
                     /gene="ND4"
                     /codon_start=1
                     /transl_table=9
                     /product="NADH dehydrogenase subunit 4"
                     /protein_id="AVP74393.1"
                     /translation="MCPYLSGFHSHFIYFHSFGLCLDNMSSFLIILTFWITMLMILSM
                     WEADNLKWLLFCFTSLNLILTLAFMSSSLLGFYIFFELSLIPTLIIILGWGVQPERIR
                     AGSYLMIYTLLGSLPLLGCLVFLDSHCGSVKIFSPLVDIFFFSYNDYSLFCLLWILAF
                     LIKMPIYGVHLWLPKAHVEAPVAGSMVLAGILLKLGAYGLIRSLRFLDLDYCFWSDFF
                     FIWALFSMCLVGLMCFRQCDLKSLVAYSSVAHMSLVFAACFSCDVIGMNGIMSMLVSH
                     GLCSSGLFFGVQCLYENSGSRSIYLNRGMISLSPLFCFFWFLLCVGNASAPPSLNLLS
                     EFMLISSIVSYGGPIAAFLCGVSVFLGGLFSIYLYVSVCHGKWSTLSNYWMPFTLRHQ
                     LVMFLHVLPLYGLVFLSNYIFYF"
     tRNA            7462..7525
                     /product="tRNA-Val"
     gene            7528..8406
                     /gene="ND1"
     misc_feature    7528..8406
                     /gene="ND1"
                     /note="similar to NADH dehydrogenase subunit 1"
     gene            8478..8765
                     /gene="ND4L"
     CDS             8478..8765
                     /gene="ND4L"
                     /codon_start=1
                     /transl_table=9
                     /product="NADH dehydrogenase subunit 4L"
                     /protein_id="AVP74394.1"
                     /translation="MVGLEFFYFLFFLNLLLVVFRLKSILVILFAFEFIIVNIFFLLA
                     FLSTPLDSSYVLIFLAIMACEASIGLTLMVSILRQGGNDNVNVSSSLAIDS"
     tRNA            8772..8836
                     /product="tRNA-Arg"
     tRNA            9007..9072
                     /product="tRNA-Phe"
     tRNA            9076..9143
                     /product="tRNA-Tyr"
     tRNA            9146..9207
                     /product="tRNA-Cys"
     rRNA            9209..9987
                     /product="12S ribosomal RNA"
     tRNA            9986..10051
                     /product="tRNA-Asn"
     tRNA            10058..10134
                     /product="tRNA-Lys"
     tRNA            10139..10205
                     /product="tRNA-Pro"
     gene            10205..10561
                     /gene="ND3"
     CDS             10205..10561
                     /gene="ND3"
                     /codon_start=1
                     /transl_table=9
                     /product="NADH dehydrogenase subunit 3"
                     /protein_id="AVP74395.1"
                     /translation="MSIGLLIAVIISNILVLLIIAWMVWTTRFNYASWKEKAIAFECG
                     FDVKDFARMPFSLRFFLLIILFLIFDVELSFLLQLPFYYEGEYSKGRIGLLIFTWILY
                     LGAVEEWRRGILSWKI"
     tRNA            10565..10632
                     /product="tRNA-Ser"
     gene            10643..11749
                     /gene="ND2"
     misc_feature    10643..11749
                     /gene="ND2"
                     /note="similar to NADH dehydrogenase subunit 2"
     tRNA            11762..11829
                     /product="tRNA-Thr"
     tRNA            11850..11911
                     /product="tRNA-Ala"
     tRNA            11915..11979
                     /product="tRNA-Ile"
     gene            11991..12671
                     /gene="ATP6"
     misc_feature    11991..12671
                     /gene="ATP6"
                     /note="similar to ATP synthase F0 subunit 6"
     tRNA            12671..12740
                     /product="tRNA-His"
     gene            12767..13963
                     /gene="CYTB"
     misc_feature    12767..13963
                     /gene="CYTB"
                     /note="similar to cytochrome b"
     tRNA            13970..14034
                     /product="tRNA-Leu"
     tRNA            14040..14105
                     /product="tRNA-Gln"
     tRNA            14401..14463
                     /product="tRNA-Met"
     gene            14463..15197
                     /gene="COX2"
     CDS             14463..15197
                     /gene="COX2"
                     /codon_start=1
                     /transl_table=9
                     /product="cytochrome c oxidase subunit II"
                     /protein_id="AVP74396.1"
                     /translation="MKIGSFVGSGFIYGMNLQDACSPVMREAVFFHDENLVVLIVIAS
                     LVGGSIAMLWILDSSSCDFIDHKWLEVGWTLFPVVVLLVLALPSLELLYYSDSPSTIT
                     PLATLKAIGRQWYWSYEVSVRGSEGPTGFCYDSYMLPQGQENEAEGDLSGFRLLEVDN
                     PIFLPRGEYIRLLVTGGDVIHSFCVPSLGVKIDAVPGRLNQTFFFPLNLGSFFGQCSE
                     ICGANHSFMPINIEIITPDVFSRFFT"
     tRNA            15196..15265
                     /product="tRNA-Trp"
ORIGIN      
        1 atgacaccag tcataggact tgaatttcgc ggtgactata ttctactaaa cataaggata
       61 taggaacttt atatcttata tttggtatat gagcaggcct agcaggtact gcatttagtt
      121 ttttaattcg ttctgagctc gcacaacccg gtagaattct gaaagacccc caactttata
      181 atagaatcat tactgcccat ggattagtaa tgatcttctt ctttgtaatg ccagtattga
      241 tagggggatt tgggaaatga ttaatacctt tatatttgac agctccagat atggcttttc
      301 cccgattaaa aaatatgagt ttttggcttt tgcctccttc atttttttta ttattagggt
      361 ctttcgtagt agagtctggt gtgggtactg gttgaacaat atatcctcct ttatcaggta
      421 aaatagcgca tagtgggcca agagtggata tggctatttt ctcattacat ttagcaggag
      481 ttagatcaat attaggttct ctaaatttta ttacaacaat ggtaaatgct aagttgcaga
      541 tgttatgaag aaactttcct ctatttttat gagcaataat cataacggcc tatatgttgg
      601 tattatcctt gcctgtactg gcagggggct taactatgct tttaactgac cgtaaattta
      661 ataccacgtt ttttgaccca ggaggggggg gagaccccat cttatttcaa catatattct
      721 gattctttgg gcatccagag gtatatatct taatattacc tggctttggg atggtgtccc
      781 aagtcgtgac cttttataga ggaaaggata gagcctttgg tcatatggga atggtgtatg
      841 caattttggg aataggactt ctaggattca tagtatgagc acatcacatg tatactgtag
      901 gattagacat agatactcgt gcctatttta ctggagccac tatgattatt gctgtaccta
      961 caggtataaa gatatttaga tggttggcaa ctttttatgg ccgtccttta cgagagttaa
     1021 tagataacac aggaccaatg tgggctacag gcttcatttt tctattcact ttagggggct
     1081 taaccggggt agttctagct agagcaagtt tagatataag cctacatgat acttattatg
     1141 tggtagctca ctttcattat gtgctctcta tgggagccgt tttttctatt tttgctggga
     1201 tagttcattg atgaccattg ttcgttggaa caggcttaga ttctaagatg tcaatggccc
     1261 aattctgaat actgtttaca ggggttaatt taactttttt cccccaacac tttttaggtc
     1321 ttgggggtat gcctcggcgt tatacggatt atcctgacgg gtttggttat tgaaatggta
     1381 tttcttcttt cggttcctta atttctgtaa taggagtagt tgctttctta gtaattatat
     1441 gagaatcagt gttaagtgaa cgggtgttat tatatgttgt ttctcccaat tcacaatccg
     1501 aatggactgg gtcttggtat tttcctttct ctttccatac aggagattca gtaacagtaa
     1561 tgtatcttga ataaatcact tctttttagt ttaaaaagag aatgtttgcc ttccaagcaa
     1621 aaggtcctaa aaaggaaaag aaatacatta taatttacgt tttggttctc gaaaattaac
     1681 tggtaaaagg taaattatta ataatattgt gtagagataa ttaccttttg aatcatgttc
     1741 taataaatac tattagtgag gctatatttc cgaaactcta ggattataag ttctttagtt
     1801 cagaatttaa atattaaaag ggcatttata ttaaaaaaga tcttaagtac agaaattgta
     1861 aatcggctag agtcatatct gattaaaagt actgaatttc atgattcctt tcccacgtaa
     1921 atcgtgggaa atgtagtttt agcttagagt attaataaat tcattgttta agatgagagg
     1981 tgtctaaaat taattgagtg ttataacttt agttaatcaa aataatgcta aatatattaa
     2041 ctttgaaatc aacttataat ttatactgat agaattagta tactaaataa aaccatggga
     2101 actcgatatt tttacaactg tttatcaaaa acatctcctt tagtaaataa ttaaaggtaa
     2161 gacctgctca atgttatgta ttaatagctg cggtatctta actgcacaaa ggtagcataa
     2221 ttaattgtct tttaaatggt gacgggtttg aaaggtttaa tgagagaaat aatatccttg
     2281 gtttaattat aaattatatt tagaggttaa aatacccttt tatataagaa agacgagaag
     2341 accctgttga gttttacaaa tatataaata tttgttttga tgggaaattt ggattctaat
     2401 tgaatacttt gttgatcctg gaaataattt ctggaaaaag gattaaatta ccgcagggat
     2461 aacaggacta tatttactga gagttcttat tgaagtaaat gattgttacc tcgatgttga
     2521 atcgaaaatt actcaccgac gcagcagttg gctaagagta ggtctgttcg acctgtagat
     2581 tttcacgtga tttgagttaa gaccggcgtg agccaggttg gtttctatct tcttttgttt
     2641 ttttactgta cgaaaggaac taaaaaattg ggatgaccaa atattcaaaa tggcagataa
     2701 tatgcattag atttaggttc tagagatggg gagtttcccc ttttgaaata ctagtataag
     2761 tgtaatttag cacattaagt tttctcctta aaagggttct aattaagaac atattagaaa
     2821 atagataaat gtcctctttt ttatggtttg tcttgatagt cgcaaaattt ctttcgttat
     2881 tttttattaa tactttagga ttggcctttt atattttttt agctagggta tctatttgtt
     2941 tactgatggc tttccatggg agcatatgat atgctttaat attctttctt atatatgtag
     3001 gaggagtatt agtactcttt atttacatat cctcattaaa cttcaaaccc gtctttcgaa
     3061 atcaatccat ttgaacagga tgggtaggaa aaacaatcaa gtttcagctt ttctttattc
     3121 tttttagggt tctattattt aaccctcatg agggtaaggg aacaaaatga atagcgttaa
     3181 cgtctaagga gtatagatat gatctatttc ttcaaacgga aactttattt ttagttagtg
     3241 tgggggcatt attgttattt gttctgtggg caataagaaa gttaaccttt cgaacgcgag
     3301 ctagacttcg cccctttttt gataatttat aattatataa acctaatccc aaagcttaga
     3361 agatcattgg ctctcccaga attacggatg gacttagtta agactaaatg tagattagca
     3421 ataatcagct ccaaaatatt cttcttcctt tctatactct ttggggtctt atatagcttt
     3481 aatacaaaaa gttatttaat tactctaaaa atcttagatt tttgtggatt aagaatagat
     3541 cttaggttct ttgtggactg gattaggctg ttatttttta gtgtgctgtg cgtcatcgtg
     3601 tcatgtgtat tgaagttttc cgaaatttac atggccaaag atatttttaa aacacgtttt
     3661 acctgattag ttctgagttt tgtgttttca atgttctgct taattttctt tcctcatttc
     3721 ttctttttat tagtagggtg agatggttta ggcataacaa gtttcctact agtgatctat
     3781 tatttaagtg attcttcctg agctgcgggg atgaagacat acttactaaa ccgggttggg
     3841 gatagattct ttataatagc tctagtattg tttttacata atggaagatg ggatataaaa
     3901 agcatagata ggaaaaattt gttagcctta ctaattgtac taggaaggtt tacaaagagt
     3961 gcacagtttc ctttctctag ttgattacct gcagcaatgg cagcacctac tcctgtatct
     4021 gccttggtgc attcttccac attggttacc gccgggatat atttgatggt acgtttcagt
     4081 agaattttcc cagattgatt atttttcttg ataggtataa gaggtatgtg aactttatat
     4141 tccgccagtt tagcagcctg tagtgaattt gatgcaaaga aggtcgtagc tttttctacg
     4201 ctaagacaat tgggattaat ggcagtatct atttctttaa atctcccaat ggtagctttc
     4261 tttcatttaa taactcatgc aatgttcaag gcattaatat tcatatgtgt aggttattta
     4321 ataaataata gaggacattt tcaagatctt cgcagtttga aaggtttatg attgactagt
     4381 ccattattag caattacttt aatagtaaga agcttatctt taatggggtt tccattttta
     4441 gcaggcttct tctctaagga attaatatta gaaaataata tactgataat taaccaagtt
     4501 tttcatcttt tattattgtt ttccctaccc ttaacatctt attatagctg tcgtcttgtg
     4561 tttaatatat taaatgggtg caaatataac agagtatctt gtcaaaaaga tgataatgtc
     4621 ttattattct ctttgctacc tttatattta ggtagaatac tggtaggaag tgcgttatat
     4681 cctcaatttt atagattaag ttcaatttat ccgtgtcata tgatgaagtt ttttgtagct
     4741 ctttttatat tcagaggagt atttcttagt tgaaaggatg taaagataaa aaaaaattca
     4801 tttatatgat ttagaagcac catctgtttt ttggtacctt ttaaaagttc tttttggaat
     4861 aacaagtttg gtaacgtagg aagtgactta tactatcttt tagaccaagg aattttaagg
     4921 aaattaattt atcacttaga taataaaatc caaaaatatg gaagattttt tacttcttct
     4981 ttaagccttt ttgatactgt taaagggaag tattatgtaa tgggaattct aggattaggt
     5041 ggatttatag gcatcctaac ttagatcatt tagtgttggc gattttcaag aaaaataatt
     5101 tcgttttgtt ttgaaagcaa aaagaggggt taaaaccccg aaaatctcaa aaagttagta
     5161 tataataatt ataattggtt gtcggccaat agatgagagt ttactcccac tttttgtgaa
     5221 caaaaataat aaacatttac gaggatttcc taaggatatt tataaaactc ctttccattt
     5281 agtagaagtt agcccttgac ccttatttgc ctccgtaaga gctttagggc taacgtttgg
     5341 gggaatattt tggtggcatt ataataatac tactattata actttaggtc taattttaaa
     5401 tatattaata gctttctcct gattctttga tattataaag gaaaatatga gaggctttca
     5461 caaaagtagg gtaatgtttg ggtttcgtct tggaatgata ttatttatct tgtcagaaat
     5521 acttttcttt ttctccttct tttgaagata ttttcacaac tgttgaggtc caaactcaga
     5581 agttgggttt ttctggcccc cttatgaatt tgggactatt ataatagatc cattttcaat
     5641 accattatta aatacagtca tattattatc ttctggggcg agagttactt gagctcatca
     5701 ctccttggtt aaccagagat ataatgatgc tttattgggt ttattaatta ccgttttttt
     5761 aggaagatat ttcttatttt tgcaaggaac agagtatttc ttagctgaat tctctttaaa
     5821 aagcacagta tatggaacag tcttcttcat gttgactgga ttccatggat ttcatgtaac
     5881 tatgggaact gtattattat tagtttgttt tctccggcat tattatatgc acttttctga
     5941 aaatcaacat gtagggtttg aggcttctgc atgatattga cacttcgtag atgtagtttg
     6001 attattctta tatttcttca tttattgata cggatttatg gtttagatag gttaaaaaag
     6061 tttaaattat taaacactac acttaactgt agagatgagt attttactct ttgacctttg
     6121 ctgttggcta tgatagtttc tctgagaatt tctttatttt ttgttgatgg aggggcaatt
     6181 atagctttac taatggttct gatattattc atgtgcccat atttaagagg gtttcactca
     6241 cattttatct attttcactc gtttggcctg tgtctggata aaatgtcatc tttcttaatt
     6301 atattgactt tttgaattac aatgttaatg atactgtcga tgtgggaagc tgataaattg
     6361 aagtgactat tattctgttt tacatcttta aatctaattt taaccctagc ttttatgagc
     6421 agaaggttac taggatttta tatattcttt gagttatctc tgatacctac tttgattata
     6481 atattaggtt gaggagttca acccgaacga attcgggcgg ggagttattt aatgatctat
     6541 acattattag ggtctctgcc tctactagga tgcctagtct tcttagatag tcattgtgga
     6601 agggtgaaga tattttcccc tctagtagac atatttttct tttcctataa agattacaga
     6661 ctcttttgtc tgttatgaat tttggccttt ttaataaaga tgccaattta tggtgtacat
     6721 ttgtggctgc cgaaggccca tgtagaggcg ccagtagccg ggtctatggt tttagcgggt
     6781 attttactaa agttaggagc atatggccta atacgatcac ttcgattctt agatttagat
     6841 tactgttttt gaagagactt cttctttata tgagccttat ttagaatgtg cttagtagga
     6901 ttaatgtgtt tccggcaatg tgacttaaag tcacttgtag cttactcctc tgtggctcat
     6961 atgtctttgg tatttgctgc ttgtttctct tgtgatgtaa taggaatgaa agggataatg
     7021 agaatgttag tatctcatgg attatgttcc tctgggttgt ttttcggcgt gcaatgcttg
     7081 tatgaaaaaa gtggctcccg tagaatatat ttaaatcgag gaatgataag cttatcccct
     7141 ttattctgtt tcttttgatt cctattatgt gtagggaatg cttcagctcc cccaagatta
     7201 aatttattaa gagaatttat gctaatctca agaatagtga gatatggggg tcctatagct
     7261 gcttttcttt gtggggtatc tgtattttta ggaggactat tcagaatata cttatatgtt
     7321 tccgtttgtc acggtaagtg atccacatta agaaaatatt gaatgccttt tactctccgt
     7381 catcaattag ttatgttctt gcatgtacta cctctttatg gattagtttt tttaagaaaa
     7441 tatattttct atttttaaaa aaaatctgta gtttaataaa aacatattgc ttacaccaat
     7501 aagatggggt ttactcccag atttaatatg gaattagaag ttttacttcc ttgagcaata
     7561 gtagtgataa atatgttgat agctatacct tttttagtaa tgtttgagcg aaaggcatta
     7621 ggttataccc aagatcggaa gggtccaaaa aaggtaagat ttttaggtgt tctacagcct
     7681 attgccgatg gtggtaagtt agttttaaag gaattcggtt cccccaactt aggaaaaata
     7741 gttctcctat gaatcaggcc aattctgtct tttgtattaa tgattttggc ctgattcata
     7801 taccctactg aaaacttaag gtttagattc agattaggaa tggtattctt tatttgcata
     7861 tctagaatgc aagtatatac tcttttgggc tcaggttgag gctctaactc aaagtacgct
     7921 ctagttgggg ctgtacgagg agccgcccaa acaatttctt atgaagtctc tcttatagct
     7981 ttgatttttt tgccttgtgc acttcaacat agttataatc tttatgagtt cgtaaataag
     8041 acataccctt atgtactaat attcctccct ctagtacttg tatgatttgt atcctgcaca
     8101 gccgagacca atcgagcacc ttttgacttc gcggaaggtg aaagtgaact ggtgtcggga
     8161 tttaatattg agtactctgc gttcgagttt gcttgtttat ttttagcaga atatggtaaa
     8221 atattattaa tgagttttct gacagccatt ttattttttc ctgcaattaa aggaagattt
     8281 ttttattttg gtgcgttttt tactttttca ttcgtatgag ctcgggcatg tttcccccga
     8341 ttccggtatg atttcttgat gaaaatcgcc tggaagacat tcttaccaat agctctctgt
     8401 tatttatttt tagtaatatt ataaaaggga ttacaatttt aacaatgtta aaaatgagct
     8461 aaagctctct cttttaagtg gttggtctgg aattcttcta ttttctattt tttttgaaat
     8521 tgttattggt agtttttcgt ttaaagagca tcttagtcat tttatttgcc tttgaattta
     8581 taatagttaa aatattcttc ttattggctt ttcttagaac tccccttgat agttcatatg
     8641 ttctaatatt tttagcaatc atggcttgtg aagccagtat aggtctaacc ttaatggtat
     8701 caatattacg acaaggaggc aaagataaag ttaaagtatc ttctagtctg gctatagata
     8761 gttaggaatt tcgtgagaaa ttcataagaa gaatggtttc ggcccattat ttgagtaaac
     8821 cagtactctc tcatgtatat gccacaaatg tctaaagtac cctttttatt agtaaggatt
     8881 acaatctttc ttttctttat tttatgaata gtaaatgtgt gatttaacat tttttctttg
     8941 tcagaaaaaa gctcacaatc aaaccaaagg aatagagttt cttctgtttg gcctttgaaa
     9001 taaatatctt cgatagctaa aggatagcgt agtcttgaag cggctaaggt gataattttt
     9061 attctcgaag aataaagtgg ggtattctaa aattttaaga ggttggattg tagctccgaa
     9121 gatgaataat atatccccca caaaggaact aatagtataa ttattacgtt gaattgcaga
     9181 ttcaaaggtg ttataaaact tagttcttaa tttatttggt tttggtaaga taaaggatgg
     9241 acattaaaac gagcataaaa aaattttaga agtttataac tttaagtttt aggttataga
     9301 atttagtcgt gaatttttat taataaaaac gaaagtttgt ttaagttgat gtcagaaagg
     9361 ggctaatagt aggtgccagc agctgcggtt aaacctattc ttatctttat tttcgggtta
     9421 aatacaaata aattatggtt agtttgggag aaaataaatt atttcggtta aatggtaata
     9481 attttattat tcaaacccca aatatgtaaa ttgtgaaaat caccacaaaa actaagatta
     9541 gataccttat tattggtgaa ggtaaataaa catacccaga gtagtaagtg ttttgaaact
     9601 caaaagacct ggcggtggat gcttcctacc agaggagcgt gctaggtaat agatagtccg
     9661 ctaagtaata aacctttctt attttagtca gtgtacggcc gcttgcaggt atttcttatt
     9721 ggaaacataa actccctata acatactact agctagttaa gacaggtcaa tgtgctgctg
     9781 atagaaaggg tcagaaggtt cgctatttta atattaggca aaagatatta cgctgtaaag
     9841 tttgatggaa ttcagatttg gaagtaacaa gatataaaat atgtatctgt gaataaaagg
     9901 taaagctctg tgtacacatc gcccgtcgtt cttttccaac gaaaagagaa gtcgtaacat
     9961 ggtagcctta atagaaattg aggcttaagg gatagtataa taatattata taaagctgtt
    10021 aactttatga tgtgcttaag cactctctta gtgaaatggt tctagaagcg ataaaaattt
    10081 aatagcagca gattcttact ctgtaggtgg ataatttaat taatccctga gccaccattt
    10141 aaaagtagtt tatattaaaa tgcttacttt gggggtaagc gaacaaggaa aaccttgctt
    10201 ttaaatgtct ataggtttat tgattgctgt aataatatcg aaaattttag tattgctaat
    10261 aatagcttga atggtatgaa ctactcgatt taattatgct aggtgaaagg aaaaggcgat
    10321 agccttcgaa tgtggatttg acgtaaagga ctttgctcgt atgccatttt ccctccgatt
    10381 ttttctacta ataatattat ttctgatttt tgacgtggaa ttatcctttt tattacaact
    10441 ccctttctat tacgaaggag aatatagaaa gggacgaata ggcctattaa tttttacctg
    10501 aattctatat ttaggagctg tcgaagaatg gcgtcgaggg atactaagtt gaaagattta
    10561 gtttgaggtg gtcaaataag atagtaaaag ctgctaactt tagctagagg acattgtacc
    10621 cttcccacct ctattgctaa ctagagtaaa caaccgcgcg tattttttac cccgattttg
    10681 gcttagaaga tttttattaa tagtcgcggc cagtttcggg gtttttatat ctatatttag
    10741 aagaaatata ttcttaatct ggtttggatt agaaatcaaa atgttcagca taattccctt
    10801 tattaatata agggctgaag atgaaaaaga acgacaatta actaagagta atcaagtaaa
    10861 agtgtcattt ttctacttct ttgtacaagt tcttggaagc ctcttatttg cctgggggag
    10921 agtcgcgaga gatgccttct tcttaggttt aataggccta ataattaaga tgggagtagt
    10981 acctttcttc tgatgagtac cccctctaat ttctcgcctt gactgactat ctataggagt
    11041 aatgagtact atacaaaaga tacctggatt atttcttttt cgcctgttat ttgatatatc
    11101 tttcaatatg tgtattgcca taggtttaat aggtctaata atctctgcta tagggattaa
    11161 tctatcttat aaaaacttca agcaattaat agcctggtca tctataagta atatgagaat
    11221 actattcgta ctagttgtga ttaatagaag attaggtcta atctactata tattttacag
    11281 attaatgatt ttaatgtttt gctgtattct agcttattcc gataaaaagg aaataagtca
    11341 ctcctttact caaggtaaca ccactataat agatatgttg gtaggaagac tattattaat
    11401 attttcaggt ctccctccct ttataagatt tatacttaag gtgtattttc taagaggtat
    11461 ctattcctta gattccgtgt tcgtattaaa tgatctggaa ttgaaaagta gaaaaatgac
    11521 attcttttat tcattaagaa aatctttaag aagctgaaac ttagcaatta tatttttatt
    11581 cttaatggtt ttacaatctg taggttatat aaaggctttt attaatatgt atagttccaa
    11641 agagtctcga ttattaaata gatgcaaggg accctgaaca tttttaagat gttttacctc
    11701 aataagccta ttaatatatt tatttagagt attcacaata ttattttagt gagacgatac
    11761 ctgcttaaaa gtcaaaaatg cgacgtaagt cttgtaaact taagattgaa tctattgatt
    11821 cttaagcaaa acattataat tatttatttc tcctagtagt ttattcaaaa tattagtttt
    11881 gcgtactaaa gatggtgagg acccttggtg gcataacgtg aggactgcga atgcaggtca
    11941 ctgtgatata gtgaacttta gattagaatc tccacgttat tttgatttat gatttattta
    12001 ctagtgcgga tttttgttat tccaattttt cattactgaa catagctgtt tgatatttag
    12061 gtttagtatg attattttga aaaataaatt tgttttttta ctcaagctct cggttaaata
    12121 gattattagc ctttttaata aattgacatt atgaaaaagt aaagtcttat tttttaaaaa
    12181 aggtaaaggg ttcttatatt attatttctg gttcttttct aattatacta ggatgtaata
    12241 tatggggtct attcccttat atatttggaa ttactaccca aatggtctta acctttacga
    12301 tgtcaatgat aatatgatct tgcatagtat tttcaagttt agattactcc tttataggct
    12361 tcctttctca cttaactcct caaggttctc ctggatactt agcccctatt ttaaacttaa
    12421 tagagctagt aagcaaaatt attcggcccc taactttagc cttacggtta agaattaaaa
    12481 ttactacagg tcatgtattt ataagtttaa tgggaacaag aggaacagca tgtttatttc
    12541 cttttaagat cttctgaata ctctttgtga ttttaatgag aggctactta ttattcgaga
    12601 taggtatatg ttttattcaa ggttttgttt tcagtttatt aagagtacaa tatctaagag
    12661 aacatacgta aagaattagt agtttaaatt agaattctgc tttgtgggtg caggggtata
    12721 cctttagagt atcattcttc tgtttctttc taagctatat ataaattcaa tacgtcgaga
    12781 tcggtctgtg ttaaagagag ttaacggagg agtttatgat ttaccctccc caaagaaaat
    12841 atcatactga tggggatttg gttctctatt aggcttattt ttagtgatac aaatattaac
    12901 tggattattc ttatccatgc attatgtttc ggacttaaat gtggcttttc tctctgtaga
    12961 ctcaatcagg cgagaaattg attttggttg attaatacga agtgtacatg ctaaaggagc
    13021 atcttcgttt tttctatttt tatacttaca tattgggcgc ggaatttatt atggttctta
    13081 tttatttaag cacacctgaa aaacaggagt agttatatat atattgtcta tggctactgc
    13141 tttcctagga tacgtattac cctgaggtca aatgtcctat tgaggcgcta cagtaataac
    13201 taattttttc tccacagtac cttatgtagg aacagattta gtgcaatgaa tctgaggagg
    13261 ttttgctgta ggatatccca cactaacacg ctttttctct ttacattttc tattaccttt
    13321 tgtaattaca gggctaatag taatacattt aatattttta catgatactg ggtctaataa
    13381 tcctttagga ttaagttctg ctggagataa gatccctttc cacccatatt tcacggtgaa
    13441 ggatatttta ggatttggaa tcgttttttt cattttcttt ttaattgcga taggtactcc
    13501 agattatttc ggagatcctg aaaactatat tgaagccaaa cctttggtaa ctccaatcca
    13561 tattcaacca gaatgatatt ttttaccagc ttacgccatt cttcgagcca ttccaaataa
    13621 gttaggaggg gtagttgctc ttttgatgtc catcctggta ttatttttat tccctgtagt
    13681 ttcttctttt tgtaatcgag gatattttta ttctgtagga catcagctat tattttgaag
    13741 gtgagtaaga gatatactaa tattattatg aataggagct cgacctgtgg aagagcccta
    13801 tatctcaata ggagctttct gtactctata ttacttctta tttttcctgc taactccaat
    13861 agttagacta atttatggta agctattctc aaagggaagc ctaaacgtaa gatatgttac
    13921 cgtttcagaa aatcctgaaa gaaagaggtt aatgttgagt taaaaataat ctggagtggc
    13981 agaaaatatg cgctggattt aagctccaga aatgaacaat ttgttcctcc agagttaagt
    14041 ataaggcggt gttactagct gcacgtaagt ttttggtact taaagaaaac gtagtttcct
    14101 tataaaatta taggccaatt aaacatagcc gtttacctca cttaaaatga gcttaaatag
    14161 aagtctaatt taatccttgg cctataagta tatataccct ccctctatta atataattaa
    14221 agaaaaaaat ttcttccaaa aaattttatt aaaatattat ctgattgagt aaataaaatt
    14281 ataggccaat taaacatagc cgtttacctc acttaaaatg agctccctca tttcacataa
    14341 ggggaccccc ttatgtgaaa aacaggtcct ctttattgac ttagatattt acaccaaaaa
    14401 tagataataa gttataatta aactataggg ctcatgcccc taaaaagatc caatcttatc
    14461 taatgaagat cggtagattt gtcggaagtg gttttattta tggtatgaat ttacaagatg
    14521 cttgcagacc ggtaatgcgt gaagcggtat tttttcatga cgaaaaatta gtggttttaa
    14581 ttgtaatagc ttctctagta ggaggaagca tagcaatgtt atgaatttta gatagaagat
    14641 cctgtgattt tattgatcat aagtgattag aagtagggtg gacattattc ccagtggttg
    14701 tattattagt actagctctc ccctctttag aacttttata ttatagggat agaccttcaa
    14761 ctattacacc tctggccaca ttaaaggcaa taggtcgtca atgatattgg tcttacgaag
    14821 ttagagttcg tggaagcgaa ggtcctacag gtttctgtta tgattcttat atgctacctc
    14881 agggacaaga aaaagaagct gagggagact tatcaggctt tcgtttatta gaagttgata
    14941 accctatatt cttacctcga ggtgaatata ttcgtctcct tgtgacggga ggggatgtaa
    15001 ttcatagatt ttgtgtacct agtttaggtg taaagatcga tgcagtacct ggccggctaa
    15061 accaaacctt ttttttccca ttaaatttag gaagattttt tggccagtgt tcagaaatat
    15121 gtggagctaa tcatagtttt atgcctatta atattgaaat aataactcca gatgttttct
    15181 ctcgcttttt tacctagact tttaggttaa tttagatcat tagccttcaa agctagggga
    15241 gagaaactgg aattctcaga gtctgtgt
//
