# Supplementary material for: Mitochondrial Genome-Based Phylogeny of Turbellarians and Evidence for Accelerated Mitochondrial Evolution in Symbiotic Species
Source: bioRxiv preprint, doi:10.1101/2025.07.01.662465, version 1 (2025-07-04)
Supplement: Supplementary [file 662465_file02.zip › Supplementary/reannotated_result/first_re annotation/Discocelis tigrina MF993333/annotationDiscocelis tigrina.gbf]

LOCUS       Discocelis_tigrina     14873 bp    DNA     circular     21-JAN-2025
DEFINITION  Discocelis tigrina mitochondrion, complete genome.
ACCESSION   
VERSION
KEYWORDS    .
SOURCE      mitochondrion Discocelis tigrina
  ORGANISM  Discocelis tigrina
            Unclassified.
FEATURES             Location/Qualifiers
     source          1..14873
                     /organism="Discocelis tigrina"
                     /organelle="mitochondrion"
                     /mol_type="genomic DNA"
     gene            2..1555
                     /gene="cox1"
     CDS             2..1555
                     /gene="cox1"
                     /codon_start=1
                     /transl_table=9
                     /product="cytochrome c oxidase subunit 1"
                     /translation="-
                     ISRWLYSTNHKDIGTLYLIFGIWSGFIGTAFSFLIRSELAQPGSILNDPQLYNSIITA
                     HGLIMIFFFVMPVLIGGFGNWLIPLYLTSPDMAFPRLNNMSFWLLPPALFLLLGSFIV
                     EGGVGTGWTVYPPLSSNIAQSGPSVDMAIFSLHLAGVSSILGSINFITTMVNAKVQVS
                     WGQMPLFLWAVMVTAYMLVLSLPVLAGGLTMLLTDRNFNTTFFDPGGGGDPILFQHIF
                     WFFGHPEVYILILPGFGMISQIVTYYSGKESAFGHMGMVYAILGIGFLGFIVWAHHMY
                     TVGLDIDTRAYFTGATMIIAVPTGIKIFSWLATFYGRPLGEGMDSAGPIWATGFIFLF
                     TLGGLTGVVLASASLDISLHDTYYVVAHFHYVLSMGAVFSIFAGVVHWWSLFTGTVLN
                     TKMAIAQFWVLFTGVNLTFFPQHFLGLSGMPRRYTDYPDGFAYWNSVSSFGSLISVIG
                     VVFFVVIIWEAMLSERLVIYIVSPSSQVEWICSDNYPFSFHTNEVVSKVYVN"
     tRNA            1566..1630
                     /product="tRNA-Gly"
     rRNA            1755..2642
                     /product="16S ribosomal RNA"
     tRNA            2658..2722
                     /product="tRNA-Leu"
                     /note="codons recognized: CUN"
     tRNA            2723..2789
                     /product="tRNA-Ser"
                     /note="codons recognized: UCN"
     tRNA            2792..2858
                     /product="tRNA-Glu"
     gene            2872..3360
                     /gene="nad6"
     CDS             2872..3360
                     /gene="nad6"
                     /codon_start=1
                     /transl_table=9
                     /product="NADH dehydrogenase subunit 6"
                     /translation="MSIWFLLLVVNYFCLLSLNSLILGIFIFICSLCVSLLISIYSLS
                     WYSLIFFLVYIGGLLVLFIYISSLNFNPVFYFSKLSPLANILLKANIFFFLFFIITQI
                     TWNFSTISWSNSDMNNFSLNLFNETEVLFLINVGILLLIVLWVITKLSFRNRSALRPF
                     FG"
     gene            3365..5068
                     /gene="nad5"
     CDS             3365..5068
                     /gene="nad5"
                     /codon_start=1
                     /transl_table=9
                     /product="NADH dehydrogenase subunit 5"
                     /translation="MERHYTVNVINYNLKFGFPYTCSNVFFLLSILFSLLFMLNNNSY
                     LLILSILDTSSLNLDFCILVDWISLLFFATLCIIVSCVLKFSCVYMENDPFQVRFTWL
                     VLSFVLSMACLIFFPHFFFLLIGWDGLGITSFLLVIYYLSDSSWAAGMKTYLINRVGD
                     GFFIVGLVLFLYNGHWDINSISENNILGIIIVLGCFTKSAQFPFSSWLPAAMAAPTPV
                     SSLVHSSTLVTAGIYLMIRFADIFSQEVFILIGICGLWTLYSASLAACSEYDGKKVVA
                     YSTLSQLGLMAVAISLNLPIFAFFHLITHAMFKALIFICVGYLINNMGHFQDLRSLNG
                     LWITSPTLAITLMVSSLSLLGFPFLAGFFSKELILENQILVVNNLFNYLVLLSLPLTS
                     YYSSRLTFNILNGVNYNSISCNNDGNVLLFSIFPLYMGCIFIGCAISPTIPSFSGVVS
                     ACHLSKFFTSFFILSGIILCWFDVKINNNSFIWFCSSISFLTPFNSSFINDKLSNTGS
                     NYYYILDQGILQQTISSLDKGLTNSGSWLSSSLSYFTFPRVGYYVINILSLSFLLGIV
                     T"
     tRNA            5075..5141
                     /product="tRNA-Asp"
     gene            5199..5972
                     /gene="cox3"
     CDS             5199..5972
                     /gene="cox3"
                     /codon_start=1
                     /transl_table=9
                     /product="cytochrome c oxidase subunit 3"
                     /translation="-
                     HLVEVSPWPLFASISALGLTFGGIYWWHYNNTSIVILAFIFNLIISFCWFGDVIKENM
                     TGYHNSVVMFGFRFGMILFILSEVLFFFSFFWAYFHNCWGPQSELGFSWPPYDFNNIV
                     IDPFSIPLLNTVVLLSSGGSVTWAHHALVNQDHDQAAIGLFATVFLGAYFLFLQGNEY
                     FLSTFSINSTVYGTVFFMLTGFHGFHVTIGTILLLVCFFRHILVHFSNNQHVGFEASA
                     WYWHFVDVVWLFLYFFIYWYGFNL"
     tRNA            5977..6041
                     /product="tRNA-Leu"
                     /note="codons recognized: UUR"
     tRNA            6042..6104
                     /product="tRNA-Gln"
     tRNA            6104..6167
                     /product="tRNA-Lys"
     tRNA            6168..6233
                     /product="tRNA-Pro"
     gene            6236..6592
                     /gene="nad3"
     CDS             6236..6592
                     /gene="nad3"
                     /codon_start=1
                     /transl_table=9
                     /product="NADH dehydrogenase subunit 3"
                     /translation="MLSMGVISILIFMIFSLLVILWIVWMTRKNFSNSREKASPFECG
                     FDPKDKARIPFSLRFFLIVILFLIFDVELSLLLQLPYQLDYEHFKGRIGVIIFTWILL
                     IGTLEEWRRGVLNWKN"
     tRNA            6598..6665
                     /product="tRNA-Ser"
                     /note="codons recognized: AGN"
     gene            6669..7775
                     /gene="nad2"
     CDS             6669..7775
                     /gene="nad2"
                     /codon_start=1
                     /transl_table=9
                     /product="NADH dehydrogenase subunit 2"
                     /translation="MSVANIRFLPSMWGSSVGLIFCLSIGILISLVSNNIFLVWFGLE
                     LNMFGIIPFINSSPNQTNNILFLTPQEVNVSFFYFFVQVIGSLLFAWGGILSDWYIVS
                     IIGLTIKVGVAPFFWWVPPLLTRLDWLSIGVVSTIQKIPAILLIRLVFDLNLEICLLF
                     SVLGFLVATVGINFSSNNLKQLIAWSSISNMSILVVLIILNNSLGLLYYVFYSVLVLI
                     FCICLNFTNSDNLCNSFINGENENINTISSLLLLVFSGLPPLVSFLLKIFFLSGFFLN
                     DCSFLIMDIDMNGNSISFFYLLGSYLNSWNIVTLYISLIILQSIGYIKAFISINSSKY
                     SRLNIISNSVNNTNKIILISLGILYFISLILIWL"
     tRNA            7780..7846
                     /product="tRNA-Thr"
     tRNA            7855..7919
                     /product="tRNA-Ala"
     tRNA            7920..7986
                     /product="tRNA-Ile"
     gene            7987..8676
                     /gene="atp6"
     CDS             7987..8676
                     /gene="atp6"
                     /codon_start=1
                     /transl_table=9
                     /product="ATP synthase F0 subunit 6"
                     /translation="MVYDLFTSADFCYSNFTFINIIVWFLGLFWLYWSINLFFFSSSR
                     LNTIISYLLTWHYENIKSDCLQTIKGSYILISGLFVIILGSNIWGLFPYVFGVTTQMV
                     LTFTLSLIIWLAIVVSSIEYSFMGFLCHLTPQGAPGYLAPILNLIELVSNFIRPFTLA
                     LRLSINMTTGHVLISLMATSGVISLFTFKFFWVLMTLLITGYILFEMGICFIQGFVFS
                     LLSTNYLGEHT"
     tRNA            8682..8752
                     /product="tRNA-His"
     gene            8754..9972
                     /gene="cytb"
     CDS             8754..9972
                     /gene="cytb"
                     /note="TAA stop codon is completed by the addition of 3' A
                     residues to the mRNA"
                     /codon_start=1
                     /transl_except=(pos:9972,aa:TERM)
                     /transl_table=9
                     /product="cytochrome b"
                     /translation="MNSNNLSINSFRRDKTVLNTVNNAIYDLPSPKNISYLWNFGSLL
                     GLFLVIQILTGLFLAMHYVSDLNVAFLSVDSISREIDFGWLIRSIHANGASSFFLFLY
                     LHIGRGIYYGSYLFIHTWNSGVMIYILSMATAFLGYVLPWGQMSYWGATVITNFFSTV
                     PYVGKDLVQWIWGGFAVGYPTLTRFFSLHYILPLVIAAFVVIHLVFLHDTGSNNPLGL
                     SSAGDKVPFHPYFTIKDAFGFSIILGAFFSIAVMAPDYFGDPENYIEANPLVTPVHIQ
                     PEWYFLPAYAILRAIPNKLGGVVALLMSILVLFLFPIVSSFCNRGYFYSSGHQVLYWL
                     WISNILVLLWIGARPVEEPYVSIGWYSTVIYFMFFLLTPLLSLSYNNIFSNSDTSSLN
                     LTPNWSLNPHLDRN"
     gene            9987..11318
                     /gene="nad4"
     CDS             9987..11318
                     /gene="nad4"
                     /codon_start=1
                     /transl_table=9
                     /product="NADH dehydrogenase subunit 4"
                     /translation="MYSILLPIICTIIFSDLNYIVSLFSILIILCVPFLSASNISPFF
                     HSYGLCWDNLSVFLVILSIWITLLMCISMNNAPSLNNLFLCFTSLNTILVLSFLSSSL
                     LGFYIFFELSLIPTLIIILGWGAQPERIRAGSYLMIYTLVGSLPLLGAIIYMDFHCGS
                     VKMFSPLIDIFFFSSFDYSLFCILWILAFLIKLPIYGVHLWLPKAHVEAPVAGSMVLA
                     GVLLKLGAYGLVRSLRFLSLDLSFWSDTLFIWAIFSMCLVGIMCFRQCDLKSLVAYSS
                     VAHMSLILASCFSCDIIGINGVMGMLISHGLCSSGLFFGVQCLYENSGSRNIFLNRGI
                     LCISPLFSFFWLLLCVGNASAPPSLNLLSEFFLVSGILNFGGSLSAVFCILSVFLGGL
                     FSIYLYVLICHGKWNSSNNYWSLHSMRNYMVLFLHFFPLYGLLFLSNYIFF"
     tRNA            11323..11387
                     /product="tRNA-Val"
     gene            11391..12287
                     /gene="nad1"
     CDS             11391..12287
                     /gene="nad1"
                     /codon_start=1
                     /transl_table=9
                     /product="NADH dehydrogenase subunit 1"
                     /translation="-
                     NPFILFPWVLIILNIFIAVPFLTLLERKILGYVQSRKGPNKVSYLGILQPISDGFKLI
                     LKELGTPNMANALFFWISPVISLLLMILAWSLFPSPYSFYTFNLGMVFFLCIASLQVY
                     TLLGSGWGSNSKYALLGSVRGAAQTISYEVSLIFIIFFPCSLEFSYNIHTFLDKSIPY
                     LFFLFPIFCMWFISCLAETNRAPFDFAEGESELVSGFNIEFSALEFTCLFLSEYGNIL
                     LMSFLTAILFFPTTNLSFIAFGSLLAFSFVWVRGTLPRLRYDLLMDMAWKIFLPSVLL
                     TLFIILV"
     gene            12365..12619
                     /gene="nad4L"
     CDS             12365..12619
                     /gene="nad4L"
                     /codon_start=1
                     /transl_table=9
                     /product="NADH dehydrogenase subunit 4L"
                     /translation="MNCLLLTFRLKNMLIILFAFEFMMVNMLFAFVYLSIPFDPLSLL
                     VFLAVAAGEASMGLSLLVSILRQSGNDNITSYSLNSFEGY"
     tRNA            12622..12687
                     /product="tRNA-Arg"
     tRNA            12941..13008
                     /product="tRNA-Phe"
     tRNA            13009..13076
                     /product="tRNA-Tyr"
     tRNA            13077..13138
                     /product="tRNA-Cys"
     rRNA            13126..13913
                     /product="12S ribosomal RNA"
     tRNA            13913..13983
                     /product="tRNA-Asn"
     tRNA            13986..14049
                     /product="tRNA-Met"
     gene            14065..14784
                     /gene="cox2"
     CDS             14065..14784
                     /gene="cox2"
                     /codon_start=1
                     /transl_table=9
                     /product="cytochrome c oxidase subunit 2"
                     /translation="MFGSGLIYGINLQNACSPVSRETVLFHDENLIILIVIACLVGGS
                     LFMLWSIKFSSFDFVDHKWLEVGWTLLPVFILISLALPSLELLYYMDSPSSITPFATL
                     KAIGRQWYWSYEISVLSSDEVSSFSYDSYMLQEGSENDIDTDLAGFRLLEVDNPIFLP
                     RAEYIRLLVTGGDVIHSFCIPSLGIKVDAVPGRLNQTYFFPLNLGSYYGQCSEICGAN
                     HSFMPINVEVIPTNIFLNFFN"
     tRNA            14785..14849
                     /product="tRNA-Trp"
ORIGIN      
        1 atgaatatct cgttggttat attctactaa tcataaggat ataggaacgt tatatttaat
       61 tttcggtata tgatccgggt ttataggaac ggcttttagt tttttaatcc gttccgagtt
      121 ggctcaaccg ggaagtatat tgaatgaccc acaactgtat aaaagaatta tcaccgcaca
      181 cggtttaata atgattttct tctttgtaat gccagtactt ataggaggtt tcggaaaatg
      241 gttaatacca ctatatttaa ccagtccaga tatggctttc ccccgactca aaaaaatgag
      301 gttttgatta ttaccacccg cactgttctt actactagga tcttttattg ttgagggtgg
      361 tgtaggtacc ggctggacag tctacccccc attatcaaga aatatagctc aaaggggacc
      421 aagagttgat atggctattt tctctctaca tttggcagga gtaagatcta tattaggttc
      481 tataaacttt attactacaa tggtaaaagc taaggttcaa gtttcttgag gacaaatgcc
      541 attattttta tgggctgtga tggtaacagc ttatatgttg gtattatcac taccagtctt
      601 agctggtgga ttaactatgt tattaactga tcgaaacttt aataccacct tctttgatcc
      661 ggggggtggg ggagacccta tattatttca acatatattt tgattttttg gacatccaga
      721 agtatatatc ttaatcctcc ccggatttgg tatgatttca caaatagtta catattacag
      781 tggaaaggaa agtgcttttg gtcatatggg tatggtatat gctattttgg gaatagggtt
      841 tctaggattt atcgtttggg ctcatcatat gtatactgtc ggtctagata tagatacacg
      901 agcgtatttc acaggagcta ctatgattat agctgtacct acaggtataa agatatttag
      961 ttggttagct actttttacg gccgaccctt aggggaaggt atggatagcg caggtccaat
     1021 atgagcaaca ggatttatct tcctatttac tttaggtggt ttaactggag tggtcttagc
     1081 tagagcaagt ttagatataa gactacatga tacatattat gtggttgcac atttccatta
     1141 cgtactatca atgggagctg tgttctctat atttgctggg gtagtacact gatggtctct
     1201 gtttactgga acagtactaa atacaaagat ggctatagct cagttttgag tactatttac
     1261 aggggtaaat ctaacctttt tccctcagca tttcttagga ttgagaggga tgccccgacg
     1321 ttatacagat tatccggatg gtttcgcata ttgaaaaagt gtatcgtcat ttggttcatt
     1381 aatatcagtt ataggtgtag tatttttcgt agtaattata tgggaagcta tgttaagaga
     1441 acgtttagta atttatatag tctctcctag ctcacaggtt gagtggattt gttcagacaa
     1501 ttacccattt agtttccata caaatgaagt tgttagaaag gtttatgtaa aataaatata
     1561 aaagattctt tctagtttat aaagaatatt tgtcttccaa acaaagggac cttaatataa
     1621 gggaaagaaa aaaaattaca cttgagattt cgtaatgtct aaaatcttga taaagatatt
     1681 atatacactt attatattgg ttaaatctta ccttttgtat catgatctaa taaattttta
     1741 taaatattaa tatacccgaa acttttggat tatatatcat ctagttagga acaaattttt
     1801 tccagggttt tgttaaaaaa agatggagag ataagaataa atattatagt cggcaaaagt
     1861 tatatctggt tagaagatta ataatttctt tttaagatgt ggggttcaag tttcacattt
     1921 tatatatagg taagattata taattattgt tttagatgag aagtgtctat taactaataa
     1981 gtattataac tgtaatacgt tttattttat accttagtta gagttttcta aatcaacata
     2041 taaatatatt gttagaataa gtaaaataaa taaattcata agaactcaat gtttttacaa
     2101 ctgtttatca aaaacatttc ctttagtaaa tatttaaagg tattacctgc tcaatgttta
     2161 aatataaatt gctgcggtat cttaactgca ctaaggtagc ataattaatt gtcttttaaa
     2221 tggtgacttg tttgaatggt tatatgagaa aagaattttt tttgaattaa tatgaaatta
     2281 tattctttgg tcaaaatacc aagatataaa agaaagacga gaagaccctg ttgagtttta
     2341 caatacattt attgtttaat gggaaatttg atttcatttt gaaatctatt agatcctaaa
     2401 ttttttattt ggaaatagga taaagttacc acagggataa caggataata ttgactaaga
     2461 gttctaatcg aagtctgtga ttattacctc gatgttgaat cgaaatatct atttaatgca
     2521 gcaattaaat aagagggtct gttcgacctt tgaaatttca cgtgatttga gttaagaccg
     2581 gcgtgagcca ggtcggtttc tatcttcttt tgaatcagtt ttgtacgaaa ggaattgatg
     2641 atttaatact ttttaaattc ggggtggcag agtatatgcg gcagaattag aatctgcaga
     2701 tgagtgaaaa actcccctga aagatcttta agaagtttag ttcgttttgt tttgaaaaca
     2761 aaaagaggga tatatattcc caaagatctc ccttatttta gtgtataact ggcacattaa
     2821 gttttctcct taaaagagtt ctattagaac aaatgagatt aacgattgtc aatgagcatt
     2881 tgatttttat tattagttgt taaatatttt tgccttcttt ccttaaaatc tttaatttta
     2941 ggcattttca tatttatatg tagtttgtgt gttagactat taataagaat atattcttta
     3001 tcctgatact ctttgatatt tttcttggtt tatataggtg ggttgctagt attatttata
     3061 tatatatcat cattgaaatt caatccagta ttctattttt ctaagttatc tcctcttgct
     3121 aaaatattat taaaggccaa tatatttttt ttcttatttt ttataataac tcaaatcacg
     3181 tgaaatttca gaaccattag gtggagaaat agagatatga aaaattttag tttaaattta
     3241 tttaatgaaa ccgaagtact atttctaata aatgtgggaa tattattatt aattgtttta
     3301 tgggtaataa caaagctgtc tttccgaaat cggagagcac tccgaccttt ttttggttaa
     3361 tattatggaa cgacactata cagtgaatgt aattaattac aatttaaagt ttggatttcc
     3421 ttatacttgt tccaaagtat tctttttatt aagaatttta ttcagcttgt tatttatgct
     3481 taataaaaaa agttatttat tgatattaag tatattagat acttcatcat taaacctaga
     3541 tttttgtatc ttagtagatt gaattagatt actttttttt gccactttgt gtattatagt
     3601 atcttgtgtt ttaaagtttt catgtgtata tatggaaaaa gatccatttc aagtgcggtt
     3661 tacatgattg gtcttaagtt ttgttttatc aatggcatgc ttaatatttt tcccccattt
     3721 cttcttttta ctgatagggt gggacggttt aggaataaca agatttctgt tagtaatata
     3781 ttacttaagg gattcttctt gagctgcagg aatgaagacc tatttaatta atcgagtggg
     3841 ggacggattt tttatagtag gcttagtatt atttttatat aaaggtcatt gagatataaa
     3901 aagtataaga gaaaataata tcttaggcat tataatagtt ttagggtgtt ttacaaagag
     3961 ggctcaattt cccttttcaa gatggttgcc agccgcaatg gccgcaccca cccccgtgtc
     4021 atctttagtg cactcatcta cattagttac tgctggtata tatttaatga ttcgatttgc
     4081 tgatatattt tcacaagaag tattcatcct aattgggata tgtgggttgt gaactcttta
     4141 ttcggccagg ttagctgctt gttctgaata tgatggtaag aaggtggttg catattctac
     4201 tttgagacag ttaggcttaa tggcagttgc aatttcatta aatcttccta tattcgcttt
     4261 ctttcattta ataactcatg caatgttcaa ggctttaata tttatatgtg taggatattt
     4321 aattaataaa atgggacatt tccaagatct ccggagctta aaagggttgt ggattacatc
     4381 accaacatta gctataactt taatggttag gagattgtcc ttattaggct tcccattctt
     4441 ggcaggcttc ttctccaagg agttaatatt agagaatcaa attttggtag taaataacct
     4501 ttttaattat ttggtgttac tatcattacc tttaacatca tattacagct ctcggctaac
     4561 atttaatata ttaaatgggg ttaaatataa aagaataagc tgtaaaaatg atggaaaagt
     4621 attattattt tctatatttc ctctatatat ggggtgtatc tttatagggt gtgctatatc
     4681 ccccacaata cccagtttta gtggggttgt atccgcctgt catttaagta agttctttac
     4741 aaggttcttc attttgtccg gcataatatt atgttggttt gacgtaaaga taaaaaaaaa
     4801 tagttttatt tggttttgca gctcaataag ttttttaacc ccatttaata ggaggtttat
     4861 aaatgataag ctcagaaaaa caggtagaaa ttactattat atattagatc aaggaatatt
     4921 acaacaaacc ataaggtcat tagataaggg gttaacaaaa agaggtagtt gattatccag
     4981 ttcattaaga tactttacgt ttcctcgagt tggctattat gtgataaaaa tattatcttt
     5041 aagattttta ctaggaattg taacttaaag attcaaagag ttagtatata tattataatt
     5101 ggttgtcggc ctttagaagg aatatttatt tccacttttt gttgaaagca tctattataa
     5161 aacgagtaaa catatcaaag agtagatata gaacgccatt tcatttagtt gaggtaagcc
     5221 catggccctt attcgcttca attagtgcat tgggcttaac tttcggaggt atttattggt
     5281 gacattataa taaaacaaga atagttatat tagcatttat atttaattta atcatctcct
     5341 tctgttgatt tggagatgta ataaaggaaa aaatgactgg ttatcataat agggtagtaa
     5401 tgtttgggtt tcgatttggg atgatactat ttatattatc agaggttctt ttcttctttt
     5461 cttttttctg agcttatttt cataattgct ggggtccaca gagagagctt gggttttctt
     5521 gaccccctta tgattttaat aatatagtta ttgatccatt ttctatacct ttattaaaaa
     5581 cggtagtact attgtcctcc ggagggagag ttacttgagc acatcatgct ttggttaatc
     5641 aagatcatga tcaagctgct ataggccttt ttgctacagt atttttggga gcttatttct
     5701 tgttcctcca aggaaaagaa tacttcttaa gaacattttc tattaataga acagtatatg
     5761 gaacagtctt ttttatgttg actggatttc atggatttca tgtaactata ggcactattt
     5821 tattgttagt atgttttttt cgacatattt tagtacattt ttctaaaaac caacatgttg
     5881 gctttgaggc ctcggcttga tattgacact ttgttgacgt ggtttgatta tttttatact
     5941 tcttcatata ttgatatggt tttaatttat aaatatttta gggtggcaga taatatgcac
     6001 tagatttaag ctctagggat gagtataatt actcctctaa atatgggaga gtgtattcag
     6061 cacgttagtt tttggtacta agagtaaacg tagttttctc ataaatttga aagcgaataa
     6121 tagcagcgga ttcttactcc gtaggtgggt tgcattaccc tcaaatttta ggggtagttt
     6181 aataaaatat taactttggg agttaaagat cgaaagtcct attcgtccct aaattatgtt
     6241 atcaatggga gtaatttcta tcttaatatt tatgatattc agtttattag taatattatg
     6301 aattgtatgg atgacccgaa agaaattttc aaaatcacgg gaaaaggcaa gaccttttga
     6361 atgtggtttt gatccgaagg ataaggcacg aatacccttt tccctccgct tttttttaat
     6421 agtgatacta ttccttattt ttgatgtaga attgtcatta ctattacaat tgccttatca
     6481 attagattat gagcatttta agggacgaat aggagtgata atatttactt ggattctact
     6541 aatagggacc ttagaggaat ggcgacgggg agttttaaat tgaaagaaat aattttaggg
     6601 aagttcaaat tgattcaaag agctgctaac tctttaaaga gtaattaata attattcact
     6661 tcccttaaat gtcagttgca aatattcgct ttctgccaag aatgtgagga agatcggtgg
     6721 gattaatatt ttgtttatct ataggaatat taatatctct agttaggaat aaaatatttt
     6781 tggtttgatt tggacttgaa ttaaatatgt ttggtattat accatttatt aattcaagtc
     6841 caaatcaaac caaaaatatt ttattcctaa ctcctcagga agttaaagta tctttctttt
     6901 atttttttgt acaggtgata ggaaggctac tttttgcttg ggggggaata ttaagggatt
     6961 ggtatatagt aagtattata ggtttaacta ttaaggtggg agttgctccc ttcttttggt
     7021 gagtaccacc tttattaact cgtttagatt gattgtctat aggagttgtt agaactattc
     7081 aaaagattcc tgctatatta ttaattcggt tggtgtttga tttaaaatta gaaatatgct
     7141 tactgtttag tgttttgggg tttttggtgg ctacggtagg cataaaattt tcttctaaaa
     7201 aattgaagca gttaatagct tgatcatcaa taaggaaaat gaggatatta gtagttttaa
     7261 taatcctaaa taataggtta ggattattat attatgtttt ttacagagta ttagttttga
     7321 ttttttgtat ttgtcttaaa tttactaatt ctgacaatct ttgcaattct tttattaaag
     7381 gggaaaaaga aaaaatcaaa actattagaa gtctacttct ccttgttttc tccggcctcc
     7441 cacccttagt aagtttcctt ttaaagatct ttttcttaag cggtttcttt ttgaaagact
     7501 gttcctttct gataatggat attgatatga aaggtaaaag aatctccttc ttttatttat
     7561 taggcaggta tttaaataga tgaaatatag tgacgcttta tataagatta ataattctac
     7621 agtctatagg atatataaag gctttcataa gtataaaatc tagtaagtat tcacgtctta
     7681 atataatatc aaattctgta aaaaaaacaa aaaagataat tttaatatct ttaggtatat
     7741 tatattttat cagtcttata ttgatatggt tataattatt gcttcaaagt caaaatagag
     7801 acgtaagtct tgtaaactta aaattgaata ttatcttctg aagcaaaatt aaatcaaacg
     7861 gtagtttaaa aataaaacgc caattttgca tgttggtaat tggccaatcc actgtttgaa
     7921 atgtgaggac tgcgaatgca ggttactgtg atatagtaaa ctttggataa aaatatctcc
     7981 acattaatgg tgtatgattt attcactaga gcagattttt gttattctaa ttttacattt
     8041 ataaaaataa ttgtatggtt tttaggacta ttttgattat attgaagaat aaatttattc
     8101 ttcttttcct catcccggtt aaatactatt atatcttatt tacttacatg acattatgaa
     8161 aatattaagt ctgactgttt acaaacaatt aagggatctt atatattgat ttccggcctg
     8221 tttgtaatta ttttaggtag taacatatga ggccttttcc cttatgtctt tggggttact
     8281 actcagatgg tgctaacttt tacactatct ttaattatat gattagctat agtagtttct
     8341 tcaatagagt actcatttat gggattttta tgtcatttaa ctccacaagg agctcctggt
     8401 tacttagctc ccatattaaa tttgattgaa ttagtaagta attttattcg tccctttact
     8461 ttagctttac gattgagaat aaaaatgacc acaggtcatg tattaattag tttgatggca
     8521 acttcagggg taatatcttt atttacattt aagttttttt gagttttgat gactttatta
     8581 attacaggtt acatactttt tgaaatgggt atatgtttta tacagggatt tgtatttagc
     8641 ttattaagta ctaattactt aggagaacat acttaatata taagagtagt agttcaattt
     8701 tagaatcttg ctttgtggtt gcaaaggtat acaattatat gtatctctct tcaatgaaaa
     8761 gtaataattt atctataaat tcttttcgac gggataagac cgttcttaaa acagtcaaaa
     8821 aagcaattta tgatttacct tctcccaaga aaatatcgta tttgtgaaaa tttggctccc
     8881 tattaggttt atttttggtt atacaaatat taactggttt atttttagca atgcactatg
     8941 tttcggattt aaaagtagcc ttcctatcag tcgactctat aagtcgagaa atagattttg
     9001 gttggttaat acgaagtata catgctaacg gggcatcctc ctttttctta ttcttatatt
     9061 tacatattgg tcggggtata tattatggct cctacttatt tattcatact tgaaatagag
     9121 gtgtaatgat atatatatta tccatggcta ctgccttttt aggctatgtg cttccttgag
     9181 gacaaatgtc ctattgaggg gcaacggtta taactaaatt tttctctact gttccttatg
     9241 ttggaaagga tttagtgcag tggatttgag gggggttcgc cgttggttat cccactttaa
     9301 cccgcttctt ctctttacat tatattttac ctttggtgat agccgcattt gtggttattc
     9361 atcttgtgtt tttgcatgac acgggctcta ataatccttt gggattaagt tctgcaggag
     9421 ataaggttcc tttccacccc tattttacaa taaaggatgc ctttgggttc agtataatat
     9481 taggcgcgtt cttttctatt gcggttatgg cacctgacta ttttggtgac ccagagaaat
     9541 atatagaggc taaccctctg gttactcctg tacatattca acctgaatgg tactttttac
     9601 ccgcttatgc tatattgcga gctataccta ataagttggg tggggtggtt gcactattaa
     9661 tgtcaatttt ggtgttattt ctatttccta tagtatcttc attttgtaat cggggatact
     9721 tttattcatc gggccatcaa gtattatatt ggctatgaat aagtaaaata ttagtactat
     9781 tatggattgg ggctcggcct gttgaagaac cttatgttag tattggttga tataggacag
     9841 taatatactt tatgtttttt ttgttaaccc ctttattaag tctgaggtac aataatatat
     9901 ttagaaattc agatacttct tctttgaatc ttaccccaaa atggagctta aaacctcatt
     9961 tggaccggaa atccaagatt catataatgt ataggatatt attaccaatt atatgcacaa
    10021 ttatatttag ggacttaaaa tatattgtaa gtttatttag gattcttatc atactatgtg
    10081 tacctttttt aagagcctcc aaaataaggc ctttctttca ttcatatgga ttgtgttggg
    10141 ataacttatc ggttttttta gtaatattat ctatatggat aaccttatta atgtgtattt
    10201 ctatgaaaaa agcacccagg ttaaaaaaat tatttctatg tttcactagt ttaaatacca
    10261 ttttagtctt atccttttta agcaggagcc ttttgggttt ttatatattt tttgaattat
    10321 ctttgatacc cacccttata ataattttgg gatgaggagc tcaaccggaa cgtattcggg
    10381 ctggaagata tcttatgatt tatacgttag tagggtccct ccccctatta ggggccataa
    10441 tatatatgga ttttcattgc gggagggtaa agatgtttag gcccctaata gatatatttt
    10501 tttttagtag attcgactat aggttgttct gtatactttg aatcttagcc tttttaataa
    10561 agttaccaat atacggtgtt cacttatgat tgcctaaggc tcatgtagag gctccagtag
    10621 caggctctat ggttttagca ggggtactgt taaagttagg cgcttatggg ttagttcgct
    10681 ctttgcgctt tcttagattg gatttatcat tttgaaggga taccttattt atatgagcta
    10741 tttttagtat gtgtttagtg ggaataatgt gtttccgtca atgtgatcta aagtctttgg
    10801 ttgcatattc ttctgtagca catatgtcat taatacttgc atcttgtttc tcatgtgaca
    10861 ttataggtat taacggtgtt atgggtatgt taatatccca cggattgtgt tcttctggct
    10921 tattctttgg cgtccaatgt ttatatgaaa aaagaggatc ccggaaaatt tttttaaatc
    10981 ggggaatatt gtgtatttcc cccctctttt ccttcttttg attattatta tgtgtgggta
    11041 atgcctccgc acccccctca ttaaatttat taagggagtt ctttttagta tcaggaatat
    11101 taaactttgg tggtagacta tccgctgtgt tttgtatttt atcggtcttt ttaggtgggc
    11161 tatttaggat atatttatac gtattaatat gtcatggtaa gtgaaaatca tcaaataaat
    11221 attgatcatt acactctatg cgaaaatata tggtattatt tctacatttc tttcctttat
    11281 acggtttatt gtttttgaga aattatatat ttttttaatc atagatttat attttattta
    11341 aaatatgttg cttacaccaa caagaaagat accttatctt aaatctaaat ttgaatccat
    11401 tcatattatt cccctgagta ttaataatat taaatatatt tatagcggta ccttttttaa
    11461 ccttattaga gcgtaagata ttaggctatg tccaatctcg aaagggcccc aaaaaggtaa
    11521 gttatttagg gattttacaa cccataaggg atggatttaa gttaatattg aaggaattag
    11581 gtactcctaa aatggcaaaa gccttatttt tttggataag tcctgtaata tcattattat
    11641 taatgatctt ggcttggtct ttatttccct ccccctatag gttctatact tttaatttag
    11701 gaatggtatt ttttctatgt atagctagct tacaagtata tacattgtta ggttcggggt
    11761 ggggttcaaa atcaaagtat gcccttctag ggtctgtgcg cggagccgcg caaacaatat
    11821 cttatgaggt atctttaatt tttattatct ttttcccttg tagattggaa tttagttata
    11881 atatacatac atttttagac aagagtattc cctatctttt tttcctattt cccatatttt
    11941 gcatgtggtt tatttcatgt ttggctgaaa ctaatcgagc tcccttcgac tttgctgagg
    12001 gggagagtga gttggtatca ggttttaaca tagaattttc tgcgttagaa tttacttgtt
    12061 tatttttatc agagtatggc aacattcttt taatgagatt tctcacggca atattatttt
    12121 tccccaccac taatttatca tttatagctt ttggttcgct cttagctttt agttttgtat
    12181 gagtgcgggg cactctcccc cgactccgct atgatttatt aatggatatg gcatggaaga
    12241 tatttttacc atcagtatta ttaacgctgt tcattatatt agtttagttc aagattggat
    12301 atattttggt atttagcccc atcttatttt gtttagtttg gatatctttt tttttatatt
    12361 tataatgaaa tgcctattac ttacatttcg acttaagaaa atgctaataa tattattcgc
    12421 tttcgaattt atgatggtaa aaatgttatt tgcttttgta tacttaagta taccgtttga
    12481 cccattatct ttattagtct tcctggcggt tgcggctgga gaggcaagaa tgggattaag
    12541 tctattagta tctattttac gacagagagg aaaagacaaa attactagat actctctgaa
    12601 ttcttttgag ggctattaaa tcacgagaaa ttcaaaaagc gaagaatggt ttcgacccat
    12661 ttattgggta cacataccct cttgtgtttg ccacaaatgt ctaatattcc atttattcca
    12721 gttagaggta taattatgat tactatagga ttgtgagttt tattagtatt ttttactgtt
    12781 atagtccctt tcgaagatat taagaatggg ggagcaagct cctcatccca aaatggttta
    12841 tctaattgac cttggaacta aattcaagtt ttaaataatc cagatgtacg tagtaaaata
    12901 aatattttaa tggaactggg tgacttttag tctaaacaaa tctttgatag ctaaaatttt
    12961 tatagtgtgg tcttgaagcg gccgaggtga agatatcttc tcaaagaaaa tggggtagtc
    13021 taattatgaa gatattggat tgtagctcta atgatgagaa taaatctctc ccatgagggc
    13081 tggtagcata taaagtgtat tgaattgcag attcaagggt gtttagaaac ccagccctaa
    13141 tagttatttg gttttggtta gataaagatt tgatgttaaa accagcataa aagaattata
    13201 attattaaga taaacacaat atataaatta tcatatttag tggtggattt ttataaataa
    13261 aagtgagagc ttgtttaagt taatatcaat gaggggcaaa tattaggtgc cagcagctgc
    13321 ggttatacct attcttctcc tttatttttg ggctaaatat aaaattttat tttcagatta
    13381 aaagatctta gttaggttaa atttttaaga tattttttta tattctgaaa aactaaatta
    13441 tcaaaattat tataaaaacc aagattaggt accttattat taataagagt aaatatgaat
    13501 acccagagta gtaatatttt gaaactcaaa agacctggcg gtgttaagat ttcctaccag
    13561 aggagtgtgc taagtaatag acaatccgct aattaataaa cccttaaatg atttagtcag
    13621 tgtacggccg ctatggtcaa ttttattaga atatcgaaat tggcactata tttctacttt
    13681 aactagttaa aacaggtcaa tgtgctgctg atgtaagggg ttgaaggtgc gctattttaa
    13741 ttaagataaa agattatatg ttttaacaca tatatgaatt cagatttggt agtaacaaaa
    13801 tataaaatac gtttttgtga acataggtaa agcttcgtgt acacatcgcc cgtcgctctt
    13861 tttaaaagaa aagagaagtc gtaacatggt aatcttaata gaaattgagg tttaaaaggt
    13921 agtataaaaa aaattatata aagctgttaa ctttgtgatg tgctctacca agcacccttt
    13981 tagtttagag gataagttat ttataaacta tagggctcat gaccctaaaa agattttgat
    14041 ctcctctaat tgaaaacaaa aggaatgttt ggtagaggac tgatatatgg tatcaaatta
    14101 cagaaagcct gtagaccagt atctcgtgaa acagtattat tccatgatga gaacttaata
    14161 atattaatag tgatagcttg tttggtgggg ggaagtctat ttatgttatg atctattaag
    14221 ttctcatcat ttgactttgt agatcataag tggttagagg tagggtggac cctattacct
    14281 gtttttattt taataagtct agccttaccc tccttagaat tattatatta tatggataga
    14341 ccatcatcaa ttacaccttt tgctacttta aaggcaatag gccgccaatg atattgatca
    14401 tatgagataa gcgttttaag ctcagatgag gtatccagtt ttagatacga ttcatatatg
    14461 ttacaagagg gtagtgaaaa agatatagat actgatttag caggcttccg tttattggaa
    14521 gtggataatc ctattttctt accccgagct gaatatattc ggttattagt aaccgggggg
    14581 gatgtaattc atagtttttg tattccaagg ctgggtataa aggtagatgc tgtacctggt
    14641 cgtttaaatc aaacatattt tttcccgtta aatctaggca gatattatgg ccaatgttcc
    14701 gagatttgtg gagctaacca tagttttatg cctattaaag tagaagttat acctacaaat
    14761 atatttttaa atttctttaa ttaaagattc ttaggttata tagaccataa gccttcaaag
    14821 cttatagaga aaagtttttt cagattctga ttgaaagaat attttaaaag tgg
//
