# Supplementary material for: Mitochondrial Genome-Based Phylogeny of Turbellarians and Evidence for Accelerated Mitochondrial Evolution in Symbiotic Species
Source: bioRxiv preprint, doi:10.1101/2025.07.01.662465, version 1 (2025-07-04)
Supplement: Supplementary [file 662465_file02.zip › Supplementary/reannotated_result/first_re annotation/Eurylepta cornuta MF993334/annotationEurylepta cornuta.gbf]

LOCUS       Eurylepta_cornuta      15909 bp    DNA     circular     21-JAN-2025
DEFINITION  Eurylepta cornuta mitochondrion, complete genome.
ACCESSION   
VERSION
KEYWORDS    .
SOURCE      mitochondrion Eurylepta cornuta
  ORGANISM  Eurylepta cornuta
            Unclassified.
FEATURES             Location/Qualifiers
     source          1..15909
                     /organism="Eurylepta cornuta"
                     /organelle="mitochondrion"
                     /mol_type="genomic DNA"
     gene            90..1583
                     /gene="cox1"
     CDS             90..1583
                     /gene="cox1"
                     /codon_start=1
                     /transl_table=9
                     /product="cytochrome c oxidase subunit 1"
                     /translation="MWSGLIGTALSFIIRLELGQPGSLLQNSHVYNTVITAHGLIMIF
                     FFVMPVMIGGFGNWLIPIYVGAQDMNFPRLNNLSLWLLIPAIALMLSSLVIGEGVGGG
                     WTIYPPLSSNMAHSSSSVDIAIFALHLAGASSILGSINFISTVGNSNKGSVNWARHSL
                     FIWAMIITAYMLVLSLPVLAGGITMLLTDRNFNTSFFDPGGGGDPILFQHIFWFFGHP
                     EVYILILPGFGMVSQIVTFYSGKDEAFGHIGMLYAIVGIGVLGFVVWAHHMYTVGLDV
                     DSRGYFTGATMVIAVPTGIKIFSWLSTYHGRPLRDLFEVPAALWSLGFIFLFTIGGLT
                     GVVLASASLDVCLHDTYYVVAHFHYVLSMGAVFTIFAGLVHWWPLFTGVALKSTLVVA
                     HFWVMFIGVNVTFFPQHFLGLSGMPRRYSDYPDGYAYWNAVSSYGSLLSVVGVTFFIV
                     TIWEAIVAERKILFVVGPSTHPEWTNSSLPYGEHSLDLSLAHVVKVN"
     tRNA            1588..1648
                     /product="tRNA-Gly"
     rRNA            1765..2735
                     /product="16S ribosomal RNA"
     tRNA            2684..2745
                     /product="tRNA-Leu"
                     /note="codons recognized: CUN"
     tRNA            2740..2803
                     /product="tRNA-Glu"
     gene            2811..3296
                     /gene="nad6"
     CDS             2811..3296
                     /gene="nad6"
                     /codon_start=1
                     /transl_table=9
                     /product="NADH dehydrogenase subunit 6"
                     /translation="MVSWGLLLGINYLCMYANNTLKLGGMILILSINISVIVSLNYLS
                     WLSLIFFIIYIGGLLVLFFYLSSLNYNPIFSLSKLSLTSSMLVKINSGLVILLGSLSY
                     TFSEGSFSFITSNFNNFSNSLFNEEEFNSLILVGVMLLLVLWLVTKLTYNTRGALRPT
                     F"
     tRNA            3303..3364
                     /product="tRNA-Ser"
                     /note="codons recognized: UCN"
     gene            3365..5020
                     /gene="nad5"
     CDS             3365..5020
                     /gene="nad5"
                     /codon_start=1
                     /transl_table=9
                     /product="NADH dehydrogenase subunit 5"
                     /translation="MKSHLHYVSNLFLLLGVVVFGLTGNSFMFSWNVADLGSCSLDLL
                     VLVDWVSLTFFFTLSIIVSCVLKFSSIYMENEKFFLRFHFLVYSFVFSMFCLIFFPHF
                     FFLLVGWDGLGITSFLLVIYYLSSSSWAAGMKTYLINRLGDGLFLVALGLLLIQGHWD
                     INGIANNQVYWGFILVLVLGCFTKSAQFPFSSWLPAAMAAPTPVSSLVHSSTLVTAGI
                     YLLIRFSSIIPNWMFFFIGVMGLWTLYGASLAACFECDAKKIVAYSTLSQLGFMVVSI
                     SSGLENFAFFHLITHAMFKAMMFICVGYFMVNNNHFQDFRSLSGMWKCSPFVSISLVV
                     SGLSLIGFPFMSGFFSKELVLESNLFCVNEVFFNLLLLSLPLTSFYASRLIFQLFNGN
                     GYNVFSRCNDNSTVLMSLIPLYLGSILIGSLGSSFFLSNSFLYPSSYFKLFVNFLIFS
                     GVSWAWIGVNNNSPSFNWFYSEILYTSPFNGNFWVDGISDLGEDINYLFDQGSLSNFI
                     FNMDFGILKAGGWVSNMYYYFLSPSVGLYIILGFLVLSLSWYI"
     tRNA            5019..5083
                     /product="tRNA-Asp"
     tRNA            5086..5145
                     /product="tRNA-Leu"
                     /note="codons recognized: UUR"
     tRNA            5152..5213
                     /product="tRNA-Gln"
     tRNA            5214..5276
                     /product="tRNA-Pro"
     tRNA            5280..5342
                     /product="tRNA-Lys"
     gene            5382..5699
                     /gene="nad3"
     CDS             5382..5699
                     /gene="nad3"
                     /codon_start=1
                     /transl_table=9
                     /product="NADH dehydrogenase subunit 3"
                     /translation="MLIALIMVWAIWSSRKNYINSREKSSPFECGFDPKDKARIPFSL
                     RFFIIIILFIIFDVELSLLLQLPLQFENGYFKSRVLISLFIWILLLGTLEEWRRGVLS
                     WKD"
     tRNA            5700..5763
                     /product="tRNA-Ser"
                     /note="codons recognized: AGN"
     gene            5764..6846
                     /gene="nad2"
     CDS             5764..6846
                     /gene="nad2"
                     /codon_start=1
                     /transl_table=9
                     /product="NADH dehydrogenase subunit 2"
                     /translation="MISFLNLNNNKWLSNLCLLLVMLLGVLICVSSSNLFILWFGLEL
                     NMFGVIPFIVLNSNPNNQNKDLNVGIYYFIIQVIGSILFSWGSVVGSSSILGLSGLLI
                     KMGVVPFFWWVPSVLSRVDWGSFLLLSTLQKIPSVLLIRISFDLSFNVCLFICLVGLV
                     VSVIGINFSSGNFKLLLAWSSVGNMSLVVILATLYFNLGSLYFTCYAISVLGFILCIS
                     SPNSGDINNNENNGGVNSLINISFFLLIFSGLPPLLGFITKVVLFSGLSICESDMMIK
                     QISVIDNNNYMVDYPIYNVIGSWSLSIVISFILILQIIAYIKVFISVYTSISINLQGS
                     SRSTNSNYLEAMLVVGLLSTLPLVLL"
     tRNA            6847..6917
                     /product="tRNA-Asn"
     tRNA            6920..6982
                     /product="tRNA-Ile"
     gene            6984..7649
                     /gene="atp6"
     CDS             6984..7649
                     /gene="atp6"
                     /codon_start=1
                     /transl_table=9
                     /product="ATP synthase F0 subunit 6"
                     /translation="MIFDLFSSADYCYSNLGLFNNVIWVLGFIWLFWNINLFFYSLNR
                     LSQFFSILLSWHYENIKSSNISNIKGSYIIIGGSFFLILGSNLWGLFPYVFGLTTQMV
                     LTFSASWIIWLSIVWSSGEYSILKFFSSFTPSGSPGYLAPVLSIIEIISNVIRPLTLC
                     LRLSINITTGHVFLNLMGVGSNSILLLVILMWGYLLFEMGIGFIQGFVFSLLTSQYLG
                     EHV"
     gene            7642..8553
                     /gene="nad1"
     CDS             7642..8553
                     /gene="nad1"
                     /codon_start=1
                     /transl_table=9
                     /product="NADH dehydrogenase subunit 1"
                     /translation="MFNFLIFLIPWAFIFINVIIAIPFLTLLERKVIGYIQNRKGPNK
                     VSYLGLLQPISDGGKLIFKELGTPSYANIILFWFSPIASLMLMIVGWGIFPSYFSSYS
                     LNLGVVFFLCVASLQVYTLLGSGWGSNSKYALLGSVRGAAQTISYEVALILVIFLPCC
                     LENSYSFLNYLYKCYPYFFILFPILLIWVISSLAETNRAPFDFAEGESELVSGFNVEY
                     SAFEFACLFLSEYGNILLMSFLTSLLFFNSGLFIYILIGLSVTFWFVWVRSALPRFRY
                     DLLMNLAWKVFLPISLFFIFLVITIWL"
     tRNA            8547..8606
                     /product="tRNA-Thr"
     tRNA            8607..8670
                     /product="tRNA-His"
     gene            8672..9829
                     /gene="cytb"
     CDS             8672..9829
                     /gene="cytb"
                     /codon_start=1
                     /transl_table=9
                     /product="cytochrome b"
                     /translation="MYNGNLNLVFSPRRDEAVINFTNSLLYDLPSPKNISFWWGFGSL
                     LGLFLIIQLATGLFLAMHYVSDLNVSFQSVDSLNREVGLGWLIRAIHANGASAYFLFL
                     YLHIGRGVYYSSYLLNKSWNTGVLILFLSMAAAFLGYVLPWGQMSYWGATVITNFFST
                     VPYVGLELVEWIWGGFAVGYPTLTRFFALHFLIPFAILGLVLVHIIFLHEGGSNNPLG
                     LASNGDKIPFHPYFSIKDIMGYSVVILFFLCVVVYSPDFFTDPENFIEANALVTPVHI
                     MPEWYFLPAYAILRSIPNKLGGVIALVLSVAILFIFPLIFCNDKRGSQYSVALQVSFW
                     VWLSSILVLLWIGSRPVEDPYIMIGQLSTIVYFSYFVILPAISVDLFKGNG"
     gene            9822..10106
                     /gene="nad4L"
     CDS             9822..10106
                     /gene="nad4L"
                     /codon_start=1
                     /transl_table=9
                     /product="NADH dehydrogenase subunit 4L"
                     /translation="MVSSLIFLLFILNGGLLIVRAKSILIMLFAFEVLILNIFLIYSF
                     SNSLSDISSCLIFLSVVAGEASLGLSLLVSVVRSYGKDNNTNNNINCEGY"
     gene            10091..11428
                     /gene="nad4"
     CDS             10091..11428
                     /gene="nad4"
                     /codon_start=1
                     /transl_table=9
                     /product="NADH dehydrogenase subunit 4"
                     /translation="MWSILGLGASLLFINEISVITFVVSGLVILITKYLVISFSHFIS
                     FHSYFVFFDQISSFLCLLSVWITLLMGLAMLNAENKKFLYFNFGALNLILLFAFTVND
                     YISFFIFFELSLIPTLIIILGWGVQPERVRAGSYLIIYTVVGAIPLLLCIIYSYYNSG
                     CTNIVYSSIGNLFTITLEYSWIVIFWVFGFLIKLPVYGAHLWLPKAHVEAPVSGSMVL
                     AGVLLKLGAYGLIRVNKFLAISGCFWSNVAFIWFLFSMCMVGFVCFRQSDLKSLVAYS
                     SIAHMSLVVLGVFSFDYLGYIGVLSMLVAHGVCSSGLFFCVQCFYELSGTRSVVLNRG
                     YLNLSPILCFFWFLLCVGNASAPPTLNLFSEFLLISSILNYSLISSVFLFLSVFLGGL
                     FSIYLYTFTSHGKWNNINNYWGGISLRHCLILFLHVIPVYFLIFSGNYLLPSV"
     tRNA            11432..11495
                     /product="tRNA-Arg"
     tRNA            11653..11717
                     /product="tRNA-Phe"
     tRNA            11713..11774
                     /product="tRNA-Tyr"
     tRNA            11775..11837
                     /product="tRNA-Cys"
     rRNA            11815..12604
                     /product="12S ribosomal RNA"
     gene            12860..13657
                     /gene="cox3"
     CDS             12860..13657
                     /gene="cox3"
                     /codon_start=1
                     /transl_table=9
                     /product="cytochrome c oxidase subunit 3"
                     /translation="MRGWMPDLISASPWPSAVVFGSLNLAGGSIVLWHYFSLDIVKWG
                     LLALSLLVVFWWWDMYRETGGGSHTRGISFALRYGMALFISSEILFFSAFFWSYFHGY
                     WHPEDEGGDWTGSEYGSVILDPYGLPFLNTLILLVSGIFVTMSHHGQISRCGFTRILI
                     FITMMMGVYFMLMQGVEYESSGFSANSSGYGTLFFILTGFHGMHVSVGVVLLSFAFFR
                     HGRGAMNESKHVFHEAAAWYWHFVDVVWLGLYFFIYWYGMDGSGPSV"
     tRNA            14120..14181
                     /product="tRNA-Met"
     gene            14183..14956
                     /gene="cox2"
     CDS             14183..14956
                     /gene="cox2"
                     /codon_start=1
                     /transl_table=9
                     /product="cytochrome c oxidase subunit 2"
                     /translation="MNNQFGTGVIYGLSFQNGVSPVMSETIKFHDENMLVLIVIACLV
                     AGSIILVWCNSFSSLEFIDSKVMEILWTLLPIFILVTLALPSLELLYFLDCPKDIDGV
                     ATIRATGMQWYWNYDITYELTGAKFNFDSYILDSNSNEKGYRLLEVDNPAFAPRGEVV
                     KLVVSGGDVIHSFAVPSLGVKLDGVPGRMNEGGFIALKLGSYYGQCSEICGANHSFMP
                     INIEVIPIKAFAEGFNSAINPNILLIINQSSHSSYTLNG"
     tRNA            15507..15569
                     /product="tRNA-Ala"
     tRNA            15690..15752
                     /product="tRNA-Val"
     tRNA            15790..15852
                     /product="tRNA-Trp"
ORIGIN      
        1 atggagaaaa ggggcttgta gcctggacta agaagtggtt ttacagtaga aatcataaga
       61 acatagggac tatttactta atattaggtg tgtggtcagg tttaataggg acagcgttaa
      121 gtttcattat tcgtttagaa ttagggcagc ctgggagtct tctacaaaac tctcatgttt
      181 ataatactgt tattactgcc catggtttaa taatgatctt ttttttcgta atgccggtta
      241 tgataggggg atttggtaat tggttaattc ctatttatgt tggggcacaa gatatgaact
      301 ttccccgact taacaattta aggctttggt tattaattcc agctatagcc ttgatgctaa
      361 ggtctttagt tataggtgaa ggggtggggg gaggatggac tatttatcct cctttatcaa
      421 gtaatatggc acacaggagg agaagagtgg atattgctat ttttgcactc catttagcag
      481 gtgctagttc tattttaggt tcaataaaat ttatcagcac agtaggtaaa tctaataagg
      541 gctcagttaa ctgagcccgg cattctttat ttatctgggc tatgattata acagcctata
      601 tgttagtatt gtccttacct gtgttggcgg ggggtattac aatgctacta accgatcgca
      661 aatttaatac taggtttttt gacccggggg gaggtggtga tcctattctc ttccaacata
      721 ttttctggtt ttttggtcac cctgaggttt atattttaat cctccctggg tttggaatgg
      781 tttctcaaat tgttactttt tacagaggta aggatgaagc ttttggacat ataggtatgt
      841 tatacgctat cgtaggtatt ggtgtattgg ggttcgtggt ttgagctcat cacatgtaca
      901 cggtaggttt agatgtggat agacgaggtt acttcacagg agctactatg gtaattgcag
      961 tacctacggg tattaagatt tttagatgac tctctactta ccacggacgc ccattacggg
     1021 acttatttga ggtacctgca gctctttggt ctttagggtt tattttttta tttactattg
     1081 gaggtctaac aggggttgtg ttagctaggg ctagtttgga tgtatgtcta catgatactt
     1141 actatgtggt agctcatttt cattatgtac tctcaatggg ggcagtgttt actatatttg
     1201 ctgggttagt acattggtga cctttattta caggtgtggc tttaaagtcc acccttgtag
     1261 ttgctcattt ttgggttatg tttatagggg ttaacgtaac atttttcccc caacattttt
     1321 tgggtcttag ggggatgccc cgtcggtata gggattaccc tgatggatat gcttattgaa
     1381 atgctgtgtc taggtatggg tctttactct ctgttgtagg cgttaccttt tttatagtaa
     1441 caatctgaga ggctatagtg gcagaacgaa agatcttatt tgtagttggg cccagaaccc
     1501 accccgagtg gactaattct tcattacctt acggagagca tagtttagat ttaagtttag
     1561 ctcatgtagt taaggtaaaa taaggaattc tctttagttt aaaaagaata gctgccttcc
     1621 aagcagttgg tccattttgg aagagaaaag aaaaaagagt tttgaaggga aaaaatagat
     1681 taggtagtaa aagagtttaa aatttggttt aattctcttc cttttgcatc atgatccagt
     1741 aaattagggg tttataccat aatacgaaac tatttggtaa acttttcttt agccaggggc
     1801 ttataaataa aaaggttttt tttaaaaaag gtttagtagt atagataata ttatcgtata
     1861 tagtaatagc ttataaagag ggaagctttc gagttaatat gaacgggtaa aatcagttct
     1921 ttatttataa tgtatttgta ttttaatacg aaaattaaaa tttgaggtga gaagtttcta
     1981 aaataaaaaa gtgtttttac tttagtccag gcttacaagc atttttatag ctcttcttag
     2041 ttaatcgcaa aaaattaaac tatgctggaa ttagtaaatg actaaatata caaaaactcg
     2101 agattagccc caactgttta acaaaaacat ttccttcttg tatattttga aggtaaagcc
     2161 tgctcagtgg gtatattaaa cagccgcggt atttaagctg cgcgaaggta gcataattaa
     2221 ttgtctttta attggtgact tgtttgaatg gcttaatgag ggctaatctt tttgtatgct
     2281 taaatgaact tattttctag ggtcaaaaaa cctagattaa taaaaaagaa gagaagaccc
     2341 tgatgagttt tacaatttaa tattgtttta atggggcctt atagtttatt tcatactata
     2401 tttgatccta ccttgaggaa aaagggataa attaccacag ggataacagg acaaaattta
     2461 ctaagagtgc atatctaagt aagaaaatgt tacctcgatg ttgaatcaaa gttaactttt
     2521 aggcgcagaa gtttttggag taggtctgtt cgacctttaa aactttacgt gatttgagtt
     2581 aagaccggcg tgagccaggt tggtttctat ctttttaagt gggaggtttg tacgaaagga
     2641 acactttata ttatttgtta cacatacatt tggtaagtaa taatttaaga tggcagataa
     2701 atgtatcagg tttaggacct gaagatgaaa atttctcttt tagggtcatc cttggggaag
     2761 ctatcctttc tagatagtaa tagtatattt tatacactct aaatatgaga atggtaagtt
     2821 gggggctttt attaggtata aattatcttt gtatgtacgc aaaaaaaaca ttaaagttgg
     2881 ggggtatgat tttgatatta aggataaata ttagagttat agtaagatta aattatttat
     2941 cttggctttc tttgattttt tttatcatct atataggggg tttgttagta cttttttttt
     3001 atctgtcttc tttaaactac aaacctatat tttctttaag taagttaagc ttaaccagga
     3061 gtatgttggt gaagattaac agggggttgg taatactttt aggcaggctt agttatactt
     3121 tttctgaggg taggttcaga tttattacaa gcaaattcaa aaattttaga aaaaggctat
     3181 tcaatgaaga ggagtttaat agcctgatat tggtgggggt gatgttatta ttagttttat
     3241 ggctagtaac aaagctaacc tacaaaacac gaggggcttt acgtccaact ttttagactt
     3301 aagactctta agatttagat cattcaattt tgaaagttga agaagggggt atccccagga
     3361 gtctatgaag tcacatttgc attatgttag taaattattt ttactactag gggttgtggt
     3421 gtttgggttg actggtaaaa gatttatgtt tagatgaaaa gtagcagatt taggaaggtg
     3481 tagccttgat ttactagtat tagtggattg ggtatcacta actttttttt ttactttatc
     3541 tattatagta agatgtgttt taaagttttc aagaatatat atggaaaaag aaaagttctt
     3601 tttacgattc cattttctag tctataggtt tgttttttct atgttttgtt taattttctt
     3661 tcctcacttt ttttttcttt tagttggatg ggatggatta gggattacaa gctttctatt
     3721 agtgatttat tatttaagta ggtcttcatg ggcggctgga atgaagacct acttaataaa
     3781 tcggttgggg gatgggttgt ttttagtagc gttaggttta cttttaatac agggacattg
     3841 ggacataaac ggtatagcta acaaccaagt gtattgaggg tttattcttg tgctggtttt
     3901 aggttgtttt accaagaggg ctcaatttcc attttctagt tggctcccag ctgcaatggc
     3961 agcacctact cctgtctcct ctttagtcca ttcctctact ctagttaccg caggtatata
     4021 cttattaata cgctttagaa gtattatacc taattggatg ttttttttta taggggtaat
     4081 gggtttatgg actttatacg gagctaggtt agcggcttgt tttgagtgtg atgcaaagaa
     4141 gatagtggcg tactctactt taagccaatt agggtttatg gttgtttcca tctctagagg
     4201 gttggagaaa tttgcgtttt ttcatttaat aacccacgca atgtttaagg cgatgatgtt
     4261 tatttgcgtg ggttatttca tggtaaaaaa aaaccatttt caagattttc ggagattgtc
     4321 gggtatgtga aagtgtaggc cttttgttag aattagtttg gtggttagag ggcttagctt
     4381 aatagggttt ccttttatgt cgggattttt ttcaaaggaa ttggtcttag agtctaattt
     4441 attctgtgtt aatgaagtat tctttaatct tttacttctt tcattacctc taacttcttt
     4501 ttatgcaagc cgactaattt ttcagttatt taaaggtaaa ggctataaag tgtttaggcg
     4561 atgtaaagac aaaagcacgg ttctaatgtc tcttatacct ttatacctag gtagaatact
     4621 aataggtagg cttgggaggt cttttttttt aagtaataga tttttatacc caagttctta
     4681 ttttaagctt tttgtaaaat ttttaatttt taggggggtt agttgagcat gaattggagt
     4741 caaaaaaaac aggccttcat ttaaatgatt ctattcagag attctttata cgtctccctt
     4801 taatggtaaa ttttgagtgg atggaataag tgatcttgga gaggacataa actatctttt
     4861 cgaccaaggc aggttaagaa aatttatatt caaaatggat ttcggaatat taaaggctgg
     4921 gggatgggtt agaaaaatgt actattattt tctaagtcca agggttggtt tatatataat
     4981 tttaggtttt ttggttttaa gcctaagttg gtatatctaa gaagttagta taataaatta
     5041 tttttggttg tcggccaata gaagagaaat ttctcacttc ttatatttaa ggtggcagat
     5101 aaatgcatta gatttaagct ctaaagatga ggtattccct taaaagtttt gtataagagg
     5161 gtgtccccgc acgtaaaatt ttggatttta aagtaaacgt agttttctta tatttagggg
     5221 tagtttatat agaattatag ctttgggagc tatgggacga ttttttcgct cttaaaaatg
     5281 gcttggaagc tttgtagaag ctgtagattc ttgatctaaa gaagggggtt cctcccaagc
     5341 cattgaagtc tataggaata agtatatttg gtttaagagg agtgttaata gctttgatta
     5401 tggtttgggc tatttgaagt agacgaaaga attatattaa ttctcgtgaa aagagatccc
     5461 ccttcgagtg tggatttgat ccaaaggaca aggctcggat ccctttttca ttacggtttt
     5521 ttattataat aattcttttt attattttcg atgtagaatt atccctactg ctacaacttc
     5581 ctcttcagtt tgagaaagga tattttaaga gccgggtgtt gatttctctt tttatctgaa
     5641 tacttttatt aggtacatta gaagagtggc ggcggggggt tttaagttga aaggactagg
     5701 aagtatcttt aaaagtatga aaagctgcta actttttata gagtatttag tattcatatt
     5761 tctatgatat cctttctcaa actgaataaa aaaaagtggt taagaaaatt atgtctttta
     5821 ctagttatgt tgctaggagt attaatttgt gttaggaggt ctaatttatt tattttatgg
     5881 tttgggcttg agctcaatat gtttggagtt atacctttta tagttttaaa ctccaaacca
     5941 aaaaatcaaa aaaaggactt aaaagtaggt atatactatt ttataatcca agtgattgga
     6001 agaattcttt tttcttgggg gagggtagtg ggaagtagaa gcattttggg tcttaggggt
     6061 ttacttatta agatgggggt agttcccttt ttttgatgag ttccttcagt gcttagacga
     6121 gtagactgag gtagattctt actattaagc acactacaga agattccctc tgtcttacta
     6181 atacgtatca ggtttgattt atcctttaaa gtctgcttgt ttatatgcct agtaggccta
     6241 gtggtaaggg ttattgggat aaaattttct tcaggtaaat ttaagcttct gttggcgtgg
     6301 tcttcagtag gaaaaatgag cttggtggta atattagcta ccctttattt taatttaggt
     6361 agtttatact ttacctgtta tgctattaga gttctaggat ttattttatg catctcctcc
     6421 ccaaaaagag gagatataaa aaacaaagaa aataaagggg gagttaatag tcttataaaa
     6481 atttcatttt ttttactcat tttttctggc cttccacctt tacttggttt cataacaaag
     6541 gttgtgttgt ttagggggtt aagtatttgt gaaagagata tgatgataaa gcagattaga
     6601 gttattgaca ataataacta tatggttgat taccctatct acaaagttat tggtaggtga
     6661 agtctaagaa ttgttataag ctttatttta attttacaaa taatagctta tattaaggta
     6721 tttataaggg tgtacacctc tatttctatt aaattacaag gaagctcacg aagtacaaat
     6781 tcaaactatt tggaagcaat gttagtagtc ggcctattaa gaacacttcc gctggtactg
     6841 ttgtagtaaa gggtagtata gttatgtacg taaagctgtt aactttaagg catggggtta
     6901 ctttctcatt cctttacaaa gtatgaggac tgcgatagca ggttactgtg atatagtaaa
     6961 ctttggggcc acccccatgc taaatgattt ttgatttgtt ttctagggca gattactgct
     7021 attctaaatt aggtttgttt aaaaatgtaa tttgggtttt agggtttatt tgattatttt
     7081 ggaaaataaa cttatttttt tatagtttaa accggttaag ccaatttttt tctatacttt
     7141 tatcttggca ttacgaaaaa attaagtctt ctaatatctc aaatattaag ggaagatata
     7201 taattatagg agggagattt tttttaattt taggaagaaa tttatggggg ttattccctt
     7261 atgtgtttgg gctaacaacc caaatggttt taactttttc ggcatcatgg attatatgac
     7321 taagaattgt gtggtctagt ggagaatatt ctatcttaaa gttcttttcg agttttactc
     7381 cttctggctc accaggatat ttggcccctg tactttctat tattgagatt attagcaatg
     7441 ttattcggcc tttaacgctt tgtttacggc ttaggataaa aattactact gggcatgtct
     7501 ttttaaattt aatgggagta ggaagaaata gtattttgtt attggtaatc ttaatgtgag
     7561 gctatctact gtttgaaatg ggtataggat ttatacaagg ttttgtgttt agtttattaa
     7621 cctcacagta tttaggagag catgtttaaa tttttaattt tcttaatacc ttgggctttc
     7681 atttttataa aagtaattat agccatccct ttcctaactt tgttagagcg taaggtaata
     7741 ggttatatac aaaatcgaaa gggaccaaat aaggttaggt atttaggcct tctacaacca
     7801 attagggatg ggggaaagtt aatttttaag gagttaggga ccccaagtta tgctaaaata
     7861 attttatttt ggtttagccc tattgcttct ttaatgctaa tgattgtggg atggggtatt
     7921 ttcccaagat attttagtag gtatagcctc aacttagggg tggtattttt tttgtgtgta
     7981 gcaagacttc aggtctatac tcttttgggg tctggatggg gaagaaattc aaagtacgct
     8041 cttttggggt ctgttcgggg ggctgctcaa accatatcct atgaggtggc gctaatatta
     8101 gttatctttt taccttgttg tcttgaaaaa aggtattctt ttttaaaata tttgtacaag
     8161 tgttatcctt atttttttat tttatttcct attttgttaa tatgagttat ttctaggcta
     8221 gcagaaacaa accgagcccc tttcgatttt gcagaggggg aaagggagct tgtgtcaggg
     8281 tttaatgttg aatactcagc ttttgaattt gcgtgcttat ttttatctga gtatggaaaa
     8341 attttattaa tgaggttttt aactaggtta ttatttttta aaagaggttt gtttatctac
     8401 attttaatag ggttaagagt aactttttgg tttgtgtggg ttcgtagagc tttacctcgt
     8461 tttcggtatg atctgctaat gaatttagcc tgaaaggtat ttttacctat ttcactattt
     8521 tttatttttt tagtaataac tatatggctt tagaagcaaa atttgcgtcg gttttgtaac
     8581 ccggaggttg atgtcaatcc aaagccaaaa aagatagttt aataagaatt ttgctttgtg
     8641 gtagcaaggg tgtacaagtt gctcttttta tatgtataaa ggaaatttaa atttagtttt
     8701 ttctccccgt cgggatgagg cagtaataaa ttttacaaat aggttgctct acgacctacc
     8761 ctcccccaag aaaatttctt tttggtgggg ttttgggtct ctgttgggtt tgtttttaat
     8821 tattcaacta gcaacagggc tgtttttagc tatgcattat gtatcagact tgaaagtttc
     8881 attccaatct gttgattcat taaatcgtga ggtgggtttg ggttggttga tacgagctat
     8941 tcatgctaaa ggagcctcgg cttatttttt gtttttatac cttcatatcg gtcgaggggt
     9001 ttattatagt tcttacctac taaaaaagag ctgaaataca ggggttttaa ttttgttttt
     9061 atctatggca gctgcctttt taggttatgt acttccttgg ggacaaatgt cttattgggg
     9121 ggctactgtt ataactaatt ttttttcaac cgtcccctat gtagggcttg agttggttga
     9181 gtgaatatga ggaggattcg cggttggtta tcctactcta actcggtttt ttgcattaca
     9241 ttttttgata ccttttgcaa tattagggtt ggttttagta cacataatat ttttacatga
     9301 gggagggtct aataaccctt taggactagc ttcaaatggg gataagatcc ccttccatcc
     9361 ttatttttct ataaaggata taatggggta tagggtagta atactatttt ttttgtgtgt
     9421 ggtggtatac tccccagatt tttttacaga tcctgaaaat tttatagagg caaaagcatt
     9481 agttactcct gtacatataa tgcctgagtg atatttttta cctgcttatg ctattttacg
     9541 ttctatacct aaaaagttag gaggggtaat tgccttagtc ctaagggtag caatattatt
     9601 tatattccct ttaatatttt gtaaagataa gcgggggagt cagtattctg tagctttaca
     9661 ggtttctttt tgggtatgac taagaagaat tttagtctta ctttggatag gttctcgacc
     9721 tgttgaggat ccttatataa tgataggaca gttaaggaca atagtttatt ttagatattt
     9781 tgtaatctta cctgctatta gtgtagattt gtttaagggt aatggttagt aggttaattt
     9841 ttcttttgtt tattctaaaa ggagggttat taattgttcg ggcaaagagg attttaatca
     9901 tgctatttgc tttcgaagtt ttaatattaa atattttttt aatatactca tttagcaaca
     9961 gccttagtga cataaggtcc tgcttaattt ttctttctgt agtagcaggg gaggctaggt
    10021 taggcctttc tttactagtt tcagtagtgc gtagatatgg aaaggataac aaaaccaaaa
    10081 aaaacataaa atgtgaagga tattaggttt aggggctaga ctactattta taaaagagat
    10141 aagagtaata acgtttgtgg ttagggggtt ggtaattctc atcacaaagt atttagtaat
    10201 taggttttct cattttatct cttttcactc ttattttgta ttttttgatc agatatcaag
    10261 attcttatgt ttgttaaggg tatggataac tcttttaatg gggttagcta tgctaaaagc
    10321 agaaaataag aagtttttat actttaaatt cggagcttta aatttaattc ttttatttgc
    10381 ttttacagtt aaagactata ttagattttt tatatttttt gagttatctt taattcctac
    10441 tcttattata attctaggtt gaggagttca acccgaacgg gttcgggctg gaaggtactt
    10501 aataatatac actgtagtag gggctatacc cttattacta tgcataatat acagttacta
    10561 taaaaggggg tgtacaaaaa ttgtttatag aagtatagga aatttattta ccataacctt
    10621 agagtatagc tggatagtta ttttttgggt gtttgggttt ttaataaagc tcccagtata
    10681 tggggcgcac ttgtgactcc ctaaggctca tgttgaggcc ccagttagag gttcaatggt
    10741 tcttgctggg gttttactta agttaggagc ctatggctta atccgagtta aaaagtttct
    10801 cgcaatttct gggtgttttt ggagtaatgt tgcatttatt tggtttttgt tttctatgtg
    10861 tatggttggg tttgtttgtt ttcggcaatc agaccttaag tctctagtag cttattcttc
    10921 aattgcccat atgtctttag tggtgttagg agttttttct tttgattatt taggatatat
    10981 aggagtttta agaatgctgg tagctcatgg agtgtgttca tcaggtcttt ttttttgtgt
    11041 tcagtgtttt tatgaactaa gaggtactcg cagggtagtc ctaaaccgag ggtatttaaa
    11101 tttatccccc attttatgtt ttttttggtt tttgctttgt gtgggtaaag cctctgctcc
    11161 ccccacccta aacttgttta gagaattttt attaatttct tctattttaa actacagatt
    11221 aattagtaga gtgtttcttt ttttgtcagt gtttttagga ggattgttta gtatatattt
    11281 atacaccttc acttcacatg gaaagtgaaa aaaaattaat aattattgag ggggaattag
    11341 cctacggcat tgtttaattt tgtttcttca tgttattcct gtttattttt taatttttag
    11401 gggtaattac ttactaccta gggtgtaaaa ccttaaggtc caaagaattg gttgatggtt
    11461 tcggcccatt agttgaggtt tgtcctccct taagaagtgc cacatatgtc gaatattcca
    11521 tttttaatgg tgaggtttgt tttgctagta ttttttttgg tgtggattct aaatgtatgg
    11581 tttaattcaa aaaaaacacc aaaaaaaaca ggaggtttat ataagaaagg tagaaataaa
    11641 tggcctctat agtttttgat agcttaattg taagagtgtg gccctgaaga ggctaaggtg
    11701 aaaatattct caagcaaggt ggtctaaatt aaggcgtcag gttgtagccc tggaaataac
    11761 attagtttct tgcagggcta atagcataaa tattattgca ttgaattgca gattcaaagg
    11821 tgtaaaaact tagccctaag gctatttggt tttggtagca taaaggacaa taggcctaac
    11881 tagcagtaga taatttattt aaatattcta gaacaaattt ttgtttagat ttcgttagta
    11941 gtgcatattt ctctataagt gaaagcttga ttaggaggtc tattaaaata aggggcgaat
    12001 acatagtgcc agcagctgcg gttatacttg atcttttcct ttaagctagg gtaaaatgga
    12061 aataatttga tattaagaaa ataaatatta gcatatggag gaataagctt atgaatcaaa
    12121 catacttttt ataaataaat tcctaaagtt agattaaaaa ctaagattag gcaccttatt
    12181 attctaaaca taaattttta gacccatagt agtagaagtc tcgaaattaa aaagacctgg
    12241 cggcagcctt actcaccggg ggagcgtgac gcataataga taacccgcgt tataattaac
    12301 cttttttact tagttagtgt acggccgttt tcagcctagc tctgcagagc atagacttag
    12361 gtattactgt tgtagttaag acaggtcatt gtgctgctta taaaaaggtg ttagtttcgc
    12421 tattttgatt ggaaaaaggg aaaagctttt gtaataaggc ttagaattaa gactcggcag
    12481 taatggggaa ctatttagtc cccatgaagg taaatttttc taaacacaca tacttactat
    12541 tttaattatg actacttgaa cgagaaagca tagcttagta gccgtaattg gcagatggat
    12601 tgtgtgttta gtaattatcc tatcgcaaac aacaaagtta cttaaacgag aaagcaaagc
    12661 ttagtgattt tgttttaagg gagggtagtt cggggttgtg tacataccgc ccgtcattct
    12721 tctctaagag agaagaaaag tcgtaacatg gtaaccccag ctgaagctgg ggttaagata
    12781 cttagaagtt ttacaaactt tgggttgtta tacccaataa agattatcct aagttaacta
    12841 aaatactcta attttgaata tgcggggctg aatgccagac ttgataagtg ctagaccatg
    12901 acccagagca gttgtattcg ggagattaaa tcttgcaggg gggtctattg tattgtggca
    12961 ctattttagg cttgatatag taaagtgggg gttactcgct ttaagactat tagtcgtttt
    13021 ttgatggtgg gatatgtacc gggaaaccgg gggtgggagt catactcgtg ggattagctt
    13081 tgctctccgg tatggtatgg ccttgtttat taggtcagaa atattatttt tttctgcgtt
    13141 tttctgaagg tattttcatg gttattgaca ccctgaagat gaaggagggg attggacagg
    13201 ttctgagtat gggtctgtta ttctagatcc ttatgggtta ccctttttga aaactttaat
    13261 tttactagtt tctggaattt ttgtgaccat gtcccatcat ggccaaatta gacgatgtgg
    13321 ctttacacgg attctaattt ttattactat gatgatggga gtttacttta tgcttatgca
    13381 aggggtagaa tatgagtctt caggattttc agctaataga agtggatatg gaacactatt
    13441 ttttattcta actgggtttc atggaatgca tgtgagtgta ggagtggtgc tactaagatt
    13501 tgcgttcttt cgacatggtc ggggagctat gaatgaatca aagcatgtgt ttcacgaagc
    13561 agctgcctgg tactgacatt tcgtagatgt tgtttggcta ggtttatatt tctttattta
    13621 ttgatatgga atggacggtt ctgggcctag tgtctaaagc agattttttc accgaggata
    13681 cgatatggac attcctggat ctagtgggtg atatagactg gtttcaggtg gatgtagacg
    13741 tagacatgga gtgggacgat ctttttacaa gacactttga agaatgacta gagcttgaca
    13801 agtggatctg ataatcgggt agatgttagg ttcggggttg tcactttaga cttttatgga
    13861 ttatattttt ttagaacttt agtttataat ctggaatttt tgtggccatg ccccatcatg
    13921 gccaaattag aagatgtggt ttacacatct tctaattttt atcactataa tgatgggagt
    13981 ttactttatg cttatgcgga aaatagagta taaatcttca ggatttttag ttgataaagg
    14041 ggtgtgtaaa cctatttttt aagctgttta gtagtatgtc tactatttaa ttactaagct
    14101 taaaaaatgg cttacatgct agaggatagg ttaaattaga ccggagggct catgacccta
    14161 aagtggtaaa tcctcctcta atatgaaaaa tcaatttggt actggggtta tttatggctt
    14221 aagttttcaa aaaggggtta gccctgtaat gagggagact ataaagtttc atgatgaaaa
    14281 tatgttagta ttaatagtta tagcatgttt agtagcagga agtattattt tagtatggtg
    14341 taataggttc agttctttag aatttataga tagaaaggtt atggaaatac tttggacttt
    14401 attacctata tttattttag ttactttggc tctaccttct ttagaactct tatatttttt
    14461 agattgccca aaggatatag atggtgttgc tactattcgg gcgacaggaa tgcagtggta
    14521 ttgaaattat gatataactt atgaacttac tggagcaaag tttaatttcg actcttatat
    14581 attggactcc aatagaaaag aaaagggata tcgcttgttg gaggtagaca atccggcttt
    14641 tgcccctcgg ggggaggtgg taaagttggt ggttagaggg ggggatgtaa ttcataggtt
    14701 tgctgtccct tctttagggg tgaagttgga tggagttcca ggacgtatga aagaaggagg
    14761 atttatagca ttaaagctag gtagttacta tgggcagtgt tccgaaatat gcggagctaa
    14821 ccataggttt atgcccatta aaattgaggt tatccctata aaggcctttg ctgaagggtt
    14881 taaatctgct attaaaccta atattttatt gataataaaa caaagaagtc attccagata
    14941 tacattaaaa gggtaggaga tctaaaaggt ttacgggcag atagctttaa ttgattctga
    15001 cccctaaact ttttatacat tttgaaaaag ttaccagggt ttaggggaat ttatttcggc
    15061 agaaacctag taactttttt aataggtaag ggtaccccct tacacttttt ttaattaaat
    15121 aaattcccct aaaccccatc tataaatctg ctattaaaac ctaatatttt attgataata
    15181 aaacaaagaa gtcattccag aaactagtaa aattaaagtt ttcaaaaagg gtaacccata
    15241 aggatctaga ataacagacc catactcaga acctgtccaa tcccctcctt catcttcagg
    15301 gtgtcaataa ccatgaaaat accttcagaa aaacgcagaa aaaataatat ttctgacctt
    15361 aatattttat tgataataaa acaaagaagt cattccagat acatattaaa agggtagaag
    15421 gtctagcccc ctactacttc gtagtagggt tgcttcaata tattttttag tagtaatata
    15481 cttagcatgc tttttttaat tactactact tagtagttta tataaaactt tggatttgca
    15541 tttcaacaaa ggattacatc cttaagtaga ccccacaaac gtggaaaaaa ggagactata
    15601 tacttattac aaaggaagtt tgcgaaattt aaatttcctc cccacaaacg tggaaaaaag
    15661 gagactatat acttattaca aaggaagttg agcctgaagt tctgtatgaa cacttcattt
    15721 acggtgaaat agtgagatta tctccaggct tattactaat aaagtaaggc atcgtcttat
    15781 ttttttttaa gggagctagt ttatttgaac gtaaactttc aaagtttaag gagaatgtat
    15841 attcgtttcc tgtgaaattc ttattaggcc ccatattaag gagcaataga aaagagggat
    15901 ctagatttt
//
