# Supplementary material for: Mitochondrial Genome-Based Phylogeny of Turbellarians and Evidence for Accelerated Mitochondrial Evolution in Symbiotic Species
Source: bioRxiv preprint, doi:10.1101/2025.07.01.662465, version 1 (2025-07-04)
Supplement: Supplementary [file 662465_file02.zip › Supplementary/reannotated_result/first_re annotation/Eurylepta cornuta MF993334/MF993334.gb]

LOCUS       MF993334               15909 bp    DNA     linear   INV 28-MAR-2018
DEFINITION  UNVERIFIED: Eurylepta cornuta mitochondrion sequence.
ACCESSION   MF993334
VERSION     MF993334.1
KEYWORDS    UNVERIFIED.
SOURCE      mitochondrion Eurylepta cornuta
  ORGANISM  Eurylepta cornuta
            Eukaryota; Metazoa; Spiralia; Lophotrochozoa; Platyhelminthes;
            Rhabditophora; Polycladida; Cotylea; Euryleptidae; Eurylepta.
REFERENCE   1  (bases 1 to 15909)
  AUTHORS   Kenny,N.J., Norena,C., Damborenea,C. and Grande,C.
  TITLE     Probing recalcitrant problems in polyclad evolution and systematics
            with novel mitochondrial genome resources
  JOURNAL   Genomics (2018) In press
   PUBMED   29486209
  REMARK    Publication Status: Available-Online prior to print
REFERENCE   2  (bases 1 to 15909)
  AUTHORS   Kenny,N.J., Norena,C., Damborenea,C. and Grande,C.
  TITLE     Direct Submission
  JOURNAL   Submitted (21-SEP-2017) Life Sciences, The Natural History Museum,
            Cromwell Road, London, London SW7 5BD, United Kingdom
COMMENT     GenBank staff is unable to verify sequence and/or annotation
            provided by the submitter.
            
            ##Assembly-Data-START##
            Assembly Method       :: Velvet v. 1.2.10
            Sequencing Technology :: Sanger dideoxy sequencing; Illumina
            ##Assembly-Data-END##
FEATURES             Location/Qualifiers
     source          1..15909
                     /organism="Eurylepta cornuta"
                     /organelle="mitochondrion"
                     /mol_type="genomic DNA"
                     /db_xref="taxon:1879303"
                     /collected_by="Cristina Damborenea, Francisco Brusa,
                     Fernando Angel Fernandez Alvarez, Bruno Almon y Jacinto
                     Perez"
     gene            3..1583
                     /gene="COX1"
     misc_feature    3..1583
                     /gene="COX1"
                     /note="similar to cytochrome c oxidase subunit I"
     tRNA            1588..1648
                     /product="tRNA-Gly"
     rRNA            1765..2735
                     /product="16S ribosomal RNA"
     tRNA            2684..2745
                     /product="tRNA-Leu"
     tRNA            2740..2803
                     /product="tRNA-Glu"
     gene            2811..3296
                     /gene="ND6"
     CDS             2811..3296
                     /gene="ND6"
                     /codon_start=1
                     /transl_table=9
                     /product="NADH dehydrogenase subunit 6"
                     /protein_id="AVP74411.1"
                     /translation="MVSWGLLLGINYLCMYANNTLKLGGMILILSINISVIVSLNYLS
                     WLSLIFFIIYIGGLLVLFFYLSSLNYNPIFSLSKLSLTSSMLVKINSGLVILLGSLSY
                     TFSEGSFSFITSNFNNFSNSLFNEEEFNSLILVGVMLLLVLWLVTKLTYNTRGALRPT
                     F"
     tRNA            3303..3364
                     /product="tRNA-Ser"
     gene            3365..5020
                     /gene="ND5"
     CDS             3365..5020
                     /gene="ND5"
                     /codon_start=1
                     /transl_table=9
                     /product="NADH dehydrogenase subunit 5"
                     /protein_id="AVP74412.1"
                     /translation="MKSHLHYVSNLFLLLGVVVFGLTGNSFMFSWNVADLGSCSLDLL
                     VLVDWVSLTFFFTLSIIVSCVLKFSSIYMENEKFFLRFHFLVYSFVFSMFCLIFFPHF
                     FFLLVGWDGLGITSFLLVIYYLSSSSWAAGMKTYLINRLGDGLFLVALGLLLIQGHWD
                     INGIANNQVYWGFILVLVLGCFTKSAQFPFSSWLPAAMAAPTPVSSLVHSSTLVTAGI
                     YLLIRFSSIIPNWMFFFIGVMGLWTLYGASLAACFECDAKKIVAYSTLSQLGFMVVSI
                     SSGLENFAFFHLITHAMFKAMMFICVGYFMVNNNHFQDFRSLSGMWKCSPFVSISLVV
                     SGLSLIGFPFMSGFFSKELVLESNLFCVNEVFFNLLLLSLPLTSFYASRLIFQLFNGN
                     GYNVFSRCNDNSTVLMSLIPLYLGSILIGSLGSSFFLSNSFLYPSSYFKLFVNFLIFS
                     GVSWAWIGVNNNSPSFNWFYSEILYTSPFNGNFWVDGISDLGEDINYLFDQGSLSNFI
                     FNMDFGILKAGGWVSNMYYYFLSPSVGLYIILGFLVLSLSWYI"
     tRNA            5019..5083
                     /product="tRNA-Asp"
     tRNA            5086..5145
                     /product="tRNA-Leu"
     tRNA            5152..5213
                     /product="tRNA-Gln"
     tRNA            5214..5276
                     /product="tRNA-Pro"
     tRNA            5280..5342
                     /product="tRNA-Lys"
     gene            5382..5699
                     /gene="ND3"
     CDS             5382..5699
                     /gene="ND3"
                     /codon_start=1
                     /transl_table=9
                     /product="NADH dehydrogenase subunit 3"
                     /protein_id="AVP74413.1"
                     /translation="MLIALIMVWAIWSSRKNYINSREKSSPFECGFDPKDKARIPFSL
                     RFFIIIILFIIFDVELSLLLQLPLQFENGYFKSRVLISLFIWILLLGTLEEWRRGVLS
                     WKD"
     tRNA            5700..5763
                     /product="tRNA-Ser"
     gene            5827..6846
                     /gene="ND2"
     CDS             5827..6846
                     /gene="ND2"
                     /codon_start=1
                     /transl_table=9
                     /product="NADH dehydrogenase subunit 2"
                     /protein_id="AVP74414.1"
                     /translation="MLLGVLICVSSSNLFILWFGLELNMFGVIPFIVLNSNPNNQNKD
                     LNVGIYYFIIQVIGSILFSWGSVVGSSSILGLSGLLIKMGVVPFFWWVPSVLSRVDWG
                     SFLLLSTLQKIPSVLLIRISFDLSFNVCLFICLVGLVVSVIGINFSSGNFKLLLAWSS
                     VGNMSLVVILATLYFNLGSLYFTCYAISVLGFILCISSPNSGDINNNENNGGVNSLIN
                     ISFFLLIFSGLPPLLGFITKVVLFSGLSICESDMMIKQISVIDNNNYMVDYPIYNVIG
                     SWSLSIVISFILILQIIAYIKVFISVYTSISINLQGSSRSTNSNYLEAMLVVGLLSTL
                     PLVLL"
     tRNA            6847..6917
                     /product="tRNA-Asn"
     tRNA            6920..6982
                     /product="tRNA-Ile"
     gene            6984..7649
                     /gene="ATP6"
     misc_feature    6984..7649
                     /gene="ATP6"
                     /note="similar to ATP synthase F0 subunit 6"
     gene            7642..8546
                     /gene="ND1"
     misc_feature    7642..8546
                     /gene="ND1"
                     /note="similar to NADH dehydrogenase subunit 1"
     tRNA            8547..8606
                     /product="tRNA-Thr"
     tRNA            8608..8670
                     /product="tRNA-His"
     gene            8708..9829
                     /gene="CYTB"
     misc_feature    8708..9829
                     /gene="CYTB"
                     /note="similar to cytochrome b"
     gene            9822..10106
                     /gene="ND4L"
     CDS             9822..10106
                     /gene="ND4L"
                     /codon_start=1
                     /transl_table=9
                     /product="NADH dehydrogenase subunit 4L"
                     /protein_id="AVP74415.1"
                     /translation="MVSSLIFLLFILNGGLLIVRAKSILIMLFAFEVLILNIFLIYSF
                     SNSLSDISSCLIFLSVVAGEASLGLSLLVSVVRSYGKDNNTNNNINCEGY"
     gene            10181..11428
                     /gene="ND4"
     misc_feature    10181..11428
                     /gene="ND4"
                     /note="similar to NADH dehydrogenase subunit 4"
     tRNA            11432..11495
                     /product="tRNA-Arg"
     tRNA            11653..11717
                     /product="tRNA-Phe"
     tRNA            11713..11774
                     /product="tRNA-Tyr"
     tRNA            11775..11837
                     /product="tRNA-Cys"
     rRNA            11815..12604
                     /product="12S ribosomal RNA"
     gene            12872..13657
                     /gene="COX3"
     CDS             12872..13657
                     /gene="COX3"
                     /codon_start=1
                     /transl_table=9
                     /product="cytochrome c oxidase subunit III"
                     /protein_id="AVP74416.1"
                     /translation="MPDLISASPWPSAVVFGSLNLAGGSIVLWHYFSLDIVKWGLLAL
                     SLLVVFWWWDMYRETGGGSHTRGISFALRYGMALFISSEILFFSAFFWSYFHGYWHPE
                     DEGGDWTGSEYGSVILDPYGLPFLNTLILLVSGIFVTMSHHGQISRCGFTRILIFITM
                     MMGVYFMLMQGVEYESSGFSANSSGYGTLFFILTGFHGMHVSVGVVLLSFAFFRHGRG
                     AMNESKHVFHEAAAWYWHFVDVVWLGLYFFIYWYGMDGSGPSV"
     tRNA            14120..14181
                     /product="tRNA-Met"
     gene            14183..14956
                     /gene="COX2"
     CDS             14183..14956
                     /gene="COX2"
                     /codon_start=1
                     /transl_table=9
                     /product="cytochrome c oxidase subunit II"
                     /protein_id="AVP74417.1"
                     /translation="MNNQFGTGVIYGLSFQNGVSPVMSETIKFHDENMLVLIVIACLV
                     AGSIILVWCNSFSSLEFIDSKVMEILWTLLPIFILVTLALPSLELLYFLDCPKDIDGV
                     ATIRATGMQWYWNYDITYELTGAKFNFDSYILDSNSNEKGYRLLEVDNPAFAPRGEVV
                     KLVVSGGDVIHSFAVPSLGVKLDGVPGRMNEGGFIALKLGSYYGQCSEICGANHSFMP
                     INIEVIPIKAFAEGFNSAINPNILLIINQSSHSSYTLNG"
     tRNA            15507..15569
                     /product="tRNA-Ala"
     tRNA            15690..15752
                     /product="tRNA-Val"
     tRNA            15790..15852
                     /product="tRNA-Trp"
ORIGIN      
        1 atggagaaaa ggggcttgta gcctggacta agaagtggtt ttacagtaga aatcataaga
       61 acatagggac tatttactta atattaggtg tgtggtcagg tttaataggg acagcgttaa
      121 gtttcattat tcgtttagaa ttagggcagc ctgggagtct tctacaaaac tctcatgttt
      181 ataatactgt tattactgcc catggtttaa taatgatctt ttttttcgta atgccggtta
      241 tgataggggg atttggtaat tggttaattc ctatttatgt tggggcacaa gatatgaact
      301 ttccccgact taacaattta aggctttggt tattaattcc agctatagcc ttgatgctaa
      361 ggtctttagt tataggtgaa ggggtggggg gaggatggac tatttatcct cctttatcaa
      421 gtaatatggc acacaggagg agaagagtgg atattgctat ttttgcactc catttagcag
      481 gtgctagttc tattttaggt tcaataaaat ttatcagcac agtaggtaaa tctaataagg
      541 gctcagttaa ctgagcccgg cattctttat ttatctgggc tatgattata acagcctata
      601 tgttagtatt gtccttacct gtgttggcgg ggggtattac aatgctacta accgatcgca
      661 aatttaatac taggtttttt gacccggggg gaggtggtga tcctattctc ttccaacata
      721 ttttctggtt ttttggtcac cctgaggttt atattttaat cctccctggg tttggaatgg
      781 tttctcaaat tgttactttt tacagaggta aggatgaagc ttttggacat ataggtatgt
      841 tatacgctat cgtaggtatt ggtgtattgg ggttcgtggt ttgagctcat cacatgtaca
      901 cggtaggttt agatgtggat agacgaggtt acttcacagg agctactatg gtaattgcag
      961 tacctacggg tattaagatt tttagatgac tctctactta ccacggacgc ccattacggg
     1021 acttatttga ggtacctgca gctctttggt ctttagggtt tattttttta tttactattg
     1081 gaggtctaac aggggttgtg ttagctaggg ctagtttgga tgtatgtcta catgatactt
     1141 actatgtggt agctcatttt cattatgtac tctcaatggg ggcagtgttt actatatttg
     1201 ctgggttagt acattggtga cctttattta caggtgtggc tttaaagtcc acccttgtag
     1261 ttgctcattt ttgggttatg tttatagggg ttaacgtaac atttttcccc caacattttt
     1321 tgggtcttag ggggatgccc cgtcggtata gggattaccc tgatggatat gcttattgaa
     1381 atgctgtgtc taggtatggg tctttactct ctgttgtagg cgttaccttt tttatagtaa
     1441 caatctgaga ggctatagtg gcagaacgaa agatcttatt tgtagttggg cccagaaccc
     1501 accccgagtg gactaattct tcattacctt acggagagca tagtttagat ttaagtttag
     1561 ctcatgtagt taaggtaaaa taaggaattc tctttagttt aaaaagaata gctgccttcc
     1621 aagcagttgg tccattttgg aagagaaaag aaaaaagagt tttgaaggga aaaaatagat
     1681 taggtagtaa aagagtttaa aatttggttt aattctcttc cttttgcatc atgatccagt
     1741 aaattagggg tttataccat aatacgaaac tatttggtaa acttttcttt agccaggggc
     1801 ttataaataa aaaggttttt tttaaaaaag gtttagtagt atagataata ttatcgtata
     1861 tagtaatagc ttataaagag ggaagctttc gagttaatat gaacgggtaa aatcagttct
     1921 ttatttataa tgtatttgta ttttaatacg aaaattaaaa tttgaggtga gaagtttcta
     1981 aaataaaaaa gtgtttttac tttagtccag gcttacaagc atttttatag ctcttcttag
     2041 ttaatcgcaa aaaattaaac tatgctggaa ttagtaaatg actaaatata caaaaactcg
     2101 agattagccc caactgttta acaaaaacat ttccttcttg tatattttga aggtaaagcc
     2161 tgctcagtgg gtatattaaa cagccgcggt atttaagctg cgcgaaggta gcataattaa
     2221 ttgtctttta attggtgact tgtttgaatg gcttaatgag ggctaatctt tttgtatgct
     2281 taaatgaact tattttctag ggtcaaaaaa cctagattaa taaaaaagaa gagaagaccc
     2341 tgatgagttt tacaatttaa tattgtttta atggggcctt atagtttatt tcatactata
     2401 tttgatccta ccttgaggaa aaagggataa attaccacag ggataacagg acaaaattta
     2461 ctaagagtgc atatctaagt aagaaaatgt tacctcgatg ttgaatcaaa gttaactttt
     2521 aggcgcagaa gtttttggag taggtctgtt cgacctttaa aactttacgt gatttgagtt
     2581 aagaccggcg tgagccaggt tggtttctat ctttttaagt gggaggtttg tacgaaagga
     2641 acactttata ttatttgtta cacatacatt tggtaagtaa taatttaaga tggcagataa
     2701 atgtatcagg tttaggacct gaagatgaaa atttctcttt tagggtcatc cttggggaag
     2761 ctatcctttc tagatagtaa tagtatattt tatacactct aaatatgaga atggtaagtt
     2821 gggggctttt attaggtata aattatcttt gtatgtacgc aaaaaaaaca ttaaagttgg
     2881 ggggtatgat tttgatatta aggataaata ttagagttat agtaagatta aattatttat
     2941 cttggctttc tttgattttt tttatcatct atataggggg tttgttagta cttttttttt
     3001 atctgtcttc tttaaactac aaacctatat tttctttaag taagttaagc ttaaccagga
     3061 gtatgttggt gaagattaac agggggttgg taatactttt aggcaggctt agttatactt
     3121 tttctgaggg taggttcaga tttattacaa gcaaattcaa aaattttaga aaaaggctat
     3181 tcaatgaaga ggagtttaat agcctgatat tggtgggggt gatgttatta ttagttttat
     3241 ggctagtaac aaagctaacc tacaaaacac gaggggcttt acgtccaact ttttagactt
     3301 aagactctta agatttagat cattcaattt tgaaagttga agaagggggt atccccagga
     3361 gtctatgaag tcacatttgc attatgttag taaattattt ttactactag gggttgtggt
     3421 gtttgggttg actggtaaaa gatttatgtt tagatgaaaa gtagcagatt taggaaggtg
     3481 tagccttgat ttactagtat tagtggattg ggtatcacta actttttttt ttactttatc
     3541 tattatagta agatgtgttt taaagttttc aagaatatat atggaaaaag aaaagttctt
     3601 tttacgattc cattttctag tctataggtt tgttttttct atgttttgtt taattttctt
     3661 tcctcacttt ttttttcttt tagttggatg ggatggatta gggattacaa gctttctatt
     3721 agtgatttat tatttaagta ggtcttcatg ggcggctgga atgaagacct acttaataaa
     3781 tcggttgggg gatgggttgt ttttagtagc gttaggttta cttttaatac agggacattg
     3841 ggacataaac ggtatagcta acaaccaagt gtattgaggg tttattcttg tgctggtttt
     3901 aggttgtttt accaagaggg ctcaatttcc attttctagt tggctcccag ctgcaatggc
     3961 agcacctact cctgtctcct ctttagtcca ttcctctact ctagttaccg caggtatata
     4021 cttattaata cgctttagaa gtattatacc taattggatg ttttttttta taggggtaat
     4081 gggtttatgg actttatacg gagctaggtt agcggcttgt tttgagtgtg atgcaaagaa
     4141 gatagtggcg tactctactt taagccaatt agggtttatg gttgtttcca tctctagagg
     4201 gttggagaaa tttgcgtttt ttcatttaat aacccacgca atgtttaagg cgatgatgtt
     4261 tatttgcgtg ggttatttca tggtaaaaaa aaaccatttt caagattttc ggagattgtc
     4321 gggtatgtga aagtgtaggc cttttgttag aattagtttg gtggttagag ggcttagctt
     4381 aatagggttt ccttttatgt cgggattttt ttcaaaggaa ttggtcttag agtctaattt
     4441 attctgtgtt aatgaagtat tctttaatct tttacttctt tcattacctc taacttcttt
     4501 ttatgcaagc cgactaattt ttcagttatt taaaggtaaa ggctataaag tgtttaggcg
     4561 atgtaaagac aaaagcacgg ttctaatgtc tcttatacct ttatacctag gtagaatact
     4621 aataggtagg cttgggaggt cttttttttt aagtaataga tttttatacc caagttctta
     4681 ttttaagctt tttgtaaaat ttttaatttt taggggggtt agttgagcat gaattggagt
     4741 caaaaaaaac aggccttcat ttaaatgatt ctattcagag attctttata cgtctccctt
     4801 taatggtaaa ttttgagtgg atggaataag tgatcttgga gaggacataa actatctttt
     4861 cgaccaaggc aggttaagaa aatttatatt caaaatggat ttcggaatat taaaggctgg
     4921 gggatgggtt agaaaaatgt actattattt tctaagtcca agggttggtt tatatataat
     4981 tttaggtttt ttggttttaa gcctaagttg gtatatctaa gaagttagta taataaatta
     5041 tttttggttg tcggccaata gaagagaaat ttctcacttc ttatatttaa ggtggcagat
     5101 aaatgcatta gatttaagct ctaaagatga ggtattccct taaaagtttt gtataagagg
     5161 gtgtccccgc acgtaaaatt ttggatttta aagtaaacgt agttttctta tatttagggg
     5221 tagtttatat agaattatag ctttgggagc tatgggacga ttttttcgct cttaaaaatg
     5281 gcttggaagc tttgtagaag ctgtagattc ttgatctaaa gaagggggtt cctcccaagc
     5341 cattgaagtc tataggaata agtatatttg gtttaagagg agtgttaata gctttgatta
     5401 tggtttgggc tatttgaagt agacgaaaga attatattaa ttctcgtgaa aagagatccc
     5461 ccttcgagtg tggatttgat ccaaaggaca aggctcggat ccctttttca ttacggtttt
     5521 ttattataat aattcttttt attattttcg atgtagaatt atccctactg ctacaacttc
     5581 ctcttcagtt tgagaaagga tattttaaga gccgggtgtt gatttctctt tttatctgaa
     5641 tacttttatt aggtacatta gaagagtggc ggcggggggt tttaagttga aaggactagg
     5701 aagtatcttt aaaagtatga aaagctgcta actttttata gagtatttag tattcatatt
     5761 tctatgatat cctttctcaa actgaataaa aaaaagtggt taagaaaatt atgtctttta
     5821 ctagttatgt tgctaggagt attaatttgt gttaggaggt ctaatttatt tattttatgg
     5881 tttgggcttg agctcaatat gtttggagtt atacctttta tagttttaaa ctccaaacca
     5941 aaaaatcaaa aaaaggactt aaaagtaggt atatactatt ttataatcca agtgattgga
     6001 agaattcttt tttcttgggg gagggtagtg ggaagtagaa gcattttggg tcttaggggt
     6061 ttacttatta agatgggggt agttcccttt ttttgatgag ttccttcagt gcttagacga
     6121 gtagactgag gtagattctt actattaagc acactacaga agattccctc tgtcttacta
     6181 atacgtatca ggtttgattt atcctttaaa gtctgcttgt ttatatgcct agtaggccta
     6241 gtggtaaggg ttattgggat aaaattttct tcaggtaaat ttaagcttct gttggcgtgg
     6301 tcttcagtag gaaaaatgag cttggtggta atattagcta ccctttattt taatttaggt
     6361 agtttatact ttacctgtta tgctattaga gttctaggat ttattttatg catctcctcc
     6421 ccaaaaagag gagatataaa aaacaaagaa aataaagggg gagttaatag tcttataaaa
     6481 atttcatttt ttttactcat tttttctggc cttccacctt tacttggttt cataacaaag
     6541 gttgtgttgt ttagggggtt aagtatttgt gaaagagata tgatgataaa gcagattaga
     6601 gttattgaca ataataacta tatggttgat taccctatct acaaagttat tggtaggtga
     6661 agtctaagaa ttgttataag ctttatttta attttacaaa taatagctta tattaaggta
     6721 tttataaggg tgtacacctc tatttctatt aaattacaag gaagctcacg aagtacaaat
     6781 tcaaactatt tggaagcaat gttagtagtc ggcctattaa gaacacttcc gctggtactg
     6841 ttgtagtaaa gggtagtata gttatgtacg taaagctgtt aactttaagg catggggtta
     6901 ctttctcatt cctttacaaa gtatgaggac tgcgatagca ggttactgtg atatagtaaa
     6961 ctttggggcc acccccatgc taaatgattt ttgatttgtt ttctagggca gattactgct
     7021 attctaaatt aggtttgttt aaaaatgtaa tttgggtttt agggtttatt tgattatttt
     7081 ggaaaataaa cttatttttt tatagtttaa accggttaag ccaatttttt tctatacttt
     7141 tatcttggca ttacgaaaaa attaagtctt ctaatatctc aaatattaag ggaagatata
     7201 taattatagg agggagattt tttttaattt taggaagaaa tttatggggg ttattccctt
     7261 atgtgtttgg gctaacaacc caaatggttt taactttttc ggcatcatgg attatatgac
     7321 taagaattgt gtggtctagt ggagaatatt ctatcttaaa gttcttttcg agttttactc
     7381 cttctggctc accaggatat ttggcccctg tactttctat tattgagatt attagcaatg
     7441 ttattcggcc tttaacgctt tgtttacggc ttaggataaa aattactact gggcatgtct
     7501 ttttaaattt aatgggagta ggaagaaata gtattttgtt attggtaatc ttaatgtgag
     7561 gctatctact gtttgaaatg ggtataggat ttatacaagg ttttgtgttt agtttattaa
     7621 cctcacagta tttaggagag catgtttaaa tttttaattt tcttaatacc ttgggctttc
     7681 atttttataa aagtaattat agccatccct ttcctaactt tgttagagcg taaggtaata
     7741 ggttatatac aaaatcgaaa gggaccaaat aaggttaggt atttaggcct tctacaacca
     7801 attagggatg ggggaaagtt aatttttaag gagttaggga ccccaagtta tgctaaaata
     7861 attttatttt ggtttagccc tattgcttct ttaatgctaa tgattgtggg atggggtatt
     7921 ttcccaagat attttagtag gtatagcctc aacttagggg tggtattttt tttgtgtgta
     7981 gcaagacttc aggtctatac tcttttgggg tctggatggg gaagaaattc aaagtacgct
     8041 cttttggggt ctgttcgggg ggctgctcaa accatatcct atgaggtggc gctaatatta
     8101 gttatctttt taccttgttg tcttgaaaaa aggtattctt ttttaaaata tttgtacaag
     8161 tgttatcctt atttttttat tttatttcct attttgttaa tatgagttat ttctaggcta
     8221 gcagaaacaa accgagcccc tttcgatttt gcagaggggg aaagggagct tgtgtcaggg
     8281 tttaatgttg aatactcagc ttttgaattt gcgtgcttat ttttatctga gtatggaaaa
     8341 attttattaa tgaggttttt aactaggtta ttatttttta aaagaggttt gtttatctac
     8401 attttaatag ggttaagagt aactttttgg tttgtgtggg ttcgtagagc tttacctcgt
     8461 tttcggtatg atctgctaat gaatttagcc tgaaaggtat ttttacctat ttcactattt
     8521 tttatttttt tagtaataac tatatggctt tagaagcaaa atttgcgtcg gttttgtaac
     8581 ccggaggttg atgtcaatcc aaagccaaaa aagatagttt aataagaatt ttgctttgtg
     8641 gtagcaaggg tgtacaagtt gctcttttta tatgtataaa ggaaatttaa atttagtttt
     8701 ttctccccgt cgggatgagg cagtaataaa ttttacaaat aggttgctct acgacctacc
     8761 ctcccccaag aaaatttctt tttggtgggg ttttgggtct ctgttgggtt tgtttttaat
     8821 tattcaacta gcaacagggc tgtttttagc tatgcattat gtatcagact tgaaagtttc
     8881 attccaatct gttgattcat taaatcgtga ggtgggtttg ggttggttga tacgagctat
     8941 tcatgctaaa ggagcctcgg cttatttttt gtttttatac cttcatatcg gtcgaggggt
     9001 ttattatagt tcttacctac taaaaaagag ctgaaataca ggggttttaa ttttgttttt
     9061 atctatggca gctgcctttt taggttatgt acttccttgg ggacaaatgt cttattgggg
     9121 ggctactgtt ataactaatt ttttttcaac cgtcccctat gtagggcttg agttggttga
     9181 gtgaatatga ggaggattcg cggttggtta tcctactcta actcggtttt ttgcattaca
     9241 ttttttgata ccttttgcaa tattagggtt ggttttagta cacataatat ttttacatga
     9301 gggagggtct aataaccctt taggactagc ttcaaatggg gataagatcc ccttccatcc
     9361 ttatttttct ataaaggata taatggggta tagggtagta atactatttt ttttgtgtgt
     9421 ggtggtatac tccccagatt tttttacaga tcctgaaaat tttatagagg caaaagcatt
     9481 agttactcct gtacatataa tgcctgagtg atatttttta cctgcttatg ctattttacg
     9541 ttctatacct aaaaagttag gaggggtaat tgccttagtc ctaagggtag caatattatt
     9601 tatattccct ttaatatttt gtaaagataa gcgggggagt cagtattctg tagctttaca
     9661 ggtttctttt tgggtatgac taagaagaat tttagtctta ctttggatag gttctcgacc
     9721 tgttgaggat ccttatataa tgataggaca gttaaggaca atagtttatt ttagatattt
     9781 tgtaatctta cctgctatta gtgtagattt gtttaagggt aatggttagt aggttaattt
     9841 ttcttttgtt tattctaaaa ggagggttat taattgttcg ggcaaagagg attttaatca
     9901 tgctatttgc tttcgaagtt ttaatattaa atattttttt aatatactca tttagcaaca
     9961 gccttagtga cataaggtcc tgcttaattt ttctttctgt agtagcaggg gaggctaggt
    10021 taggcctttc tttactagtt tcagtagtgc gtagatatgg aaaggataac aaaaccaaaa
    10081 aaaacataaa atgtgaagga tattaggttt aggggctaga ctactattta taaaagagat
    10141 aagagtaata acgtttgtgg ttagggggtt ggtaattctc atcacaaagt atttagtaat
    10201 taggttttct cattttatct cttttcactc ttattttgta ttttttgatc agatatcaag
    10261 attcttatgt ttgttaaggg tatggataac tcttttaatg gggttagcta tgctaaaagc
    10321 agaaaataag aagtttttat actttaaatt cggagcttta aatttaattc ttttatttgc
    10381 ttttacagtt aaagactata ttagattttt tatatttttt gagttatctt taattcctac
    10441 tcttattata attctaggtt gaggagttca acccgaacgg gttcgggctg gaaggtactt
    10501 aataatatac actgtagtag gggctatacc cttattacta tgcataatat acagttacta
    10561 taaaaggggg tgtacaaaaa ttgtttatag aagtatagga aatttattta ccataacctt
    10621 agagtatagc tggatagtta ttttttgggt gtttgggttt ttaataaagc tcccagtata
    10681 tggggcgcac ttgtgactcc ctaaggctca tgttgaggcc ccagttagag gttcaatggt
    10741 tcttgctggg gttttactta agttaggagc ctatggctta atccgagtta aaaagtttct
    10801 cgcaatttct gggtgttttt ggagtaatgt tgcatttatt tggtttttgt tttctatgtg
    10861 tatggttggg tttgtttgtt ttcggcaatc agaccttaag tctctagtag cttattcttc
    10921 aattgcccat atgtctttag tggtgttagg agttttttct tttgattatt taggatatat
    10981 aggagtttta agaatgctgg tagctcatgg agtgtgttca tcaggtcttt ttttttgtgt
    11041 tcagtgtttt tatgaactaa gaggtactcg cagggtagtc ctaaaccgag ggtatttaaa
    11101 tttatccccc attttatgtt ttttttggtt tttgctttgt gtgggtaaag cctctgctcc
    11161 ccccacccta aacttgttta gagaattttt attaatttct tctattttaa actacagatt
    11221 aattagtaga gtgtttcttt ttttgtcagt gtttttagga ggattgttta gtatatattt
    11281 atacaccttc acttcacatg gaaagtgaaa aaaaattaat aattattgag ggggaattag
    11341 cctacggcat tgtttaattt tgtttcttca tgttattcct gtttattttt taatttttag
    11401 gggtaattac ttactaccta gggtgtaaaa ccttaaggtc caaagaattg gttgatggtt
    11461 tcggcccatt agttgaggtt tgtcctccct taagaagtgc cacatatgtc gaatattcca
    11521 tttttaatgg tgaggtttgt tttgctagta ttttttttgg tgtggattct aaatgtatgg
    11581 tttaattcaa aaaaaacacc aaaaaaaaca ggaggtttat ataagaaagg tagaaataaa
    11641 tggcctctat agtttttgat agcttaattg taagagtgtg gccctgaaga ggctaaggtg
    11701 aaaatattct caagcaaggt ggtctaaatt aaggcgtcag gttgtagccc tggaaataac
    11761 attagtttct tgcagggcta atagcataaa tattattgca ttgaattgca gattcaaagg
    11821 tgtaaaaact tagccctaag gctatttggt tttggtagca taaaggacaa taggcctaac
    11881 tagcagtaga taatttattt aaatattcta gaacaaattt ttgtttagat ttcgttagta
    11941 gtgcatattt ctctataagt gaaagcttga ttaggaggtc tattaaaata aggggcgaat
    12001 acatagtgcc agcagctgcg gttatacttg atcttttcct ttaagctagg gtaaaatgga
    12061 aataatttga tattaagaaa ataaatatta gcatatggag gaataagctt atgaatcaaa
    12121 catacttttt ataaataaat tcctaaagtt agattaaaaa ctaagattag gcaccttatt
    12181 attctaaaca taaattttta gacccatagt agtagaagtc tcgaaattaa aaagacctgg
    12241 cggcagcctt actcaccggg ggagcgtgac gcataataga taacccgcgt tataattaac
    12301 cttttttact tagttagtgt acggccgttt tcagcctagc tctgcagagc atagacttag
    12361 gtattactgt tgtagttaag acaggtcatt gtgctgctta taaaaaggtg ttagtttcgc
    12421 tattttgatt ggaaaaaggg aaaagctttt gtaataaggc ttagaattaa gactcggcag
    12481 taatggggaa ctatttagtc cccatgaagg taaatttttc taaacacaca tacttactat
    12541 tttaattatg actacttgaa cgagaaagca tagcttagta gccgtaattg gcagatggat
    12601 tgtgtgttta gtaattatcc tatcgcaaac aacaaagtta cttaaacgag aaagcaaagc
    12661 ttagtgattt tgttttaagg gagggtagtt cggggttgtg tacataccgc ccgtcattct
    12721 tctctaagag agaagaaaag tcgtaacatg gtaaccccag ctgaagctgg ggttaagata
    12781 cttagaagtt ttacaaactt tgggttgtta tacccaataa agattatcct aagttaacta
    12841 aaatactcta attttgaata tgcggggctg aatgccagac ttgataagtg ctagaccatg
    12901 acccagagca gttgtattcg ggagattaaa tcttgcaggg gggtctattg tattgtggca
    12961 ctattttagg cttgatatag taaagtgggg gttactcgct ttaagactat tagtcgtttt
    13021 ttgatggtgg gatatgtacc gggaaaccgg gggtgggagt catactcgtg ggattagctt
    13081 tgctctccgg tatggtatgg ccttgtttat taggtcagaa atattatttt tttctgcgtt
    13141 tttctgaagg tattttcatg gttattgaca ccctgaagat gaaggagggg attggacagg
    13201 ttctgagtat gggtctgtta ttctagatcc ttatgggtta ccctttttga aaactttaat
    13261 tttactagtt tctggaattt ttgtgaccat gtcccatcat ggccaaatta gacgatgtgg
    13321 ctttacacgg attctaattt ttattactat gatgatggga gtttacttta tgcttatgca
    13381 aggggtagaa tatgagtctt caggattttc agctaataga agtggatatg gaacactatt
    13441 ttttattcta actgggtttc atggaatgca tgtgagtgta ggagtggtgc tactaagatt
    13501 tgcgttcttt cgacatggtc ggggagctat gaatgaatca aagcatgtgt ttcacgaagc
    13561 agctgcctgg tactgacatt tcgtagatgt tgtttggcta ggtttatatt tctttattta
    13621 ttgatatgga atggacggtt ctgggcctag tgtctaaagc agattttttc accgaggata
    13681 cgatatggac attcctggat ctagtgggtg atatagactg gtttcaggtg gatgtagacg
    13741 tagacatgga gtgggacgat ctttttacaa gacactttga agaatgacta gagcttgaca
    13801 agtggatctg ataatcgggt agatgttagg ttcggggttg tcactttaga cttttatgga
    13861 ttatattttt ttagaacttt agtttataat ctggaatttt tgtggccatg ccccatcatg
    13921 gccaaattag aagatgtggt ttacacatct tctaattttt atcactataa tgatgggagt
    13981 ttactttatg cttatgcgga aaatagagta taaatcttca ggatttttag ttgataaagg
    14041 ggtgtgtaaa cctatttttt aagctgttta gtagtatgtc tactatttaa ttactaagct
    14101 taaaaaatgg cttacatgct agaggatagg ttaaattaga ccggagggct catgacccta
    14161 aagtggtaaa tcctcctcta atatgaaaaa tcaatttggt actggggtta tttatggctt
    14221 aagttttcaa aaaggggtta gccctgtaat gagggagact ataaagtttc atgatgaaaa
    14281 tatgttagta ttaatagtta tagcatgttt agtagcagga agtattattt tagtatggtg
    14341 taataggttc agttctttag aatttataga tagaaaggtt atggaaatac tttggacttt
    14401 attacctata tttattttag ttactttggc tctaccttct ttagaactct tatatttttt
    14461 agattgccca aaggatatag atggtgttgc tactattcgg gcgacaggaa tgcagtggta
    14521 ttgaaattat gatataactt atgaacttac tggagcaaag tttaatttcg actcttatat
    14581 attggactcc aatagaaaag aaaagggata tcgcttgttg gaggtagaca atccggcttt
    14641 tgcccctcgg ggggaggtgg taaagttggt ggttagaggg ggggatgtaa ttcataggtt
    14701 tgctgtccct tctttagggg tgaagttgga tggagttcca ggacgtatga aagaaggagg
    14761 atttatagca ttaaagctag gtagttacta tgggcagtgt tccgaaatat gcggagctaa
    14821 ccataggttt atgcccatta aaattgaggt tatccctata aaggcctttg ctgaagggtt
    14881 taaatctgct attaaaccta atattttatt gataataaaa caaagaagtc attccagata
    14941 tacattaaaa gggtaggaga tctaaaaggt ttacgggcag atagctttaa ttgattctga
    15001 cccctaaact ttttatacat tttgaaaaag ttaccagggt ttaggggaat ttatttcggc
    15061 agaaacctag taactttttt aataggtaag ggtaccccct tacacttttt ttaattaaat
    15121 aaattcccct aaaccccatc tataaatctg ctattaaaac ctaatatttt attgataata
    15181 aaacaaagaa gtcattccag aaactagtaa aattaaagtt ttcaaaaagg gtaacccata
    15241 aggatctaga ataacagacc catactcaga acctgtccaa tcccctcctt catcttcagg
    15301 gtgtcaataa ccatgaaaat accttcagaa aaacgcagaa aaaataatat ttctgacctt
    15361 aatattttat tgataataaa acaaagaagt cattccagat acatattaaa agggtagaag
    15421 gtctagcccc ctactacttc gtagtagggt tgcttcaata tattttttag tagtaatata
    15481 cttagcatgc tttttttaat tactactact tagtagttta tataaaactt tggatttgca
    15541 tttcaacaaa ggattacatc cttaagtaga ccccacaaac gtggaaaaaa ggagactata
    15601 tacttattac aaaggaagtt tgcgaaattt aaatttcctc cccacaaacg tggaaaaaag
    15661 gagactatat acttattaca aaggaagttg agcctgaagt tctgtatgaa cacttcattt
    15721 acggtgaaat agtgagatta tctccaggct tattactaat aaagtaaggc atcgtcttat
    15781 ttttttttaa gggagctagt ttatttgaac gtaaactttc aaagtttaag gagaatgtat
    15841 attcgtttcc tgtgaaattc ttattaggcc ccatattaag gagcaataga aaagagggat
    15901 ctagatttt
//
