# Supplementary material for: Mitochondrial Genome-Based Phylogeny of Turbellarians and Evidence for Accelerated Mitochondrial Evolution in Symbiotic Species
Source: bioRxiv preprint, doi:10.1101/2025.07.01.662465, version 1 (2025-07-04)
Supplement: Supplementary [file 662465_file02.zip › Supplementary/reannotated_result/first_re annotation/Imogine fafai MF993335 stylochus/annotationStylochus fafai.gbf]

LOCUS       Stylochus_fafai        15064 bp    DNA     circular     21-JAN-2025
DEFINITION  Stylochus fafai mitochondrion, complete genome.
ACCESSION   
VERSION
KEYWORDS    .
SOURCE      mitochondrion Stylochus fafai
  ORGANISM  Stylochus fafai
            Unclassified.
FEATURES             Location/Qualifiers
     source          1..15064
                     /organism="Stylochus fafai"
                     /organelle="mitochondrion"
                     /mol_type="genomic DNA"
     gene            1..1575
                     /gene="cox1"
     CDS             1..1575
                     /gene="cox1"
                     /codon_start=1
                     /transl_table=9
                     /product="cytochrome c oxidase subunit 1"
                     /translation="MSKKGWIARWLYSTNHKDIGTLYLIFGVWSGLVGTAFSFLIRSE
                     LAQPGTLLNDPHLYNGIITAHGLIMIFFFVMPVLIGGFGNWLIPLYLTSPDMAFPRLN
                     NMSFWLLPPSFFLLLGSFLVETGVGTGWTVYPPLSGNIAQSGPSVDMAIFSLHLAGVS
                     SILGSINFITTIVNAKVQVSWGQIPLFLWAVMVTAYMLVLSLPVLAGGLTMLLTDRNF
                     NTTFFDPGGGGDPILFQHMFWFFGHPEVYILILPGFGMISQIVTFYSGKDSAFGHMGM
                     VYAILGIGFLGFIVWAHHMYTVGLDIDTRAYFTGATMIIAVPTGIKIFSWLATFYGRP
                     LGQQADNVGPLWATGFIFLFTLGGLTGVVLASASLDIALHDTYYVVAHFHYVLSMGAV
                     FSIFAGLVHWWPLFTGTVLNGKMAIAQFWVLFTGVNLTFFPQHFLGLSGMPRRYMDYP
                     DGFSYWNSVSSLGSLISVVGVVFFAVIIWEALVSERLVIYIVSPNSQAEWINSDNYPV
                     SFHTSESVSKVFINES"
     tRNA            1582..1646
                     /product="tRNA-Gly"
     rRNA            1958..2650
                     /product="16S ribosomal RNA"
     tRNA            2665..2729
                     /product="tRNA-Leu"
                     /note="codons recognized: CUN"
     tRNA            2740..2805
                     /product="tRNA-Glu"
     gene            2807..3301
                     /gene="nad6"
     CDS             2807..3301
                     /gene="nad6"
                     /codon_start=1
                     /transl_table=9
                     /product="NADH dehydrogenase subunit 6"
                     /translation="MSCILWFSLMLINYLCLFSLNSLVLGLLILFCSFFISLLISIYS
                     LSWYSLIFFIVYIGGLLVLFIYISSLNFNPVFYFSRTGGFLNILLKINVVFFLVISLT
                     QITWNFNGFFWTELDTNNFSFNLFNEVEILFLINVGLVLLVVLWVITKLSFRNRSALR
                     PFFS"
     gene            3329..5005
                     /gene="nad5"
     CDS             3329..5005
                     /gene="nad5"
                     /codon_start=1
                     /transl_table=9
                     /product="NADH dehydrogenase subunit 5"
                     /translation="MIKHNVKYGFSYTCSNLFFLLSIIFAIIFLCLENGIMVNLNILD
                     VGSLNLDLCFYVDWISILFFTVLCIIVSCVLKFSCIYMENDIFQVRFTWLVLSFVFSM
                     FCLIFFPHFFFLLVGWDGLGITSFLLVIYYLSDSSWSAGMKTYLINRVGDSFFILGLV
                     CFMANGYWDINSITNNNILSLIIVLGCFTKSAQFPFSSWLPAAMAAPTPVSALVHSST
                     LVTAGIYLMVRFCNMFPDWLFIIVGVSGMWTMYSASLSACSEFDSKKIVAYSTLSQLG
                     LMAVSISLNLPLIAFFHLITHAMFKALIFICVGYLINNSGHFQDLRSLNGLWRTSPLL
                     GITLIVSNLSLLGFPFLAGFFSKELILENNILVINSVFHTLLLLSLPLTSYYSTRLVF
                     NILNGVNYNSVSCSNDSNVLLFSLLPLYLGSIFVGSIIYPHFYSLSSIYPCHMMKFFV
                     FLFILSGAFLSWNDVKFNNNSFIWFSSSISFLVPFNGGFWTNNFVNLGNDYFCLIDQG
                     ILSSIMGSLDKGVNSSGSWLVSSFEYFSTPRAKYYVSSVVAFSMFSGSVA"
     tRNA            5010..5080
                     /product="tRNA-Ser"
                     /note="codons recognized: UCN"
     tRNA            5086..5151
                     /product="tRNA-Asp"
     gene            5151..5981
                     /gene="cox3"
     CDS             5151..5981
                     /gene="cox3"
                     /codon_start=1
                     /transl_table=9
                     /product="cytochrome c oxidase subunit 3"
                     /translation="MNNQFLSLNNFSKGDNTTPFHLVEVSPWPIYASLSALGITFGGV
                     YWWHVGESWIFLTGLSFNILVAFSWFSDVIKENMAGFHNSVVMFGFRFGMILFILSEV
                     LFFFSFFWAYFHNCWGPQAELGFIWPPYGFNTIVIDPFSIPLLNTVVLLSSGASVTWA
                     HHSLVSQDYVNGLIGLGVTVFLGGYFLFLQGNEYFLSEFSINSTIYGTVFFMLTGFHG
                     FHVTIGTILLFVCFLRHYFSHFSTHQHVGFEASAWYWHFVDVVWLFLYFFIYWYGYNL
                     "
     tRNA            5989..6054
                     /product="tRNA-Leu"
                     /note="codons recognized: UUR"
     tRNA            6058..6117
                     /product="tRNA-Gln"
     tRNA            6118..6183
                     /product="tRNA-Lys"
     tRNA            6310..6376
                     /product="tRNA-Pro"
     gene            6386..6733
                     /gene="nad3"
     CDS             6386..6733
                     /gene="nad3"
                     /codon_start=1
                     /transl_table=9
                     /product="NADH dehydrogenase subunit 3"
                     /translation="MSFSSVVFWNIVVILIGAWVIWTSRKNFLNSREKSSPFECGFDP
                     KDKARIPFSLRFFLIVILFLIFDVELSLLLQLPYQLDFDHFKGRVGIVIFVWILLLGT
                     LEEWRRGILNWKD"
     tRNA            6755..6823
                     /product="tRNA-Ser"
                     /note="codons recognized: AGN"
     gene            6839..7930
                     /gene="nad2"
     CDS             6839..7930
                     /gene="nad2"
                     /codon_start=1
                     /transl_table=9
                     /product="NADH dehydrogenase subunit 2"
                     /translation="MRILPNIWSSTLFLSFCFSFGLIISLISNNVFLVWLGLELNMFG
                     IIPFINSSPNQTNNTLYLSNEEINVSFFYFFVQVIGSLLLAWGSVLGGWFIISIIGLI
                     IKIGAAPFFWWVPPIVSRLDWFSIGVISTVQKIPGIFLFRLIFDLDLGICMLLSIVGF
                     SVSVVGINFSSNNLKQLIGWSSISNMSILFVLIVLNNNFGLIYYLFYSILVLIFCFIL
                     NVYSMSNISSAFINGNNSVYSLLVGGLLLIFSGLPPLVSFLLKVYFLSGFYFFDCINM
                     LLDLEFNGVSISFFHLLANALNSWSVVTFFLLLIIFQAVGYVKIFIKIFTSKSSRVNG
                     SVKLLNSKIKIFFKSVFLLYLLSILLILV"
     tRNA            7932..7999
                     /product="tRNA-Thr"
     tRNA            8008..8072
                     /product="tRNA-Ala"
     tRNA            8082..8148
                     /product="tRNA-Ile"
     gene            8155..8841
                     /gene="atp6"
     CDS             8155..8841
                     /gene="atp6"
                     /codon_start=1
                     /transl_table=9
                     /product="ATP synthase F0 subunit 6"
                     /translation="MYDLFTSADFCYSNLSLLNIFVWVLGLVWIFWNINLFFFSSGRL
                     NSFISYLLNWHYDNVKTYFLYKVKGSYIVISGAFFIILGCNVWGLFPYVFGITTQMVL
                     TFSMSLIIWLCIVVSSLEYSFLGFLSHLTPQGSPGYLASILNLIELVSNIIRPLTLAL
                     RLSINITTGHVFISLMGTSGSICLFSFKLFWLFFVFLMMGYLLFEVGICFIQGFVFSL
                     LSVQYLGEHT"
     tRNA            8842..8907
                     /product="tRNA-His"
     gene            8934..10088
                     /gene="cytb"
     CDS             8934..10088
                     /gene="cytb"
                     /codon_start=1
                     /transl_table=9
                     /product="cytochrome b"
                     /translation="-
                     FRRDRSVLKTINGGVYDLPSPKNISYWWGFGSLLGLFLVIQILTGLFLAMHYVSDLNV
                     AFQSVDSISREIEFGWLIRSIHANGASAFFLFLYLHIGRGIYYGSFLYSHTWNTGVVI
                     YILAMATAFLGYVLPWGQMSYWGATVITNFFSTVPYIGNDLVQWIWGGFAVGYPTLTR
                     FFSLHYVLPFVIAAFVLIHLVFLHDTGSNNPLGLSSAGDKVPFHPYFTIKDIFGFSIV
                     LFLFFSVSVYSPDYFGDPENFIEANPLVTPIHIQPEWYFLPAYAILRAIPNKLGGVVA
                     LLMSILVLFIFPLVSSFCNRGYFYSHLHQVLFWFWVADILVLLWIGARPVEEPYVSIG
                     AISTIVYFMFFLLTPLLSYFYNNISQEKGNNGDIS"
     gene            10266..11540
                     /gene="nad4"
     CDS             10266..11540
                     /gene="nad4"
                     /codon_start=1
                     /transl_table=9
                     /product="NADH dehydrogenase subunit 4"
                     /translation="MGLVIIMLLFTPYLMGIHSHFIFFHSYWACLDNMSTFLIILTLW
                     ITLLMSLAMSDAKQKRKLLLCFSSLNFILVCAFISNSLLGFYIFFELSLIPTLIIILG
                     WGVQPERIRAGSYLMLYTLVGSLPLLGTILYMDYHCGSVKIFMPFIDIFFFSKWEYSF
                     FCLLWIMAFLIKLPIYGVHLWLPKAHVEAPVAGSMVLAGVLLKLGAYGLVRSLKFIQL
                     NLCFWSDFFFIWSLFTMCLVGFMCFRQCDLKSLVAYSSVAHMSLILAVCFSSDIIGIN
                     GVMGMLVSHGLCSSGLFFGVQCLYENSGSRSLYLNRGIISLSPLFCFFWFLLCVGNAS
                     APPSLNLLSEFFLISSIVSYGGPISAIFCGLSVFMGGLFSIYLYVLICHGKWSVLNNF
                     WMPFSLRHYLILLLHVIPLYGLLFLSNYIFYF"
     tRNA            11554..11621
                     /product="tRNA-Val"
     gene            11635..12519
                     /gene="nad1"
     CDS             11635..12519
                     /gene="nad1"
                     /codon_start=1
                     /transl_table=9
                     /product="NADH dehydrogenase subunit 1"
                     /translation="MVIPWLLTFVNILVSIPFLTLLERKVLGYIQSRKGPNKVSFLGL
                     LQPISDGGKLVLKELGTPNMANIILFWVSPILSFFLMIMAWSVFPSPYQFFSFNLGVV
                     FFLCIASLQVYTLLGSGWGSNSKYALLGSVRGAAQTISYEVSLIFIILFPCSLEYSYN
                     FSSFLDKAFSYILILFPIFLIWFTSCLAETNRAPFDFAEGESELVSGFNVEFAAFEFA
                     CLFLSEYGNILLISFLTAIFFLPTKYLFFIVCGSMFSFCFVWARGCLPRFRYDFLMSM
                     AWKIFLPSCLFVFFILLA"
     gene            12636..12854
                     /gene="nad4L"
     CDS             12636..12854
                     /gene="nad4L"
                     /codon_start=1
                     /transl_table=9
                     /product="NADH dehydrogenase subunit 4L"
                     /translation="MLIILFSFEFMVVNVLFVFVFLSIPFDPISLLVFLAVVAGEASL
                     GLTLLVSVLRQSGNDNILPISFNSFEGF"
     tRNA            12866..12932
                     /product="tRNA-Arg"
     tRNA            13103..13168
                     /product="tRNA-Phe"
     tRNA            13169..13234
                     /product="tRNA-Tyr"
     tRNA            13240..13303
                     /product="tRNA-Cys"
     rRNA            13305..14086
                     /product="12S ribosomal RNA"
     tRNA            14082..14149
                     /product="tRNA-Asn"
     tRNA            14156..14221
                     /product="tRNA-Met"
     gene            14221..14955
                     /gene="cox2"
     CDS             14221..14955
                     /gene="cox2"
                     /codon_start=1
                     /transl_table=9
                     /product="cytochrome c oxidase subunit 2"
                     /translation="MNNNSGFGSGFIYGLNLQNGTSPVMRESILFHDENLVVLAVIAC
                     LIGGCITLLWWTNYSSSDFVDHKWLEVGWTLLPVFILVGLALPSLELLYYMDSPSSIT
                     PFATLKAIGRQWYWSYEISVSTTEMVDSVSYDSYMLPEGQENENDDDLAGFRLLEVDN
                     PIFLPRGEYIRLLVTGGDVIHSFCVPTLGIKVDAVPGRLNQTYFFPLSLGSFYGQCSE
                     LCGANHSFMPINLEIIPTNVFLKFFG"
     tRNA            14955..15023
                     /product="tRNA-Trp"
ORIGIN      
        1 atgagtaaga agggctggat agcccgatga ctttattcaa ccaatcataa ggatattggg
       61 acattatatt taatatttgg tgtgtgatct ggtttagtag gaacggcatt tagtttttta
      121 attcgttctg aattagctca gccaggtact ttgcttaaag atccacattt atataaaggg
      181 attataacag cccatggact cattatgatt tttttctttg taatgcctgt attaatagga
      241 ggttttggta attgattaat tcctctatat ttaacaagtc cagatatggc atttcctcgt
      301 cttaataata tgaggttttg actattacct ccctcgtttt ttttactatt aggttctttt
      361 ttagtagaaa cgggagtggg aaccggctga acagtttatc cccccttatc cggaaatatc
      421 gcccaaagag gtccaagggt agatatggct attttctctt tacatctagc tggggttagg
      481 tcaattttag gatctattaa atttattact actatagtaa aagctaaggt tcaggtatca
      541 tgaggacaga taccattatt tttatgggct gttatggtta cagcttatat gttggtttta
      601 tctttaccag tattagctgg aggtttaact atgttgttaa cggatcgtaa atttaatacc
      661 acttttttcg acccaggggg agggggagat ccgattttat ttcaacatat gttttggttt
      721 tttggtcacc ctgaagttta tatattaata ctgccagggt ttggtatgat ttctcaaata
      781 gtaacttttt atagtgggaa ggatagagcc tttggacata tggggatggt atatgctatt
      841 cttggtatag ggtttttagg ttttattgtg tgagctcatc atatgtacac tgtggggtta
      901 gacattgata cccgtgctta ttttacagga gctacgatga taattgcagt tcctactggt
      961 ataaagatat ttagatgatt agctaccttt tatgggcgtc ctttaggaca gcaagctgat
     1021 aaagttggac cgttatgagc tactgggttt atatttttat ttactttagg tggtttaact
     1081 ggggttgtat tggcaagtgc aaggttagat atagctttac atgacactta ttacgttgta
     1141 gctcattttc attatgtttt gtctatggga gcagtatttt ctatatttgc tggtttggtc
     1201 cattgatgac ctttatttac agggacagta ctaaatggta agatggctat agctcaattt
     1261 tgagttttat ttactggtgt aaatttaacg ttctttcccc aacatttttt aggattgagt
     1321 ggaatgccac gtcgatatat ggattatcct gatggtttct cttattgaaa tagagtttct
     1381 tctttaggtt ctttaatttc tgttgttggt gtagtatttt tcgctgttat tatttgggaa
     1441 gctttagtta gtgaacgact agttatatat atagtttctc caaattctca agctgagtga
     1501 attaattcag ataattaccc tgtgtctttt catactagag agtcggtaag aaaggttttt
     1561 atcaaagaat cttagattgg gttctcttta gtttaataat agaatatttg ccttccaagt
     1621 aaagggtcct gacaaaggaa gagaaaagta aatattaatt aatatatttg tgtttttatt
     1681 aattttcgta agttttataa ttattttgta tattgggaaa acctcctttt agtatcacgg
     1741 tctaataaat aaataaatat atttttatat ccgaaatttg gtgattatat attttttagt
     1801 tttgaacata attatttagg ggtcctatta attaaaaaaa atttaagaat aaagattata
     1861 gatcggacca aattatatct gatttgaaag aaatattgcg agataaaccc aaaggttaat
     1921 tttttgggtt tggttaaaga ttaaactata ggttaattgt ttaagatgag aagtgtctaa
     1981 aaataaaaag tgttacaact ttaatataat agtttgtttt cttgtaaaac ttttttaatc
     2041 ataattcctt aatatattga tagaataagt atataaaatg ggtcatatta actcgatact
     2101 tttacaactg tttatcaaaa acatttcctt tagaatatat ttaaaggtat tacctgctca
     2161 atgtagtatt ataaatagct gcggtatcct aactgcacta aggtagcata attaattgtc
     2221 ttttaaatgg tgacttgttt gaatggttta atgagaaaag gattttgttt ggtccaaaaa
     2281 gaatttatat tttagggtta aaatacctaa attgtaaaga aagacgagaa gaccctgttg
     2341 agttttacat ttatatgtta aatgtttaaa tgggaaattt aattccttta tggaatttaa
     2401 tagatcctaa aaaagtttgg aaaaaggata aaattaccac agggataaca ggactatatt
     2461 ttctgagagt tctaattgaa gaaagtgttt gttacctcga tgttgaatcg aaataacttt
     2521 ttggtgcagt agtcaaataa gtaggtctgt tcgaccttta aaatttcacg tgatttgagt
     2581 taagaccggc gtgagccagg ttggtttcta tcttcttatg attgtttttt gtacgaaagg
     2641 aattgaacga ttgatatttt caattttgga atggcagatt atatgtgata gatttaggtt
     2701 ctatagatgg agattttctc cttccaaata ttttgtaatc taatgttggt gtatcccagc
     2761 actttaagct ttctacttaa aagagctctt taggggcaca ttagatatgt cctgtatact
     2821 atgattttct ctaatgttga ttaattatct ttgtttattt tcattaaatt ctttagtgtt
     2881 aggattattg attctttttt gtaggttttt tataagctta cttataagta tatattcttt
     2941 atcttggtat tcattaatat tttttatagt atatattgga ggtttattag ttctttttat
     3001 ttatatttct tcattaaaat tcaaaccagt tttttacttt tctcgtactg ggggattctt
     3061 aaaaatttta ttaaagataa aagtagtatt ttttttggtg ataagtttaa ctcaaatcac
     3121 gtgaaatttt aaaggttttt tttgaacaga attggataca aaaaaattta gatttaaatt
     3181 atttaaagaa gttgagatat tatttctgat aaaagtagga ttagttttat tagtagtttt
     3241 atgggttata acaaagttat cttttcgaaa tcgtagcgcc ctgcgcccct tttttaggta
     3301 aatattggta cacttcaatt ttgatactgt gattaagcac aatgttaagt atggttttag
     3361 ttatacttgt tccaaacttt tctttttact gaggattata tttgcgataa tcttcctttg
     3421 tttagagaaa ggaataatgg taaaattaaa aattttggat gttggcaggc ttaaattaga
     3481 tttatgtttt tatgtagatt gaattagaat tctgtttttt acagttttat gtattatagt
     3541 ctcatgtgtt ttaaagtttt cttgcattta tatggaaaaa gatatatttc aagtccgttt
     3601 tacttgatta gttttaagat ttgtattttc catgttttgt ttaatctttt tcccccattt
     3661 ctttttcttg ttggtggggt gagatggatt aggaattact agttttttat tggttattta
     3721 ttatttgaga gattcatctt ggtctgcagg tatgaagact tatttaatta atcgggtggg
     3781 ggataggttt tttatattgg gtttagtatg ttttatggct aaagggtatt gggatataaa
     3841 aagtattact aacaataata ttttatcttt gataatagtt ttaggatgtt ttacaaagag
     3901 ggcacagttt cccttttcca gttgattacc agcagccatg gctgctccca ctcccgtttc
     3961 tgcattagtt cattcttcca ctttggtaac tgctggaatt tatttaatgg tacgtttttg
     4021 taaaatgttt ccagattgat tatttataat agtgggtgtt agagggatgt gaactatgta
     4081 ttcagctagt ctttctgctt gttctgaatt tgattcaaag aagatagtag cctattctac
     4141 tttaagtcaa ttaggtttaa tggcagtatc catttcttta aaattgccat tgattgcatt
     4201 tttccattta attactcatg caatgtttaa ggctttaata ttcatttgtg ttgggtattt
     4261 aattaaaaaa agaggacatt ttcaggattt acggaggtta aaaggtttat ggcgaactag
     4321 tcctttgtta ggaattactt taatagtgag aaaattatca ttattaggtt tcccattttt
     4381 ggcagggttt ttctcaaagg agttaatatt ggagaaaaac atattagtta taaatagggt
     4441 atttcacact ttattacttc tttccctccc cctaacttca tattatagta ctcgtttagt
     4501 ctttaatata ttgaaagggg taaactataa tagtgtatct tgtagtaaag atagaaaagt
     4561 gttgttattt tctttacttc ctttatatct tggaagaata tttgttggga gtataattta
     4621 ccctcatttt tatagattaa gttctattta tccatgtcac atgatgaagt tttttgtttt
     4681 tttatttatt cttaggggtg cttttctgag atgaaaagat gttaagttca aaaaaaactc
     4741 ttttatttgg tttagtagct ctatatcctt tttagttcct tttaatggag gattttgaac
     4801 caaaaatttt gtaaatttgg ggaaagatta tttttgttta attgatcaag gtattctatc
     4861 ttccataatg ggaagtttgg ataagggggt aaattcatcc ggaagatgat tagtaagctc
     4921 ttttgagtat tttagaacac cacgggctaa gtattatgtt aggtcagttg tagcattttc
     4981 tatgtttaga ggtagagttg cttaacatag actttcaaga atttgtggtt cgttttgttt
     5041 tgaaagctta aagagggata ataatacttc ccggaagtct tttcaaaaga gttagtatat
     5101 tttaattatc attggttgtc ggcctttaga aggggtatac cccacttttt gtgaataaac
     5161 agtttttaag tttaaataaa ttttctaagg gggataaaac taccccattt catttggtag
     5221 aggttagccc gtggccaata tatgcttctt tgagcgcttt aggtataact tttggaggtg
     5281 tatattgatg gcatgtagga gaatcttgaa tttttttaac aggtttatca tttaaaattt
     5341 tggtagcctt ttcttgattt tcggatgtta taaaggaaaa aatggctggt tttcataata
     5401 gagtagttat gttcggattc cggtttggta tgatattgtt tattttgtcg gaggttttat
     5461 tttttttctc tttcttttgg gcttattttc ataattgttg aggtccccaa gctgagcttg
     5521 gattcatttg gcctccctat gggtttaaaa ctattgttat agatcctttt tcaatacctt
     5581 tattgaaaac ggttgtactc ttatcttcag gggctagggt tacttgagct catcattctt
     5641 tagttagtca agattatgtg aatggtttaa ttggtttagg ggtaactgtg tttttaggag
     5701 gctattttct atttttacag ggtaacgagt attttcttag agaattttct attaatagaa
     5761 ctatttatgg tacggtattt tttatgctta ctggatttca cggatttcat gtcacgatag
     5821 ggactatatt attatttgtt tgttttttac gtcattattt tagtcatttt tctacccatc
     5881 aacatgtcgg gtttgaggct tcagcttgat attgacattt tgtggatgta gtatgattat
     5941 ttttatattt ttttatttat tgatatggtt ataatttata attatatttt tagagtggca
     6001 gagcatatgc gctggattta agctccagag atgagattta tttctccttt aaaggatatg
     6061 gggcagtgta agaggcacat aagtttttgg tacttaagga aaacgtagtt tctccgtaat
     6121 ctgaaagcga aatgggagca gcagattctt actctgtagg tggactatta agtcctcaga
     6181 ttattttata aagaaagaaa atataaggga atttcatttc taaaattccc ttatattttc
     6241 tttctttata aaataatgta aggggacccc cttacattat tttataaaga aagaaaatat
     6301 aagggaattt tagaaatagt ttaagtaaaa tattaacttt gggagttaat gatcaaaagt
     6361 atcttttgtt tctaaattgt ttcctatgtc ttttagttcg gttgtatttt ggaatatagt
     6421 tgtgattttg attggggcgt gggtgatatg aacaaggcga aagaattttt taaattcccg
     6481 agaaaagtct agtccttttg aatgtggttt tgacccaaag gataaggcac ggattccctt
     6541 ctctctccgg ttttttctaa ttgttatact atttttgata tttgatgtag aattatcttt
     6601 attattacag cttccttatc agttagattt tgaccatttt aagggtcggg ttgggatagt
     6661 tatatttgtc tgaattttat tactaggtac tttggaagaa tgacgacgag gtatattaaa
     6721 ttgaaaggat tagagatata tttttataaa aaaagaggtg ttctctttgg atttaagagg
     6781 ctgctaactt cttttagagt aattaagaat tgttcacacc tctattaatt tctttagagt
     6841 gcggatactt cctaatatat ggagaagaac actttttttg agattttgtt tttcttttgg
     6901 gcttattata tcccttatta gaaataaagt gtttttggtt tgattaggac ttgaattaaa
     6961 aatgtttgga attattcctt ttattaattc aagtcctaat caaaccaaaa acactttata
     7021 tcttagcaaa gaagaaataa aagtttcctt tttttacttc tttgttcagg taataggtag
     7081 gttacttctc gcatggggaa gagtattagg ggggtgattt attattagga taattggatt
     7141 gataataaag ataggagctg ccccattctt ttggtgggtc ccgcctatag tttcccgatt
     7201 agattggttt tctataggtg ttattagaac agtacaaaag attccaggaa tctttctgtt
     7261 tcggttaata tttgacttgg atttaggtat atgtatgtta ttaagaatag ttgggtttag
     7321 agtatcggtt gtaggaataa aattttcctc taaaaattta aagcagttga taggatggtc
     7381 ttctattaga aatatgagta tattatttgt tttaatagta cttaaaaaaa actttgggtt
     7441 gatttattac cttttttata gtattcttgt attaatattt tgttttatat tgaaagtgta
     7501 ttctatgaga aatattagaa gagcctttat aaaaggtaaa aaaagggttt attctctttt
     7561 ggttggaggt ttactgttaa tattttctgg attaccccca ttggttaggt ttttattaaa
     7621 ggtttacttt ttaagggggt tttatttctt tgattgcata aaaatgttat tagacttgga
     7681 atttaatgga gtttctattt ccttttttca tttattagct aatgctttga aaagatgaag
     7741 tgtggttact ttttttctat tattaataat ttttcaagcc gttggttatg taaagatctt
     7801 tataaagatc tttacaagga agtcctcacg cgttaatggc agagtgaagc tcttaaaaag
     7861 aaagattaag atatttttta agtcagtttt tctattatat ttattgagta ttttactaat
     7921 tttagtataa atgctttaaa gtcaaaatag agacgtaagt cttgtaaact taaaattgaa
     7981 gaaaattctt ctagggcaat aatatttctt ccgatagttt attcaaaacg ttagctttgc
     8041 acgctggata tgggttaaag cccctcgggt gatataaggt gaatgtgagg actgcgaatg
     8101 caggtcactg tgatatagtg aactttgggt ttaataacct ccacattaac tttggtgtat
     8161 gatttattta ctagtgcaga tttttgttat tctaaattat ctttattaaa tatatttgtt
     8221 tgggttttgg gtttggtatg aattttttgg aatataaacc tttttttctt taggagaggg
     8281 cggctaaaaa ggtttatatc ttatttatta aactggcatt atgataatgt aaagacttat
     8341 tttttatata aggttaaggg atcttatata gtaatatcag gtgcattctt tataattttg
     8401 ggatgtaatg tttggggatt atttccttat gtttttggta ttaccactca aatggtatta
     8461 actttttcta tgtcattaat tatatgatta tgtatagtgg tttctagatt ggaatattct
     8521 tttttagggt ttttatccca tttaactcca caggggtctc ctggttattt ggcctcaata
     8581 ttgaatttaa ttgaacttgt tagaaatatt attcgtcctt taactttagc tttacgttta
     8641 aggataaaaa ttactactgg tcacgtattt ataagattaa tgggtaccag gggtagcata
     8701 tgtctttttt cttttaagtt attttgattg ttttttgtat tcttaatgat ggggtatctt
     8761 ctttttgaag taggtatatg ttttattcaa ggatttgtct ttagtttatt aagcgtgcaa
     8821 tatttaggtg agcatactta aaagaatagt agtttaatta gaacactgca ttgtgattgc
     8881 aggggtatac tattagtatc tttcttctgt accgttctaa attaaatatt aaatcttttc
     8941 gacgagaccg ttcggtttta aagacaatta aaggtggggt atatgattta ccctccccca
     9001 agaaaatttc ttattgatga gggtttggtt cattattggg gttattttta gttatacaaa
     9061 tattaacagg tttatttttg gctatgcatt atgtgtccga tttaaaagta gctttccaat
     9121 ctgtggattc gattagtcgt gagatagaat ttgggtgatt aatacgtaga atacatgcta
     9181 aaggtgcttc ggcatttttc ctatttttat acttacatat aggtcgtggg atttattatg
     9241 gttctttttt atacagtcat acttggaata caggggtagt aatttatata ttagccatgg
     9301 ccactgcttt tttaggttat gtattgccat gaggtcaaat gtcttattga ggggctacag
     9361 taataactaa ctttttttct actgtacctt atataggtaa agatttagtt caatgaatat
     9421 gaggaggatt tgctgtaggc tatccgactt taactcgttt cttttcttta cattatgtgc
     9481 ttccttttgt tattgctgct tttgtattga ttcatttagt gtttttacat gatactggat
     9541 cgaaaaatcc tttaggactg agttctgctg gggataaggt tccatttcat ccttatttta
     9601 ctattaagga tatctttgga tttagtatag tattattttt atttttttct gtttctgttt
     9661 attctccaga ttattttggg gatccagaaa attttataga ggctaatcca ttagttactc
     9721 ctatacatat tcaacctgaa tgatattttt taccagctta tgctatttta cgggccattc
     9781 caaaaaagtt aggtggggtg gttgctttgt taatgtcaat attagtactg tttatttttc
     9841 ctttggtgtc ttctttttgt aatcgaggat atttttattc tcatttacat caagtattat
     9901 tctgattttg agtggcggat atactagttt tactatgaat aggggcacgt cctgttgagg
     9961 agccatatgt tagtataggg gcaataagaa ctatagtata ttttatgttc tttttactaa
    10021 ccccattatt aagatatttt tataaaaata tatcccagga gaagggtaat aaaggtgaca
    10081 tatcttagat ataataaaca tttatactat atgtatatat agctaaatgt tataagagaa
    10141 aaagatttga aaaaagagag taacttaata ttacttttga aggggtatac ccctcaaatc
    10201 tagtcagggg attaatatgt gcaacacttt cattaagttt atttggtagg gtaaattcat
    10261 taataatggg gttagtaata attatgttac tttttactcc ttatttaatg ggtattcact
    10321 cccattttat attttttcat tcttattggg catgtttaga taaaatgtca acttttctta
    10381 taattttaac tctttgaata actttattaa tgagtttagc tatgagagat gcaaagcaaa
    10441 agcgcaagtt gttattgtgt ttttcttcgt tgaaatttat attggtttgt gcttttataa
    10501 gtaaaagact tttaggtttt tatatctttt ttgagctatc cttaattccc actttaataa
    10561 taattttggg gtgaggtgtt caaccagaac ggattcgggc tggtagatat ttaatgttat
    10621 acactttagt tggctctctt cctttattgg gtactatttt atatatggac tatcattgtg
    10681 gcagggtaaa gatatttatg ccatttatag atatattctt tttttcgaag tgggaatata
    10741 gatttttttg tttattatga ataatggctt ttttaataaa gttacctata tatggggttc
    10801 atttgtgatt accaaaggca catgtggagg ctccagtagc cggttctatg gttttagctg
    10861 gggttctatt aaagttaggg gcctatggtt tagttcgttc tcttaagttt attcaactaa
    10921 atttatgttt ttggtctgac ttctttttta tatggagttt atttactatg tgccttgtgg
    10981 gttttatgtg ttttcgacaa tgtgatctta agtcattagt ggcttattct tctgttgccc
    11041 atatgtctct tattttggct gtatgttttt ctagagatat tataggtatt aaaggggtga
    11101 tgggaatgtt agtttcacat ggtttatgtt cttccggcct gttttttgga gttcaatgtc
    11161 tttatgaaaa cagtggttct cgtagattat atttgaatcg gggtataatt aggttatcac
    11221 ccctattttg ttttttttgg tttctgcttt gtgttggtaa tgcttcagct ccaccaagct
    11281 taaatttatt aagggaattc ttccttatat caagaattgt tagatatggt ggtcccatat
    11341 ccgcaatttt ttgtggtttg tctgtattta tgggaggatt atttagaatt tatttatatg
    11401 tactgatttg ccatggaaag tggtcggttt tgaaaaaatt ttgaatgcct tttagtttac
    11461 gtcattattt aattctttta ttacatgtta ttccgctata tggtttattg tttttaagaa
    11521 aatatatttt ttatttttaa ccataatttt gcggaatctg tagtttatgt gaaaacttat
    11581 cgtttacacc gatataaaag atggttgtta tctcggattt atataagttt ctttatggtg
    11641 attccatggt tattaacctt tgtgaatatt ctggtttcta tacccttttt aactttattg
    11701 gagcgaaagg tcttaggata tatacagtca cgtaagggac ccaataaggt tagcttcctg
    11761 ggattattac aaccaataag agatggaggt aagttagttt taaaggaatt gggaacccca
    11821 aaaatggcca aaataatatt attttgggtt agtccaatat tatccttttt tttaatgatt
    11881 atggcatgat ctgtatttcc ctccccctat cagttttttt cttttaaatt aggagtagtt
    11941 ttttttcttt gtattgctag attacaggta tatactctat taggatctgg gtgggggtct
    12001 aattctaagt atgctttatt aggttcggta cggggagcag cacaaactat ttcttatgaa
    12061 gtttctttaa tttttataat attatttcct tgtagattag aatataggta taaattttca
    12121 tcttttttag ataaggcttt tagatatata ttaattttat ttcccatatt tttgatatgg
    12181 tttacatctt gtcttgctga aaccaaccgt gccccttttg attttgctga aggggagaga
    12241 gaattggttt caggatttaa agtagaattt gctgcttttg aatttgcttg tttattttta
    12301 tctgagtatg gaaaaatctt attaataagg tttttaacag cgatattctt tttacctaca
    12361 aagtacctct tttttatagt ttgtggttct atgttttcgt tttgtttcgt gtgagcacga
    12421 ggatgtttac cccgttttcg gtatgatttt ttaatgagta tggcatgaaa gattttttta
    12481 cctagatgtt tgtttgtatt tttcatattg ttggcataga taatggagaa tattttttat
    12541 aaagtttgat taactttatt ctcttgaaaa ggttggatat cttttatatt atttttttat
    12601 taaaatgttt attactttta tttcggttga agaaaatgct cataatatta ttttcttttg
    12661 aatttatggt tgtaaaagta ttattcgtgt ttgttttttt aagaatccct tttgatccta
    12721 ttagattgtt agtattctta gcggtagtag ctggggaggc gaggttggga ttaactttat
    12781 tagtatcggt tttacgccaa aggggtaatg ataatatact tcctatatct tttaattctt
    12841 ttgaagggtt ttaaagaaac atcctcgtga gaaattcaaa tagaagattg gtttcggccc
    12901 aatagttgag tgtcttgaat gctctctcat gtttgcctca aatgtctaat atcccatttt
    12961 tattagttag ttttactatc ttttgttttt ttgttatttg aattttgaat acttgattta
    13021 atatttttat atccaagggt tcaaatagtt cgggtattgg taagaataag gtgtttacct
    13081 tatggccatt aaattaaata tttctccgat agctaaagtt ttatagtgtg gtcttgaagc
    13141 gtccgagttg atgttatatc tcggggaaag taaagtagtc taaattaaag gcattaggtt
    13201 gtagccctaa agatgaggag gatctccttt gcaaatgggg agttaatagc ataagttata
    13261 attgcgttga attgcagatt caaaggtgtt tttacttaac tctagattaa tttggttttg
    13321 gttagataaa gaattagcat tgaaactatc ataaaaattt tgatatagat tttctttttc
    13381 aaaaagaatt ttataattag tggtgaattt ttctaataaa aatgaaagtt tgtttaagtt
    13441 tatgctgaga aggggctaat agtaggtgcc agcagctgcg gttataccta ttcttatctt
    13501 tatttttggg taaaatacaa attaaatatt tgagagaaac tgaaattaat ccggttaaat
    13561 gggtttaaat caagtattca aaattcaaat agtagtattg ttaaagttta tagaaagacc
    13621 aagattaggt accttgttat tataaactgt aaataataac acccagagta gtaaaataat
    13681 taaaactcaa aagacctggc ggtggatgtt cttcctacca gaggagggtg ctaagtaata
    13741 gataatccgc aaattaataa acctttattt tttaagtcag tgtacggccg ctttcagata
    13801 attttcatag aattattata attatctttg ttttctaatt ttggaactag ctaagacagg
    13861 tcaatgtgct gctgatatta agggttaatg gtgcgctatt tttattttag gtaaaggatt
    13921 ctcatctgta aggttgggat gaattgagat ttggtagtaa tgaggttatt taatatgtac
    13981 tcatgaatta aggtaaagct ctgtgtacac atcgcccgtc gttctttttg aaaaaaaaga
    14041 gaagtcgtaa catggtagtc ctaatagaaa ttggggctaa ataaaggata gtataaggtt
    14101 tattatataa agctgttaac tttgtgatgt gcataaagca ctcttttaga taatttagaa
    14161 gataagttat tacttaaact gtggggctca tgaccccaaa aagattattt atctcttcta
    14221 atgaaaaata atagtggttt tggaagaggt tttatatatg gtctcaaatt acaaaaaggt
    14281 acaagacctg taatgcggga atctattctt ttccatgatg aaaatttagt agtactagca
    14341 gtaattgctt gtttaattgg tggatgtata actttgttat gatgaactaa ttacagatct
    14401 tctgactttg tagatcataa gtggctagag gttggttgaa cattattacc tgtatttatt
    14461 ttggtggggt tagccctacc atccttagaa ttattatatt atatggatag accttcttca
    14521 ataactcctt ttgcaacttt gaaggcaata gggcgtcaat ggtattgatc ttatgagatt
    14581 agggtatcaa ccactgagat ggttgataga gtatcttatg attcttatat gttacctgaa
    14641 ggtcaagaaa aagaaaaaga tgatgattta gcggggttcc gtctgttaga agtggataat
    14701 cctatatttt taccacgggg ggaatatatt cgtttattag tcactggtgg ggatgtaata
    14761 catagttttt gtgttcctac tttaggtata aaggttgatg ctgttccagg ccggttaaac
    14821 caaacctatt ttttcccact tagattggga agattttacg ggcaatgttc tgaactttgt
    14881 ggagctaacc ataggtttat gccaataaat ttagaaatta tcccaaccaa agtttttttg
    14941 aagttctttg ggtaaaatct ttaggttatt aaagaccgtt agccttcaaa gttagaagag
    15001 aaaatagcca ttttcaagat ttgtgttttc agaatactta aaaaagttta tttcacgtgg
    15061 ttga
//
