# Supplementary material for: Mitochondrial Genome-Based Phylogeny of Turbellarians and Evidence for Accelerated Mitochondrial Evolution in Symbiotic Species
Source: bioRxiv preprint, doi:10.1101/2025.07.01.662465, version 1 (2025-07-04)
Supplement: Supplementary [file 662465_file02.zip › Supplementary/reannotated_result/first_re annotation/Imogine fafai MF993335 stylochus/Imogine fafai MF993335.gb]

LOCUS       MF993335               15064 bp    DNA     linear   INV 28-MAR-2018
DEFINITION  UNVERIFIED: Stylochus fafai mitochondrion sequence.
ACCESSION   MF993335
VERSION     MF993335.1
KEYWORDS    UNVERIFIED.
SOURCE      mitochondrion Stylochus fafai
  ORGANISM  Stylochus fafai
            Eukaryota; Metazoa; Spiralia; Lophotrochozoa; Platyhelminthes;
            Rhabditophora; Polycladida; Acotylea; Stylochoidea; Stylochidae;
            Stylochus.
REFERENCE   1  (bases 1 to 15064)
  AUTHORS   Kenny,N.J., Norena,C., Damborenea,C. and Grande,C.
  TITLE     Probing recalcitrant problems in polyclad evolution and systematics
            with novel mitochondrial genome resources
  JOURNAL   Genomics (2018) In press
   PUBMED   29486209
  REMARK    Publication Status: Available-Online prior to print
REFERENCE   2  (bases 1 to 15064)
  AUTHORS   Kenny,N.J., Norena,C., Damborenea,C. and Grande,C.
  TITLE     Direct Submission
  JOURNAL   Submitted (21-SEP-2017) Life Sciences, The Natural History Museum,
            Cromwell Road, London, London SW7 5BD, United Kingdom
COMMENT     GenBank staff is unable to verify sequence and/or annotation
            provided by the submitter.
            
            ##Assembly-Data-START##
            Assembly Method       :: Velvet v. 1.2.10
            Sequencing Technology :: Sanger dideoxy sequencing; Illumina
            ##Assembly-Data-END##
FEATURES             Location/Qualifiers
     source          1..15064
                     /organism="Stylochus fafai"
                     /organelle="mitochondrion"
                     /mol_type="genomic DNA"
                     /db_xref="taxon:3319416"
                     /collected_by="Cristina Damborenea, Francisco Brusa,
                     Fernando Angel Fernandez Alvarez, Bruno Almon y Jacinto
                     Perez"
     gene            1..1575
                     /gene="COX1"
     CDS             1..1575
                     /gene="COX1"
                     /codon_start=1
                     /transl_table=9
                     /product="cytochrome c oxidase subunit I"
                     /protein_id="AVP74418.1"
                     /translation="MSKKGWIARWLYSTNHKDIGTLYLIFGVWSGLVGTAFSFLIRSE
                     LAQPGTLLNDPHLYNGIITAHGLIMIFFFVMPVLIGGFGNWLIPLYLTSPDMAFPRLN
                     NMSFWLLPPSFFLLLGSFLVETGVGTGWTVYPPLSGNIAQSGPSVDMAIFSLHLAGVS
                     SILGSINFITTIVNAKVQVSWGQIPLFLWAVMVTAYMLVLSLPVLAGGLTMLLTDRNF
                     NTTFFDPGGGGDPILFQHMFWFFGHPEVYILILPGFGMISQIVTFYSGKDSAFGHMGM
                     VYAILGIGFLGFIVWAHHMYTVGLDIDTRAYFTGATMIIAVPTGIKIFSWLATFYGRP
                     LGQQADNVGPLWATGFIFLFTLGGLTGVVLASASLDIALHDTYYVVAHFHYVLSMGAV
                     FSIFAGLVHWWPLFTGTVLNGKMAIAQFWVLFTGVNLTFFPQHFLGLSGMPRRYMDYP
                     DGFSYWNSVSSLGSLISVVGVVFFAVIIWEALVSERLVIYIVSPNSQAEWINSDNYPV
                     SFHTSESVSKVFINES"
     tRNA            1582..1646
                     /product="tRNA-Gly"
     rRNA            1958..2650
                     /product="16S ribosomal RNA"
     tRNA            2665..2729
                     /product="tRNA-Leu"
     tRNA            2740..2805
                     /product="tRNA-Glu"
     gene            2807..3301
                     /gene="ND6"
     CDS             2807..3301
                     /gene="ND6"
                     /codon_start=1
                     /transl_table=9
                     /product="NADH dehydrogenase subunit 6"
                     /protein_id="AVP74419.1"
                     /translation="MSCILWFSLMLINYLCLFSLNSLVLGLLILFCSFFISLLISIYS
                     LSWYSLIFFIVYIGGLLVLFIYISSLNFNPVFYFSRTGGFLNILLKINVVFFLVISLT
                     QITWNFNGFFWTELDTNNFSFNLFNEVEILFLINVGLVLLVVLWVITKLSFRNRSALR
                     PFFS"
     gene            3374..5005
                     /gene="ND5"
     misc_feature    3374..5005
                     /gene="ND5"
                     /note="similar to NADH dehydrogenase subunit 5"
     tRNA            5010..5080
                     /product="tRNA-Ser"
     tRNA            5086..5151
                     /product="tRNA-Asp"
     gene            5208..5981
                     /gene="COX3"
     misc_feature    5208..5981
                     /gene="COX3"
                     /note="similar to cytochrome c oxidase subunit III"
     tRNA            5989..6054
                     /product="tRNA-Leu"
     tRNA            6058..6117
                     /product="tRNA-Gln"
     tRNA            6118..6183
                     /product="tRNA-Lys"
     tRNA            6310..6376
                     /product="tRNA-Pro"
     gene            6386..6733
                     /gene="ND3"
     CDS             6386..6733
                     /gene="ND3"
                     /codon_start=1
                     /transl_table=9
                     /product="NADH dehydrogenase subunit 3"
                     /protein_id="AVP74420.1"
                     /translation="MSFSSVVFWNIVVILIGAWVIWTSRKNFLNSREKSSPFECGFDP
                     KDKARIPFSLRFFLIVILFLIFDVELSLLLQLPYQLDFDHFKGRVGIVIFVWILLLGT
                     LEEWRRGILNWKD"
     tRNA            6755..6823
                     /product="tRNA-Ser"
     gene            6824..7930
                     /gene="ND2"
     misc_feature    6824..7930
                     /gene="ND2"
                     /note="similar to NADH dehydrogenase subunit 2"
     tRNA            7932..7999
                     /product="tRNA-Thr"
     tRNA            8008..8072
                     /product="tRNA-Ala"
     tRNA            8082..8148
                     /product="tRNA-Ile"
     gene            8152..8841
                     /gene="ATP6"
     misc_feature    8152..8841
                     /gene="ATP6"
                     /note="similar to ATP synthase F0 subunit 6"
     tRNA            8842..8907
                     /product="tRNA-His"
     gene            8934..10088
                     /gene="CYTB"
     misc_feature    8934..10088
                     /gene="CYTB"
                     /note="similar to cytochrome b"
     gene            10308..11540
                     /gene="ND4"
     CDS             10308..11540
                     /gene="ND4"
                     /codon_start=1
                     /transl_table=9
                     /product="NADH dehydrogenase subunit 4"
                     /protein_id="AVP74421.1"
                     /translation="MGIHSHFIFFHSYWACLDNMSTFLIILTLWITLLMSLAMSDAKQ
                     KRKLLLCFSSLNFILVCAFISNSLLGFYIFFELSLIPTLIIILGWGVQPERIRAGSYL
                     MLYTLVGSLPLLGTILYMDYHCGSVKIFMPFIDIFFFSKWEYSFFCLLWIMAFLIKLP
                     IYGVHLWLPKAHVEAPVAGSMVLAGVLLKLGAYGLVRSLKFIQLNLCFWSDFFFIWSL
                     FTMCLVGFMCFRQCDLKSLVAYSSVAHMSLILAVCFSSDIIGINGVMGMLVSHGLCSS
                     GLFFGVQCLYENSGSRSLYLNRGIISLSPLFCFFWFLLCVGNASAPPSLNLLSEFFLI
                     SSIVSYGGPISAIFCGLSVFMGGLFSIYLYVLICHGKWSVLNNFWMPFSLRHYLILLL
                     HVIPLYGLLFLSNYIFYF"
     tRNA            11554..11621
                     /product="tRNA-Val"
     gene            11635..12519
                     /gene="ND1"
     CDS             11635..12519
                     /gene="ND1"
                     /codon_start=1
                     /transl_table=9
                     /product="NADH dehydrogenase subunit 1"
                     /protein_id="AVP74422.1"
                     /translation="MVIPWLLTFVNILVSIPFLTLLERKVLGYIQSRKGPNKVSFLGL
                     LQPISDGGKLVLKELGTPNMANIILFWVSPILSFFLMIMAWSVFPSPYQFFSFNLGVV
                     FFLCIASLQVYTLLGSGWGSNSKYALLGSVRGAAQTISYEVSLIFIILFPCSLEYSYN
                     FSSFLDKAFSYILILFPIFLIWFTSCLAETNRAPFDFAEGESELVSGFNVEFAAFEFA
                     CLFLSEYGNILLISFLTAIFFLPTKYLFFIVCGSMFSFCFVWARGCLPRFRYDFLMSM
                     AWKIFLPSCLFVFFILLA"
     gene            12564..12854
                     /gene="ND4L"
     misc_feature    12564..12854
                     /gene="ND4L"
                     /note="similar to NADH dehydrogenase subunit 4L"
     tRNA            12866..12932
                     /product="tRNA-Arg"
     tRNA            13103..13168
                     /product="tRNA-Phe"
     tRNA            13169..13234
                     /product="tRNA-Tyr"
     tRNA            13240..13303
                     /product="tRNA-Cys"
     rRNA            13305..14086
                     /product="12S ribosomal RNA"
     tRNA            14082..14149
                     /product="tRNA-Asn"
     tRNA            14156..14221
                     /product="tRNA-Met"
     gene            14221..14955
                     /gene="COX2"
     CDS             14221..14955
                     /gene="COX2"
                     /codon_start=1
                     /transl_table=9
                     /product="cytochrome c oxidase subunit II"
                     /protein_id="AVP74423.1"
                     /translation="MNNNSGFGSGFIYGLNLQNGTSPVMRESILFHDENLVVLAVIAC
                     LIGGCITLLWWTNYSSSDFVDHKWLEVGWTLLPVFILVGLALPSLELLYYMDSPSSIT
                     PFATLKAIGRQWYWSYEISVSTTEMVDSVSYDSYMLPEGQENENDDDLAGFRLLEVDN
                     PIFLPRGEYIRLLVTGGDVIHSFCVPTLGIKVDAVPGRLNQTYFFPLSLGSFYGQCSE
                     LCGANHSFMPINLEIIPTNVFLKFFG"
     tRNA            14955..15023
                     /product="tRNA-Trp"
ORIGIN      
        1 atgagtaaga agggctggat agcccgatga ctttattcaa ccaatcataa ggatattggg
       61 acattatatt taatatttgg tgtgtgatct ggtttagtag gaacggcatt tagtttttta
      121 attcgttctg aattagctca gccaggtact ttgcttaaag atccacattt atataaaggg
      181 attataacag cccatggact cattatgatt tttttctttg taatgcctgt attaatagga
      241 ggttttggta attgattaat tcctctatat ttaacaagtc cagatatggc atttcctcgt
      301 cttaataata tgaggttttg actattacct ccctcgtttt ttttactatt aggttctttt
      361 ttagtagaaa cgggagtggg aaccggctga acagtttatc cccccttatc cggaaatatc
      421 gcccaaagag gtccaagggt agatatggct attttctctt tacatctagc tggggttagg
      481 tcaattttag gatctattaa atttattact actatagtaa aagctaaggt tcaggtatca
      541 tgaggacaga taccattatt tttatgggct gttatggtta cagcttatat gttggtttta
      601 tctttaccag tattagctgg aggtttaact atgttgttaa cggatcgtaa atttaatacc
      661 acttttttcg acccaggggg agggggagat ccgattttat ttcaacatat gttttggttt
      721 tttggtcacc ctgaagttta tatattaata ctgccagggt ttggtatgat ttctcaaata
      781 gtaacttttt atagtgggaa ggatagagcc tttggacata tggggatggt atatgctatt
      841 cttggtatag ggtttttagg ttttattgtg tgagctcatc atatgtacac tgtggggtta
      901 gacattgata cccgtgctta ttttacagga gctacgatga taattgcagt tcctactggt
      961 ataaagatat ttagatgatt agctaccttt tatgggcgtc ctttaggaca gcaagctgat
     1021 aaagttggac cgttatgagc tactgggttt atatttttat ttactttagg tggtttaact
     1081 ggggttgtat tggcaagtgc aaggttagat atagctttac atgacactta ttacgttgta
     1141 gctcattttc attatgtttt gtctatggga gcagtatttt ctatatttgc tggtttggtc
     1201 cattgatgac ctttatttac agggacagta ctaaatggta agatggctat agctcaattt
     1261 tgagttttat ttactggtgt aaatttaacg ttctttcccc aacatttttt aggattgagt
     1321 ggaatgccac gtcgatatat ggattatcct gatggtttct cttattgaaa tagagtttct
     1381 tctttaggtt ctttaatttc tgttgttggt gtagtatttt tcgctgttat tatttgggaa
     1441 gctttagtta gtgaacgact agttatatat atagtttctc caaattctca agctgagtga
     1501 attaattcag ataattaccc tgtgtctttt catactagag agtcggtaag aaaggttttt
     1561 atcaaagaat cttagattgg gttctcttta gtttaataat agaatatttg ccttccaagt
     1621 aaagggtcct gacaaaggaa gagaaaagta aatattaatt aatatatttg tgtttttatt
     1681 aattttcgta agttttataa ttattttgta tattgggaaa acctcctttt agtatcacgg
     1741 tctaataaat aaataaatat atttttatat ccgaaatttg gtgattatat attttttagt
     1801 tttgaacata attatttagg ggtcctatta attaaaaaaa atttaagaat aaagattata
     1861 gatcggacca aattatatct gatttgaaag aaatattgcg agataaaccc aaaggttaat
     1921 tttttgggtt tggttaaaga ttaaactata ggttaattgt ttaagatgag aagtgtctaa
     1981 aaataaaaag tgttacaact ttaatataat agtttgtttt cttgtaaaac ttttttaatc
     2041 ataattcctt aatatattga tagaataagt atataaaatg ggtcatatta actcgatact
     2101 tttacaactg tttatcaaaa acatttcctt tagaatatat ttaaaggtat tacctgctca
     2161 atgtagtatt ataaatagct gcggtatcct aactgcacta aggtagcata attaattgtc
     2221 ttttaaatgg tgacttgttt gaatggttta atgagaaaag gattttgttt ggtccaaaaa
     2281 gaatttatat tttagggtta aaatacctaa attgtaaaga aagacgagaa gaccctgttg
     2341 agttttacat ttatatgtta aatgtttaaa tgggaaattt aattccttta tggaatttaa
     2401 tagatcctaa aaaagtttgg aaaaaggata aaattaccac agggataaca ggactatatt
     2461 ttctgagagt tctaattgaa gaaagtgttt gttacctcga tgttgaatcg aaataacttt
     2521 ttggtgcagt agtcaaataa gtaggtctgt tcgaccttta aaatttcacg tgatttgagt
     2581 taagaccggc gtgagccagg ttggtttcta tcttcttatg attgtttttt gtacgaaagg
     2641 aattgaacga ttgatatttt caattttgga atggcagatt atatgtgata gatttaggtt
     2701 ctatagatgg agattttctc cttccaaata ttttgtaatc taatgttggt gtatcccagc
     2761 actttaagct ttctacttaa aagagctctt taggggcaca ttagatatgt cctgtatact
     2821 atgattttct ctaatgttga ttaattatct ttgtttattt tcattaaatt ctttagtgtt
     2881 aggattattg attctttttt gtaggttttt tataagctta cttataagta tatattcttt
     2941 atcttggtat tcattaatat tttttatagt atatattgga ggtttattag ttctttttat
     3001 ttatatttct tcattaaaat tcaaaccagt tttttacttt tctcgtactg ggggattctt
     3061 aaaaatttta ttaaagataa aagtagtatt ttttttggtg ataagtttaa ctcaaatcac
     3121 gtgaaatttt aaaggttttt tttgaacaga attggataca aaaaaattta gatttaaatt
     3181 atttaaagaa gttgagatat tatttctgat aaaagtagga ttagttttat tagtagtttt
     3241 atgggttata acaaagttat cttttcgaaa tcgtagcgcc ctgcgcccct tttttaggta
     3301 aatattggta cacttcaatt ttgatactgt gattaagcac aatgttaagt atggttttag
     3361 ttatacttgt tccaaacttt tctttttact gaggattata tttgcgataa tcttcctttg
     3421 tttagagaaa ggaataatgg taaaattaaa aattttggat gttggcaggc ttaaattaga
     3481 tttatgtttt tatgtagatt gaattagaat tctgtttttt acagttttat gtattatagt
     3541 ctcatgtgtt ttaaagtttt cttgcattta tatggaaaaa gatatatttc aagtccgttt
     3601 tacttgatta gttttaagat ttgtattttc catgttttgt ttaatctttt tcccccattt
     3661 ctttttcttg ttggtggggt gagatggatt aggaattact agttttttat tggttattta
     3721 ttatttgaga gattcatctt ggtctgcagg tatgaagact tatttaatta atcgggtggg
     3781 ggataggttt tttatattgg gtttagtatg ttttatggct aaagggtatt gggatataaa
     3841 aagtattact aacaataata ttttatcttt gataatagtt ttaggatgtt ttacaaagag
     3901 ggcacagttt cccttttcca gttgattacc agcagccatg gctgctccca ctcccgtttc
     3961 tgcattagtt cattcttcca ctttggtaac tgctggaatt tatttaatgg tacgtttttg
     4021 taaaatgttt ccagattgat tatttataat agtgggtgtt agagggatgt gaactatgta
     4081 ttcagctagt ctttctgctt gttctgaatt tgattcaaag aagatagtag cctattctac
     4141 tttaagtcaa ttaggtttaa tggcagtatc catttcttta aaattgccat tgattgcatt
     4201 tttccattta attactcatg caatgtttaa ggctttaata ttcatttgtg ttgggtattt
     4261 aattaaaaaa agaggacatt ttcaggattt acggaggtta aaaggtttat ggcgaactag
     4321 tcctttgtta ggaattactt taatagtgag aaaattatca ttattaggtt tcccattttt
     4381 ggcagggttt ttctcaaagg agttaatatt ggagaaaaac atattagtta taaatagggt
     4441 atttcacact ttattacttc tttccctccc cctaacttca tattatagta ctcgtttagt
     4501 ctttaatata ttgaaagggg taaactataa tagtgtatct tgtagtaaag atagaaaagt
     4561 gttgttattt tctttacttc ctttatatct tggaagaata tttgttggga gtataattta
     4621 ccctcatttt tatagattaa gttctattta tccatgtcac atgatgaagt tttttgtttt
     4681 tttatttatt cttaggggtg cttttctgag atgaaaagat gttaagttca aaaaaaactc
     4741 ttttatttgg tttagtagct ctatatcctt tttagttcct tttaatggag gattttgaac
     4801 caaaaatttt gtaaatttgg ggaaagatta tttttgttta attgatcaag gtattctatc
     4861 ttccataatg ggaagtttgg ataagggggt aaattcatcc ggaagatgat tagtaagctc
     4921 ttttgagtat tttagaacac cacgggctaa gtattatgtt aggtcagttg tagcattttc
     4981 tatgtttaga ggtagagttg cttaacatag actttcaaga atttgtggtt cgttttgttt
     5041 tgaaagctta aagagggata ataatacttc ccggaagtct tttcaaaaga gttagtatat
     5101 tttaattatc attggttgtc ggcctttaga aggggtatac cccacttttt gtgaataaac
     5161 agtttttaag tttaaataaa ttttctaagg gggataaaac taccccattt catttggtag
     5221 aggttagccc gtggccaata tatgcttctt tgagcgcttt aggtataact tttggaggtg
     5281 tatattgatg gcatgtagga gaatcttgaa tttttttaac aggtttatca tttaaaattt
     5341 tggtagcctt ttcttgattt tcggatgtta taaaggaaaa aatggctggt tttcataata
     5401 gagtagttat gttcggattc cggtttggta tgatattgtt tattttgtcg gaggttttat
     5461 tttttttctc tttcttttgg gcttattttc ataattgttg aggtccccaa gctgagcttg
     5521 gattcatttg gcctccctat gggtttaaaa ctattgttat agatcctttt tcaatacctt
     5581 tattgaaaac ggttgtactc ttatcttcag gggctagggt tacttgagct catcattctt
     5641 tagttagtca agattatgtg aatggtttaa ttggtttagg ggtaactgtg tttttaggag
     5701 gctattttct atttttacag ggtaacgagt attttcttag agaattttct attaatagaa
     5761 ctatttatgg tacggtattt tttatgctta ctggatttca cggatttcat gtcacgatag
     5821 ggactatatt attatttgtt tgttttttac gtcattattt tagtcatttt tctacccatc
     5881 aacatgtcgg gtttgaggct tcagcttgat attgacattt tgtggatgta gtatgattat
     5941 ttttatattt ttttatttat tgatatggtt ataatttata attatatttt tagagtggca
     6001 gagcatatgc gctggattta agctccagag atgagattta tttctccttt aaaggatatg
     6061 gggcagtgta agaggcacat aagtttttgg tacttaagga aaacgtagtt tctccgtaat
     6121 ctgaaagcga aatgggagca gcagattctt actctgtagg tggactatta agtcctcaga
     6181 ttattttata aagaaagaaa atataaggga atttcatttc taaaattccc ttatattttc
     6241 tttctttata aaataatgta aggggacccc cttacattat tttataaaga aagaaaatat
     6301 aagggaattt tagaaatagt ttaagtaaaa tattaacttt gggagttaat gatcaaaagt
     6361 atcttttgtt tctaaattgt ttcctatgtc ttttagttcg gttgtatttt ggaatatagt
     6421 tgtgattttg attggggcgt gggtgatatg aacaaggcga aagaattttt taaattcccg
     6481 agaaaagtct agtccttttg aatgtggttt tgacccaaag gataaggcac ggattccctt
     6541 ctctctccgg ttttttctaa ttgttatact atttttgata tttgatgtag aattatcttt
     6601 attattacag cttccttatc agttagattt tgaccatttt aagggtcggg ttgggatagt
     6661 tatatttgtc tgaattttat tactaggtac tttggaagaa tgacgacgag gtatattaaa
     6721 ttgaaaggat tagagatata tttttataaa aaaagaggtg ttctctttgg atttaagagg
     6781 ctgctaactt cttttagagt aattaagaat tgttcacacc tctattaatt tctttagagt
     6841 gcggatactt cctaatatat ggagaagaac actttttttg agattttgtt tttcttttgg
     6901 gcttattata tcccttatta gaaataaagt gtttttggtt tgattaggac ttgaattaaa
     6961 aatgtttgga attattcctt ttattaattc aagtcctaat caaaccaaaa acactttata
     7021 tcttagcaaa gaagaaataa aagtttcctt tttttacttc tttgttcagg taataggtag
     7081 gttacttctc gcatggggaa gagtattagg ggggtgattt attattagga taattggatt
     7141 gataataaag ataggagctg ccccattctt ttggtgggtc ccgcctatag tttcccgatt
     7201 agattggttt tctataggtg ttattagaac agtacaaaag attccaggaa tctttctgtt
     7261 tcggttaata tttgacttgg atttaggtat atgtatgtta ttaagaatag ttgggtttag
     7321 agtatcggtt gtaggaataa aattttcctc taaaaattta aagcagttga taggatggtc
     7381 ttctattaga aatatgagta tattatttgt tttaatagta cttaaaaaaa actttgggtt
     7441 gatttattac cttttttata gtattcttgt attaatattt tgttttatat tgaaagtgta
     7501 ttctatgaga aatattagaa gagcctttat aaaaggtaaa aaaagggttt attctctttt
     7561 ggttggaggt ttactgttaa tattttctgg attaccccca ttggttaggt ttttattaaa
     7621 ggtttacttt ttaagggggt tttatttctt tgattgcata aaaatgttat tagacttgga
     7681 atttaatgga gtttctattt ccttttttca tttattagct aatgctttga aaagatgaag
     7741 tgtggttact ttttttctat tattaataat ttttcaagcc gttggttatg taaagatctt
     7801 tataaagatc tttacaagga agtcctcacg cgttaatggc agagtgaagc tcttaaaaag
     7861 aaagattaag atatttttta agtcagtttt tctattatat ttattgagta ttttactaat
     7921 tttagtataa atgctttaaa gtcaaaatag agacgtaagt cttgtaaact taaaattgaa
     7981 gaaaattctt ctagggcaat aatatttctt ccgatagttt attcaaaacg ttagctttgc
     8041 acgctggata tgggttaaag cccctcgggt gatataaggt gaatgtgagg actgcgaatg
     8101 caggtcactg tgatatagtg aactttgggt ttaataacct ccacattaac tttggtgtat
     8161 gatttattta ctagtgcaga tttttgttat tctaaattat ctttattaaa tatatttgtt
     8221 tgggttttgg gtttggtatg aattttttgg aatataaacc tttttttctt taggagaggg
     8281 cggctaaaaa ggtttatatc ttatttatta aactggcatt atgataatgt aaagacttat
     8341 tttttatata aggttaaggg atcttatata gtaatatcag gtgcattctt tataattttg
     8401 ggatgtaatg tttggggatt atttccttat gtttttggta ttaccactca aatggtatta
     8461 actttttcta tgtcattaat tatatgatta tgtatagtgg tttctagatt ggaatattct
     8521 tttttagggt ttttatccca tttaactcca caggggtctc ctggttattt ggcctcaata
     8581 ttgaatttaa ttgaacttgt tagaaatatt attcgtcctt taactttagc tttacgttta
     8641 aggataaaaa ttactactgg tcacgtattt ataagattaa tgggtaccag gggtagcata
     8701 tgtctttttt cttttaagtt attttgattg ttttttgtat tcttaatgat ggggtatctt
     8761 ctttttgaag taggtatatg ttttattcaa ggatttgtct ttagtttatt aagcgtgcaa
     8821 tatttaggtg agcatactta aaagaatagt agtttaatta gaacactgca ttgtgattgc
     8881 aggggtatac tattagtatc tttcttctgt accgttctaa attaaatatt aaatcttttc
     8941 gacgagaccg ttcggtttta aagacaatta aaggtggggt atatgattta ccctccccca
     9001 agaaaatttc ttattgatga gggtttggtt cattattggg gttattttta gttatacaaa
     9061 tattaacagg tttatttttg gctatgcatt atgtgtccga tttaaaagta gctttccaat
     9121 ctgtggattc gattagtcgt gagatagaat ttgggtgatt aatacgtaga atacatgcta
     9181 aaggtgcttc ggcatttttc ctatttttat acttacatat aggtcgtggg atttattatg
     9241 gttctttttt atacagtcat acttggaata caggggtagt aatttatata ttagccatgg
     9301 ccactgcttt tttaggttat gtattgccat gaggtcaaat gtcttattga ggggctacag
     9361 taataactaa ctttttttct actgtacctt atataggtaa agatttagtt caatgaatat
     9421 gaggaggatt tgctgtaggc tatccgactt taactcgttt cttttcttta cattatgtgc
     9481 ttccttttgt tattgctgct tttgtattga ttcatttagt gtttttacat gatactggat
     9541 cgaaaaatcc tttaggactg agttctgctg gggataaggt tccatttcat ccttatttta
     9601 ctattaagga tatctttgga tttagtatag tattattttt atttttttct gtttctgttt
     9661 attctccaga ttattttggg gatccagaaa attttataga ggctaatcca ttagttactc
     9721 ctatacatat tcaacctgaa tgatattttt taccagctta tgctatttta cgggccattc
     9781 caaaaaagtt aggtggggtg gttgctttgt taatgtcaat attagtactg tttatttttc
     9841 ctttggtgtc ttctttttgt aatcgaggat atttttattc tcatttacat caagtattat
     9901 tctgattttg agtggcggat atactagttt tactatgaat aggggcacgt cctgttgagg
     9961 agccatatgt tagtataggg gcaataagaa ctatagtata ttttatgttc tttttactaa
    10021 ccccattatt aagatatttt tataaaaata tatcccagga gaagggtaat aaaggtgaca
    10081 tatcttagat ataataaaca tttatactat atgtatatat agctaaatgt tataagagaa
    10141 aaagatttga aaaaagagag taacttaata ttacttttga aggggtatac ccctcaaatc
    10201 tagtcagggg attaatatgt gcaacacttt cattaagttt atttggtagg gtaaattcat
    10261 taataatggg gttagtaata attatgttac tttttactcc ttatttaatg ggtattcact
    10321 cccattttat attttttcat tcttattggg catgtttaga taaaatgtca acttttctta
    10381 taattttaac tctttgaata actttattaa tgagtttagc tatgagagat gcaaagcaaa
    10441 agcgcaagtt gttattgtgt ttttcttcgt tgaaatttat attggtttgt gcttttataa
    10501 gtaaaagact tttaggtttt tatatctttt ttgagctatc cttaattccc actttaataa
    10561 taattttggg gtgaggtgtt caaccagaac ggattcgggc tggtagatat ttaatgttat
    10621 acactttagt tggctctctt cctttattgg gtactatttt atatatggac tatcattgtg
    10681 gcagggtaaa gatatttatg ccatttatag atatattctt tttttcgaag tgggaatata
    10741 gatttttttg tttattatga ataatggctt ttttaataaa gttacctata tatggggttc
    10801 atttgtgatt accaaaggca catgtggagg ctccagtagc cggttctatg gttttagctg
    10861 gggttctatt aaagttaggg gcctatggtt tagttcgttc tcttaagttt attcaactaa
    10921 atttatgttt ttggtctgac ttctttttta tatggagttt atttactatg tgccttgtgg
    10981 gttttatgtg ttttcgacaa tgtgatctta agtcattagt ggcttattct tctgttgccc
    11041 atatgtctct tattttggct gtatgttttt ctagagatat tataggtatt aaaggggtga
    11101 tgggaatgtt agtttcacat ggtttatgtt cttccggcct gttttttgga gttcaatgtc
    11161 tttatgaaaa cagtggttct cgtagattat atttgaatcg gggtataatt aggttatcac
    11221 ccctattttg ttttttttgg tttctgcttt gtgttggtaa tgcttcagct ccaccaagct
    11281 taaatttatt aagggaattc ttccttatat caagaattgt tagatatggt ggtcccatat
    11341 ccgcaatttt ttgtggtttg tctgtattta tgggaggatt atttagaatt tatttatatg
    11401 tactgatttg ccatggaaag tggtcggttt tgaaaaaatt ttgaatgcct tttagtttac
    11461 gtcattattt aattctttta ttacatgtta ttccgctata tggtttattg tttttaagaa
    11521 aatatatttt ttatttttaa ccataatttt gcggaatctg tagtttatgt gaaaacttat
    11581 cgtttacacc gatataaaag atggttgtta tctcggattt atataagttt ctttatggtg
    11641 attccatggt tattaacctt tgtgaatatt ctggtttcta tacccttttt aactttattg
    11701 gagcgaaagg tcttaggata tatacagtca cgtaagggac ccaataaggt tagcttcctg
    11761 ggattattac aaccaataag agatggaggt aagttagttt taaaggaatt gggaacccca
    11821 aaaatggcca aaataatatt attttgggtt agtccaatat tatccttttt tttaatgatt
    11881 atggcatgat ctgtatttcc ctccccctat cagttttttt cttttaaatt aggagtagtt
    11941 ttttttcttt gtattgctag attacaggta tatactctat taggatctgg gtgggggtct
    12001 aattctaagt atgctttatt aggttcggta cggggagcag cacaaactat ttcttatgaa
    12061 gtttctttaa tttttataat attatttcct tgtagattag aatataggta taaattttca
    12121 tcttttttag ataaggcttt tagatatata ttaattttat ttcccatatt tttgatatgg
    12181 tttacatctt gtcttgctga aaccaaccgt gccccttttg attttgctga aggggagaga
    12241 gaattggttt caggatttaa agtagaattt gctgcttttg aatttgcttg tttattttta
    12301 tctgagtatg gaaaaatctt attaataagg tttttaacag cgatattctt tttacctaca
    12361 aagtacctct tttttatagt ttgtggttct atgttttcgt tttgtttcgt gtgagcacga
    12421 ggatgtttac cccgttttcg gtatgatttt ttaatgagta tggcatgaaa gattttttta
    12481 cctagatgtt tgtttgtatt tttcatattg ttggcataga taatggagaa tattttttat
    12541 aaagtttgat taactttatt ctcttgaaaa ggttggatat cttttatatt atttttttat
    12601 taaaatgttt attactttta tttcggttga agaaaatgct cataatatta ttttcttttg
    12661 aatttatggt tgtaaaagta ttattcgtgt ttgttttttt aagaatccct tttgatccta
    12721 ttagattgtt agtattctta gcggtagtag ctggggaggc gaggttggga ttaactttat
    12781 tagtatcggt tttacgccaa aggggtaatg ataatatact tcctatatct tttaattctt
    12841 ttgaagggtt ttaaagaaac atcctcgtga gaaattcaaa tagaagattg gtttcggccc
    12901 aatagttgag tgtcttgaat gctctctcat gtttgcctca aatgtctaat atcccatttt
    12961 tattagttag ttttactatc ttttgttttt ttgttatttg aattttgaat acttgattta
    13021 atatttttat atccaagggt tcaaatagtt cgggtattgg taagaataag gtgtttacct
    13081 tatggccatt aaattaaata tttctccgat agctaaagtt ttatagtgtg gtcttgaagc
    13141 gtccgagttg atgttatatc tcggggaaag taaagtagtc taaattaaag gcattaggtt
    13201 gtagccctaa agatgaggag gatctccttt gcaaatgggg agttaatagc ataagttata
    13261 attgcgttga attgcagatt caaaggtgtt tttacttaac tctagattaa tttggttttg
    13321 gttagataaa gaattagcat tgaaactatc ataaaaattt tgatatagat tttctttttc
    13381 aaaaagaatt ttataattag tggtgaattt ttctaataaa aatgaaagtt tgtttaagtt
    13441 tatgctgaga aggggctaat agtaggtgcc agcagctgcg gttataccta ttcttatctt
    13501 tatttttggg taaaatacaa attaaatatt tgagagaaac tgaaattaat ccggttaaat
    13561 gggtttaaat caagtattca aaattcaaat agtagtattg ttaaagttta tagaaagacc
    13621 aagattaggt accttgttat tataaactgt aaataataac acccagagta gtaaaataat
    13681 taaaactcaa aagacctggc ggtggatgtt cttcctacca gaggagggtg ctaagtaata
    13741 gataatccgc aaattaataa acctttattt tttaagtcag tgtacggccg ctttcagata
    13801 attttcatag aattattata attatctttg ttttctaatt ttggaactag ctaagacagg
    13861 tcaatgtgct gctgatatta agggttaatg gtgcgctatt tttattttag gtaaaggatt
    13921 ctcatctgta aggttgggat gaattgagat ttggtagtaa tgaggttatt taatatgtac
    13981 tcatgaatta aggtaaagct ctgtgtacac atcgcccgtc gttctttttg aaaaaaaaga
    14041 gaagtcgtaa catggtagtc ctaatagaaa ttggggctaa ataaaggata gtataaggtt
    14101 tattatataa agctgttaac tttgtgatgt gcataaagca ctcttttaga taatttagaa
    14161 gataagttat tacttaaact gtggggctca tgaccccaaa aagattattt atctcttcta
    14221 atgaaaaata atagtggttt tggaagaggt tttatatatg gtctcaaatt acaaaaaggt
    14281 acaagacctg taatgcggga atctattctt ttccatgatg aaaatttagt agtactagca
    14341 gtaattgctt gtttaattgg tggatgtata actttgttat gatgaactaa ttacagatct
    14401 tctgactttg tagatcataa gtggctagag gttggttgaa cattattacc tgtatttatt
    14461 ttggtggggt tagccctacc atccttagaa ttattatatt atatggatag accttcttca
    14521 ataactcctt ttgcaacttt gaaggcaata gggcgtcaat ggtattgatc ttatgagatt
    14581 agggtatcaa ccactgagat ggttgataga gtatcttatg attcttatat gttacctgaa
    14641 ggtcaagaaa aagaaaaaga tgatgattta gcggggttcc gtctgttaga agtggataat
    14701 cctatatttt taccacgggg ggaatatatt cgtttattag tcactggtgg ggatgtaata
    14761 catagttttt gtgttcctac tttaggtata aaggttgatg ctgttccagg ccggttaaac
    14821 caaacctatt ttttcccact tagattggga agattttacg ggcaatgttc tgaactttgt
    14881 ggagctaacc ataggtttat gccaataaat ttagaaatta tcccaaccaa agtttttttg
    14941 aagttctttg ggtaaaatct ttaggttatt aaagaccgtt agccttcaaa gttagaagag
    15001 aaaatagcca ttttcaagat ttgtgttttc agaatactta aaaaagttta tttcacgtgg
    15061 ttga
//
