# Supplementary material for: Mitochondrial Genome-Based Phylogeny of Turbellarians and Evidence for Accelerated Mitochondrial Evolution in Symbiotic Species
Source: bioRxiv preprint, doi:10.1101/2025.07.01.662465, version 1 (2025-07-04)
Supplement: Supplementary [file 662465_file02.zip › Supplementary/reannotated_result/first_re annotation/Imogine stellae MF993336/annotationStylochus stellae.gbf]

LOCUS       Stylochus_stellae      14902 bp    DNA     circular     21-JAN-2025
DEFINITION  Stylochus stellae mitochondrion, complete genome.
ACCESSION   
VERSION
KEYWORDS    .
SOURCE      mitochondrion Stylochus stellae
  ORGANISM  Stylochus stellae
            Unclassified.
FEATURES             Location/Qualifiers
     source          1..14902
                     /organism="Stylochus stellae"
                     /organelle="mitochondrion"
                     /mol_type="genomic DNA"
     gene            1..1557
                     /gene="cox1"
     CDS             1..1557
                     /gene="cox1"
                     /codon_start=1
                     /transl_table=9
                     /product="cytochrome c oxidase subunit 1"
                     /translation="MARWLYSTNHKDIGTLYLIFGIWAGLVGTAFSFIIRSELAQPGS
                     ILHDPHLYNGIITAHGLIMIFFFVMPVLIGGFGNWLIPLYLTSPDMAFPRLNNMSFWL
                     LPPSFFLLLGSFLIETGVGTGWTVYPPLSGNIAQSGPSVDMAIFSLHLAGVSSILGSI
                     NFITTIVNAKIQVSWGQIPLFLWAVMVTAYMLVLALPVLAGGLTMLLTDRNFNTTFFD
                     PGGGGDPILFQHMFWFFGHPEVYILILPGFGMISQIVTFYSGKDSAFGHMGMVYAILG
                     IGFLGFIVWAHHMYTVGLDIDTRAYFTGATMIIAVPTGIKIFSWLATFYGRPLGQQVD
                     NLGPLWATGFIFLFTLGGLTGVVLASASLDISLHDTYYVVAHFHYVLSMGAVFSIFAG
                     LVHWWPLFTGTVLNTKMAIAQFWVLFTGVNLTFFPQHFLGLSGMPRRYMDYPDGFAYW
                     NSVSSFGSLISVVGVIFFIVIVWEALVVERLVVYIVSPSSQSEWINADNYPVPFHTSE
                     SVSKVYVEDY"
     tRNA            1560..1624
                     /product="tRNA-Gly"
     rRNA            1624..2669
                     /product="16S ribosomal RNA"
     tRNA            2670..2735
                     /product="tRNA-Leu"
                     /note="codons recognized: CUN"
     tRNA            2737..2802
                     /product="tRNA-Glu"
     gene            2833..3297
                     /gene="nad6"
     CDS             2833..3297
                     /gene="nad6"
                     /codon_start=1
                     /transl_table=9
                     /product="NADH dehydrogenase subunit 6"
                     /translation="MLVNYICLFSLNSLVLGILILVGSFLISLLVSIYSLSWYSLIFF
                     IVYIGGLLVLFIYISSLNFNPVFYFSRISGFGNIFLKLNILFFLLVSLTQITWNFNSF
                     SWNNVDNNNFSFNLFNEVEVIFLINVGILLLIVLWVITKLSFQNRSALRPFF"
     gene            3381..5012
                     /gene="nad5"
     CDS             3381..5012
                     /gene="nad5"
                     /codon_start=1
                     /transl_table=9
                     /product="NADH dehydrogenase subunit 5"
                     /translation="-
                     IFFALSILFGSILLFTKNSYLLTLSILDLGSINLDVCFLVDWISLLFFTVLCIIVSCV
                     LKFSCIYMENDTFNIRFTWIVLSFVFSMFCLIFLPHFFFLLVGWDGLGITSFLLVIYY
                     LSDSSWAAGMKTYLINRVGDSFFIIGLVLFLYNGYWDINSLGSNNLLAIIVVLGCFTK
                     SAQFPFSSWLPAAMAAPTPVSALVHSSTLVTAGIYVMIRFCNIFPEWLFVIIGISGLW
                     TLYSASLAACSEFDAKKIVAYSTLSQLGLMGVAISLNLPIIAFFHLVTHAMFKALIFI
                     CVGYLINNSGHFQDLRSLNGVWGTSPLLGVTLIVSSLSLMGFPFLAGFFSKELILEND
                     ILFINNIFHNLLLYSLPLTSYYSCRLVFNVLNGNNYNSIFCGEDNNVLLFSLLPLYFG
                     SIIIGSLLYPFFYSLSSVYPCYLMKFLVTLYILIGVILSWRDIKFNTNSFIWFNSSIS
                     FLVPFNGGYWTNTCSNLGSDYFYLLDQGILSKTIGSIDNNINNSGNWLISSLEYFSSP
                     QAKFYIGSIIALSILIGNIS"
     tRNA            5020..5088
                     /product="tRNA-Ser"
                     /note="codons recognized: UCN"
     tRNA            5089..5155
                     /product="tRNA-Asp"
     gene            5155..5985
                     /gene="cox3"
     CDS             5155..5985
                     /gene="cox3"
                     /codon_start=1
                     /transl_table=9
                     /product="cytochrome c oxidase subunit 3"
                     /translation="MNNQVFNYNNFSKSSYSTPFHLVEVSPWPILASLSALGITFGGV
                     YWWHFNNMNIFLLSLLFNFLIAFCWFSDVIKENMGGFHNSVVMFGFRFGMILFIVSEV
                     LFFFSFFWSYFHNCWGPQAELGFIWPPYGFDNIVIDPFSIPLLNTVVLLSSGASVTWA
                     HHALVNQEFDNATLGLFVTVFLGGYFLFLQGNEYFLSEFSLNSTIYGTVFFMLTGFHG
                     FHVTIGTILLLVCFLRHLSGHFSTGQHVGFEASAWYWHFVDVVWLFLYFFVYWYGYNL
                     "
     tRNA            5988..6056
                     /product="tRNA-Leu"
                     /note="codons recognized: UUR"
     tRNA            6057..6120
                     /product="tRNA-Gln"
     tRNA            6129..6195
                     /product="tRNA-Pro"
     gene            6205..6552
                     /gene="nad3"
     CDS             6205..6552
                     /gene="nad3"
                     /codon_start=1
                     /transl_table=9
                     /product="NADH dehydrogenase subunit 3"
                     /translation="MLFSSMILSGIVVGLIGAWIFWTTRKNFISSREKSSPFECGFDP
                     KDKARIPFSLRFFLIVILFLIFDVELSLLLQLPFQLDFDNFKGRLGLIVFVWILLLGT
                     LEEWRRGILNWKD"
     tRNA            6562..6630
                     /product="tRNA-Ser"
                     /note="codons recognized: AGN"
     gene            6634..7740
                     /gene="nad2"
     CDS             6634..7740
                     /gene="nad2"
                     /codon_start=1
                     /transl_table=9
                     /product="NADH dehydrogenase subunit 2"
                     /translation="MNNFNLRLIPNVWSSYLFLGICLVFGLGISLVSNNIFLVWLGLE
                     LNMFGIIPLLNSSPNQTNNILFLTTGEINVSFFYFFVQVIGSLFFAWGSILGGWFIIS
                     MIGLIIKIGAAPFFWWVPPVITRLDWFSIGIISTIQKVPGIFLFRLLFDLNLSICLIL
                     GIIGFTISVIGINFSFNNLKQLIAWSSISNMSILFVLIMLNNSFGLIYYLFYSVLVLL
                     FCFLLNLFSENIVCGSFLNGNYNSYNILVGSTLLIFSGLPPFVSFFLKIYFLSGFYFF
                     DCVNMLLDIELNGTSISIFHLVGNALNSWNIVIIFIILIVFQSVGYVKAFINLSTTGS
                     SRLYSSSNDVNNKVKLFYLYIFLIYLLSIFLAFN"
     tRNA            7743..7811
                     /product="tRNA-Thr"
     tRNA            7822..7886
                     /product="tRNA-Ala"
     tRNA            7893..7959
                     /product="tRNA-Ile"
     gene            7963..8652
                     /gene="atp6"
     CDS             7963..8652
                     /gene="atp6"
                     /codon_start=1
                     /transl_table=9
                     /product="ATP synthase F0 subunit 6"
                     /translation="-
                     VYDLFTSADFCYSNFSFLNIIVWGLGLVWIFWNINLYFFSGSRLNSFLSYLLTWHYDN
                     VKTYFLYKVKGSYIIISGAFLIILGSNVWGLFPYIFGVTTQMVLTFSMSLVIWLCIVV
                     SSMEYSFIGFLTHLTPQGSPGYLAPILNLIELVSNIIRPLTLALRLSINITTGHVFIS
                     LMGTSGSICLFSFKFFWLFFVILMMGYLLFEVGICFIQGFVFSLLSVQYLGEHT"
     tRNA            8653..8717
                     /product="tRNA-His"
     gene            8778..9977
                     /gene="cytb"
     CDS             8778..9977
                     /gene="cytb"
                     /codon_start=1
                     /transl_table=9
                     /product="cytochrome b"
                     /translation="MNGGVYDLPSPKNISYWWGFGSLLGLFLVIQILTGLFLAMHYVS
                     DLNVAFQSVDSISREIEWGWLIRSIHANGASAFFLFLYLHIGRGIYYGSFLYSHTWNT
                     GVVIYILAMATAFLGYVLPWGQMSYWGATVITNFFSTVPYIGNDLVQWIWGGFAVGYP
                     TLTRFFSLHYLLPFVIAAFVLIHLIFLHDTGSNNPLGLSSAGDKVPFHPYFTIKDIFG
                     FSIVLFLFFFIAVYSPDYFGDPENFIEANPLVTPIHIQPEWYFLPAYAILRAIPNKLG
                     GVVALLMSILVLFIFPIISSFCNRGYFYSVLHQSLFWVWVGDILILLWIGARPVEEPY
                     VSIGAAGTVVYFLFFLLTPIFSWYHSDMFTEYLSLQEGETDEDDPEPQSEFGLNMGNS
                     FTLFSSG"
     gene            10074..11333
                     /gene="nad4"
     CDS             10074..11333
                     /gene="nad4"
                     /codon_start=1
                     /transl_table=9
                     /product="NADH dehydrogenase subunit 4"
                     /translation="MLLFSSYLIGTHSHFIYFHSYGMCLDNISTFLIVLTLWVTLLMS
                     LSMNNAKELQKLLFCFILLNFILVSAFVNNSLLGFYIFFELSLIPTLLIILGWGVQPE
                     RIRAGSYLMIYTLVGSLPLLGSILYMDFHCGSVKLFMPEISIFFFSNSDYSYFCLLWI
                     LAFLIKLPIYGVHLWLPKAHVEAPVAGSMVLAGILLKLGAYGLMRSLDFISLNICFWA
                     DFFFTWGIFSMCLVGFMCFRQCDLKSLVAYSSVAHMSLIFAACFSSDVIGINGIMGML
                     ISHGLCSSGLFFGVQCLYENSGSRSLYLNRGILSLSPLFTFFWFILCVGNASAPPSLN
                     LLSEFFLISSIILYGGAFGSIFCGVSVFLGGLFSIYLYVLVCHGKWSLLNNFWMPFTS
                     RHYAVLLLHALPLYSLLFLSNYIFYYI"
     tRNA            11335..11404
                     /product="tRNA-Val"
     gene            11390..12301
                     /gene="nad1"
     CDS             11390..12301
                     /gene="nad1"
                     /codon_start=1
                     /transl_table=9
                     /product="NADH dehydrogenase subunit 1"
                     /translation="MISDLINFFMLVPWLFVFVNVLLSIPFLTLLERKVLSYIQSRKG
                     PNKVSYMGLLQPIGDGAKLVLKELGTPNMANMILFWASPVISFFLMILAWAVFPSPFL
                     YFSFNLGVVFFLCIASLQVYTLLGSGWGSNSKYALLGSVRGAAQTISYEVSLIFIILF
                     PCSLEFSYNFATFIDKSYSYILILSPIFLIWFISCLAETNRAPFDFAEGESELVSGFN
                     VEFSAFSFACLFLSEYGNILLMSFLTAIFFFPSSYLSFILFGSFFSFCFVWARGCLPR
                     FRYDFLMAMAWKIFLPVCLLAFFVILI"
     gene            12363..12653
                     /gene="nad4L"
     CDS             12363..12653
                     /gene="nad4L"
                     /codon_start=1
                     /transl_table=9
                     /product="NADH dehydrogenase subunit 4L"
                     /translation="MMGSSIFYIIFILNCLLLLFRLKNMLIILFAFEFMIVNVLFAFV
                     FLSIPFDPITLLVFLAVVAGEASLGLTLLVSVLRQSGNDNILNLSLPSIEGF"
     tRNA            12666..12731
                     /product="tRNA-Arg"
     tRNA            12899..12964
                     /product="tRNA-Phe"
     tRNA            12965..13030
                     /product="tRNA-Tyr"
     tRNA            13046..13109
                     /product="tRNA-Cys"
     rRNA            13112..13898
                     /product="12S ribosomal RNA"
     tRNA            13891..13963
                     /product="tRNA-Asn"
     tRNA            13972..14037
                     /product="tRNA-Met"
     gene            14037..14771
                     /gene="cox2"
     CDS             14037..14771
                     /gene="cox2"
                     /codon_start=1
                     /transl_table=9
                     /product="cytochrome c oxidase subunit 2"
                     /translation="MNTVGGFGSGFIYGLNLQNGTSPVMREAIIFHDENLVVLVVIAC
                     LIGGCIILLWDTDYSSSDFVDHKWLEVGWTLLPVFILVGLALPSLELLYYMDSPSSIT
                     PFATLKAIGRQWYWSYEISVLSQENVENISYDSYMLPEGQENENDDDLAGFRLLEVDN
                     PIFLPRGEYIRLLVTGGDVIHSFCVPTLGVKIDAVPGRLNQTYFFPLVLGSFYGQCSE
                     LCGANHSFMPINVEVIPVDVFLKFFK"
     tRNA            14774..14840
                     /product="tRNA-Trp"
ORIGIN      
        1 gtggcacgat gactttattc aacaaatcat aaggatattg gtactttata tttaattttt
       61 gggatttgag caggattggt aggaactgca tttagattta taatccgttc agaacttgcc
      121 caacccggaa gaattttaca tgatcctcat ttatataaag gtattataac agcccatggt
      181 ctaataatga tttttttctt tgtaatgcca gttcttatag gagggtttgg taattgattg
      241 atacccttat atttaactag cccagatatg gctttccccc gattaaataa aatgagattt
      301 tgattattac ctccttcatt ttttctatta ctcgggtctt ttttgattga aacaggagtt
      361 ggaactggat ggacagttta tcctccttta tcaggtaata tagcccaaag tggtccaaga
      421 gttgatatgg ccatattttc tcttcatctt gctggtgtta gttctatttt aggatctatt
      481 aattttatta ctactatagt aaaagctaag atacaagtat catgaggaca aataccttta
      541 tttttatgag cagtaatggt gacggcctat atgttagtct tagcattacc tgttttagca
      601 ggaggtttaa cgatgctttt aacggatcgt aaatttaata ctactttttt tgatcctggg
      661 ggtggtggag accctatttt attccaacat atgttttgat tctttggtca tcccgaagtg
      721 tatattttaa ttttacctgg gtttgggatg atttcccaaa tagtaacttt ttatagagga
      781 aaggatagtg cttttggtca tatgggaatg gtttatgcta ttcttgggat aggattttta
      841 ggatttattg tttgagctca tcatatgtat actgttggtc tagatattga tactcgtgca
      901 tattttacag gagcaacgat gatcattgca gttccaactg gtattaagat ttttaggtga
      961 ttagccacat tttatggtcg tccactagga caacaagtag ataatcttgg acccctctgg
     1021 gctactgggt ttatcttctt gtttacttta ggtggtttaa ctggagttgt attagccagt
     1081 gctagtttag atatctctct acatgataca tattatgtgg ttgcacactt tcattatgtt
     1141 ctttctatgg gggcagtgtt ttctatattt gcagggttgg ttcattggtg acctttattc
     1201 acaggtactg tattaaatac taagatggct atagctcaat tttgggtatt atttactggg
     1261 gttaatctaa ccttctttcc acaacatttt ttaggtttaa gaggtatgcc tcgtcgttat
     1321 atggattatc cagatggatt tgcttattga aatagtgtaa gttcctttgg atctttaatt
     1381 tctgtggtag gtgttatttt ttttattgtt attgtttgag aagcattagt tgtagaacga
     1441 ttagtagtat atatagtgtc tcctagttct caaagagaat gaataaatgc agataattat
     1501 cctgtaccat ttcatacaag agagtctgta agaaaggtat atgttgaaga ttattaaaat
     1561 tctttttagt ttatgataga atatttgcct tccaagcaaa aggtccttat tataggaaaa
     1621 gaaagtaaga tttaattaat atttatttga gatttatata ttattttgta aattttatta
     1681 ttaataaaat atattgggtt tattatcttc ctttttgtat cacggtccaa taaattaatg
     1741 aaaggatttt ctaatccgaa accccatgat tatattttct ctagttttga acataattgt
     1801 tgagaggacc tcttaataaa atagaattta agaataaaga ttatagatcg gatggggtta
     1861 tatctgattg aaaaggatat tatatctaat tatatttaag ggttaatttc ttaaatattt
     1921 ttaaagaatt aattattgtt tgaaatattg tttaaggtga gaagttcctt ttaatttaac
     1981 agtgttataa ctttattaaa atattaatta tttcttaaaa taaaaaactt ttcttatatg
     2041 aattataatg ccataatgat ggaattagta taataaataa gtcatattaa ctcggtattt
     2101 ttacaactgt ttatcaaaaa catttccttt agaatatatt taaaggtatt gcctgctcaa
     2161 tgtataaata aatagctgcg gtatcttaac tgcactaagg tagcataatt aattgtcttt
     2221 taaatggtga cttgtttgaa tggttttatg agaaaaaaac tttctttgac ttaaatagaa
     2281 cttatatttt aaggttaaaa tacctaattt ataaagaaag acgagaagac cctgttgagt
     2341 tttacgaata tattaaaatc gttaaaatgg gaaatttaat tttttaataa aatttaatag
     2401 atcctaaatc tataaagatt tggaaaaagg ataaaattac cacagggata acaggactat
     2461 atcttctgag agttcttatt gaagaaggtg tttgttacct cgatgttgaa tcgaaataac
     2521 tttttagtgc agcagctaaa taagtgggtc tgttcgacct ttaaaatttc acgtgatttg
     2581 agttaagacc ggcgtgagcc aggttggttt ctatcttctt atgactgttt tttgtacgaa
     2641 aggaattgaa cggttaatta taattaaact tcaggatggc agataatatg cgatagattt
     2701 aggttctata gatgaagaat aaccttctcg tgaagactag tgttggtgta ttatatgcac
     2761 gttaagcttt ctacttaaaa gagttcttag gagcacatta gaaaaatctc atgtattata
     2821 tgattttctt tgatgttagt aaaatatata tgtttattct ctttaaaatc attagttttg
     2881 ggtatattaa ttttagtggg tagattttta attagtttat tagtaagaat ttattcatta
     2941 tcctgatatt ctttaatctt ttttattgtt tatataggtg gtttattggt tctttttata
     3001 tacatttctt ctttaaaatt taatccagtt ttttattttt cacggataag gggatttggg
     3061 aatatttttt taaagttgaa cattctgttt tttttattag taagattaac tcaaatcacg
     3121 tgaaatttta aaagattctc ttggaataat gtggataaaa ataaatttag atttaattta
     3181 tttaaagagg tagaagtaat atttttaata aatgttggga ttttattact tattgtttta
     3241 tgggttataa ccaagttatc ttttcaaaaa cgaagggcac tccgtccctt tttttaaaaa
     3301 ggggattttt attgggacgt ttcaatctcg aaaatgtatt taagtacaaa gaaaagtatg
     3361 gatttagtta tacttgttcc aatatttttt tcgccttaag gatactattt ggatctatat
     3421 tactatttac taagaactca tatctattaa cactaaggat attagattta ggatctatta
     3481 aattagatgt ttgttttttg gttgactgaa ttaggcttct attttttact gttttatgta
     3541 taatagtatc ttgtgttttg aagttctctt gtatttatat ggagaaagac acttttaaaa
     3601 tacgattcac ttggatagtt ttaagttttg tattttcaat gttctgtttg attttccttc
     3661 cccatttttt tttccttttg gtggggtgag atgggttagg aatcactaga tttttattgg
     3721 ttatttatta cttaagagat tcctcttggg ctgctggtat gaagacttat ttaattaatc
     3781 gagtggggga taggtttttt attattggcc ttgtattgtt tttatataaa ggatattgag
     3841 atataaaaag tttaggtaga aaaaaattat tggctattat tgtagttttg ggatgtttta
     3901 ctaagagtgc acaatttcca ttttctagat gattacctgc tgcgatggca gcacctactc
     3961 cagtttctgc actagttcat tcttctactt tagtaacagc agggatttat gtaatgatac
     4021 gattctgtaa tattttccca gagtggttat ttgtaattat aggtattaga ggtttatgaa
     4081 ctttatattc ggctagatta gcagcctgca gtgaatttga tgctaagaag atagtggcgt
     4141 attctacatt aagtcagttg ggactaatgg gagtagctat atcactaaat ttaccaataa
     4201 tagctttttt tcatcttgta actcatgcta tgtttaaggc tttaatattt atttgtgttg
     4261 gctatttaat caaaaataga gggcatttcc aagacttgcg cagtttaaat ggtgtttggg
     4321 gaacgagccc attattgggg gtaacattaa ttgttagaag gttgtcttta atgggattcc
     4381 cctttttagc tggattcttt tcaaaggagt taattcttga gaatgatatt ttgtttatta
     4441 ataacatatt tcataaattg ttgttatatt cattacctct aacttcttat tatagatgtc
     4501 ggttggtatt taaagtatta aatggtaaaa attataaaag aatattttgc ggggaagata
     4561 ataaagtttt attattttcg ttattacctc tatattttgg tagtattata attggaagtt
     4621 tattatatcc ttttttttat agtttaagtt cagtgtatcc ttgttatttg atgaagtttc
     4681 tggtaacttt gtatatatta atcggggtga ttttaaggtg gcgagatata aagttcaata
     4741 caaaatcttt tatatgattt aatagttcta tttcatttct agttcctttt aatggtggtt
     4801 attgaacaaa aacttgtagt aatttaggca gtgattattt ctatttgcta gatcaaggaa
     4861 ttttatccaa gactattggc agaatagata ataatataaa taattcaggg aattggctaa
     4921 tttcttcttt agaatatttt agaagtccac aggcaaagtt ttatattggg agtattatag
     4981 cgttatcaat acttattggt aaaatatctt aataataaag actttcaaga attttttatt
     5041 cgttttgcct tgaaagctta aagagggagt tagtattccc ggaggtctaa aaagttagta
     5101 tatatattat aattggttgt cggcctttag aaggggattt attcctcact ttttgtgaat
     5161 aaacaagttt ttaaatataa taatttttca aagaggagtt atagaacacc ttttcatttg
     5221 gtagaagtaa gaccttgacc tatacttgct tcattaaggg ctttgggaat tacctttggt
     5281 ggggtatatt ggtggcattt taataatatg aacatatttt tgctaagtct attatttaaa
     5341 ttcttaatag ccttttgttg attttctgat gttataaagg aaaatatggg aggttttcat
     5401 aaaagggtag ttatgtttgg ttttcggttt gggatgatcc tatttattgt atcagaagtc
     5461 cttttcttct tttctttttt ttggtcatat tttcataact gttgggggcc tcaagcagaa
     5521 cttggtttta tctgacctcc ttatggattt gataatatag ttattgatcc attttctatt
     5581 cctttattaa atacagtggt gttactttca tctggggcta gtgttacttg agctcatcat
     5641 gcccttgtta atcaagaatt tgataatgct actttaggac tatttgtgac tgtcttctta
     5701 ggtggttatt ttttattttt acaaggtaac gagtattttt taagagaatt ttcgcttaat
     5761 agtacaattt atggaacagt attttttatg ctaacaggtt ttcatgggtt tcatgtaacc
     5821 attggtacaa tattattatt agtttgtttc cttcgtcatt tatcgggaca tttttcaaca
     5881 gggcagcatg taggatttga agcatctgct tgatattggc attttgtaga tgtcgtgtgg
     5941 ttatttttat atttttttgt atactgatat ggttataatt tataaagctt agtgtggcag
     6001 atgaatatgc gttggattta agctccaaag atgggaggtt tacttcccct ctaaggtatg
     6061 agacagtgtt tagttgcaca taagtttttg gtacttaaag aaaacgtagt tttctcataa
     6121 ataaaacttt agaaatagtt taattaaaat attagctttg ggagttaatg atcaaattat
     6181 ttatttgttt ctaaattgtt tcaaatgtta ttcagttcaa tgatattaag aggaatcgtt
     6241 gttggattaa ttggtgcatg aatcttttga acaacccgga agaattttat aaggtctcgt
     6301 gaaaagtcaa gaccatttga atgtggtttt gatccaaagg ataaggctcg tatccccttt
     6361 tctcttcggt ttttccttat agttatatta tttttaatat tcgatgtgga gctttcttta
     6421 ctattacagc tccccttcca actagatttt gataaattta agggacgttt aggtcttatt
     6481 gtatttgtat gaattttgct tcttgggacg ttagaagaat gacgtcgagg aattcttaat
     6541 tgaaaggact aattaaaata gggggtgtcc tctttaggta taggaggctg ctaacttttt
     6601 atagagtgac taagaatcgt tcacacctct aaaatgaata attttaaatt gcgtcttata
     6661 ccaaaagttt gaagaaggta tttattttta ggaatatgtt tggttttcgg tttgggaatt
     6721 tcattagtaa ggaataatat ttttttagtc tgattagggc tagaattaaa tatgtttggg
     6781 ataattcctc ttttgaattc tagccctaat cagactaaaa aaatattatt ccttactaca
     6841 ggtgaaataa aagtatcctt tttttatttt tttgttcaag taataggtag attatttttt
     6901 gcttgaggga gtatattagg aggatggttt attataagaa tgataggatt aattataaag
     6961 attggagcag ctccattttt ttggtgggtt cctccggtta ttactcgatt agattgattt
     7021 tctattggga ttataagaac tatacaaaag gtaccaggaa tttttttatt tcggctccta
     7081 ttcgatttaa aattaagaat atgtttaatt ttgggtatta tcggctttac tatttccgtt
     7141 ataggaataa aattttcttt taaaaattta aagcagttaa tagcctgatc ttcaataagt
     7201 aatatgagta tattatttgt gttaattatg ttaaataata ggtttggtct tatttattat
     7261 ctgttttaca gagtattagt actattattc tgttttttac taaaattgtt ttcagagaaa
     7321 atagtttgtg gttctttttt aaatggcaat tacaactctt ataaaatttt agtaggaaga
     7381 actttattaa tattttctgg gttacctccc tttgttagtt ttttcttaaa gatctatttt
     7441 ctaagggggt tttatttttt tgattgtgtg aaaatgttat tagatataga attaaaagga
     7501 actagaattt ctatttttca tttggtgggg aatgcactaa atagatgaaa aatagtaata
     7561 atatttatta tattaatagt attccaatca gttggttatg ttaaggcttt tataaactta
     7621 tctacaacag ggtcttctcg tctttattca agatccaatg atgttaataa aaaggttaag
     7681 ttattctatt tatatatttt tttaatttat ttattatcaa tattccttgc atttaattag
     7741 tttgctttaa agtcaaaatg tggagacgta agtcttgtaa acttaagatt gaagttaatc
     7801 ttctgaggca atttataatg tctcttgata atttatattc aaaatattag ccttgcatgc
     7861 taaaaaaggg tttagtcctc aagtgatgtt ataatgtgag gactgcgaat gcaggttact
     7921 gtgatatagt aaactttggg tttagaaacc tccacattat aattggttta tgatttattt
     7981 acaagggcag atttttgtta ttctaaattt tcatttttaa atattattgt ttgaggtttg
     8041 ggattagttt ggattttttg gaaaataaat ctatattttt tttctggaag acgtctaaaa
     8101 agatttttat catacttgct aacttggcac tatgataaag ttaagactta ttttctttat
     8161 aaggttaagg ggtcttatat aataatttct ggagctttct taattatttt aggaagtaat
     8221 gtttgggggt tgtttcctta tatctttggg gtaacaacac agatggtact aactttttca
     8281 atgtctttag ttatttgact atgtattgtt gtatcaagaa tggaatattc gtttattgga
     8341 ttcctaaccc atctcacccc ccaaggatct cccggctatt tagcccctat tctaaattta
     8401 attgaattag ttaggaatat aatacgtcct ttaactttag ctttacggct aagaataaaa
     8461 ataaccacag gtcatgtatt tattagattg atgggaacaa ggggaagcat ttgtttattt
     8521 tcgttcaagt tcttttgatt gttttttgtt attttaatga tgggatattt attgtttgag
     8581 gttggaatat gttttataca aggatttgtt tttagactgt taagagtgca atatttagga
     8641 gagcacactt aaaagaatag tagtttaatt agaatactgc attgtggttg cagaggtgta
     8701 tttaaatacc tttcttcttg tataaatcta agttatatat taaatctttt cgccgagacc
     8761 gttctgtatt aaaggcggtg aaaggagggg tttatgattt accctctcca aagaaaattt
     8821 cttattggtg gggttttggt tctttacttg gtttattttt ggttattcaa atattaactg
     8881 gattattttt ggctatgcat tatgtatctg atttaaaagt agcgtttcag tctgtagatt
     8941 ctattagccg agagatagaa tgaggttggt taattcgtag aattcacgct aatggagcat
     9001 ccgccttttt tctattttta tatttgcata ttggtcgtgg gatatattat ggttcttttt
     9061 tatatagaca tacttggaac actggtgttg ttatatatat attggcaatg gctacggctt
     9121 ttttaggtta tgtactacca tgaggacaaa tgtcttattg aggggccaca gtaattacca
     9181 aatttttttc tactgtccct tatataggga atgatttggt tcaatgaatt tgagggggat
     9241 ttgctgttgg ttatcccaca ttaacccggt ttttctcttt gcattattta ttgccttttg
     9301 ttatagctgc atttgtatta attcatctaa tatttttaca tgatacagga tctaataatc
     9361 cattagggtt gagatctgct ggagataagg taccttttca tccttatttt actataaagg
     9421 atatatttgg ttttagaata gttctttttt tgttcttttt tattgctgtt tattctcccg
     9481 attattttgg agacccagaa aattttatag aagccaaccc attagtgact cctatacata
     9541 ttcaaccaga atggtatttt ttacctgctt atgctatttt acgggctatt cctaataagt
     9601 tagggggtgt agtagcctta ttgatgtcta ttttagtatt atttatattt cctataattt
     9661 cttctttctg taatcgagga tatttctatt ctgttttaca tcaatctctt ttttgagttt
     9721 gagtggggga tatattaata ttattatgaa taggggctcg tcctgtggaa gaaccgtatg
     9781 ttagaatagg agccgctggt acagtggtat attttttgtt ttttttatta actccaattt
     9841 ttaggtgata tcatagggat atgtttacag aatatcttag tcttcaagaa ggagaaactg
     9901 atgaagatga tcctgaacca caaagggaat ttggtttgaa catgggtaaa tcatttaccc
     9961 tatttagaag aggctaaaaa cctcccagat taatttgaag tattatattt cctttagcga
    10021 ttttaatatt cttcagggag ataaaatcta ttataattgg tttagttata ttaatgttat
    10081 tatttagctc ttatttaatc ggaactcatt cccattttat atatttccat tcttatggga
    10141 tgtgcttaga taatatttca acttttttaa tagttttaac attatgagtc actctgttga
    10201 tgagattatc catgaaaaaa gctaaggaac ttcaaaagtt gttattttgt ttcattttat
    10261 taaattttat tttagtttca gcatttgtaa aaaatagttt gttagggttt tatatatttt
    10321 ttgaattgtc tttaattcct acattattaa taatcttagg gtggggagtg caacctgagc
    10381 gaatacgagc aggaagttat ttaatgattt atactttagt gggttcttta ccgttattgg
    10441 gtagaatttt atacatggat tttcattgtg gttcagttaa gctttttatg cctgaaattt
    10501 ctatattctt tttctctaat tctgattata gttatttttg tcttttatga attttagcct
    10561 ttttaataaa gttgccaatt tatggtgttc atttgtggct tcctaaggca catgttgaag
    10621 ctcctgtagc aggttcaatg gttttagcag ggatattact aaagttaggg gcttatggtt
    10681 taatgcgttc attagacttt attagtttaa atatctgctt ttgggcagat ttctttttta
    10741 cttgaggtat tttttctatg tgtttggtag gttttatgtg ttttcgtcaa tgtgatttaa
    10801 agtctttagt ggcttattcc tcggtggctc atatgtcttt aatctttgct gcttgttttt
    10861 caagtgatgt tatagggata aaaggaataa tggggatgct tatctcacat ggattatgct
    10921 cttctggtct tttttttggt gtacaatgtt tatatgaaaa aaggggatct cgaagattat
    10981 atttaaatcg ggggatatta agtttgtcac ccttatttac ctttttttgg tttatattgt
    11041 gtgtaggtaa tgcatcagct ccaccaagtt taaatctatt aagagaattt tttttaattt
    11101 ctagtataat actatacggg ggtgcattcg gtagaatatt ttgtggagta tctgtcttct
    11161 taggtggttt attcagtatt tatttatatg tattggtttg tcatggaaag tgatctctct
    11221 taaataattt ttgaatgccc tttacttcac gccattatgc agtattgtta ttgcatgcgt
    11281 tacctttata tagtttatta tttttaagca attatatatt ttattatatc taaagaatct
    11341 gtagtttata aatttaaaac ctatcgttta caccgatata aaagattatg tgatctcgga
    11401 tttaattaaa ttttttatgt tggtgccttg gctttttgta tttgtaaatg ttttactttc
    11461 aatacctttt ttgacattat tagaacgtaa ggttttaagg tatatacaat cacgaaaggg
    11521 cccaaataag gttagttata tggggctttt gcaacctatt ggagatgggg ctaagttagt
    11581 attaaaggaa ttaggtactc ctaatatggc taatatgatt ttattctggg ctagcccagt
    11641 aatatcattc tttttaatga tattggcttg agctgttttc ccatcaccct ttttgtattt
    11701 ttcatttaat ttaggagttg tatttttttt atgcatagcc agattacaag tttatactct
    11761 tttggggtct ggttggggtt ctaaatctaa gtatgcttta ttagggtctg ttcgtggtgc
    11821 agcccaaaca atatcttatg aagtttcttt aatatttata attttatttc catgtagatt
    11881 ggaattttcc tataattttg ccacttttat tgataagtca tataggtata tattaatttt
    11941 atctcctata tttttaatat gattcatttc atgtttggcc gaaaccaatc gtgccccttt
    12001 tgatttcgct gaaggagaaa gagagttagt atctgggttt aatgtagaat tctctgcatt
    12061 tagttttgca tgcttgtttt tatcagaata tggaaatatc ttattaatga gattcctcac
    12121 agcgattttc tttttcccct ccagctattt atcttttatc ttattcggaa gatttttttc
    12181 cttttgtttt gtgtgagcac gaggttgttt acctcgcttt cggtatgatt ttcttatggc
    12241 aatggcttga aagatttttt tacccgtttg tttactggct ttttttgtta ttttaatcta
    12301 gagaaaattg aaataggata atagttcctt ttataaaaat tattaatttt tattttctta
    12361 ttatgatggg gtctagtatt ttctatatta tatttatatt aaaatgtttg ttacttttat
    12421 ttcggttaaa gaatatgctt ataatattat ttgcatttga atttatgata gtaaaagttt
    12481 tatttgcatt tgtatttttg agaatcccct ttgacccaat taccctatta gtattcctgg
    12541 ctgtagttgc aggggaagct agattggggc ttacattatt agtatctgta cttcgtcaaa
    12601 gaggtaaaga taaaattttg aaattatcct taccttcaat tgaggggttt taaaatattc
    12661 tttaacgtga gaaattcatt tgtgaagatt ggtttcggcc cttttgttga gtgtttttcg
    12721 ctctctcatg tatgccacaa atgtcaaata ttcctttttt ggttgtaaga tttgtaatat
    12781 tttctttttt cgttatttga attttaaatg tttgatttaa tatttatggt gtaagtaaat
    12841 taaagaatgt agacaaaaag aagaagacct ttttcttgtg acctttaaac tagtgttttc
    12901 ttcgatagct aaaatattat agcgtggtct tgaagcggct aaggtgatgt aatttctcgg
    12961 ggaaaacgga gtagtctaat tttagggcat tgggttgtag ccccaaaagt gaagtaaatt
    13021 tcctccgtga aaaattaaat aataggaact gatagtataa taattgcgtt gaattgcaga
    13081 ttcaaaggtg ttttaaaaaa cttagttctt ttattaattt ggttttggtt agatgaagaa
    13141 taagcactaa aactatcata aaaatattaa agaatcttct tctttttcat tagagattat
    13201 taatttagtg gtgggttttt ctaaataaaa atgaaagttt gtttaagtta gtgttgagga
    13261 ggggctaaca ataggtgcca gcagctgcgg ttatacctat tcttatcttc atgtttgggt
    13321 aaaatacaag ttgttatttt gttaaaaatt agtttattcc ggttaaatgg tttataaact
    13381 tctaatgttc gaaaatcaaa taagtaaatt gtcaaagtta ttataaaaac cgagattagg
    13441 tacctcgtta ttaataaatg taaataataa aacccagagg agtaaggagc ctgaaactca
    13501 aaagacctgg cggtggatgt tcttcctacc agaggagggt gccaagtaat agataatccg
    13561 cataaaaata aaccctttta attaaaatca gtgtacggcc gcttacagat aatttttata
    13621 gaaataagaa attatcttaa tactctaata attaaaacta gttaagacag gtcaatgtgc
    13681 tgttgataaa gggggttaaa ggtgcgctat tataacatag gataaaagct ttcaagatgt
    13741 aaattttgaa tcaattaaga tttggtagta acgaaaagta ataaatatgt acgcgtgaat
    13801 taaggtaaag ctctgtgtac acatcgcccg tcgttctttt tgaaagaaaa gagaagtcgt
    13861 aacatggtag ccttaataga aattgtggct taaaaggtag tataaattaa aaattattat
    13921 gtgaagctgt taactttgtg atgtgcaaaa agcacccttt tagaaattta ttagagaata
    13981 agttatataa actatagggc tcatgaccct aaaaagatta ttttatatct tctctaatga
    14041 aaactgtagg agggtttgga agaggtttta tatatggcct taaattacaa aatggtacta
    14101 gtcctgttat gcgtgaagct ataatattcc atgatgaaaa tttagtagtt ttagttgtta
    14161 ttgcttgttt aataggagga tgtataatat tattatgaga tacagactat agttcttcag
    14221 attttgttga tcataagtga ttagaagttg gatggacgtt acttccagtt tttattcttg
    14281 ttggattagc tttaccatct ttagaactat tatattatat ggatagtcct tcatcaatta
    14341 ccccatttgc tacattaaag gcaattgggc ggcagtgata ttggtcatat gaaattagag
    14401 ttttaagtca agaaaaagtt gaaaaaattt catatgattc ttatatgctt ccggaggggc
    14461 aagagaaaga aaaagatgat gatttagcgg gatttcgact gcttgaagtt gataatccta
    14521 tatttttacc ccgaggggag tatatccgcc ttttagttac aggaggagac gtaatccata
    14581 gattttgtgt cccaacctta ggtgtaaaga ttgatgcagt ccccggtcga ttaaatcaaa
    14641 cttatttttt ccctttggtt ttaggtagat tttatggaca atgttccgag ctatgtgggg
    14701 ctaatcatag ttttatgccg attaatgtag aagttattcc ggtggatgtg tttttaaagt
    14761 tttttaagta aaaagacttt taggttatat ttagaccttt agccttcaaa gctaaaagag
    14821 aaaattattt tcaaagtctg tgttttcaga ttattttaaa aagccttcaa caaatactgt
    14881 taatattagc agtggtaatt ga
//
