# Supplementary material for: Mitochondrial Genome-Based Phylogeny of Turbellarians and Evidence for Accelerated Mitochondrial Evolution in Symbiotic Species
Source: bioRxiv preprint, doi:10.1101/2025.07.01.662465, version 1 (2025-07-04)
Supplement: Supplementary [file 662465_file02.zip › Supplementary/reannotated_result/first_re annotation/Imogine stellae MF993336/Imogine stellae MF993336.gb]

LOCUS       MF993336               14902 bp    DNA     linear   INV 28-MAR-2018
DEFINITION  UNVERIFIED: Stylochus stellae mitochondrion sequence.
ACCESSION   MF993336
VERSION     MF993336.1
KEYWORDS    UNVERIFIED.
SOURCE      mitochondrion Stylochus stellae
  ORGANISM  Stylochus stellae
            Eukaryota; Metazoa; Spiralia; Lophotrochozoa; Platyhelminthes;
            Rhabditophora; Polycladida; Acotylea; Stylochoidea; Stylochidae;
            Stylochus.
REFERENCE   1  (bases 1 to 14902)
  AUTHORS   Kenny,N.J., Norena,C., Damborenea,C. and Grande,C.
  TITLE     Probing recalcitrant problems in polyclad evolution and systematics
            with novel mitochondrial genome resources
  JOURNAL   Genomics (2018) In press
   PUBMED   29486209
  REMARK    Publication Status: Available-Online prior to print
REFERENCE   2  (bases 1 to 14902)
  AUTHORS   Kenny,N.J., Norena,C., Damborenea,C. and Grande,C.
  TITLE     Direct Submission
  JOURNAL   Submitted (21-SEP-2017) Life Sciences, The Natural History Museum,
            Cromwell Road, London, London SW7 5BD, United Kingdom
COMMENT     GenBank staff is unable to verify sequence and/or annotation
            provided by the submitter.
            
            ##Assembly-Data-START##
            Assembly Method       :: Velvet v. 1.2.10
            Sequencing Technology :: Sanger dideoxy sequencing; Illumina
            ##Assembly-Data-END##
FEATURES             Location/Qualifiers
     source          1..14902
                     /organism="Stylochus stellae"
                     /organelle="mitochondrion"
                     /mol_type="genomic DNA"
                     /db_xref="taxon:3319417"
                     /collected_by="Cristina Damborenea, Francisco Brusa,
                     Fernando Angel Fernandez Alvarez, Bruno Almon y Jacinto
                     Perez"
     gene            1..1557
                     /gene="COX1"
     CDS             1..1557
                     /gene="COX1"
                     /codon_start=1
                     /transl_table=9
                     /product="cytochrome c oxidase subunit I"
                     /protein_id="AVP74424.1"
                     /translation="MARWLYSTNHKDIGTLYLIFGIWAGLVGTAFSFIIRSELAQPGS
                     ILHDPHLYNGIITAHGLIMIFFFVMPVLIGGFGNWLIPLYLTSPDMAFPRLNNMSFWL
                     LPPSFFLLLGSFLIETGVGTGWTVYPPLSGNIAQSGPSVDMAIFSLHLAGVSSILGSI
                     NFITTIVNAKIQVSWGQIPLFLWAVMVTAYMLVLALPVLAGGLTMLLTDRNFNTTFFD
                     PGGGGDPILFQHMFWFFGHPEVYILILPGFGMISQIVTFYSGKDSAFGHMGMVYAILG
                     IGFLGFIVWAHHMYTVGLDIDTRAYFTGATMIIAVPTGIKIFSWLATFYGRPLGQQVD
                     NLGPLWATGFIFLFTLGGLTGVVLASASLDISLHDTYYVVAHFHYVLSMGAVFSIFAG
                     LVHWWPLFTGTVLNTKMAIAQFWVLFTGVNLTFFPQHFLGLSGMPRRYMDYPDGFAYW
                     NSVSSFGSLISVVGVIFFIVIVWEALVVERLVVYIVSPSSQSEWINADNYPVPFHTSE
                     SVSKVYVEDY"
     tRNA            1560..1624
                     /product="tRNA-Gly"
     rRNA            1624..2669
                     /product="16S ribosomal RNA"
     tRNA            2670..2735
                     /product="tRNA-Leu"
     tRNA            2737..2802
                     /product="tRNA-Glu"
     gene            2833..3297
                     /gene="ND6"
     CDS             2833..3297
                     /gene="ND6"
                     /codon_start=1
                     /transl_table=9
                     /product="NADH dehydrogenase subunit 6"
                     /protein_id="AVP74425.1"
                     /translation="MLVNYICLFSLNSLVLGILILVGSFLISLLVSIYSLSWYSLIFF
                     IVYIGGLLVLFIYISSLNFNPVFYFSRISGFGNIFLKLNILFFLLVSLTQITWNFNSF
                     SWNNVDNNNFSFNLFNEVEVIFLINVGILLLIVLWVITKLSFQNRSALRPFF"
     gene            3381..5012
                     /gene="ND5"
     misc_feature    3381..5012
                     /gene="ND5"
                     /note="similar to NADH dehydrogenase subunit 5"
     tRNA            5020..5088
                     /product="tRNA-Ser"
     tRNA            5089..5155
                     /product="tRNA-Asp"
     gene            5212..5985
                     /gene="COX3"
     misc_feature    5212..5985
                     /gene="COX3"
                     /note="similar to cytochrome c oxidase subunit III"
     tRNA            5988..6056
                     /product="tRNA-Leu"
     tRNA            6057..6120
                     /product="tRNA-Gln"
     tRNA            6129..6195
                     /product="tRNA-Pro"
     gene            6205..6552
                     /gene="ND3"
     CDS             6205..6552
                     /gene="ND3"
                     /codon_start=1
                     /transl_table=9
                     /product="NADH dehydrogenase subunit 3"
                     /protein_id="AVP74426.1"
                     /translation="MLFSSMILSGIVVGLIGAWIFWTTRKNFISSREKSSPFECGFDP
                     KDKARIPFSLRFFLIVILFLIFDVELSLLLQLPFQLDFDNFKGRLGLIVFVWILLLGT
                     LEEWRRGILNWKD"
     tRNA            6562..6630
                     /product="tRNA-Ser"
     gene            6634..7740
                     /gene="ND2"
     CDS             6634..7740
                     /gene="ND2"
                     /codon_start=1
                     /transl_table=9
                     /product="NADH dehydrogenase subunit 2"
                     /protein_id="AVP74427.1"
                     /translation="MNNFNLRLIPNVWSSYLFLGICLVFGLGISLVSNNIFLVWLGLE
                     LNMFGIIPLLNSSPNQTNNILFLTTGEINVSFFYFFVQVIGSLFFAWGSILGGWFIIS
                     MIGLIIKIGAAPFFWWVPPVITRLDWFSIGIISTIQKVPGIFLFRLLFDLNLSICLIL
                     GIIGFTISVIGINFSFNNLKQLIAWSSISNMSILFVLIMLNNSFGLIYYLFYSVLVLL
                     FCFLLNLFSENIVCGSFLNGNYNSYNILVGSTLLIFSGLPPFVSFFLKIYFLSGFYFF
                     DCVNMLLDIELNGTSISIFHLVGNALNSWNIVIIFIILIVFQSVGYVKAFINLSTTGS
                     SRLYSSSNDVNNKVKLFYLYIFLIYLLSIFLAFN"
     tRNA            7743..7811
                     /product="tRNA-Thr"
     tRNA            7822..7886
                     /product="tRNA-Ala"
     tRNA            7893..7959
                     /product="tRNA-Ile"
     gene            7963..8652
                     /gene="ATP6"
     misc_feature    7963..8652
                     /gene="ATP6"
                     /note="similar to ATP synthase F0 subunit 6"
     tRNA            8653..8717
                     /product="tRNA-His"
     gene            8745..9977
                     /gene="CYTB"
     misc_feature    8745..9977
                     /gene="CYTB"
                     /note="similar to cytochrome b"
     gene            10074..11333
                     /gene="ND4"
     CDS             10074..11333
                     /gene="ND4"
                     /codon_start=1
                     /transl_table=9
                     /product="NADH dehydrogenase subunit 4"
                     /protein_id="AVP74428.1"
                     /translation="MLLFSSYLIGTHSHFIYFHSYGMCLDNISTFLIVLTLWVTLLMS
                     LSMNNAKELQKLLFCFILLNFILVSAFVNNSLLGFYIFFELSLIPTLLIILGWGVQPE
                     RIRAGSYLMIYTLVGSLPLLGSILYMDFHCGSVKLFMPEISIFFFSNSDYSYFCLLWI
                     LAFLIKLPIYGVHLWLPKAHVEAPVAGSMVLAGILLKLGAYGLMRSLDFISLNICFWA
                     DFFFTWGIFSMCLVGFMCFRQCDLKSLVAYSSVAHMSLIFAACFSSDVIGINGIMGML
                     ISHGLCSSGLFFGVQCLYENSGSRSLYLNRGILSLSPLFTFFWFILCVGNASAPPSLN
                     LLSEFFLISSIILYGGAFGSIFCGVSVFLGGLFSIYLYVLVCHGKWSLLNNFWMPFTS
                     RHYAVLLLHALPLYSLLFLSNYIFYYI"
     tRNA            11335..11404
                     /product="tRNA-Val"
     gene            11417..12301
                     /gene="ND1"
     CDS             11417..12301
                     /gene="ND1"
                     /codon_start=1
                     /transl_table=9
                     /product="NADH dehydrogenase subunit 1"
                     /protein_id="AVP74429.1"
                     /translation="MLVPWLFVFVNVLLSIPFLTLLERKVLSYIQSRKGPNKVSYMGL
                     LQPIGDGAKLVLKELGTPNMANMILFWASPVISFFLMILAWAVFPSPFLYFSFNLGVV
                     FFLCIASLQVYTLLGSGWGSNSKYALLGSVRGAAQTISYEVSLIFIILFPCSLEFSYN
                     FATFIDKSYSYILILSPIFLIWFISCLAETNRAPFDFAEGESELVSGFNVEFSAFSFA
                     CLFLSEYGNILLMSFLTAIFFFPSSYLSFILFGSFFSFCFVWARGCLPRFRYDFLMAM
                     AWKIFLPVCLLAFFVILI"
     gene            12363..12653
                     /gene="ND4L"
     CDS             12363..12653
                     /gene="ND4L"
                     /codon_start=1
                     /transl_table=9
                     /product="NADH dehydrogenase subunit 4L"
                     /protein_id="AVP74430.1"
                     /translation="MMGSSIFYIIFILNCLLLLFRLKNMLIILFAFEFMIVNVLFAFV
                     FLSIPFDPITLLVFLAVVAGEASLGLTLLVSVLRQSGNDNILNLSLPSIEGF"
     tRNA            12666..12731
                     /product="tRNA-Arg"
     tRNA            12899..12964
                     /product="tRNA-Phe"
     tRNA            12965..13030
                     /product="tRNA-Tyr"
     tRNA            13046..13109
                     /product="tRNA-Cys"
     rRNA            13112..13898
                     /product="12S ribosomal RNA"
     tRNA            13891..13963
                     /product="tRNA-Asn"
     tRNA            13972..14037
                     /product="tRNA-Met"
     gene            14037..14771
                     /gene="COX2"
     CDS             14037..14771
                     /gene="COX2"
                     /codon_start=1
                     /transl_table=9
                     /product="cytochrome c oxidase subunit II"
                     /protein_id="AVP74431.1"
                     /translation="MNTVGGFGSGFIYGLNLQNGTSPVMREAIIFHDENLVVLVVIAC
                     LIGGCIILLWDTDYSSSDFVDHKWLEVGWTLLPVFILVGLALPSLELLYYMDSPSSIT
                     PFATLKAIGRQWYWSYEISVLSQENVENISYDSYMLPEGQENENDDDLAGFRLLEVDN
                     PIFLPRGEYIRLLVTGGDVIHSFCVPTLGVKIDAVPGRLNQTYFFPLVLGSFYGQCSE
                     LCGANHSFMPINVEVIPVDVFLKFFK"
     tRNA            14774..14840
                     /product="tRNA-Trp"
ORIGIN      
        1 gtggcacgat gactttattc aacaaatcat aaggatattg gtactttata tttaattttt
       61 gggatttgag caggattggt aggaactgca tttagattta taatccgttc agaacttgcc
      121 caacccggaa gaattttaca tgatcctcat ttatataaag gtattataac agcccatggt
      181 ctaataatga tttttttctt tgtaatgcca gttcttatag gagggtttgg taattgattg
      241 atacccttat atttaactag cccagatatg gctttccccc gattaaataa aatgagattt
      301 tgattattac ctccttcatt ttttctatta ctcgggtctt ttttgattga aacaggagtt
      361 ggaactggat ggacagttta tcctccttta tcaggtaata tagcccaaag tggtccaaga
      421 gttgatatgg ccatattttc tcttcatctt gctggtgtta gttctatttt aggatctatt
      481 aattttatta ctactatagt aaaagctaag atacaagtat catgaggaca aataccttta
      541 tttttatgag cagtaatggt gacggcctat atgttagtct tagcattacc tgttttagca
      601 ggaggtttaa cgatgctttt aacggatcgt aaatttaata ctactttttt tgatcctggg
      661 ggtggtggag accctatttt attccaacat atgttttgat tctttggtca tcccgaagtg
      721 tatattttaa ttttacctgg gtttgggatg atttcccaaa tagtaacttt ttatagagga
      781 aaggatagtg cttttggtca tatgggaatg gtttatgcta ttcttgggat aggattttta
      841 ggatttattg tttgagctca tcatatgtat actgttggtc tagatattga tactcgtgca
      901 tattttacag gagcaacgat gatcattgca gttccaactg gtattaagat ttttaggtga
      961 ttagccacat tttatggtcg tccactagga caacaagtag ataatcttgg acccctctgg
     1021 gctactgggt ttatcttctt gtttacttta ggtggtttaa ctggagttgt attagccagt
     1081 gctagtttag atatctctct acatgataca tattatgtgg ttgcacactt tcattatgtt
     1141 ctttctatgg gggcagtgtt ttctatattt gcagggttgg ttcattggtg acctttattc
     1201 acaggtactg tattaaatac taagatggct atagctcaat tttgggtatt atttactggg
     1261 gttaatctaa ccttctttcc acaacatttt ttaggtttaa gaggtatgcc tcgtcgttat
     1321 atggattatc cagatggatt tgcttattga aatagtgtaa gttcctttgg atctttaatt
     1381 tctgtggtag gtgttatttt ttttattgtt attgtttgag aagcattagt tgtagaacga
     1441 ttagtagtat atatagtgtc tcctagttct caaagagaat gaataaatgc agataattat
     1501 cctgtaccat ttcatacaag agagtctgta agaaaggtat atgttgaaga ttattaaaat
     1561 tctttttagt ttatgataga atatttgcct tccaagcaaa aggtccttat tataggaaaa
     1621 gaaagtaaga tttaattaat atttatttga gatttatata ttattttgta aattttatta
     1681 ttaataaaat atattgggtt tattatcttc ctttttgtat cacggtccaa taaattaatg
     1741 aaaggatttt ctaatccgaa accccatgat tatattttct ctagttttga acataattgt
     1801 tgagaggacc tcttaataaa atagaattta agaataaaga ttatagatcg gatggggtta
     1861 tatctgattg aaaaggatat tatatctaat tatatttaag ggttaatttc ttaaatattt
     1921 ttaaagaatt aattattgtt tgaaatattg tttaaggtga gaagttcctt ttaatttaac
     1981 agtgttataa ctttattaaa atattaatta tttcttaaaa taaaaaactt ttcttatatg
     2041 aattataatg ccataatgat ggaattagta taataaataa gtcatattaa ctcggtattt
     2101 ttacaactgt ttatcaaaaa catttccttt agaatatatt taaaggtatt gcctgctcaa
     2161 tgtataaata aatagctgcg gtatcttaac tgcactaagg tagcataatt aattgtcttt
     2221 taaatggtga cttgtttgaa tggttttatg agaaaaaaac tttctttgac ttaaatagaa
     2281 cttatatttt aaggttaaaa tacctaattt ataaagaaag acgagaagac cctgttgagt
     2341 tttacgaata tattaaaatc gttaaaatgg gaaatttaat tttttaataa aatttaatag
     2401 atcctaaatc tataaagatt tggaaaaagg ataaaattac cacagggata acaggactat
     2461 atcttctgag agttcttatt gaagaaggtg tttgttacct cgatgttgaa tcgaaataac
     2521 tttttagtgc agcagctaaa taagtgggtc tgttcgacct ttaaaatttc acgtgatttg
     2581 agttaagacc ggcgtgagcc aggttggttt ctatcttctt atgactgttt tttgtacgaa
     2641 aggaattgaa cggttaatta taattaaact tcaggatggc agataatatg cgatagattt
     2701 aggttctata gatgaagaat aaccttctcg tgaagactag tgttggtgta ttatatgcac
     2761 gttaagcttt ctacttaaaa gagttcttag gagcacatta gaaaaatctc atgtattata
     2821 tgattttctt tgatgttagt aaaatatata tgtttattct ctttaaaatc attagttttg
     2881 ggtatattaa ttttagtggg tagattttta attagtttat tagtaagaat ttattcatta
     2941 tcctgatatt ctttaatctt ttttattgtt tatataggtg gtttattggt tctttttata
     3001 tacatttctt ctttaaaatt taatccagtt ttttattttt cacggataag gggatttggg
     3061 aatatttttt taaagttgaa cattctgttt tttttattag taagattaac tcaaatcacg
     3121 tgaaatttta aaagattctc ttggaataat gtggataaaa ataaatttag atttaattta
     3181 tttaaagagg tagaagtaat atttttaata aatgttggga ttttattact tattgtttta
     3241 tgggttataa ccaagttatc ttttcaaaaa cgaagggcac tccgtccctt tttttaaaaa
     3301 ggggattttt attgggacgt ttcaatctcg aaaatgtatt taagtacaaa gaaaagtatg
     3361 gatttagtta tacttgttcc aatatttttt tcgccttaag gatactattt ggatctatat
     3421 tactatttac taagaactca tatctattaa cactaaggat attagattta ggatctatta
     3481 aattagatgt ttgttttttg gttgactgaa ttaggcttct attttttact gttttatgta
     3541 taatagtatc ttgtgttttg aagttctctt gtatttatat ggagaaagac acttttaaaa
     3601 tacgattcac ttggatagtt ttaagttttg tattttcaat gttctgtttg attttccttc
     3661 cccatttttt tttccttttg gtggggtgag atgggttagg aatcactaga tttttattgg
     3721 ttatttatta cttaagagat tcctcttggg ctgctggtat gaagacttat ttaattaatc
     3781 gagtggggga taggtttttt attattggcc ttgtattgtt tttatataaa ggatattgag
     3841 atataaaaag tttaggtaga aaaaaattat tggctattat tgtagttttg ggatgtttta
     3901 ctaagagtgc acaatttcca ttttctagat gattacctgc tgcgatggca gcacctactc
     3961 cagtttctgc actagttcat tcttctactt tagtaacagc agggatttat gtaatgatac
     4021 gattctgtaa tattttccca gagtggttat ttgtaattat aggtattaga ggtttatgaa
     4081 ctttatattc ggctagatta gcagcctgca gtgaatttga tgctaagaag atagtggcgt
     4141 attctacatt aagtcagttg ggactaatgg gagtagctat atcactaaat ttaccaataa
     4201 tagctttttt tcatcttgta actcatgcta tgtttaaggc tttaatattt atttgtgttg
     4261 gctatttaat caaaaataga gggcatttcc aagacttgcg cagtttaaat ggtgtttggg
     4321 gaacgagccc attattgggg gtaacattaa ttgttagaag gttgtcttta atgggattcc
     4381 cctttttagc tggattcttt tcaaaggagt taattcttga gaatgatatt ttgtttatta
     4441 ataacatatt tcataaattg ttgttatatt cattacctct aacttcttat tatagatgtc
     4501 ggttggtatt taaagtatta aatggtaaaa attataaaag aatattttgc ggggaagata
     4561 ataaagtttt attattttcg ttattacctc tatattttgg tagtattata attggaagtt
     4621 tattatatcc ttttttttat agtttaagtt cagtgtatcc ttgttatttg atgaagtttc
     4681 tggtaacttt gtatatatta atcggggtga ttttaaggtg gcgagatata aagttcaata
     4741 caaaatcttt tatatgattt aatagttcta tttcatttct agttcctttt aatggtggtt
     4801 attgaacaaa aacttgtagt aatttaggca gtgattattt ctatttgcta gatcaaggaa
     4861 ttttatccaa gactattggc agaatagata ataatataaa taattcaggg aattggctaa
     4921 tttcttcttt agaatatttt agaagtccac aggcaaagtt ttatattggg agtattatag
     4981 cgttatcaat acttattggt aaaatatctt aataataaag actttcaaga attttttatt
     5041 cgttttgcct tgaaagctta aagagggagt tagtattccc ggaggtctaa aaagttagta
     5101 tatatattat aattggttgt cggcctttag aaggggattt attcctcact ttttgtgaat
     5161 aaacaagttt ttaaatataa taatttttca aagaggagtt atagaacacc ttttcatttg
     5221 gtagaagtaa gaccttgacc tatacttgct tcattaaggg ctttgggaat tacctttggt
     5281 ggggtatatt ggtggcattt taataatatg aacatatttt tgctaagtct attatttaaa
     5341 ttcttaatag ccttttgttg attttctgat gttataaagg aaaatatggg aggttttcat
     5401 aaaagggtag ttatgtttgg ttttcggttt gggatgatcc tatttattgt atcagaagtc
     5461 cttttcttct tttctttttt ttggtcatat tttcataact gttgggggcc tcaagcagaa
     5521 cttggtttta tctgacctcc ttatggattt gataatatag ttattgatcc attttctatt
     5581 cctttattaa atacagtggt gttactttca tctggggcta gtgttacttg agctcatcat
     5641 gcccttgtta atcaagaatt tgataatgct actttaggac tatttgtgac tgtcttctta
     5701 ggtggttatt ttttattttt acaaggtaac gagtattttt taagagaatt ttcgcttaat
     5761 agtacaattt atggaacagt attttttatg ctaacaggtt ttcatgggtt tcatgtaacc
     5821 attggtacaa tattattatt agtttgtttc cttcgtcatt tatcgggaca tttttcaaca
     5881 gggcagcatg taggatttga agcatctgct tgatattggc attttgtaga tgtcgtgtgg
     5941 ttatttttat atttttttgt atactgatat ggttataatt tataaagctt agtgtggcag
     6001 atgaatatgc gttggattta agctccaaag atgggaggtt tacttcccct ctaaggtatg
     6061 agacagtgtt tagttgcaca taagtttttg gtacttaaag aaaacgtagt tttctcataa
     6121 ataaaacttt agaaatagtt taattaaaat attagctttg ggagttaatg atcaaattat
     6181 ttatttgttt ctaaattgtt tcaaatgtta ttcagttcaa tgatattaag aggaatcgtt
     6241 gttggattaa ttggtgcatg aatcttttga acaacccgga agaattttat aaggtctcgt
     6301 gaaaagtcaa gaccatttga atgtggtttt gatccaaagg ataaggctcg tatccccttt
     6361 tctcttcggt ttttccttat agttatatta tttttaatat tcgatgtgga gctttcttta
     6421 ctattacagc tccccttcca actagatttt gataaattta agggacgttt aggtcttatt
     6481 gtatttgtat gaattttgct tcttgggacg ttagaagaat gacgtcgagg aattcttaat
     6541 tgaaaggact aattaaaata gggggtgtcc tctttaggta taggaggctg ctaacttttt
     6601 atagagtgac taagaatcgt tcacacctct aaaatgaata attttaaatt gcgtcttata
     6661 ccaaaagttt gaagaaggta tttattttta ggaatatgtt tggttttcgg tttgggaatt
     6721 tcattagtaa ggaataatat ttttttagtc tgattagggc tagaattaaa tatgtttggg
     6781 ataattcctc ttttgaattc tagccctaat cagactaaaa aaatattatt ccttactaca
     6841 ggtgaaataa aagtatcctt tttttatttt tttgttcaag taataggtag attatttttt
     6901 gcttgaggga gtatattagg aggatggttt attataagaa tgataggatt aattataaag
     6961 attggagcag ctccattttt ttggtgggtt cctccggtta ttactcgatt agattgattt
     7021 tctattggga ttataagaac tatacaaaag gtaccaggaa tttttttatt tcggctccta
     7081 ttcgatttaa aattaagaat atgtttaatt ttgggtatta tcggctttac tatttccgtt
     7141 ataggaataa aattttcttt taaaaattta aagcagttaa tagcctgatc ttcaataagt
     7201 aatatgagta tattatttgt gttaattatg ttaaataata ggtttggtct tatttattat
     7261 ctgttttaca gagtattagt actattattc tgttttttac taaaattgtt ttcagagaaa
     7321 atagtttgtg gttctttttt aaatggcaat tacaactctt ataaaatttt agtaggaaga
     7381 actttattaa tattttctgg gttacctccc tttgttagtt ttttcttaaa gatctatttt
     7441 ctaagggggt tttatttttt tgattgtgtg aaaatgttat tagatataga attaaaagga
     7501 actagaattt ctatttttca tttggtgggg aatgcactaa atagatgaaa aatagtaata
     7561 atatttatta tattaatagt attccaatca gttggttatg ttaaggcttt tataaactta
     7621 tctacaacag ggtcttctcg tctttattca agatccaatg atgttaataa aaaggttaag
     7681 ttattctatt tatatatttt tttaatttat ttattatcaa tattccttgc atttaattag
     7741 tttgctttaa agtcaaaatg tggagacgta agtcttgtaa acttaagatt gaagttaatc
     7801 ttctgaggca atttataatg tctcttgata atttatattc aaaatattag ccttgcatgc
     7861 taaaaaaggg tttagtcctc aagtgatgtt ataatgtgag gactgcgaat gcaggttact
     7921 gtgatatagt aaactttggg tttagaaacc tccacattat aattggttta tgatttattt
     7981 acaagggcag atttttgtta ttctaaattt tcatttttaa atattattgt ttgaggtttg
     8041 ggattagttt ggattttttg gaaaataaat ctatattttt tttctggaag acgtctaaaa
     8101 agatttttat catacttgct aacttggcac tatgataaag ttaagactta ttttctttat
     8161 aaggttaagg ggtcttatat aataatttct ggagctttct taattatttt aggaagtaat
     8221 gtttgggggt tgtttcctta tatctttggg gtaacaacac agatggtact aactttttca
     8281 atgtctttag ttatttgact atgtattgtt gtatcaagaa tggaatattc gtttattgga
     8341 ttcctaaccc atctcacccc ccaaggatct cccggctatt tagcccctat tctaaattta
     8401 attgaattag ttaggaatat aatacgtcct ttaactttag ctttacggct aagaataaaa
     8461 ataaccacag gtcatgtatt tattagattg atgggaacaa ggggaagcat ttgtttattt
     8521 tcgttcaagt tcttttgatt gttttttgtt attttaatga tgggatattt attgtttgag
     8581 gttggaatat gttttataca aggatttgtt tttagactgt taagagtgca atatttagga
     8641 gagcacactt aaaagaatag tagtttaatt agaatactgc attgtggttg cagaggtgta
     8701 tttaaatacc tttcttcttg tataaatcta agttatatat taaatctttt cgccgagacc
     8761 gttctgtatt aaaggcggtg aaaggagggg tttatgattt accctctcca aagaaaattt
     8821 cttattggtg gggttttggt tctttacttg gtttattttt ggttattcaa atattaactg
     8881 gattattttt ggctatgcat tatgtatctg atttaaaagt agcgtttcag tctgtagatt
     8941 ctattagccg agagatagaa tgaggttggt taattcgtag aattcacgct aatggagcat
     9001 ccgccttttt tctattttta tatttgcata ttggtcgtgg gatatattat ggttcttttt
     9061 tatatagaca tacttggaac actggtgttg ttatatatat attggcaatg gctacggctt
     9121 ttttaggtta tgtactacca tgaggacaaa tgtcttattg aggggccaca gtaattacca
     9181 aatttttttc tactgtccct tatataggga atgatttggt tcaatgaatt tgagggggat
     9241 ttgctgttgg ttatcccaca ttaacccggt ttttctcttt gcattattta ttgccttttg
     9301 ttatagctgc atttgtatta attcatctaa tatttttaca tgatacagga tctaataatc
     9361 cattagggtt gagatctgct ggagataagg taccttttca tccttatttt actataaagg
     9421 atatatttgg ttttagaata gttctttttt tgttcttttt tattgctgtt tattctcccg
     9481 attattttgg agacccagaa aattttatag aagccaaccc attagtgact cctatacata
     9541 ttcaaccaga atggtatttt ttacctgctt atgctatttt acgggctatt cctaataagt
     9601 tagggggtgt agtagcctta ttgatgtcta ttttagtatt atttatattt cctataattt
     9661 cttctttctg taatcgagga tatttctatt ctgttttaca tcaatctctt ttttgagttt
     9721 gagtggggga tatattaata ttattatgaa taggggctcg tcctgtggaa gaaccgtatg
     9781 ttagaatagg agccgctggt acagtggtat attttttgtt ttttttatta actccaattt
     9841 ttaggtgata tcatagggat atgtttacag aatatcttag tcttcaagaa ggagaaactg
     9901 atgaagatga tcctgaacca caaagggaat ttggtttgaa catgggtaaa tcatttaccc
     9961 tatttagaag aggctaaaaa cctcccagat taatttgaag tattatattt cctttagcga
    10021 ttttaatatt cttcagggag ataaaatcta ttataattgg tttagttata ttaatgttat
    10081 tatttagctc ttatttaatc ggaactcatt cccattttat atatttccat tcttatggga
    10141 tgtgcttaga taatatttca acttttttaa tagttttaac attatgagtc actctgttga
    10201 tgagattatc catgaaaaaa gctaaggaac ttcaaaagtt gttattttgt ttcattttat
    10261 taaattttat tttagtttca gcatttgtaa aaaatagttt gttagggttt tatatatttt
    10321 ttgaattgtc tttaattcct acattattaa taatcttagg gtggggagtg caacctgagc
    10381 gaatacgagc aggaagttat ttaatgattt atactttagt gggttcttta ccgttattgg
    10441 gtagaatttt atacatggat tttcattgtg gttcagttaa gctttttatg cctgaaattt
    10501 ctatattctt tttctctaat tctgattata gttatttttg tcttttatga attttagcct
    10561 ttttaataaa gttgccaatt tatggtgttc atttgtggct tcctaaggca catgttgaag
    10621 ctcctgtagc aggttcaatg gttttagcag ggatattact aaagttaggg gcttatggtt
    10681 taatgcgttc attagacttt attagtttaa atatctgctt ttgggcagat ttctttttta
    10741 cttgaggtat tttttctatg tgtttggtag gttttatgtg ttttcgtcaa tgtgatttaa
    10801 agtctttagt ggcttattcc tcggtggctc atatgtcttt aatctttgct gcttgttttt
    10861 caagtgatgt tatagggata aaaggaataa tggggatgct tatctcacat ggattatgct
    10921 cttctggtct tttttttggt gtacaatgtt tatatgaaaa aaggggatct cgaagattat
    10981 atttaaatcg ggggatatta agtttgtcac ccttatttac ctttttttgg tttatattgt
    11041 gtgtaggtaa tgcatcagct ccaccaagtt taaatctatt aagagaattt tttttaattt
    11101 ctagtataat actatacggg ggtgcattcg gtagaatatt ttgtggagta tctgtcttct
    11161 taggtggttt attcagtatt tatttatatg tattggtttg tcatggaaag tgatctctct
    11221 taaataattt ttgaatgccc tttacttcac gccattatgc agtattgtta ttgcatgcgt
    11281 tacctttata tagtttatta tttttaagca attatatatt ttattatatc taaagaatct
    11341 gtagtttata aatttaaaac ctatcgttta caccgatata aaagattatg tgatctcgga
    11401 tttaattaaa ttttttatgt tggtgccttg gctttttgta tttgtaaatg ttttactttc
    11461 aatacctttt ttgacattat tagaacgtaa ggttttaagg tatatacaat cacgaaaggg
    11521 cccaaataag gttagttata tggggctttt gcaacctatt ggagatgggg ctaagttagt
    11581 attaaaggaa ttaggtactc ctaatatggc taatatgatt ttattctggg ctagcccagt
    11641 aatatcattc tttttaatga tattggcttg agctgttttc ccatcaccct ttttgtattt
    11701 ttcatttaat ttaggagttg tatttttttt atgcatagcc agattacaag tttatactct
    11761 tttggggtct ggttggggtt ctaaatctaa gtatgcttta ttagggtctg ttcgtggtgc
    11821 agcccaaaca atatcttatg aagtttcttt aatatttata attttatttc catgtagatt
    11881 ggaattttcc tataattttg ccacttttat tgataagtca tataggtata tattaatttt
    11941 atctcctata tttttaatat gattcatttc atgtttggcc gaaaccaatc gtgccccttt
    12001 tgatttcgct gaaggagaaa gagagttagt atctgggttt aatgtagaat tctctgcatt
    12061 tagttttgca tgcttgtttt tatcagaata tggaaatatc ttattaatga gattcctcac
    12121 agcgattttc tttttcccct ccagctattt atcttttatc ttattcggaa gatttttttc
    12181 cttttgtttt gtgtgagcac gaggttgttt acctcgcttt cggtatgatt ttcttatggc
    12241 aatggcttga aagatttttt tacccgtttg tttactggct ttttttgtta ttttaatcta
    12301 gagaaaattg aaataggata atagttcctt ttataaaaat tattaatttt tattttctta
    12361 ttatgatggg gtctagtatt ttctatatta tatttatatt aaaatgtttg ttacttttat
    12421 ttcggttaaa gaatatgctt ataatattat ttgcatttga atttatgata gtaaaagttt
    12481 tatttgcatt tgtatttttg agaatcccct ttgacccaat taccctatta gtattcctgg
    12541 ctgtagttgc aggggaagct agattggggc ttacattatt agtatctgta cttcgtcaaa
    12601 gaggtaaaga taaaattttg aaattatcct taccttcaat tgaggggttt taaaatattc
    12661 tttaacgtga gaaattcatt tgtgaagatt ggtttcggcc cttttgttga gtgtttttcg
    12721 ctctctcatg tatgccacaa atgtcaaata ttcctttttt ggttgtaaga tttgtaatat
    12781 tttctttttt cgttatttga attttaaatg tttgatttaa tatttatggt gtaagtaaat
    12841 taaagaatgt agacaaaaag aagaagacct ttttcttgtg acctttaaac tagtgttttc
    12901 ttcgatagct aaaatattat agcgtggtct tgaagcggct aaggtgatgt aatttctcgg
    12961 ggaaaacgga gtagtctaat tttagggcat tgggttgtag ccccaaaagt gaagtaaatt
    13021 tcctccgtga aaaattaaat aataggaact gatagtataa taattgcgtt gaattgcaga
    13081 ttcaaaggtg ttttaaaaaa cttagttctt ttattaattt ggttttggtt agatgaagaa
    13141 taagcactaa aactatcata aaaatattaa agaatcttct tctttttcat tagagattat
    13201 taatttagtg gtgggttttt ctaaataaaa atgaaagttt gtttaagtta gtgttgagga
    13261 ggggctaaca ataggtgcca gcagctgcgg ttatacctat tcttatcttc atgtttgggt
    13321 aaaatacaag ttgttatttt gttaaaaatt agtttattcc ggttaaatgg tttataaact
    13381 tctaatgttc gaaaatcaaa taagtaaatt gtcaaagtta ttataaaaac cgagattagg
    13441 tacctcgtta ttaataaatg taaataataa aacccagagg agtaaggagc ctgaaactca
    13501 aaagacctgg cggtggatgt tcttcctacc agaggagggt gccaagtaat agataatccg
    13561 cataaaaata aaccctttta attaaaatca gtgtacggcc gcttacagat aatttttata
    13621 gaaataagaa attatcttaa tactctaata attaaaacta gttaagacag gtcaatgtgc
    13681 tgttgataaa gggggttaaa ggtgcgctat tataacatag gataaaagct ttcaagatgt
    13741 aaattttgaa tcaattaaga tttggtagta acgaaaagta ataaatatgt acgcgtgaat
    13801 taaggtaaag ctctgtgtac acatcgcccg tcgttctttt tgaaagaaaa gagaagtcgt
    13861 aacatggtag ccttaataga aattgtggct taaaaggtag tataaattaa aaattattat
    13921 gtgaagctgt taactttgtg atgtgcaaaa agcacccttt tagaaattta ttagagaata
    13981 agttatataa actatagggc tcatgaccct aaaaagatta ttttatatct tctctaatga
    14041 aaactgtagg agggtttgga agaggtttta tatatggcct taaattacaa aatggtacta
    14101 gtcctgttat gcgtgaagct ataatattcc atgatgaaaa tttagtagtt ttagttgtta
    14161 ttgcttgttt aataggagga tgtataatat tattatgaga tacagactat agttcttcag
    14221 attttgttga tcataagtga ttagaagttg gatggacgtt acttccagtt tttattcttg
    14281 ttggattagc tttaccatct ttagaactat tatattatat ggatagtcct tcatcaatta
    14341 ccccatttgc tacattaaag gcaattgggc ggcagtgata ttggtcatat gaaattagag
    14401 ttttaagtca agaaaaagtt gaaaaaattt catatgattc ttatatgctt ccggaggggc
    14461 aagagaaaga aaaagatgat gatttagcgg gatttcgact gcttgaagtt gataatccta
    14521 tatttttacc ccgaggggag tatatccgcc ttttagttac aggaggagac gtaatccata
    14581 gattttgtgt cccaacctta ggtgtaaaga ttgatgcagt ccccggtcga ttaaatcaaa
    14641 cttatttttt ccctttggtt ttaggtagat tttatggaca atgttccgag ctatgtgggg
    14701 ctaatcatag ttttatgccg attaatgtag aagttattcc ggtggatgtg tttttaaagt
    14761 tttttaagta aaaagacttt taggttatat ttagaccttt agccttcaaa gctaaaagag
    14821 aaaattattt tcaaagtctg tgttttcaga ttattttaaa aagccttcaa caaatactgt
    14881 taatattagc agtggtaatt ga
//
