# Supplementary material for: Mitochondrial Genome-Based Phylogeny of Turbellarians and Evidence for Accelerated Mitochondrial Evolution in Symbiotic Species
Source: bioRxiv preprint, doi:10.1101/2025.07.01.662465, version 1 (2025-07-04)
Supplement: Supplementary [file 662465_file02.zip › Supplementary/reannotated_result/first_re annotation/Stylochoplana maculata KP965863/annotationStylochoplana maculata.gbf]

LOCUS       Stylochoplana_maculata 15329 bp    DNA     circular     21-JAN-2025
DEFINITION  Stylochoplana maculata mitochondrion, complete genome.
ACCESSION   
VERSION
KEYWORDS    .
SOURCE      mitochondrion Stylochoplana maculata
  ORGANISM  Stylochoplana maculata
            Unclassified.
FEATURES             Location/Qualifiers
     source          1..15329
                     /organism="Stylochoplana maculata"
                     /organelle="mitochondrion"
                     /mol_type="genomic DNA"
     gene            1..1557
                     /gene="cox1"
     CDS             1..1557
                     /gene="cox1"
                     /codon_start=1
                     /transl_table=9
                     /product="cytochrome c oxidase subunit 1"
                     /translation="-
                     NWQSRWLHSTNHKDIGTLYLLFGIWSGLVGTAFSFLIRSELSQPGSILNDSQLYNSII
                     TAHGLIMIFFFVMPVLIGGFGNWLIPLYLTSPDMAFPRLNNMSFWLLPPALFLLLGSF
                     VVEGGVGTGWTIYPPLSSNIAQSGPSVDLAIFSLHLAGVSSILGSINFITTIVNAKIQ
                     VSWGQLPLFLWAVMVTAYMLVLSLPVLAGGLTMLLTDRNFNTTFFDPGGGGDPILFQH
                     IFWFFGHPEVYILILPGFGMISQIVTYYSGKDSAFGHMGMVYAILGIGFLGFIVWAHH
                     MYTVGLDIDTRAYFTGATMIIAVPTGIKIFSWLATFYGRPLNQETDSTGPIWATGFIF
                     LFTLGGLTGVVLASASLDISLHDTYYVVAHFHYVLSMGAVFSIFAGLVHWWPLFTGTA
                     LNFKMAMGQFWIMFTGVNLTFFPQHFLGLAGMPRRYSDYPDGFAYWNSVSSLGSLISV
                     IGVVFFVVIIWEAIISGRKVLYVIYPPSQVEWISGECYPSSFHTNECVSKVFN"
     tRNA            1558..1626
                     /product="tRNA-Lys"
     tRNA            1638..1696
                     /product="tRNA-Leu"
                     /note="codons recognized: UUR"
     tRNA            1697..1763
                     /product="tRNA-Gln"
     tRNA            1769..1838
                     /product="tRNA-Ser"
                     /note="codons recognized: UCN"
     gene            1851..2666
                     /gene="cox3"
     CDS             1851..2666
                     /gene="cox3"
                     /codon_start=1
                     /transl_table=9
                     /product="cytochrome c oxidase subunit 3"
                     /translation="-
                     NNYNFSSENKAGPFHLVEVSPWPICASLSALGITFGSIYWWHFNNPNIVILGFALNIL
                     VAFCWFWDVIKENITGYHNSVVAWGFRFGMILFILSEVMFFFSFFWSYFHNCWGPQFE
                     LGYNWPPYGFNTVVIDPFSIPLLNTVILLSSGASVTWAHHSLVSQDYDNGLIGLFLTA
                     GLGAYFLFLQGNEYFLSPFSINSTVYGTVFFMLTGFHGFHVTIGTILLIVCFLRHFYV
                     HFSSDQHVGFEASAWYWHFVDVVWLFLYFFIYWYGFNM"
     tRNA            2669..2733
                     /product="tRNA-Thr"
     tRNA            2743..2810
                     /product="tRNA-Arg"
     tRNA            2972..3041
                     /product="tRNA-Asn"
     tRNA            3054..3118
                     /product="tRNA-Val"
     gene            3138..4019
                     /gene="nad1"
     CDS             3138..4019
                     /gene="nad1"
                     /codon_start=1
                     /transl_table=9
                     /product="NADH dehydrogenase subunit 1"
                     /translation="-
                     IPWLLVFVNVLIAIPFLTLLERKVLGYIQSRKGPNKVSYLGLLQPVSDGVKLILKEIG
                     TPNMANMLLFWLSPLLSFILMILAWCVFPSPTSYYSFGTGVVFFLCIASLQVYTLLGS
                     GWGSNSKYALLGSVRGAAQTISYEVSLIFILFFPCSMEISYNLFYFVDKTYWYVLFMF
                     PLFLMWGISCLAETNRAPFDFAEGESELVSGFNIEFAALGFTFLFLSEYGNILLMSYL
                     TALLFFPCEYLSYVLLGSVFAFAFIWVRGTLPRFRYDFLMNVAWKYFLPISLFCLFIL
                     IN"
     tRNA            4027..4093
                     /product="tRNA-Ser"
                     /note="codons recognized: AGN"
     gene            4097..5206
                     /gene="nad2"
     CDS             4097..5206
                     /gene="nad2"
                     /codon_start=1
                     /transl_table=9
                     /product="NADH dehydrogenase subunit 2"
                     /translation="MSPRFNSNLTLSLNQWSSSIGLSIILLSGIFISLISNNMFICWI
                     GLEINMFGVIPFLTSNNSENSTFFDSNNEINVSFFYFFVQVIGSLFFGWGAILGGWYA
                     ISIIGLMIKMGIAPFFWWVPSVIPRLNWLSIGLLSTLQKAPGLFLFRLMFDISLDICI
                     LFSLVGFFIASIGINFSYNNIKNLVSWSSISNMSILFLLIVLNGKLGSIYYLFYSILV
                     LSLCFSLQSSEVNLISSSFVGGNNIKNIVSLNSLLLVFTGLPPFISFLLKVYFLSGYF
                     LNDSCQMLIEIDFNGNEVGFFYLLGSYLNGWNIVLVYIILIVIQSIGYVKAFININTS
                     SSSSPLNSIRLNNKDKLIFTIFLILYFSSIMVIWL"
     tRNA            5207..5272
                     /product="tRNA-Tyr"
     gene            5676..5969
                     /gene="nad4L"
     CDS             5676..5969
                     /gene="nad4L"
                     /codon_start=1
                     /transl_table=9
                     /product="NADH dehydrogenase subunit 4L"
                     /translation="-
                     NNTDLFLFVFFLNILLLLFRLKSVLIILFAFEFLIVNLLFSFVYLGTPFDPISILVFL
                     AVAAGEASIGLSLLISLLRQKGNDNLNSLQFTNEYEGF"
     tRNA            5989..6052
                     /product="tRNA-Cys"
     rRNA            6053..6846
                     /product="12S ribosomal RNA"
     tRNA            6898..6961
                     /product="tRNA-Glu"
     gene            6971..7456
                     /gene="nad6"
     CDS             6971..7456
                     /gene="nad6"
                     /codon_start=1
                     /transl_table=9
                     /product="NADH dehydrogenase subunit 6"
                     /translation="MNFWLLLLIANYLCLFSLNSILLGVFLFLCSFSISILISIYCLS
                     WYSLIFFLVYIGGLLVLFIYISSLNYNPAFYSLEVSPISNMLLKVNGILILTLSILQI
                     SWNFNSGFFNNQDTNNFSLNLFNETELIFLVNVGLLLLLVLWVITKLSFLSRGALRPV
                     Y"
     tRNA            7467..7535
                     /product="tRNA-Asp"
     gene            7622..9244
                     /gene="nad5"
     CDS             7622..9244
                     /gene="nad5"
                     /codon_start=1
                     /transl_table=9
                     /product="NADH dehydrogenase subunit 5"
                     /translation="-
                     LSILLASIFSITNNSFMIVFNVLQLNSLELDICLMVDNISLLFSCVLCIIVSCVLKFS
                     CVYMENDSNNIRFTWLVLSFVLSMLCLIFIPHFFFLLIGWDGLGITSFILVIYYLSDS
                     SWAAGMKTYLINRIGDSFFIIGLILFISNGCWEINSIINNDTLVLMVIIGCFTKSAQF
                     PFSSWLPAAMAAPTPVSSLVHSSTLVTAGIYLLIRFSHMFPTWGYTIIGICGMWTLYS
                     ASLAACCEYDGKKVVAYSTLSQLGLMAVAISLSLPMIAFYHLITHAMFKALIFICVGY
                     LINNSGHFQDLRSLNGLWINNPVLATTLLVSNASLAGFPFLAGYFSKELIIENNILII
                     NWVFHSLLLLSLPLTSYYSCRLCFNILNGANYNSITTPNNESNVLFFSILPLYLGSIF
                     VGSLLYPNFYSVSSIYPCHLMKVCVFIFIALGALLSWYDVKINNNSLIVFFSSICYLT
                     PFNGSFWNNNFSLKGNELFCILDQGILSSTISVLDGCVNNAGENLHQSVSYFLSPRSG
                     YYIFSTAGLALLVGTTS"
     tRNA            9257..9321
                     /product="tRNA-Pro"
     gene            9324..9680
                     /gene="nad3"
     CDS             9324..9680
                     /gene="nad3"
                     /codon_start=1
                     /transl_table=9
                     /product="NADH dehydrogenase subunit 3"
                     /translation="MGNIIFSSILIISGLSALVILWTFWTSRKNFLNSREKSSPFECG
                     FDPKDKARVPFSLRFFLIIIIFLIFDVEISVLLGLPYQLDYDNFKGRLGVLLFLWVLL
                     LGTLEEWRRGILDWKK"
     tRNA            9689..9755
                     /product="tRNA-Ile"
     gene            9857..10447
                     /gene="atp6"
     CDS             9857..10447
                     /gene="atp6"
                     /codon_start=1
                     /transl_table=9
                     /product="ATP synthase F0 subunit 6"
                     /translation="-
                     NLFFSTPNRMNNILSLLLNWHYENIKMEMIDKCKSSYLVNSGLFFLVLGMNLWGLFPY
                     VFGITTQIVLTFSISIIMWLSVVSSSIEFSLSGFLSHMTPAGSPGYLAPILNLIELVS
                     NLIRPLTLALRLSINITTGHVLISLISSSAAIVFFNSFPMWTLLSFLIGGYLLFEVGI
                     CFIQGFVFSLLNAQYLSEHTH"
     tRNA            10457..10520
                     /product="tRNA-His"
     gene            10548..11681
                     /gene="cytb"
     CDS             10548..11681
                     /gene="cytb"
                     /codon_start=1
                     /transl_table=9
                     /product="cytochrome b"
                     /translation="-
                     SSFRRDHSALKIVNGGVYDLPSPKNISYWWGFGSLLGLFLVIQILTGLFLAMHYVSDL
                     YVSFSSVDSIGREVEYGWLIRSIHANGASAFFLFLYLHIGRGIYYGSYIFIHTWNTGV
                     VIYVLSMATAFFGYVLPWGQMSYWGATVITNFFSTVPYVGGDLVQWIWGGFAVGYPTL
                     TRFFSLHFLLPFVIAAFVGIHLIFLHETGSNNPLGLNSEGDKLPFHPYFTVKDILGFS
                     IVLFFFFIVAILLPDYFGDPENYIEANALVTPIHIQPEWYFLPAYAILRAIPNKLGGV
                     IALLGSILALFLFPFIASSCNRGYFYSLTHQAAYWGWVATILVLLWVGARPVEDPYIF
                     LGQVATISYFIFFVITWGIGKGSKPSVS"
     gene            11766..13025
                     /gene="nad4"
     CDS             11766..13025
                     /gene="nad4"
                     /codon_start=1
                     /transl_table=9
                     /product="NADH dehydrogenase subunit 4"
                     /translation="MLITIPYLNSFHSHNIFYHSFWISLDNLSSFLIILTVWISLLMC
                     LAMNSANNIGKLLLSFTILNLILILSFMSNSLLGFYIFFELSLIPTLIIILGWGVQPE
                     RIRAGSYLMIYTLVGSLPLLAGILYMDFHCGTIKTFIPIGEIFFFNNSDYSIFCMFWV
                     LAFLIKLPIYGVHLWLPKAHVEAPVAGSMVLAGILLKLGAYGLLRTLHFLDMSLCIWG
                     DSLFIWSGVTMCIVGIICFRQCDLKSLVAYSSVAHMSLVLAACFSSDIIGINGAVGML
                     VSHGLCSSGLFFGVQCLYENSGSRNILLNRGLICLSPTFTLFWFLLCVGNASAPPSLN
                     LLSEFMLMSSMVFYGGPFAGIMCGITIFLGGLFSIYLYVLICHGKWSPSNNYWNPPTF
                     RSLLVLFLHIIPLYGLIFMSNSIFYSI"
     tRNA            13027..13093
                     /product="tRNA-Trp"
     tRNA            13201..13267
                     /product="tRNA-Phe"
     tRNA            13287..13348
                     /product="tRNA-Met"
     tRNA            13353..13416
                     /product="tRNA-Gly"
     rRNA            13542..14428
                     /product="16S ribosomal RNA"
     tRNA            14446..14511
                     /product="tRNA-Leu"
                     /note="codons recognized: CUN"
     tRNA            14512..14574
                     /product="tRNA-Ala"
     gene            14590..15255
                     /gene="cox2"
     CDS             14590..15255
                     /gene="cox2"
                     /codon_start=1
                     /transl_table=9
                     /product="cytochrome c oxidase subunit 2"
                     /translation="-
                     YGLNLQNAISPVSRETVFFHDENMFVIIMIAALVGGSILGLWLNFYSSYDFVDHKWLE
                     VGWTMFPVFILLGLALPSLELLYYMDSHSSVPPFATLKVIGRQWYWSYEISSKNSEFS
                     FDSYMLPSNELNGGFRLLEVDNPIFVPRGEYIRLLVTGGDVIHSFCIPSLGIKVDAVP
                     GRLNQTYFFPLNLGIFYGQCSEICGANHSFMPINMEVISKKVFDKF"
ORIGIN      
        1 ataaaatggc aatcgcgatg attgcattct actaatcata aggatatagg tactttatac
       61 ctactattcg gaatatgatc agggcttgta ggtacagcct ttagttttct tatacgttca
      121 gagttatccc aacctggcag tatactaaaa gattcacaat tatataatag aattattacg
      181 gcacatggcc ttataatgat tttcttcttt gtgatgcctg tactaattgg tggttttggt
      241 aactggttaa tacctttata tttaactaga ccggatatgg ccttcccccg ccttaaaaat
      301 atgaggtttt ggcttttgcc accagcctta tttttattac taggatcttt cgtagttgaa
      361 ggtggtgtgg gaacaggttg aacaatatat cctcctttat cgtcaaatat agcccaaaga
      421 ggaccaaggg tggatttagc tatattttct ttacacctcg caggtgtaag gtcaatacta
      481 ggctcaatta aattcattac tacaatagtg aatgccaaga tccaagtttc atgaggccaa
      541 ttacctttat tcctatgggc tgttatggtt accgcctata tgctggttct ttctctgccc
      601 gttttggctg gtggcctaac aatgttgtta acagatcgaa aatttaatac aacatttttc
      661 gatccgggag gtggaggtga tccaatcttg ttccaacaca tattttgatt cttcggacac
      721 cctgaggtat atatcttaat ccttcctgga ttcggaatga tttctcaaat agtaacttac
      781 tatagaggaa aggatagtgc ctttggtcat atgggaatgg tatacgcaat tcttggaata
      841 ggatttctag gatttattgt atgagctcac catatgtaca ctgtaggtct tgacatagat
      901 actcgtgctt attttacagg agccacaatg attatagcgg ttccgactgg gattaagata
      961 tttagttgat tagcaacgtt ttatggtcgt ccattaaatc aagaaacaga tagaactggc
     1021 cccatttgag ctacaggatt tatattttta tttacgcttg gaggtttaac aggagtagtt
     1081 ctggcaagag caagcttaga tataagattg cacgatacat attatgtggt agctcatttc
     1141 cattatgtat tgtcaatggg agctgtattt tctatatttg ctggactagt tcattgatga
     1201 cccttattca caggaactgc tctaaacttt aagatggcca tgggccagtt ctgaataatg
     1261 ttcacaggag taaacttaac ctttttcccc caacatttct tagggttggc aggtatgccc
     1321 cgtcgttatt cggattaccc agatgggttc gcttactgaa atagggtttc ttcattaggg
     1381 tcactaattt ctgtaatagg agtagtgttc tttgtggtaa ttatatgaga agctataata
     1441 agcggccgta aggttctata cgtaatttat cctccttcac aagttgaatg gattagtggg
     1501 gaatgttatc cctcaagctt tcacacaaac gaatgtgtta gaaaggtttt taattaaagc
     1561 tcgaaagcta ttactttgag cgtcagattc ttactctgaa gaagaacatc tagagttctc
     1621 gagctaagac tttatttggt atggcagata aatgcgctgg atttaagctc cagagatgag
     1681 atatttttac tcttcctata agaaagtgta aacattgagc acataagctt ttgaagctta
     1741 aggtaaacgt agttttctta taattttgga cttccaagaa caatgagttc gttttgtttt
     1801 gaacacaaaa agaggggact gaatataccc gggggtcttt gctagataac attaaaaaat
     1861 ataaattcag aagcgaaaac aaggctggtc cttttcatct tgttgaagtt agaccttgac
     1921 caatttgcgc ctctcttagt gcgctgggaa taaccttcgg tagaatatat tggtggcact
     1981 tcaaaaaacc caatatagtt atattgggtt ttgcactcaa aatattagtc gctttttgtt
     2041 gattctggga tgttataaag gaaaacataa cagggtacca caatagggta gtagcttggg
     2101 gtttccgttt tggaatgata ttattcattc tatcagaagt aatgttcttc ttctcatttt
     2161 tttgatccta ttttcataaa tgctgaggac cccaatttga gttgggctac aattggcctc
     2221 cttatgggtt taacacagta gtaatagatc ctttttccat accgttgtta aaaacggtta
     2281 tacttttatc ttccggggcg agagtaacat gggcacatca ttcgttagta agacaagatt
     2341 atgataaagg attaataggg ttatttttaa ctgctgggtt gggcgcctac tttttatttt
     2401 tgcaaggtaa tgaatacttt cttagccctt tctcaataaa aagaaccgtt tacggaactg
     2461 tattctttat gttaacagga tttcatggat ttcatgtaac tataggaaca atactgttaa
     2521 tagtgtgctt tttgcgccat ttttatgttc atttctctag agatcaacat gtaggctttg
     2581 aagcatcagc atgatactga cattttgtag atgtagtttg attatttcta tattttttta
     2641 tatattgata tggtttcaat atgtaaaatg ctttaaagtc aaatagcgac gtaagttttg
     2701 taatcttaag attgaattta aattctgaag caaacactta tacgtgagga attcaataaa
     2761 tgaaggttgg tttcggccca tcacgagagt atactcttac tccctcatgt ttgcctcaaa
     2821 tgtcaaaatt acctttcgtt tttattaggt ttgttttttt tgtctttttg tgtttatgat
     2881 tattaaaagg gttatttaat aaatcaagtg tttattcgga aacacaaaaa gacaaaaaaa
     2941 acaaacctaa taagatatga cctttttaag ttagaaggta gtataaaaat tattatataa
     3001 agctgttaac tttatgatgt gatctaaaac caccctacta gattattata tttaaatttg
     3061 tagtttaaat aaaatattcc gtttacaccg gcaagataga tagattgtct caaatttaat
     3121 tgttagattt ttctagaata ataccttgac ttttggtttt tgttaatgta ttgatagcta
     3181 ttccctttct aactctttta gagcgaaagg tgttagggta tatacaatct cgtaaggggc
     3241 caaacaaggt tagatattta ggacttctac aaccagtttc cgatggggta aagttaattt
     3301 taaaggaaat tggaacgccc aatatggcca aaatgctatt attctggtta agaccattac
     3361 tatctttcat attgatgatc ttagcatgat gtgtgttccc ctcaccgacc tcatattatt
     3421 ctttcggcac aggagtagtg ttctttctat gcatcgctag attgcaagtt tataccttgc
     3481 tgggttcggg gtgaggatcg aactctaagt acgctttatt aggatccgtt cgaggggccg
     3541 cccaaacaat atcatatgaa gtgtcactta tatttatact atttttccct tgtagtatgg
     3601 aaataagata taatttattt tatttcgttg ataagacata ttggtatgtt ttgtttatgt
     3661 ttccattatt cctaatgtga ggaatttctt gtttggctga aacaaatcga gcaccttttg
     3721 acttcgcaga aggggaaagt gagttagtat caggttttaa tatagaattc gcagcattgg
     3781 gtttcacgtt cttatttcta tccgaatatg gtaatatatt acttatgaga tatttaacgg
     3841 cacttctatt ctttccttgt gagtacttat cttatgtttt attaggtaga gttttcgcct
     3901 tcgcatttat ttgggttcgg ggaaccctac cacgatttcg atatgacttc ttaatgaatg
     3961 tggcttgaaa gtattttcta cctatctctt tattttgtct tttcatctta ataaaataaa
     4021 taagaagagg tgtttattaa aataaaaaaa gctgctaact ttttttagag tgggtaagat
     4081 cattcacatc tcttagatga ggcctcgctt taatagtaaa ttaacattgt cacttaatca
     4141 atgatcaagg tcaataggat taagaattat attattaagt gggatattta tttcccttat
     4201 tagtaaaaat atgttcatat gttggattgg tctagaaatt aaaatgtttg gtgtaattcc
     4261 ttttttaacg tcaaaaaaaa gagaaaatag aaccttcttt gatagaaata aagagataaa
     4321 tgttagattt ttctacttct tcgtgcaagt tataggaagt ttattttttg ggtgaggggc
     4381 aatactaggt ggttgatatg ctataagaat tataggatta atgataaaga tgggtatagc
     4441 tccctttttt tgatgagttc catcagtgat accccgccta aaatgattat cgataggttt
     4501 attgagaaca ctccaaaagg cccccggtct atttttattt cgtttaatgt ttgatataag
     4561 gttagatatt tgcatcttat ttagcttggt gggatttttt atagcaagga ttggtataaa
     4621 attttcatat aaaaacatta agaaattggt ttcatgatca tccattagaa atatgagtat
     4681 tctttttcta ttaatagttc tgaaaggtaa gttaggatca atctactacc tattttatag
     4741 tattctagtc ctttctttat gtttttccct ccaaaggagg gaagtaaacc taatatcaag
     4801 tagatttgtt ggagggaaaa acataaagaa aatagtaagg ctaaataggt tattactagt
     4861 tttcacagga ttacccccat ttataagttt ccttttgaag gtgtacttcc taaggggata
     4921 ctttttaaat gataggtgtc aaatgctgat agagattgat ttcaaaggta atgaagtggg
     4981 gttcttttat ttgctaggta gatatctaaa aggttgaaat atagtgttag tttatataat
     5041 actaatagtg atacaatcca taggttatgt taaggctttc ataaatatta atacaaggag
     5101 aagttcttct cccttgaaat caatacgctt aaaaaataag gataagctaa tcttcactat
     5161 ttttcttata ttatatttta ggagaataat ggttatatga ctataatata agttagtcaa
     5221 agaatggcat tgggttgtag ccccaaagat gataataaaa cttcacttat aaataatata
     5281 cggccaaata atagagtatt tagcctaaag aagtttatat aagggttaaa aacccttaag
     5341 atttcaaaag tcgcttctta ttagaaaaag acagttgtaa actgcagtat atgtacaaga
     5401 tggtttaggg gttttccgct atccatatat atatacggcc aaataataga gtatttagcc
     5461 taaagaagtt tatataaggg ttaaaaaccc ttaagatttc aaaagtcgct tcttattaga
     5521 aaaagacagt tgtaaactgc agtatatgta caagatggtt taggggtttt ccgctatcca
     5581 tatatatata cggccaaata atagagtatt tagcctaaag aagtttatat aagggttaaa
     5641 aacccttaag atttcaaaag tcgcttctta ttagtttgaa aaaaacagat ttgttccttt
     5701 ttgtcttttt cctaaaaata ttgttattac tatttcgctt aaagagagtt ttaataatat
     5761 tgtttgcctt cgagtttttg attgtgaaat tactattttc ttttgtctac ttaggcacac
     5821 cattcgatcc aatttcaata ttggtatttt tggccgtagc ggcgggggag gcaagtatag
     5881 ggctaagact ccttatatct ttacttcgcc aaaagggtaa agataaatta aaaagactac
     5941 aattcaccaa agaatatgaa ggattctaaa ttattaaatt tagataaaga gtttatagca
     6001 tatatagtgt gttgaattgc agattcaaag gtgtattaat ttactaaact ctaatttatt
     6061 tggtcttggt taaataaaga gttattacta aaactaccat aaaaatatta tatcttataa
     6121 aatttattaa attattttaa aggttagtgg tgaattttta taaataaggg cgaaaacccg
     6181 tttaagttag taaaccagag gagtaaattt aggtgccagc atctgcggtt atacctatcc
     6241 tccatcttta tttttgggtt aaatgcaatg tagattgttc aacaaaagcg actttgtaag
     6301 gttaaatgat taaaagttac tcaatcttaa tttgtaacat aatttcattg caaaaatttt
     6361 tataaaaact aagattaggt accttattat tataaaaagt aaatcctttg aacccagagg
     6421 agtaataaaa cgaaacttaa aagacctggc ggtggaaatc ttcctatcag aggggtgtgc
     6481 caattaatag ataatccgct aactagctta ctctaagttt ttagtcagtg tacggccgct
     6541 ttcaggaaat tttgttagaa tttaaaaatt tcctatacct aaatcttaaa tatgtaagta
     6601 tttaataaag cttagtcaag acaggtcaat gtgctgctga ttttagagaa aatggtgcgc
     6661 catcataaat gtgaaaaggg attctaaaaa gaaatattag gatgaattaa gatttgatag
     6721 taatgatatt aaagtatggt atcatgaagt aggtaaagat ctgcgtacac atcgcccgtc
     6781 gctcttctta aaaaagaaga gaagtcgtaa catggtagct ctaatagaaa ttggggctaa
     6841 agattaacaa atataattaa agtttaactt taatgtgaac acaatttcat aatcttccta
     6901 atgttagtgt aaatggtaac gttaagcttt ctacttaaaa gagttttttg aacacattag
     6961 aactttgtca atgaaatttt ggttattatt acttatagca aaatatttat gcttgttctc
     7021 tttaaaatca atacttttag gcgtgttctt atttttatgt agattttcaa taagaatatt
     7081 aataaggata tattgtttat catgatattc tttaatattt ttccttgttt atataggggg
     7141 tctactggtg ttattcatat atatatcttc tttaaattat aaaccagcgt tttactcttt
     7201 agaagtaagt ccgataagca aaatgttatt gaaggtgaaa gggatactaa tactaacact
     7261 cagcatcctt cagataaggt ggaaatttaa aagagggttc tttaaaaacc aagatactaa
     7321 caattttagt ctaaaccttt tcaatgaaac ggaattaata ttcttagtca atgtaggcct
     7381 attattattg ctagtacttt gggttataac aaagctatct tttttaaggc ggggtgcttt
     7441 acgcccagtg tattaattaa aggaagaaga ggttagtata tttattatta ttggttgtcg
     7501 gctaatagaa ggaaggttaa ccctcccacc ttttgttctg tcatgaaatt tgaaatttaa
     7561 ggaaataatt tctataggta aaaagtatgg attcccttat atatgttcaa atcttttcct
     7621 tattcttaga attctcctcg cttcaatttt tagtattact aaaaaaagat tcatgattgt
     7681 ttttaaagta ctccaattaa aaagtctaga actagatata tgtttaatgg tggataaaat
     7741 atccttatta ttttcttgtg tactttgtat aatagtatca tgtgtactaa agttttcttg
     7801 tgtatatatg gaaaatgatt ctaaaaatat tcgctttaca tgattggtac taaggtttgt
     7861 cttatcaatg ttatgtttga tatttatacc tcatttcttc tttctcttga taggttggga
     7921 tggtttaggg attacgagtt ttattttagt tatttactat ctaagagatt cttcgtgggc
     7981 ggctggaatg aagacctatc taatcaatcg aataggtgat agtttcttta taataggatt
     8041 aattctcttt atatcaaaag gatgctgaga aataaaaaga ataataaata aagatacatt
     8101 agttttaatg gttatcatag gatgctttac taagagtgcc caattcccgt tctctaggtg
     8161 attaccagca gcgatggctg ctccaacacc tgtatcatct ttggtgcact catcaactct
     8221 ggtaacagct ggtatttatt tattgatacg gtttagtcat atgtttccaa cctgaggata
     8281 tacaatcatt ggtatatgtg gaatgtgaac gctatactct gcaagactag cagcttgctg
     8341 cgaatatgat ggaaagaagg ttgtggctta ctccacttta agacaattag ggttgatggc
     8401 cgtagccatt tcattaagtt taccaatgat tgcattttac catttaataa ctcatgcaat
     8461 gtttaaggct ctaatcttta tttgtgtggg atatcttatt aaaaaaagtg gacatttcca
     8521 agatttacga agattaaaag gattatgaat aaaaaaccct gttcttgcaa caacattatt
     8581 agttaggaaa gcttctttag caggatttcc attcttggcg gggtactttt ctaaggaatt
     8641 aataatcgaa aataatatac ttataataaa ttgagtattt cattctttac tattattgtc
     8701 actcccccta acttcttatt atagttgtcg actttgtttt aatattttaa acggggcgaa
     8761 atataaatca ataacaacgc ctaataatga aagtaatgta ttgttctttt ctattttacc
     8821 attgtattta ggatctattt tcgtaggaag cctactatac cctaaatttt acagtgtaag
     8881 atcaatatat ccttgtcacc ttatgaaggt gtgtgtattt atatttatag ctctcggggc
     8941 cttactgagt tgatacgatg ttaagattaa caaaaaatca ttgatagttt tctttagaag
     9001 aatatgttat cttacacctt tcaaaggatc tttctgaaaa aataatttct ctttaaaggg
     9061 taaagaatta ttttgtatat tagatcaagg tatattaagt tctactatca gagttctaga
     9121 tggttgtgtt aacaatgctg gagaaaaatt acatcaaagg gtaagatatt tcttatctcc
     9181 acgaagaggc tactatattt ttagtacagc tggtttagct ttactagtag gaacaacgtc
     9241 ttaaaggggc ttttagttaa agataattta aatcaaaata ccggctttgg gagtgggaaa
     9301 tcagagtatt ctgtctttaa ataatgggaa atataatttt tagatccata ctaattattt
     9361 ccggacttag ggccttagta atattatgga ccttttggac atcccgaaag aaatttttaa
     9421 aatctcgaga aaagtctaga cctttcgagt gtggatttga tccaaaggat aaggcccgag
     9481 ttcccttttc tcttcggttt ttcttaatta ttataatatt tcttattttt gatgtagaaa
     9541 tttctgtctt gttgggactt ccttaccaac tagactatga caaatttaag ggacgtttag
     9601 gggtccttct atttctatgg gttctgctcc tagggacact agaggaatga cggcggggaa
     9661 ttttagattg aaagaagtag ttaaatctag tgtgaggact gcgaatgcag gttactgtga
     9721 tatagtaaac tttaagtatg gatacttcca cactatggta tatgatttat tttctagtgc
     9781 agatttctat tattcaaaat tttctctatt aaatagagct gtgtgaatat tagggttggt
     9841 ttggttattt tgaaaaataa acttattttt ttctactcct aatcgtatga aaaaaatatt
     9901 atcacttctt ttaaaatggc attatgaaaa aataaagatg gaaatgatag ataagtgtaa
     9961 gagatcatac ttagttaatt ctggtctctt ctttttagta ctagggatga acttatgagg
    10021 tttatttcca tatgtgtttg gtataacaac acaaatagta ttaactttta gaatatccat
    10081 aataatgtga ttaagggttg tatcatcatc aatagagttc tcattaagag gattcctatc
    10141 tcacatgact ccagcgggta gacccggata tttagctccc atactaaatc ttatagaatt
    10201 ggtcagaaat cttattcgtc ctcttacttt agccttacgt cttagaataa atataactac
    10261 aggacacgta ttaataagtc ttattagtag tagagccgct atagtcttct ttaattcctt
    10321 tccaatgtga accctattaa gatttttaat aggaggttat ttactcttcg aagtaggaat
    10381 atgttttata caagggtttg tatttagatt actaaaagca caatacttaa gagaacatac
    10441 acattaatac aaaaaagaat tagtagttta aaaagaacgt tgtgttgtgg ccgcaaaagt
    10501 atacatttat gtatcattct tcattgaaaa gaaaaagtgg ttcttattta agatcttttc
    10561 gtcgagatca ttcagcatta aagattgtta aaggaggtgt atatgattta ccctctccta
    10621 agaatatttc ttattgatga ggtttcggtt cattattagg cttattttta gtaatacaga
    10681 ttttaaccgg actatttttg gctatgcatt atgtctcaga tctatatgtg tcttttagtt
    10741 cagtagattc aataggccga gaggtggaat atggatgatt aattcgaaga atccatgcaa
    10801 aaggcgcttc agcattcttt ttatttttat atcttcatat aggccgaggg atttattatg
    10861 gttcatatat atttatccat acatgaaaaa ctggagtagt aatatatgtt ctatcaatgg
    10921 ctactgcatt ttttggatac gtactacctt gagggcaaat gtcttattga ggggcaacgg
    10981 taataactaa atttttctca acagtgcctt atgtaggggg agatttagtg cagtgaatat
    11041 gaggagggtt tgctgttgga tacccaacac taacccgatt cttttccctg cattttttat
    11101 taccatttgt tatagcagct tttgttggaa ttcatttgat atttttacat gaaactggat
    11161 ctaaaaatcc attggggcta aaatccgaag gagacaagct gccttttcat ccttatttta
    11221 cagtcaagga cattttaggt ttcagaattg tactattctt tttcttcata gttgcaattc
    11281 tgcttcccga ttattttgga gaccctgaaa attatataga agcaaaagca cttgtaaccc
    11341 ccattcatat ccaaccggaa tgatactttt tacctgcata tgctatactt cgtgctatcc
    11401 ctaaaaagtt aggaggagta atagccctct taggttctat attggcttta ttcttatttc
    11461 cttttatagc ttccagttgt aatcgaggat atttttattc tctaacacat caagcagcct
    11521 actgaggatg agtagctaca atattagtac tgttatgagt tggggcacga cccgtagaag
    11581 atccatatat tttcttaggt caagttgcaa ctataagata tttcatattc ttcgtaataa
    11641 catgagggat aggaaagggc agaaagcctt ctgtaagtta aacaatttat agcatacttt
    11701 ttttaagaag agggctaacc ttatttcgta aggtcaacag gatcataact tccttagtta
    11761 ttattatgtt gataactata ccttacctta aaagattcca ttcgcacaaa attttttatc
    11821 attccttttg aataaggtta gataaattat ctagattctt aataatatta actgtgtgaa
    11881 ttagcctatt aatgtgttta gctatgaaaa gggccaaaaa aataggaaag ttgttactta
    11941 gctttactat tttaaaatta atcttaattc tgagatttat gagtaaaagt ttattagggt
    12001 tctatatatt cttcgaattg tcattaattc caaccttaat aattatacta gggtggggag
    12061 tccaacctga acgaatccgg gcaggaagct acctaatgat atatacttta gttgggtctt
    12121 taccattact ggcaggaata ttatacatgg attttcattg tggaactata aagacattta
    12181 ttcctatagg agaaatattc ttctttaaaa aaagtgacta cagaatattt tgcatgttct
    12241 gggtattagc ctttttaata aagttgccaa tatatggtgt acatttatgg ttgccaaagg
    12301 cccatgtaga agctcctgtg gctggatcaa tggtattggc aggaatactg ttaaagttag
    12361 gggcctatgg tttattacgc acactacact tcctggatat gtccctatgt atatgaggag
    12421 actctctatt tatatgaaga ggagttacca tgtgtatagt aggaataata tgtttccgtc
    12481 aatgtgattt aaagtcttta gtggcctatt cttctgttgc tcatatgtcc ttagtcctgg
    12541 ccgcttgttt ctcaagggac attataggta ttaaaggggc tgtagggatg ctagtatccc
    12601 acggtctatg ttcttctggc ctattttttg gggtgcagtg tctatatgaa aatagtggaa
    12661 gacgtaacat attactcaat cgcgggttga tttgtttatc acctacgttt acattatttt
    12721 gattcctgct atgtgtaggt aaagcttcgg ccccaccaag cttaaaccta ctaagagagt
    12781 ttatgttaat gtcaagaatg gtattttatg gaggaccttt tgccggaatt atgtgtggga
    12841 taactatatt cttaggaggt ctgttcagaa tctatttata tgtattaata tgtcacggta
    12901 agtgatctcc aagcaataaa tattgaaatc ctcctacctt tcggagacta ttggtgctct
    12961 ttttacacat tataccttta tatggtctta tatttatgag aaaaagaatt ttctacagca
    13021 tataaaaggc ctttaggtta tttagacctt gagccttcaa agctcagaga gagattagat
    13081 atttcatggt ctgtaattag gctcaaaaaa agctataagg gtaccccctt ataggaaaaa
    13141 aaacattcag aggttgatag aaaaaaactt ctattttttt tctatcaacc tctgaatgtt
    13201 tttttgatag ctaaaatttt atagcgtggt cttgaagcgg ccaaggtgaa aggaatttct
    13261 cagaaaataa atttatatta aattgttaga gggtaagtta tgtaaactat agggctcatg
    13321 accctaaaaa gacatttgtc tcctctaaaa aatctttttt agtttataag aatatttgcc
    13381 ttccaagcaa aaggtcctcc ataagaggaa aaagaaaaat atatatagtt aattgttgta
    13441 aatactataa atttctgtaa agaaaaacaa aacgttgtat attaggataa aactctccct
    13501 tttgaatcat ggttcaataa agtcgttttt aaataaataa acccgaattc ttggggtcat
    13561 tttttatcca attaagaatt atatatgtaa aaaagcattt ttatatagag ataaaataag
    13621 aatagataat ttagccgacc aagacaatat ctggttacaa tctataattt catagcataa
    13681 ttaaaaaggt tttaactttt ttaataaata aaagattcaa tatttaaaat aataaatgtt
    13741 taggatgaaa agtgtccaaa actagaaagt tttataacag taattaaatt ctatgttgtc
    13801 ttttaaaaga ggttgttaaa aactttaact aattctgatg aaattagtaa ataaaataga
    13861 tataaggaac tcaaaatatt tacacctgtt tatcaaaaac atctccttaa gtatatattt
    13921 aaggtattgc ctgcccaatg tgaaaattaa tggctgcggt atattaactg cacaaaggta
    13981 gcataattaa ttgtctttta attggtgact tgtttgaatg gtttgatgag aaatattttt
    14041 tcttttatct aattataact tatattttaa ggtacgaata cctaaataat aaagaaagac
    14101 gagaagaccc tgttgagttt tacaaaatat atttgtttaa atgggaaatt tagctttttc
    14161 ttaaagttct tttttgatcc tggttttctt aaactggaaa aaggataaaa ttaccacagg
    14221 gataacagga caataattgt tgagagttct aatcgaagca attggttgtt acctcgatgt
    14281 tgaatcgaaa tttctccatg attgcagaag tcataagagt gggtctgttc gacctttgaa
    14341 atttcacgtg atttgagtta agaccggcgt gagccaggtt ggtttctatc ttctattgat
    14401 caatttttgt acgaaaggaa tggattgaaa agttaatctt acttttatga ggtggcagat
    14461 ttagatgtga taagcttagg acttatttag gtgctcatac caccctcata acccctatta
    14521 gtttaaacaa aacactagat ttgcaattta gagatgggag atccccttag gagattgggt
    14581 agaggtaaaa tttatggttt aaatttacaa aatgcaataa gtccagtaag acgagaaact
    14641 gtattttttc atgatgaaaa aatgtttgtt attatcatga ttgcagctct agtaggaggt
    14701 agtatattag gactatgatt aaaattttat agttcctatg actttgttga tcacaagtga
    14761 ttagaagttg gttgaacaat gtttccagtg ttcatactct tagggttagc ccttccttct
    14821 ttagaactac tatattatat ggatagtcat tcttcagtac ccccatttgc aaccttaaag
    14881 gtaattgggc ggcaatggta ttgatcatat gaaattagta gaaagaatag agaatttagg
    14941 ttcgattctt atatgctacc atccaaagaa ctaaatgggg gctttcgact tttagaagtt
    15001 gataacccta tttttgttcc gcggggggag tatatccgtt tacttgtaac aggaggagat
    15061 gttatacata gattctgtat tccgagccta ggcattaagg tagatgcagt cccggggcga
    15121 ttaaatcaaa catatttctt ccctttaaac ttaggtatat tctatggaca atgttcagaa
    15181 atctgtgggg caaatcacag cttcatgcct ataaacatgg aggtaatatc taagaaggta
    15241 tttgacaagt tttaaataag gtttttaagc ggaaagctaa aatttttaaa aaaattttat
    15301 gattgatttc agaacctatg agtaagttt
//
