# Supplementary material for: Mitochondrial Genome-Based Phylogeny of Turbellarians and Evidence for Accelerated Mitochondrial Evolution in Symbiotic Species
Source: bioRxiv preprint, doi:10.1101/2025.07.01.662465, version 1 (2025-07-04)
Supplement: Supplementary [file 662465_file02.zip › Supplementary/reannotated_result/first_re annotation/Stylochoplana maculata KP965863/Stylochoplana maculata KP965863.gb]

LOCUS       KP965863               15329 bp    DNA     linear   INV 25-APR-2015
DEFINITION  UNVERIFIED: Stylochoplana maculata mitochondrion sequence.
ACCESSION   KP965863
VERSION     KP965863.1
KEYWORDS    UNVERIFIED.
SOURCE      mitochondrion Stylochoplana maculata
  ORGANISM  Stylochoplana maculata
            Eukaryota; Metazoa; Spiralia; Lophotrochozoa; Platyhelminthes;
            Rhabditophora; Polycladida; Acotylea; Leptoplanoidea;
            Leptoplanidae; Stylochoplana.
REFERENCE   1  (bases 1 to 15329)
  AUTHORS   Golombek,A., Tobergte,S. and Struck,T.H.
  TITLE     Elucidating the phylogenetic position of Gnathostomulida and first
            mitochondrial genomes of Gnathostomulida, Gastrotricha and
            Polycladida (Platyhelminthes)
  JOURNAL   Mol. Phylogenet. Evol. (2015) In press
   PUBMED   25796325
  REMARK    Publication Status: Available-Online prior to print
REFERENCE   2  (bases 1 to 15329)
  AUTHORS   Golombek,A., Tobergte,S. and Struck,T.H.
  TITLE     Direct Submission
  JOURNAL   Submitted (12-MAR-2015) Centre of Molecular Biodiversity Research,
            Zoological Research Museum Alexander Koenig, Adenauerallee 160,
            Bonn 53113, Germany
COMMENT     GenBank staff is unable to verify sequence and/or annotation
            provided by the submitter.
            
            ##Assembly-Data-START##
            Assembly Method       :: CLC Genomics Workbench v. v6
            Sequencing Technology :: Illumina
            ##Assembly-Data-END##
FEATURES             Location/Qualifiers
     source          1..15329
                     /organism="Stylochoplana maculata"
                     /organelle="mitochondrion"
                     /mol_type="genomic DNA"
                     /db_xref="taxon:1495083"
     gene            <1..1557
                     /gene="cox1"
     CDS             <1..1557
                     /gene="cox1"
                     /note="start codon not determined"
                     /codon_start=1
                     /transl_table=9
                     /product="cytochrome c oxidase subunit 1"
                     /protein_id="AKD00056.1"
                     /translation="INWQSRWLHSTNHKDIGTLYLLFGIWSGLVGTAFSFLIRSELSQ
                     PGSILNDSQLYNSIITAHGLIMIFFFVMPVLIGGFGNWLIPLYLTSPDMAFPRLNNMS
                     FWLLPPALFLLLGSFVVEGGVGTGWTIYPPLSSNIAQSGPSVDLAIFSLHLAGVSSIL
                     GSINFITTIVNAKIQVSWGQLPLFLWAVMVTAYMLVLSLPVLAGGLTMLLTDRNFNTT
                     FFDPGGGGDPILFQHIFWFFGHPEVYILILPGFGMISQIVTYYSGKDSAFGHMGMVYA
                     ILGIGFLGFIVWAHHMYTVGLDIDTRAYFTGATMIIAVPTGIKIFSWLATFYGRPLNQ
                     ETDSTGPIWATGFIFLFTLGGLTGVVLASASLDISLHDTYYVVAHFHYVLSMGAVFSI
                     FAGLVHWWPLFTGTALNFKMAMGQFWIMFTGVNLTFFPQHFLGLAGMPRRYSDYPDGF
                     AYWNSVSSLGSLISVIGVVFFVVIIWEAIISGRKVLYVIYPPSQVEWISGECYPSSFH
                     TNECVSKVFN"
     gene            1558..1626
                     /gene="trnK(ctt)"
     tRNA            1558..1626
                     /gene="trnK(ctt)"
                     /product="tRNA-Lys"
     gene            1638..1696
                     /gene="trnL2(taa)"
     tRNA            1638..1696
                     /gene="trnL2(taa)"
                     /product="tRNA-Leu"
                     /note="tRNA-LEU2"
     gene            1697..1763
                     /gene="trnQ(ttg)"
     tRNA            1697..1763
                     /gene="trnQ(ttg)"
                     /product="tRNA-Gln"
     gene            1769..1838
                     /gene="trnS2(tga)"
     tRNA            1769..1838
                     /gene="trnS2(tga)"
                     /product="tRNA-Ser"
                     /note="tRNA-SER2"
     gene            <1881..2666
                     /gene="cox3"
     CDS             <1881..2666
                     /gene="cox3"
                     /note="start codon not determined"
                     /codon_start=1
                     /transl_table=9
                     /product="cytochrome c oxidase subunit 3"
                     /protein_id="AKD00057.1"
                     /translation="KAGPFHLVEVSPWPICASLSALGITFGSIYWWHFNNPNIVILGF
                     ALNILVAFCWFWDVIKENITGYHNSVVAWGFRFGMILFILSEVMFFFSFFWSYFHNCW
                     GPQFELGYNWPPYGFNTVVIDPFSIPLLNTVILLSSGASVTWAHHSLVSQDYDNGLIG
                     LFLTAGLGAYFLFLQGNEYFLSPFSINSTVYGTVFFMLTGFHGFHVTIGTILLIVCFL
                     RHFYVHFSSDQHVGFEASAWYWHFVDVVWLFLYFFIYWYGFNM"
     gene            2669..2733
                     /gene="trnT(tgt)"
     tRNA            2669..2733
                     /gene="trnT(tgt)"
                     /product="tRNA-Thr"
     gene            2743..2810
                     /gene="trnR(tcg)"
     tRNA            2743..2810
                     /gene="trnR(tcg)"
                     /product="tRNA-Arg"
     gene            2972..3041
                     /gene="trnN(gtt)"
     tRNA            2972..3041
                     /gene="trnN(gtt)"
                     /product="tRNA-Asn"
     gene            3054..3118
                     /gene="trnV(tac)"
     tRNA            3054..3118
                     /gene="trnV(tac)"
                     /product="tRNA-Val"
     gene            <3138..4019
                     /gene="nad1"
     CDS             <3138..4019
                     /gene="nad1"
                     /note="start codon not determined"
                     /codon_start=1
                     /transl_table=9
                     /product="NADH dehydrogenase subunit 1"
                     /protein_id="AKD00058.1"
                     /translation="IIPWLLVFVNVLIAIPFLTLLERKVLGYIQSRKGPNKVSYLGLL
                     QPVSDGVKLILKEIGTPNMANMLLFWLSPLLSFILMILAWCVFPSPTSYYSFGTGVVF
                     FLCIASLQVYTLLGSGWGSNSKYALLGSVRGAAQTISYEVSLIFILFFPCSMEISYNL
                     FYFVDKTYWYVLFMFPLFLMWGISCLAETNRAPFDFAEGESELVSGFNIEFAALGFTF
                     LFLSEYGNILLMSYLTALLFFPCEYLSYVLLGSVFAFAFIWVRGTLPRFRYDFLMNVA
                     WKYFLPISLFCLFILIN"
     gene            4027..4093
                     /gene="trnS1(gct)"
     tRNA            4027..4093
                     /gene="trnS1(gct)"
                     /product="tRNA-Ser"
                     /note="tRNA-SER1"
     gene            <4163..5206
                     /gene="nad2"
     CDS             <4163..5206
                     /gene="nad2"
                     /note="start codon not determined"
                     /codon_start=1
                     /transl_table=9
                     /product="NADH dehydrogenase subunit 2"
                     /protein_id="AKD00059.1"
                     /translation="SIILLSGIFISLISNNMFICWIGLEINMFGVIPFLTSNNSENST
                     FFDSNNEINVSFFYFFVQVIGSLFFGWGAILGGWYAISIIGLMIKMGIAPFFWWVPSV
                     IPRLNWLSIGLLSTLQKAPGLFLFRLMFDISLDICILFSLVGFFIASIGINFSYNNIK
                     NLVSWSSISNMSILFLLIVLNGKLGSIYYLFYSILVLSLCFSLQSSEVNLISSSFVGG
                     NNIKNIVSLNSLLLVFTGLPPFISFLLKVYFLSGYFLNDSCQMLIEIDFNGNEVGFFY
                     LLGSYLNGWNIVLVYIILIVIQSIGYVKAFININTSSSSSPLNSIRLNNKDKLIFTIF
                     LILYFSSIMVIWL"
     gene            5207..5272
                     /gene="trnY(gta)"
     tRNA            5207..5272
                     /gene="trnY(gta)"
                     /product="tRNA-Tyr"
     gene            <5676..5969
                     /gene="nad4l"
     CDS             <5676..5969
                     /gene="nad4l"
                     /note="start codon not determined"
                     /codon_start=1
                     /transl_table=9
                     /product="NADH dehydrogenase subunit 4L"
                     /protein_id="AKD00060.1"
                     /translation="LNNTDLFLFVFFLNILLLLFRLKSVLIILFAFEFLIVNLLFSFV
                     YLGTPFDPISILVFLAVAAGEASIGLSLLISLLRQKGNDNLNSLQFTNEYEGF"
     gene            5989..6052
                     /gene="trnC(gca)"
     tRNA            5989..6052
                     /gene="trnC(gca)"
                     /product="tRNA-Cys"
     rRNA            6053..6846
                     /product="12S ribosomal RNA"
     gene            6898..6961
                     /gene="trnE(ttc)"
     tRNA            6898..6961
                     /gene="trnE(ttc)"
                     /product="tRNA-Glu"
     gene            <7013..7456
                     /gene="nad6"
     CDS             <7013..7456
                     /gene="nad6"
                     /note="start codon not determined"
                     /codon_start=1
                     /transl_table=9
                     /product="NADH dehydrogenase subunit 6"
                     /protein_id="AKD00061.1"
                     /translation="LFSLNSILLGVFLFLCSFSISILISIYCLSWYSLIFFLVYIGGL
                     LVLFIYISSLNYNPAFYSLEVSPISNMLLKVNGILILTLSILQISWNFNSGFFNNQDT
                     NNFSLNLFNETELIFLVNVGLLLLLVLWVITKLSFLSRGALRPVY"
     gene            7467..7535
                     /gene="trnD(gtc)"
     tRNA            7467..7535
                     /gene="trnD(gtc)"
                     /product="tRNA-Asp"
     gene            <7622..9244
                     /gene="nad5"
     CDS             <7622..9244
                     /gene="nad5"
                     /note="start codon not determined"
                     /codon_start=1
                     /transl_table=9
                     /product="NADH dehydrogenase subunit 5"
                     /protein_id="AKD00062.1"
                     /translation="ILSILLASIFSITNNSFMIVFNVLQLNSLELDICLMVDNISLLF
                     SCVLCIIVSCVLKFSCVYMENDSNNIRFTWLVLSFVLSMLCLIFIPHFFFLLIGWDGL
                     GITSFILVIYYLSDSSWAAGMKTYLINRIGDSFFIIGLILFISNGCWEINSIINNDTL
                     VLMVIIGCFTKSAQFPFSSWLPAAMAAPTPVSSLVHSSTLVTAGIYLLIRFSHMFPTW
                     GYTIIGICGMWTLYSASLAACCEYDGKKVVAYSTLSQLGLMAVAISLSLPMIAFYHLI
                     THAMFKALIFICVGYLINNSGHFQDLRSLNGLWINNPVLATTLLVSNASLAGFPFLAG
                     YFSKELIIENNILIINWVFHSLLLLSLPLTSYYSCRLCFNILNGANYNSITTPNNESN
                     VLFFSILPLYLGSIFVGSLLYPNFYSVSSIYPCHLMKVCVFIFIALGALLSWYDVKIN
                     NNSLIVFFSSICYLTPFNGSFWNNNFSLKGNELFCILDQGILSSTISVLDGCVNNAGE
                     NLHQSVSYFLSPRSGYYIFSTAGLALLVGTTS"
     gene            9257..9321
                     /gene="trnP(tgg)"
     tRNA            9257..9321
                     /gene="trnP(tgg)"
                     /product="tRNA-Pro"
     gene            9324..9680
                     /gene="nad3"
     CDS             9324..9680
                     /gene="nad3"
                     /codon_start=1
                     /transl_table=9
                     /product="NADH dehydrogenase subunit 3"
                     /protein_id="AKD00063.1"
                     /translation="MGNIIFSSILIISGLSALVILWTFWTSRKNFLNSREKSSPFECG
                     FDPKDKARVPFSLRFFLIIIIFLIFDVEISVLLGLPYQLDYDNFKGRLGVLLFLWVLL
                     LGTLEEWRRGILDWKK"
     gene            9689..9755
                     /gene="trnI(gat)"
     tRNA            9689..9755
                     /gene="trnI(gat)"
                     /product="tRNA-Ile"
     gene            <9857..10447
                     /gene="atp6"
     CDS             <9857..10447
                     /gene="atp6"
                     /note="start codon not determined"
                     /codon_start=1
                     /transl_table=9
                     /product="ATP synthase F0 subunit 6"
                     /protein_id="AKD00064.1"
                     /translation="INLFFSTPNRMNNILSLLLNWHYENIKMEMIDKCKSSYLVNSGL
                     FFLVLGMNLWGLFPYVFGITTQIVLTFSISIIMWLSVVSSSIEFSLSGFLSHMTPAGS
                     PGYLAPILNLIELVSNLIRPLTLALRLSINITTGHVLISLISSSAAIVFFNSFPMWTL
                     LSFLIGGYLLFEVGICFIQGFVFSLLNAQYLSEHTH"
     gene            10457..10520
                     /gene="trnH(gtg)"
     tRNA            10457..10520
                     /gene="trnH(gtg)"
                     /product="tRNA-His"
     gene            <10548..11681
                     /gene="cytb"
     CDS             <10548..11681
                     /gene="cytb"
                     /note="start codon not determined"
                     /codon_start=1
                     /transl_table=9
                     /product="cytochrome b"
                     /protein_id="AKD00065.1"
                     /translation="LSSFRRDHSALKIVNGGVYDLPSPKNISYWWGFGSLLGLFLVIQ
                     ILTGLFLAMHYVSDLYVSFSSVDSIGREVEYGWLIRSIHANGASAFFLFLYLHIGRGI
                     YYGSYIFIHTWNTGVVIYVLSMATAFFGYVLPWGQMSYWGATVITNFFSTVPYVGGDL
                     VQWIWGGFAVGYPTLTRFFSLHFLLPFVIAAFVGIHLIFLHETGSNNPLGLNSEGDKL
                     PFHPYFTVKDILGFSIVLFFFFIVAILLPDYFGDPENYIEANALVTPIHIQPEWYFLP
                     AYAILRAIPNKLGGVIALLGSILALFLFPFIASSCNRGYFYSLTHQAAYWGWVATILV
                     LLWVGARPVEDPYIFLGQVATISYFIFFVITWGIGKGSKPSVS"
     gene            <11742..13025
                     /gene="nad4"
     CDS             <11742..13025
                     /gene="nad4"
                     /note="start codon not determined"
                     /codon_start=1
                     /transl_table=9
                     /product="NADH dehydrogenase subunit 4"
                     /protein_id="AKD00066.1"
                     /translation="IITSLVIIMLITIPYLNSFHSHNIFYHSFWISLDNLSSFLIILT
                     VWISLLMCLAMNSANNIGKLLLSFTILNLILILSFMSNSLLGFYIFFELSLIPTLIII
                     LGWGVQPERIRAGSYLMIYTLVGSLPLLAGILYMDFHCGTIKTFIPIGEIFFFNNSDY
                     SIFCMFWVLAFLIKLPIYGVHLWLPKAHVEAPVAGSMVLAGILLKLGAYGLLRTLHFL
                     DMSLCIWGDSLFIWSGVTMCIVGIICFRQCDLKSLVAYSSVAHMSLVLAACFSSDIIG
                     INGAVGMLVSHGLCSSGLFFGVQCLYENSGSRNILLNRGLICLSPTFTLFWFLLCVGN
                     ASAPPSLNLLSEFMLMSSMVFYGGPFAGIMCGITIFLGGLFSIYLYVLICHGKWSPSN
                     NYWNPPTFRSLLVLFLHIIPLYGLIFMSNSIFYSI"
     gene            13027..13093
                     /gene="trnW(tca)"
     tRNA            13027..13093
                     /gene="trnW(tca)"
                     /product="tRNA-Trp"
     gene            13201..13267
                     /gene="trnF(gaa)"
     tRNA            13201..13267
                     /gene="trnF(gaa)"
                     /product="tRNA-Phe"
     gene            13287..13348
                     /gene="trnM(cat)"
     tRNA            13287..13348
                     /gene="trnM(cat)"
                     /product="tRNA-Met"
     gene            13353..13416
                     /gene="trnG(tcc)"
     tRNA            13353..13416
                     /gene="trnG(tcc)"
                     /product="tRNA-Gly"
     rRNA            13542..14428
                     /product="16S ribosomal RNA"
     gene            14446..14511
                     /gene="trnL1(tag)"
     tRNA            14446..14511
                     /gene="trnL1(tag)"
                     /product="tRNA-Leu"
                     /note="tRNA-LEU1"
     gene            14512..14574
                     /gene="trnA(tgc)"
     tRNA            14512..14574
                     /gene="trnA(tgc)"
                     /product="tRNA-Ala"
     gene            <14590..15255
                     /gene="cox2"
     CDS             <14590..15255
                     /gene="cox2"
                     /note="start codon not determined"
                     /codon_start=1
                     /transl_table=9
                     /product="cytochrome c oxidase subunit 2"
                     /protein_id="AKD00067.1"
                     /translation="IYGLNLQNAISPVSRETVFFHDENMFVIIMIAALVGGSILGLWL
                     NFYSSYDFVDHKWLEVGWTMFPVFILLGLALPSLELLYYMDSHSSVPPFATLKVIGRQ
                     WYWSYEISSKNSEFSFDSYMLPSNELNGGFRLLEVDNPIFVPRGEYIRLLVTGGDVIH
                     SFCIPSLGIKVDAVPGRLNQTYFFPLNLGIFYGQCSEICGANHSFMPINMEVISKKVF
                     DKF"
ORIGIN      
        1 ataaaatggc aatcgcgatg attgcattct actaatcata aggatatagg tactttatac
       61 ctactattcg gaatatgatc agggcttgta ggtacagcct ttagttttct tatacgttca
      121 gagttatccc aacctggcag tatactaaaa gattcacaat tatataatag aattattacg
      181 gcacatggcc ttataatgat tttcttcttt gtgatgcctg tactaattgg tggttttggt
      241 aactggttaa tacctttata tttaactaga ccggatatgg ccttcccccg ccttaaaaat
      301 atgaggtttt ggcttttgcc accagcctta tttttattac taggatcttt cgtagttgaa
      361 ggtggtgtgg gaacaggttg aacaatatat cctcctttat cgtcaaatat agcccaaaga
      421 ggaccaaggg tggatttagc tatattttct ttacacctcg caggtgtaag gtcaatacta
      481 ggctcaatta aattcattac tacaatagtg aatgccaaga tccaagtttc atgaggccaa
      541 ttacctttat tcctatgggc tgttatggtt accgcctata tgctggttct ttctctgccc
      601 gttttggctg gtggcctaac aatgttgtta acagatcgaa aatttaatac aacatttttc
      661 gatccgggag gtggaggtga tccaatcttg ttccaacaca tattttgatt cttcggacac
      721 cctgaggtat atatcttaat ccttcctgga ttcggaatga tttctcaaat agtaacttac
      781 tatagaggaa aggatagtgc ctttggtcat atgggaatgg tatacgcaat tcttggaata
      841 ggatttctag gatttattgt atgagctcac catatgtaca ctgtaggtct tgacatagat
      901 actcgtgctt attttacagg agccacaatg attatagcgg ttccgactgg gattaagata
      961 tttagttgat tagcaacgtt ttatggtcgt ccattaaatc aagaaacaga tagaactggc
     1021 cccatttgag ctacaggatt tatattttta tttacgcttg gaggtttaac aggagtagtt
     1081 ctggcaagag caagcttaga tataagattg cacgatacat attatgtggt agctcatttc
     1141 cattatgtat tgtcaatggg agctgtattt tctatatttg ctggactagt tcattgatga
     1201 cccttattca caggaactgc tctaaacttt aagatggcca tgggccagtt ctgaataatg
     1261 ttcacaggag taaacttaac ctttttcccc caacatttct tagggttggc aggtatgccc
     1321 cgtcgttatt cggattaccc agatgggttc gcttactgaa atagggtttc ttcattaggg
     1381 tcactaattt ctgtaatagg agtagtgttc tttgtggtaa ttatatgaga agctataata
     1441 agcggccgta aggttctata cgtaatttat cctccttcac aagttgaatg gattagtggg
     1501 gaatgttatc cctcaagctt tcacacaaac gaatgtgtta gaaaggtttt taattaaagc
     1561 tcgaaagcta ttactttgag cgtcagattc ttactctgaa gaagaacatc tagagttctc
     1621 gagctaagac tttatttggt atggcagata aatgcgctgg atttaagctc cagagatgag
     1681 atatttttac tcttcctata agaaagtgta aacattgagc acataagctt ttgaagctta
     1741 aggtaaacgt agttttctta taattttgga cttccaagaa caatgagttc gttttgtttt
     1801 gaacacaaaa agaggggact gaatataccc gggggtcttt gctagataac attaaaaaat
     1861 ataaattcag aagcgaaaac aaggctggtc cttttcatct tgttgaagtt agaccttgac
     1921 caatttgcgc ctctcttagt gcgctgggaa taaccttcgg tagaatatat tggtggcact
     1981 tcaaaaaacc caatatagtt atattgggtt ttgcactcaa aatattagtc gctttttgtt
     2041 gattctggga tgttataaag gaaaacataa cagggtacca caatagggta gtagcttggg
     2101 gtttccgttt tggaatgata ttattcattc tatcagaagt aatgttcttc ttctcatttt
     2161 tttgatccta ttttcataaa tgctgaggac cccaatttga gttgggctac aattggcctc
     2221 cttatgggtt taacacagta gtaatagatc ctttttccat accgttgtta aaaacggtta
     2281 tacttttatc ttccggggcg agagtaacat gggcacatca ttcgttagta agacaagatt
     2341 atgataaagg attaataggg ttatttttaa ctgctgggtt gggcgcctac tttttatttt
     2401 tgcaaggtaa tgaatacttt cttagccctt tctcaataaa aagaaccgtt tacggaactg
     2461 tattctttat gttaacagga tttcatggat ttcatgtaac tataggaaca atactgttaa
     2521 tagtgtgctt tttgcgccat ttttatgttc atttctctag agatcaacat gtaggctttg
     2581 aagcatcagc atgatactga cattttgtag atgtagtttg attatttcta tattttttta
     2641 tatattgata tggtttcaat atgtaaaatg ctttaaagtc aaatagcgac gtaagttttg
     2701 taatcttaag attgaattta aattctgaag caaacactta tacgtgagga attcaataaa
     2761 tgaaggttgg tttcggccca tcacgagagt atactcttac tccctcatgt ttgcctcaaa
     2821 tgtcaaaatt acctttcgtt tttattaggt ttgttttttt tgtctttttg tgtttatgat
     2881 tattaaaagg gttatttaat aaatcaagtg tttattcgga aacacaaaaa gacaaaaaaa
     2941 acaaacctaa taagatatga cctttttaag ttagaaggta gtataaaaat tattatataa
     3001 agctgttaac tttatgatgt gatctaaaac caccctacta gattattata tttaaatttg
     3061 tagtttaaat aaaatattcc gtttacaccg gcaagataga tagattgtct caaatttaat
     3121 tgttagattt ttctagaata ataccttgac ttttggtttt tgttaatgta ttgatagcta
     3181 ttccctttct aactctttta gagcgaaagg tgttagggta tatacaatct cgtaaggggc
     3241 caaacaaggt tagatattta ggacttctac aaccagtttc cgatggggta aagttaattt
     3301 taaaggaaat tggaacgccc aatatggcca aaatgctatt attctggtta agaccattac
     3361 tatctttcat attgatgatc ttagcatgat gtgtgttccc ctcaccgacc tcatattatt
     3421 ctttcggcac aggagtagtg ttctttctat gcatcgctag attgcaagtt tataccttgc
     3481 tgggttcggg gtgaggatcg aactctaagt acgctttatt aggatccgtt cgaggggccg
     3541 cccaaacaat atcatatgaa gtgtcactta tatttatact atttttccct tgtagtatgg
     3601 aaataagata taatttattt tatttcgttg ataagacata ttggtatgtt ttgtttatgt
     3661 ttccattatt cctaatgtga ggaatttctt gtttggctga aacaaatcga gcaccttttg
     3721 acttcgcaga aggggaaagt gagttagtat caggttttaa tatagaattc gcagcattgg
     3781 gtttcacgtt cttatttcta tccgaatatg gtaatatatt acttatgaga tatttaacgg
     3841 cacttctatt ctttccttgt gagtacttat cttatgtttt attaggtaga gttttcgcct
     3901 tcgcatttat ttgggttcgg ggaaccctac cacgatttcg atatgacttc ttaatgaatg
     3961 tggcttgaaa gtattttcta cctatctctt tattttgtct tttcatctta ataaaataaa
     4021 taagaagagg tgtttattaa aataaaaaaa gctgctaact ttttttagag tgggtaagat
     4081 cattcacatc tcttagatga ggcctcgctt taatagtaaa ttaacattgt cacttaatca
     4141 atgatcaagg tcaataggat taagaattat attattaagt gggatattta tttcccttat
     4201 tagtaaaaat atgttcatat gttggattgg tctagaaatt aaaatgtttg gtgtaattcc
     4261 ttttttaacg tcaaaaaaaa gagaaaatag aaccttcttt gatagaaata aagagataaa
     4321 tgttagattt ttctacttct tcgtgcaagt tataggaagt ttattttttg ggtgaggggc
     4381 aatactaggt ggttgatatg ctataagaat tataggatta atgataaaga tgggtatagc
     4441 tccctttttt tgatgagttc catcagtgat accccgccta aaatgattat cgataggttt
     4501 attgagaaca ctccaaaagg cccccggtct atttttattt cgtttaatgt ttgatataag
     4561 gttagatatt tgcatcttat ttagcttggt gggatttttt atagcaagga ttggtataaa
     4621 attttcatat aaaaacatta agaaattggt ttcatgatca tccattagaa atatgagtat
     4681 tctttttcta ttaatagttc tgaaaggtaa gttaggatca atctactacc tattttatag
     4741 tattctagtc ctttctttat gtttttccct ccaaaggagg gaagtaaacc taatatcaag
     4801 tagatttgtt ggagggaaaa acataaagaa aatagtaagg ctaaataggt tattactagt
     4861 tttcacagga ttacccccat ttataagttt ccttttgaag gtgtacttcc taaggggata
     4921 ctttttaaat gataggtgtc aaatgctgat agagattgat ttcaaaggta atgaagtggg
     4981 gttcttttat ttgctaggta gatatctaaa aggttgaaat atagtgttag tttatataat
     5041 actaatagtg atacaatcca taggttatgt taaggctttc ataaatatta atacaaggag
     5101 aagttcttct cccttgaaat caatacgctt aaaaaataag gataagctaa tcttcactat
     5161 ttttcttata ttatatttta ggagaataat ggttatatga ctataatata agttagtcaa
     5221 agaatggcat tgggttgtag ccccaaagat gataataaaa cttcacttat aaataatata
     5281 cggccaaata atagagtatt tagcctaaag aagtttatat aagggttaaa aacccttaag
     5341 atttcaaaag tcgcttctta ttagaaaaag acagttgtaa actgcagtat atgtacaaga
     5401 tggtttaggg gttttccgct atccatatat atatacggcc aaataataga gtatttagcc
     5461 taaagaagtt tatataaggg ttaaaaaccc ttaagatttc aaaagtcgct tcttattaga
     5521 aaaagacagt tgtaaactgc agtatatgta caagatggtt taggggtttt ccgctatcca
     5581 tatatatata cggccaaata atagagtatt tagcctaaag aagtttatat aagggttaaa
     5641 aacccttaag atttcaaaag tcgcttctta ttagtttgaa aaaaacagat ttgttccttt
     5701 ttgtcttttt cctaaaaata ttgttattac tatttcgctt aaagagagtt ttaataatat
     5761 tgtttgcctt cgagtttttg attgtgaaat tactattttc ttttgtctac ttaggcacac
     5821 cattcgatcc aatttcaata ttggtatttt tggccgtagc ggcgggggag gcaagtatag
     5881 ggctaagact ccttatatct ttacttcgcc aaaagggtaa agataaatta aaaagactac
     5941 aattcaccaa agaatatgaa ggattctaaa ttattaaatt tagataaaga gtttatagca
     6001 tatatagtgt gttgaattgc agattcaaag gtgtattaat ttactaaact ctaatttatt
     6061 tggtcttggt taaataaaga gttattacta aaactaccat aaaaatatta tatcttataa
     6121 aatttattaa attattttaa aggttagtgg tgaattttta taaataaggg cgaaaacccg
     6181 tttaagttag taaaccagag gagtaaattt aggtgccagc atctgcggtt atacctatcc
     6241 tccatcttta tttttgggtt aaatgcaatg tagattgttc aacaaaagcg actttgtaag
     6301 gttaaatgat taaaagttac tcaatcttaa tttgtaacat aatttcattg caaaaatttt
     6361 tataaaaact aagattaggt accttattat tataaaaagt aaatcctttg aacccagagg
     6421 agtaataaaa cgaaacttaa aagacctggc ggtggaaatc ttcctatcag aggggtgtgc
     6481 caattaatag ataatccgct aactagctta ctctaagttt ttagtcagtg tacggccgct
     6541 ttcaggaaat tttgttagaa tttaaaaatt tcctatacct aaatcttaaa tatgtaagta
     6601 tttaataaag cttagtcaag acaggtcaat gtgctgctga ttttagagaa aatggtgcgc
     6661 catcataaat gtgaaaaggg attctaaaaa gaaatattag gatgaattaa gatttgatag
     6721 taatgatatt aaagtatggt atcatgaagt aggtaaagat ctgcgtacac atcgcccgtc
     6781 gctcttctta aaaaagaaga gaagtcgtaa catggtagct ctaatagaaa ttggggctaa
     6841 agattaacaa atataattaa agtttaactt taatgtgaac acaatttcat aatcttccta
     6901 atgttagtgt aaatggtaac gttaagcttt ctacttaaaa gagttttttg aacacattag
     6961 aactttgtca atgaaatttt ggttattatt acttatagca aaatatttat gcttgttctc
     7021 tttaaaatca atacttttag gcgtgttctt atttttatgt agattttcaa taagaatatt
     7081 aataaggata tattgtttat catgatattc tttaatattt ttccttgttt atataggggg
     7141 tctactggtg ttattcatat atatatcttc tttaaattat aaaccagcgt tttactcttt
     7201 agaagtaagt ccgataagca aaatgttatt gaaggtgaaa gggatactaa tactaacact
     7261 cagcatcctt cagataaggt ggaaatttaa aagagggttc tttaaaaacc aagatactaa
     7321 caattttagt ctaaaccttt tcaatgaaac ggaattaata ttcttagtca atgtaggcct
     7381 attattattg ctagtacttt gggttataac aaagctatct tttttaaggc ggggtgcttt
     7441 acgcccagtg tattaattaa aggaagaaga ggttagtata tttattatta ttggttgtcg
     7501 gctaatagaa ggaaggttaa ccctcccacc ttttgttctg tcatgaaatt tgaaatttaa
     7561 ggaaataatt tctataggta aaaagtatgg attcccttat atatgttcaa atcttttcct
     7621 tattcttaga attctcctcg cttcaatttt tagtattact aaaaaaagat tcatgattgt
     7681 ttttaaagta ctccaattaa aaagtctaga actagatata tgtttaatgg tggataaaat
     7741 atccttatta ttttcttgtg tactttgtat aatagtatca tgtgtactaa agttttcttg
     7801 tgtatatatg gaaaatgatt ctaaaaatat tcgctttaca tgattggtac taaggtttgt
     7861 cttatcaatg ttatgtttga tatttatacc tcatttcttc tttctcttga taggttggga
     7921 tggtttaggg attacgagtt ttattttagt tatttactat ctaagagatt cttcgtgggc
     7981 ggctggaatg aagacctatc taatcaatcg aataggtgat agtttcttta taataggatt
     8041 aattctcttt atatcaaaag gatgctgaga aataaaaaga ataataaata aagatacatt
     8101 agttttaatg gttatcatag gatgctttac taagagtgcc caattcccgt tctctaggtg
     8161 attaccagca gcgatggctg ctccaacacc tgtatcatct ttggtgcact catcaactct
     8221 ggtaacagct ggtatttatt tattgatacg gtttagtcat atgtttccaa cctgaggata
     8281 tacaatcatt ggtatatgtg gaatgtgaac gctatactct gcaagactag cagcttgctg
     8341 cgaatatgat ggaaagaagg ttgtggctta ctccacttta agacaattag ggttgatggc
     8401 cgtagccatt tcattaagtt taccaatgat tgcattttac catttaataa ctcatgcaat
     8461 gtttaaggct ctaatcttta tttgtgtggg atatcttatt aaaaaaagtg gacatttcca
     8521 agatttacga agattaaaag gattatgaat aaaaaaccct gttcttgcaa caacattatt
     8581 agttaggaaa gcttctttag caggatttcc attcttggcg gggtactttt ctaaggaatt
     8641 aataatcgaa aataatatac ttataataaa ttgagtattt cattctttac tattattgtc
     8701 actcccccta acttcttatt atagttgtcg actttgtttt aatattttaa acggggcgaa
     8761 atataaatca ataacaacgc ctaataatga aagtaatgta ttgttctttt ctattttacc
     8821 attgtattta ggatctattt tcgtaggaag cctactatac cctaaatttt acagtgtaag
     8881 atcaatatat ccttgtcacc ttatgaaggt gtgtgtattt atatttatag ctctcggggc
     8941 cttactgagt tgatacgatg ttaagattaa caaaaaatca ttgatagttt tctttagaag
     9001 aatatgttat cttacacctt tcaaaggatc tttctgaaaa aataatttct ctttaaaggg
     9061 taaagaatta ttttgtatat tagatcaagg tatattaagt tctactatca gagttctaga
     9121 tggttgtgtt aacaatgctg gagaaaaatt acatcaaagg gtaagatatt tcttatctcc
     9181 acgaagaggc tactatattt ttagtacagc tggtttagct ttactagtag gaacaacgtc
     9241 ttaaaggggc ttttagttaa agataattta aatcaaaata ccggctttgg gagtgggaaa
     9301 tcagagtatt ctgtctttaa ataatgggaa atataatttt tagatccata ctaattattt
     9361 ccggacttag ggccttagta atattatgga ccttttggac atcccgaaag aaatttttaa
     9421 aatctcgaga aaagtctaga cctttcgagt gtggatttga tccaaaggat aaggcccgag
     9481 ttcccttttc tcttcggttt ttcttaatta ttataatatt tcttattttt gatgtagaaa
     9541 tttctgtctt gttgggactt ccttaccaac tagactatga caaatttaag ggacgtttag
     9601 gggtccttct atttctatgg gttctgctcc tagggacact agaggaatga cggcggggaa
     9661 ttttagattg aaagaagtag ttaaatctag tgtgaggact gcgaatgcag gttactgtga
     9721 tatagtaaac tttaagtatg gatacttcca cactatggta tatgatttat tttctagtgc
     9781 agatttctat tattcaaaat tttctctatt aaatagagct gtgtgaatat tagggttggt
     9841 ttggttattt tgaaaaataa acttattttt ttctactcct aatcgtatga aaaaaatatt
     9901 atcacttctt ttaaaatggc attatgaaaa aataaagatg gaaatgatag ataagtgtaa
     9961 gagatcatac ttagttaatt ctggtctctt ctttttagta ctagggatga acttatgagg
    10021 tttatttcca tatgtgtttg gtataacaac acaaatagta ttaactttta gaatatccat
    10081 aataatgtga ttaagggttg tatcatcatc aatagagttc tcattaagag gattcctatc
    10141 tcacatgact ccagcgggta gacccggata tttagctccc atactaaatc ttatagaatt
    10201 ggtcagaaat cttattcgtc ctcttacttt agccttacgt cttagaataa atataactac
    10261 aggacacgta ttaataagtc ttattagtag tagagccgct atagtcttct ttaattcctt
    10321 tccaatgtga accctattaa gatttttaat aggaggttat ttactcttcg aagtaggaat
    10381 atgttttata caagggtttg tatttagatt actaaaagca caatacttaa gagaacatac
    10441 acattaatac aaaaaagaat tagtagttta aaaagaacgt tgtgttgtgg ccgcaaaagt
    10501 atacatttat gtatcattct tcattgaaaa gaaaaagtgg ttcttattta agatcttttc
    10561 gtcgagatca ttcagcatta aagattgtta aaggaggtgt atatgattta ccctctccta
    10621 agaatatttc ttattgatga ggtttcggtt cattattagg cttattttta gtaatacaga
    10681 ttttaaccgg actatttttg gctatgcatt atgtctcaga tctatatgtg tcttttagtt
    10741 cagtagattc aataggccga gaggtggaat atggatgatt aattcgaaga atccatgcaa
    10801 aaggcgcttc agcattcttt ttatttttat atcttcatat aggccgaggg atttattatg
    10861 gttcatatat atttatccat acatgaaaaa ctggagtagt aatatatgtt ctatcaatgg
    10921 ctactgcatt ttttggatac gtactacctt gagggcaaat gtcttattga ggggcaacgg
    10981 taataactaa atttttctca acagtgcctt atgtaggggg agatttagtg cagtgaatat
    11041 gaggagggtt tgctgttgga tacccaacac taacccgatt cttttccctg cattttttat
    11101 taccatttgt tatagcagct tttgttggaa ttcatttgat atttttacat gaaactggat
    11161 ctaaaaatcc attggggcta aaatccgaag gagacaagct gccttttcat ccttatttta
    11221 cagtcaagga cattttaggt ttcagaattg tactattctt tttcttcata gttgcaattc
    11281 tgcttcccga ttattttgga gaccctgaaa attatataga agcaaaagca cttgtaaccc
    11341 ccattcatat ccaaccggaa tgatactttt tacctgcata tgctatactt cgtgctatcc
    11401 ctaaaaagtt aggaggagta atagccctct taggttctat attggcttta ttcttatttc
    11461 cttttatagc ttccagttgt aatcgaggat atttttattc tctaacacat caagcagcct
    11521 actgaggatg agtagctaca atattagtac tgttatgagt tggggcacga cccgtagaag
    11581 atccatatat tttcttaggt caagttgcaa ctataagata tttcatattc ttcgtaataa
    11641 catgagggat aggaaagggc agaaagcctt ctgtaagtta aacaatttat agcatacttt
    11701 ttttaagaag agggctaacc ttatttcgta aggtcaacag gatcataact tccttagtta
    11761 ttattatgtt gataactata ccttacctta aaagattcca ttcgcacaaa attttttatc
    11821 attccttttg aataaggtta gataaattat ctagattctt aataatatta actgtgtgaa
    11881 ttagcctatt aatgtgttta gctatgaaaa gggccaaaaa aataggaaag ttgttactta
    11941 gctttactat tttaaaatta atcttaattc tgagatttat gagtaaaagt ttattagggt
    12001 tctatatatt cttcgaattg tcattaattc caaccttaat aattatacta gggtggggag
    12061 tccaacctga acgaatccgg gcaggaagct acctaatgat atatacttta gttgggtctt
    12121 taccattact ggcaggaata ttatacatgg attttcattg tggaactata aagacattta
    12181 ttcctatagg agaaatattc ttctttaaaa aaagtgacta cagaatattt tgcatgttct
    12241 gggtattagc ctttttaata aagttgccaa tatatggtgt acatttatgg ttgccaaagg
    12301 cccatgtaga agctcctgtg gctggatcaa tggtattggc aggaatactg ttaaagttag
    12361 gggcctatgg tttattacgc acactacact tcctggatat gtccctatgt atatgaggag
    12421 actctctatt tatatgaaga ggagttacca tgtgtatagt aggaataata tgtttccgtc
    12481 aatgtgattt aaagtcttta gtggcctatt cttctgttgc tcatatgtcc ttagtcctgg
    12541 ccgcttgttt ctcaagggac attataggta ttaaaggggc tgtagggatg ctagtatccc
    12601 acggtctatg ttcttctggc ctattttttg gggtgcagtg tctatatgaa aatagtggaa
    12661 gacgtaacat attactcaat cgcgggttga tttgtttatc acctacgttt acattatttt
    12721 gattcctgct atgtgtaggt aaagcttcgg ccccaccaag cttaaaccta ctaagagagt
    12781 ttatgttaat gtcaagaatg gtattttatg gaggaccttt tgccggaatt atgtgtggga
    12841 taactatatt cttaggaggt ctgttcagaa tctatttata tgtattaata tgtcacggta
    12901 agtgatctcc aagcaataaa tattgaaatc ctcctacctt tcggagacta ttggtgctct
    12961 ttttacacat tataccttta tatggtctta tatttatgag aaaaagaatt ttctacagca
    13021 tataaaaggc ctttaggtta tttagacctt gagccttcaa agctcagaga gagattagat
    13081 atttcatggt ctgtaattag gctcaaaaaa agctataagg gtaccccctt ataggaaaaa
    13141 aaacattcag aggttgatag aaaaaaactt ctattttttt tctatcaacc tctgaatgtt
    13201 tttttgatag ctaaaatttt atagcgtggt cttgaagcgg ccaaggtgaa aggaatttct
    13261 cagaaaataa atttatatta aattgttaga gggtaagtta tgtaaactat agggctcatg
    13321 accctaaaaa gacatttgtc tcctctaaaa aatctttttt agtttataag aatatttgcc
    13381 ttccaagcaa aaggtcctcc ataagaggaa aaagaaaaat atatatagtt aattgttgta
    13441 aatactataa atttctgtaa agaaaaacaa aacgttgtat attaggataa aactctccct
    13501 tttgaatcat ggttcaataa agtcgttttt aaataaataa acccgaattc ttggggtcat
    13561 tttttatcca attaagaatt atatatgtaa aaaagcattt ttatatagag ataaaataag
    13621 aatagataat ttagccgacc aagacaatat ctggttacaa tctataattt catagcataa
    13681 ttaaaaaggt tttaactttt ttaataaata aaagattcaa tatttaaaat aataaatgtt
    13741 taggatgaaa agtgtccaaa actagaaagt tttataacag taattaaatt ctatgttgtc
    13801 ttttaaaaga ggttgttaaa aactttaact aattctgatg aaattagtaa ataaaataga
    13861 tataaggaac tcaaaatatt tacacctgtt tatcaaaaac atctccttaa gtatatattt
    13921 aaggtattgc ctgcccaatg tgaaaattaa tggctgcggt atattaactg cacaaaggta
    13981 gcataattaa ttgtctttta attggtgact tgtttgaatg gtttgatgag aaatattttt
    14041 tcttttatct aattataact tatattttaa ggtacgaata cctaaataat aaagaaagac
    14101 gagaagaccc tgttgagttt tacaaaatat atttgtttaa atgggaaatt tagctttttc
    14161 ttaaagttct tttttgatcc tggttttctt aaactggaaa aaggataaaa ttaccacagg
    14221 gataacagga caataattgt tgagagttct aatcgaagca attggttgtt acctcgatgt
    14281 tgaatcgaaa tttctccatg attgcagaag tcataagagt gggtctgttc gacctttgaa
    14341 atttcacgtg atttgagtta agaccggcgt gagccaggtt ggtttctatc ttctattgat
    14401 caatttttgt acgaaaggaa tggattgaaa agttaatctt acttttatga ggtggcagat
    14461 ttagatgtga taagcttagg acttatttag gtgctcatac caccctcata acccctatta
    14521 gtttaaacaa aacactagat ttgcaattta gagatgggag atccccttag gagattgggt
    14581 agaggtaaaa tttatggttt aaatttacaa aatgcaataa gtccagtaag acgagaaact
    14641 gtattttttc atgatgaaaa aatgtttgtt attatcatga ttgcagctct agtaggaggt
    14701 agtatattag gactatgatt aaaattttat agttcctatg actttgttga tcacaagtga
    14761 ttagaagttg gttgaacaat gtttccagtg ttcatactct tagggttagc ccttccttct
    14821 ttagaactac tatattatat ggatagtcat tcttcagtac ccccatttgc aaccttaaag
    14881 gtaattgggc ggcaatggta ttgatcatat gaaattagta gaaagaatag agaatttagg
    14941 ttcgattctt atatgctacc atccaaagaa ctaaatgggg gctttcgact tttagaagtt
    15001 gataacccta tttttgttcc gcggggggag tatatccgtt tacttgtaac aggaggagat
    15061 gttatacata gattctgtat tccgagccta ggcattaagg tagatgcagt cccggggcga
    15121 ttaaatcaaa catatttctt ccctttaaac ttaggtatat tctatggaca atgttcagaa
    15181 atctgtgggg caaatcacag cttcatgcct ataaacatgg aggtaatatc taagaaggta
    15241 tttgacaagt tttaaataag gtttttaagc ggaaagctaa aatttttaaa aaaattttat
    15301 gattgatttc agaacctatg agtaagttt
//
